# Supplementary material for: Faecal DNA to the rescue: Shotgun sequencing of non-invasive samples reveals two subspecies of Southeast Asian primates to be Critically Endangered species
Source: Sci Rep. 2020 Jun 10;10:9396. doi: 10.1038/s41598-020-66007-8 (PMC7287133; doi:10.1038/s41598-020-66007-8)
Supplement: Supplementary file 2 — Supplementary Material 2. [file 41598_2020_66007_MOESM2_ESM.gb]

LOCUS       BLM1                   16548 bp    DNA     circular PRI 21-SEP-2019
DEFINITION  Presbytis femoralis mitochondrion, complete genome.
ACCESSION   BLM1
VERSION
KEYWORDS    .
SOURCE      mitochondrion Presbytis femoralis (banded leaf monkey)
  ORGANISM  Presbytis femoralis
            Eukaryota; Metazoa; Chordata; Craniata; Vertebrata; Euteleostomi;
            Mammalia; Eutheria; Euarchontoglires; Primates; Haplorrhini;
            Catarrhini; Cercopithecidae; Colobinae; Presbytis.
REFERENCE   1  (bases 1 to 16548)
  AUTHORS   Ang,A., Roesma,D., Nijman,V., Meier,R., Srivathsan,A. and
            Rizaldi,R.
  TITLE     Direct Submission
  JOURNAL   Submitted (21-SEP-2019) Department of Biological Sciences, National
            University of Singapore, 14 Science Drive 4, Singapore, NA 117557,
            Singapore
COMMENT     Bankit Comment: TAX: Yes, new species/combinations; SEE ATTACHMENT
            Bankit Comment: TOTAL # OF SEQS:10
            
            ##Assembly-Data-START##
            Assembly Method       :: MITObim v. 1.9
            Sequencing Technology :: Illumina
            ##Assembly-Data-END##
FEATURES             Location/Qualifiers
     source          1..16548
                     /organism="Presbytis femoralis"
                     /organelle="mitochondrion"
                     /mol_type="genomic DNA"
                     /db_xref="taxon:78453"
     rRNA            1..949
                     /product="s-rRNA"
     gene            950..1018
                     /gene="trnV(gta)"
     tRNA            950..1018
                     /gene="trnV(gta)"
                     /product="tRNA-Val"
     rRNA            1017..2579
                     /product="l-rRNA"
     gene            2580..2654
                     /gene="trnL2(tta)"
     tRNA            2580..2654
                     /gene="trnL2(tta)"
                     /product="tRNA-Leu"
     gene            2657..3607
                     /gene="nad1"
     CDS             2657..3607
                     /gene="nad1"
                     /codon_start=1
                     /transl_table=2
                     /product="NADH dehydrogenase subunit 1"
                     /translation="MFTINLLLTILPIMAAMAFLTLTERKLLGYMQLRKGPNIVGPYG
                     LLQPFADAMKLFTKEPLKPLTSTITLYIIAPTLAFTIALLLWMPLPMPNSLINLNLGL
                     LFILATSSLTVHSILWSGWASNSNYALIGALRAVAQTISYEVTMAIILLSILLMSGSF
                     NLHALITTQENLWLLLPSWPLAMMWFTSTLAETNRAPFDLTEGESELVSGFNIEYAAG
                     PFALFFMAEYMNIIMMNALTATIFLGTLYPTHSPELFTTCFIIKTLLLTSLFLWIRAT
                     YPRFRYDQLMHLLWKNFLPLTLAFLMWYTAMSITISGIPPQ"
     gene            3612..3681
                     /gene="trnI(atc)"
     tRNA            3612..3681
                     /gene="trnI(atc)"
                     /product="tRNA-Ile"
     gene            complement(3679..3750)
                     /gene="trnQ(caa)"
     tRNA            complement(3679..3750)
                     /gene="trnQ(caa)"
                     /product="tRNA-Gln"
     gene            3752..3819
                     /gene="trnM(atg)"
     tRNA            3752..3819
                     /gene="trnM(atg)"
                     /product="tRNA-Met"
     gene            3820..4848
                     /gene="nad2"
     CDS             3820..4848
                     /gene="nad2"
                     /codon_start=1
                     /transl_table=2
                     /product="NADH dehydrogenase subunit 2"
                     /translation="MNPLAQLIIYSTMILGTLITSLSSHWFLAWAGLEMNMLAFTSIL
                     IKKTNSRSTEAATKYFLVQSTASMILMMAIMYNNMYPGQWAMTNNINQLSSLIMMMAL
                     AMKLGMAPFHFWVPEVTQGTPLMPGLLLLTWQKLAPISIMHQIHPSINTNILLTLSIL
                     SIMVGSWGGLNQTQLRKILAYSSITHTGWMMTTLTYNPNITIFYLFTYIILTTTAFLA
                     LNLNSNTTTLMLSRAWNKLTWLMPLMASTLLSMGGLPPLTGFLPKWITIQELTKNNNF
                     IMPTIMITMALLNLYFYLRLVYTTSMTLLPTSNNAKMKWQFENTKPMPLMAPLIILAT
                     LLLPMSTTA"
     gene            4862..4930
                     /gene="trnW(tga)"
     tRNA            4862..4930
                     /gene="trnW(tga)"
                     /product="tRNA-Trp"
     gene            complement(4939..5007)
                     /gene="trnA(gca)"
     tRNA            complement(4939..5007)
                     /gene="trnA(gca)"
                     /product="tRNA-Ala"
     gene            complement(5009..5081)
                     /gene="trnN(aac)"
     tRNA            complement(5009..5081)
                     /gene="trnN(aac)"
                     /product="tRNA-Asn"
     gene            complement(5114..5180)
                     /gene="trnC(tgc)"
     tRNA            complement(5114..5180)
                     /gene="trnC(tgc)"
                     /product="tRNA-Cys"
     gene            complement(5181..5245)
                     /gene="trnY(tac)"
     tRNA            complement(5181..5245)
                     /gene="trnY(tac)"
                     /product="tRNA-Tyr"
     gene            5262..6800
                     /gene="cox1"
     CDS             5262..6800
                     /gene="cox1"
                     /codon_start=1
                     /transl_table=2
                     /product="cytochrome c oxidase subunit 1"
                     /translation="MLINRWLFSTNHKDIGTLYLLFGAWAGTMGMAMSLLIRAELGQP
                     GNLLGNDHIYNVIVTAHAFVMIFFMVMPIMIGGFGNWLVPLMIGAPDMAFPRLNNMSF
                     WLLPPSFLLLLASAMVEAGAGTGWTVYPPLAGNLSHPGASVDLTIFSLHLAGISSILG
                     AINFITTIINMKPPAVSQYQTPLFVWSVLITAVLLLLSLPVLAAGITMLLTDRNLNTT
                     FFDPAGGGDPILYQHLFWFFGHPEVYILILPGFGMISHIVTYYSGKKEPFGYMGMVWA
                     MVSIGFLGFIVWAHHMFTVGMDVDTRAYFTSATMIIAIPTGVKVFSWLATLHGGNIKW
                     SPAMLWALGFIFLFTVGGLTGIVLANSSLDIVLHDTYYVVAHFHYVLSMGAVFAIMGG
                     FIHWFPLFSGYTLDEVCAKAHFTIMFVGVNLTFFPQHFLGLSGMPRRYSDYPDAYTTW
                     NIVSSTGSFISLVAMLLMIYMIWEAFASKRKVLLIEQTTYNLEWLHGSPPPYHTFEEP
                     TFIKV"
     gene            complement(6803..6871)
                     /gene="trnS2(tca)"
     tRNA            complement(6803..6871)
                     /gene="trnS2(tca)"
                     /product="tRNA-Ser"
     gene            6875..6942
                     /gene="trnD(gac)"
     tRNA            6875..6942
                     /gene="trnD(gac)"
                     /product="tRNA-Asp"
     gene            6944..7603
                     /gene="cox2"
     CDS             6944..7603
                     /gene="cox2"
                     /codon_start=1
                     /transl_table=2
                     /product="cytochrome c oxidase subunit 2"
                     /translation="MAHPVQLGLQDATSPIMEELIAFHDHAFMIVAMISFLVLYVLSS
                     VLTTKLTSINITDAQEMETIWTILPAIILVLIALPSLRILYLTDEINNPSFTIKSIGH
                     QWYWTYEYTDYGGLIFNSYMLPSPFLNPGDLRLLEVDNRVVLPIEAPVRMMITSQDVL
                     HSWTIPTLGLKTDAIPGRLNQTTFTAMRPGVYYGQCSEICGANHSFMPIVAELIPLKI
                     FE"
     gene            7674..7740
                     /gene="trnK(aaa)"
     tRNA            7674..7740
                     /gene="trnK(aaa)"
                     /product="tRNA-Lys"
     gene            7742..7936
                     /gene="atp8"
     CDS             7742..7936
                     /gene="atp8"
                     /codon_start=1
                     /transl_table=2
                     /product="ATP synthase F0 subunit 8"
                     /translation="MPQLNTSTWFITIITMLPTLYLIMQLKLLNTNYHLFPSQKFSNI
                     QMFNSSWQLKWTKIYLPHSQP"
     gene            7903..8577
                     /gene="atp6"
     CDS             7903..8577
                     /gene="atp6"
                     /codon_start=1
                     /transl_table=2
                     /product="ATP synthase F0 subunit 6"
                     /translation="MNENLFTPFTTPTLLGLPAVMPIIMFPTLLFPTSKHLINNRLIT
                     IQQNLTQLILKQMMTTHNTKGQTWSLMLMSLIIFIATTNLLGLLPHSFTPTAQLSMNL
                     AMAIPLWAGTVFTGLRFKTKNSLAHFLPQGTPTPLIPMLVVIETISLFIQPVALAVRL
                     TANITAGHLLMHLIGSAALALMTMNFLATSLTLIILMLLTILEIAVALIQAYVFTLLV
                     SLYLHDN"
     gene            8583..9365
                     /gene="cox3"
     CDS             8583..9365
                     /gene="cox3"
                     /codon_start=1
                     /transl_table=2
                     /product="cytochrome c oxidase subunit 3"
                     /translation="MTHQVHPYHMVKPSPWPLTGAFSALLMTSGLIMWFHFHSTTLLA
                     LGLLTNMLTMYQWWRDIVRESTYQGHHTTPVQKGLRYGMVLFIISEVFFFAGFFWAFY
                     HSSLAPTPHLGGHWPPTGITPLNPLEVPLLNTSVLLASGVTITWAHHSLMESSRKQMI
                     QALLITILLGIYFTLLQISEYYDAPFAISDGIYGSTFFVATGFHGLHVIIGSTFLTVC
                     FIRQLLYHFTSNHHFGFEAAAWYWHFVDVVWLFLYISIYWWGS"
     gene            9367..9434
                     /gene="trnG(gga)"
     tRNA            9367..9434
                     /gene="trnG(gga)"
                     /product="tRNA-Gly"
     gene            9435..9779
                     /gene="nad3"
     CDS             9435..9779
                     /gene="nad3"
                     /codon_start=1
                     /transl_table=2
                     /product="NADH dehydrogenase subunit 3"
                     /translation="MNLVLALTVNTLLTLLLTIIMFWLPQLNSYTEKANPYECGFDPL
                     NPARIPFSMKFFLVAITFLLFDLEIALLLPLPWALQTTNLPMMIKSSIMLITILTLGL
                     AYEWTQKGLEWTE"
     gene            9781..9845
                     /gene="trnR(cga)"
     tRNA            9781..9845
                     /gene="trnR(cga)"
                     /product="tRNA-Arg"
     gene            9846..10139
                     /gene="nad4l"
     CDS             9846..10139
                     /gene="nad4l"
                     /codon_start=1
                     /transl_table=2
                     /product="NADH dehydrogenase subunit 4L"
                     /translation="MPIIYMNIMLAFSISLLGMLTYRSHLMSSLLCLEGMMLSLFIMS
                     TLMALNMHFPLANIVPIALLVFAACEAAVGLALLISISNTYGLDHIHNLNLLQC"
     gene            10136..11503
                     /gene="nad4"
     CDS             10136..11503
                     /gene="nad4"
                     /codon_start=1
                     /transl_table=2
                     /product="NADH dehydrogenase subunit 4"
                     /translation="MLKMVFPTIMLLPTTWFSKNNLIWINLTMHSLIISLIPLLFFNQ
                     TNNNLVSYSTYLSSDPLTTPLLTLTAWLLPLMIMASQYHLHNESPLRKKLYLSMMIFL
                     QISLITTFMATEMILFYISFETTLIPTLIIITRWGNQAERLNASTYFLFYTLAGSLPL
                     LIMLMYMHNNLGSLNIMLLTLTAQKLTATWCHSLTWLACMMAFMVKMPLYGLHLWLPK
                     AHVEAPIAGSMVLAAVLLKLGGYGMVRFTSILNPLTEYMAYPFLMLSLWGMIMTSSTC
                     LRQTDLKSLIAYSSVSHMALVIMASLIQTPWSFTGAVVLMIAHGLTSSMLFCLANSNY
                     ERTHSRIMMLSRGLQTLLPLMAFWWFVANLTNLALPPTINLIGELLVVMTSFSWSHIT
                     IMLTGLNMLITAIYSLYMFTMTQRGTLTSHIINMKPSFTRENMLMFMHISPIVLLSIN
                     PDIIMG"
     gene            11514..11583
                     /gene="trnH(cac)"
     tRNA            11514..11583
                     /gene="trnH(cac)"
                     /product="tRNA-His"
     gene            11584..11642
                     /gene="trnS1(agc)"
     tRNA            11584..11642
                     /gene="trnS1(agc)"
                     /product="tRNA-Ser"
     gene            11643..11713
                     /gene="trnL1(cta)"
     tRNA            11643..11713
                     /gene="trnL1(cta)"
                     /product="tRNA-Leu"
     gene            11730..13514
                     /gene="nad5"
     CDS             11730..13514
                     /gene="nad5"
                     /codon_start=1
                     /transl_table=2
                     /product="NADH dehydrogenase subunit 5"
                     /translation="MVMLTLTSLTLPVIMTFVKPNKNHLYPNYVKTTMMFAFIISLLP
                     MTLYILLDQDIIISNWHWTTIQSLELTLSFKLDYFSMLFIPIALFITWCIMEFSLWYM
                     SSDPNINQFFKYLLTFLITMLILITANNLFQLFIGWEGVGIMSFLLISWWHSRTDANT
                     AAIQAILYNRIGDIGFILAMAWFLLYYNSWDFQQMFILDSNSNLLPLMGLLLAATGKS
                     AQLGLHPWLPSAMEGPTPVSALLHSSTMVVAGVFLLIRFYPMMENNMLIQSFTLCLGA
                     ITTMFMAVCALTQNDIKKIVAFSTSSQLGLMMVTIGINQPHLAFLHICTHAFFKAMLF
                     ICSGSIIHNLNNEQDIRKMGGLLKMMPITSTSLIIGNLALTGMPFLTGFYSKDLIIEI
                     ANTSYTNAWALSITLIATSLTSSYSTRTIILVLTGQPRFSTSTHINENNPALLNPMKR
                     LTLGSLLAGFLITNNIIPTTLPQPTMPYYLKLLALCMTALGFLVALDLTLMTNNLKMM
                     TPSHMFKFSNMLGYFPTTIHRAIPYQNLIMSQNLAFLLLDSIWLEKSMPKMISHTHII
                     SSVIVTAQKGMIKLYFLSFLIPLILISLL"
     gene            complement(13530..14048)
                     /gene="nad6"
     CDS             complement(13530..14048)
                     /gene="nad6"
                     /codon_start=1
                     /transl_table=2
                     /product="NADH dehydrogenase subunit 6"
                     /translation="MSYILFLLSVLLVMGFVGFSSKPSPIYGGLALIVSGVIGCAIIL
                     NYGGTYMGLMMFLIYLGGMMVVFGYTTAMAIEEYPEAWVSGFEVLGSLLVGLAMEVGL
                     ILWVLNYDELVVVVSLNNMGSWMIFEGEGSGLVREDSIGAGALYDYGRWLVVVVGWTL
                     FVGVYIVIEITRG"
     gene            complement(14049..14117)
                     /gene="trnE(gaa)"
     tRNA            complement(14049..14117)
                     /gene="trnE(gaa)"
                     /product="tRNA-Glu"
     gene            14123..15256
                     /gene="cob"
     CDS             14123..15256
                     /gene="cob"
                     /codon_start=1
                     /transl_table=2
                     /product="cytochrome b"
                     /translation="MIPTRKSNPIMKLINHSFIDLPTPSNISMWWNFGSLLATCLVLQ
                     IITGLFLAMHYSPDTSSAFSSIAHITRDVNYGWIIRHLHANGASMFFICLFLHVGRGL
                     YYGSFILLETWNIGIALLLMLMATAFMGYVLPWGQMSFWGATVITNLLSAIPYIGTNL
                     VQWVWGGYSIDNPTLTRFFTLHFTLPFIIAALTMLHLLFLHETGSNNPCGISSDSDKI
                     PFHPYYTIKDALGMILLFLILMMLVLFSPDLLSDPDNYIPANPLNTPPHIKPEWYFLF
                     AYAILRSVPNKLGGVLALLLSILILTIMPLLHKSKQQSMSFRPLSQFLLWLLITILMT
                     LTWIGSQPVSQPFIAIGQVAATMYFITILILMPLASLIENNLLK"
     gene            15264..15327
                     /gene="trnT(aca)"
     tRNA            15264..15327
                     /gene="trnT(aca)"
                     /product="tRNA-Thr"
     gene            complement(15330..15396)
                     /gene="trnP(cca)"
     tRNA            complement(15330..15396)
                     /gene="trnP(cca)"
                     /product="tRNA-Pro"
     gene            16478..16548
                     /gene="trnF(ttc)"
     tRNA            16478..16548
                     /gene="trnF(ttc)"
                     /product="tRNA-Phe"
BASE COUNT     5404 a   4213 c   2086 g   4843 t      2 others
ORIGIN      
        1 aataggtttg gtcccggcct ttctattaac ttctagcaag attacacatg caagcatccc
       61 cgccccagtg aagacacccc gaaaatcatc atgattaaaa ggagtaagta tcaagcacgc
      121 tcaacgcagc tcaagacact ttgcttggcc acacccccac gggaaacagc agtgactaat
      181 atttagcaat aaacgaaagt ttaactaagc tatgctatgt tagggttggt caatttcgtg
      241 ccagccaccg cggccatacg attgacccaa gctaatagac atcggtgtaa agagtgtttt
      301 agatgtactt aaccaaataa agctaaacta tacctaaact gtaaaatcct agtcaatgta
      361 aaataaacta cgaaagtggc tttaaaaatt ctgaatacac tatagctaag actcaaactg
      421 ggattagaca ccccactatg cttagcccta aacttcaata gttgaaataa caaaactact
      481 cgccagaaca ctacaagcaa cagcttaaaa ctcaaaggac ttggcggtgc tttataaccc
      541 cctagaggag cctgttccgt aatcgataaa ccccgattca ccctaccatc tctcgctcag
      601 cctatatacc gccatcttca gcaaacctca acaagagacg caaagtaagc acaaacgccc
      661 acgcaaaaac gttaggtcaa ggtgtagcct atgagctggg aaaaaatggg ctacattttc
      721 tacctcagaa aatctacgat aactcttatg aaacctagga gtccaaggag gatttagcag
      781 taaactaaga atagagtgct tagttgaact aggccatgaa gcacgcacac accgcccgtc
      841 gctctcctca aatatattta aggaataact tatctaaata aaccaacatt tatatagagg
      901 agataagtcg taacatggta agtgtactgg aaggtgcact tggataaatc aaggtatagc
      961 tcaacacaaa gcatccagct tacacccgga agacatcaat accacctgat taccttgagc
     1021 taatactagc ccaaaaaccc ctaaccaata ttaataccac gcacgtataa attaaatcat
     1081 tcacaaatat aaaagtatag gtgatagaaa atttactctg gcgccataga gatagtaccg
     1141 taagggaaag atgaaaaaaa ataactaagc acaaaatagc aaggactcac ccctgtacct
     1201 tctgcatcat gaactagcca gaaactattt cgcaaagaga actaaagtca actaccccga
     1261 aaccagacga gctacccaaa aacagctaaa agagcacacc cgtctatgta gcaaaatagt
     1321 gggaagattt ttaggtagag gtgatacacc taacgagcct ggtgatagct ggttatccaa
     1381 gatagaatat tagttcaact ttaagcttac ctacagaatt gttaatcccc ctgtaagctt
     1441 aactgttagt ctaaagaggg acagctcttt agacattagg aaaaaacctt atatagagag
     1501 taaaaatttt taattatcat agttggccta aaagcagcca tcaattaaga aagcgttcaa
     1561 gctcaacatc aactatttat aaaaattcta aacatattac tgaactcctc atatcacatt
     1621 ggattaatct attatatcat agaagcaata atgctagcat cagtaacatg aataaattct
     1681 cctatgcata agcctaaatc agatcgaaaa cttcactgat acttaacagc ttaatactaa
     1741 caactacaaa caagtcagta atatccccac tgttaatcca acacaggcat gctctcaagg
     1801 aaaggttaaa aaaagtaaaa ggaactcggc aaatctaacc ccgcctgttt accaaaaaca
     1861 tcacctctag cattactagt attagaggca ctgcctgccc agtgacatat gtttaacggc
     1921 cgcggtaccc tgaccgtgca aaggtagcat aatcacttgt tctttaaata gggacttgta
     1981 tgaatggcaa cacgagggtt taactgtctc ttactttcaa ccagtgaaat tgacctgccc
     2041 gtgaagaggc gggcataaaa taataagacg agaagaccct gtggagcttc aatttattaa
     2101 tgtaaccacc ataacacaaa cccacgggct caacatatcc tgtcactgca ttaaaaattt
     2161 tggttggggt gacctcggag cataattaaa cctccgaaaa actaaaccaa gactatacaa
     2221 gtcaaagtaa atccacctac attgacccaa taacttgatc aacggaaaag ttaccccagg
     2281 gataacagcg caatcctatt ccagagttca tatcgacaat agggtttacg acctcgatgt
     2341 tggatcagga catcctgatg gtgcagcagc tatcaagggt tcgtttgttc aacgattaaa
     2401 gtcctacgtg atctgagttc agaccggagc aatccaggtc ggtttctatc tattctacat
     2461 ttctccctgt acgaaaggac aagagaaata gagcctactt cataaagtgc cctcctccca
     2521 taaatgacct aatctcaatt taacaaaaac cacacacaca tgacccaaga atagggattg
     2581 ctaagatggc agagccaggt gattgcataa aacttaaaac tttataatca gaggttcaac
     2641 tcctcttctt agcattatgt tcacaattaa tcttctactc accattttac ccatcatagc
     2701 tgccatagca tttctcacac tcactgaacg aaaactatta ggttatatac aattacgcaa
     2761 gggacccaac attgtaggcc cctatggact actacaaccc tttgccgatg caataaaact
     2821 cttcaccaaa gaacctctaa aacccctaac ctccaccatc accctatata ttattgcacc
     2881 aaccctagcc tttactattg ccctcctctt atgaataccc ctcccaatac ccaactccct
     2941 aatcaacctt aacctaggac ttttatttat tttagccaca tcaagtctaa ctgttcactc
     3001 tatcctatga tcaggatgag catcaaattc aaactatgca ttaatcggag cactacgagc
     3061 agtagcccaa acaatttcat atgaagtaac catagccatt attctattat caatcctatt
     3121 aataagcggc tcattcaatc tccacgcact tattacaaca caagaaaacc tttgacttct
     3181 cctaccatca tgacctctag ccataatatg atttacctcc acattagcag aaaccaatcg
     3241 agctcccttt gatctaacag aaggagaatc agagctagtc tcgggcttta acattgaata
     3301 cgcagcaggc ccattcgccc ttttcttcat agctgagtat ataaatatta tcataataaa
     3361 tgccctaaca gctacaattt ttctaggtac actataccca acccactcac cagagctatt
     3421 cacaacatgt ttcatcatca aaacactcct cttaacttcc ctatttctat gaatccgagc
     3481 aacctaccca cgattccgct atgaccaact tatacaccta ctatgaaaaa attttcttcc
     3541 ccttacatta gcattcctca tatgatatac agcaatatcc attacaattt ccggcatccc
     3601 ccctcaaatc tagaaatatg tctgataaaa gagttacttt gatagagtaa ataatagagg
     3661 cacttaatcc tcttatttct agaattatag gaattgaacc tactcctgag aattcaaatt
     3721 tctccgtgct acctattaca ccccattcta tagtaaggtc agctaaataa gctatcgggc
     3781 ccataccccg aaaatgttgg ttatatcctt cccgtactaa ttaacccact agcccaactt
     3841 attatctatt ctactataat tttaggtacc ctaatcacat cactaagctc ccactgattt
     3901 ctagcctgag caggcctaga aataaacata ttagctttca cttcaattct aattaaaaaa
     3961 acaaattctc gctctacaga agctgctact aagtatttcc ttgtacaatc caccgcatcc
     4021 ataattctca taatagcaat tatatacaat aatatatacc ctggacaatg agccataact
     4081 aataacatta accaactctc atccctaatt ataataatag cccttgctat aaaactagga
     4141 atagctccct tccacttctg agttccagaa gtcactcaag gaacacccct aatacctggc
     4201 ctgcttctac tcacatgaca aaaattagcc cctatctcaa ttatacatca aattcacccc
     4261 tcaattaata caaacattct cctaactcta tcaattctat ccatcatggt gggcagctga
     4321 ggaggtctca accaaacaca actacgtaaa atcctagcat attcttcaat tacacataca
     4381 ggctgaataa taacaacact aacatataac ccaaacatca caatttttta tttatttaca
     4441 tatattattc taacaaccac tgcatttcta gccctaaacc taaactcaaa taccacaacc
     4501 ctaatattat cacgagcctg aaacaaactc acctggctaa taccactaat agcatccact
     4561 cttctatcta taggaggcct acccccatta accggttttt tacccaaatg aattaccatt
     4621 caagaactta caaaaaataa taactttatt atacccacta tcataattac catagcccta
     4681 ctcaacttat acttttatct acgcctagtc tatactacct ccataacatt gcttcccaca
     4741 tccaataatg caaaaataaa atgacagttc gaaaatacaa aacctatacc tctaatagcc
     4801 cctcttatta ttcttgctac cctcctctta ccaatatcta caacagccct gaacatcccc
     4861 tagaaattta ggttaaatat agaccgaaag ccttcaaagc tctcagtaag ttaaataagc
     4921 ttaatttctg agacatacta aggactgcaa aactctactc tgcatcaact gaacgcaaat
     4981 caattgcttt aattaagcta agcccttact agattaatgg gatttaaacc cataaaaact
     5041 tagttaacag ctaaacaccc taatcaactg gctttaatct acttctcccg ccgcgggaaa
     5101 aaaaaggcgg gagaagcccc ggcagaaatc taaactgctc ccttgaattt gcaattcaac
     5161 atgaaattca cctcggggct ggtaaaaaga gggctcaacc tctgttctta ggtttacagc
     5221 ctaatgctta ctcagccatt ttacctcctc ttttatcacc tatgctcatt aaccgctggt
     5281 tattctctac aaatcataaa gatattggga ctttgtatct actatttgga gcatgagctg
     5341 gaactatagg catggctata agccttctta ttcgagccga actaggccaa cccggtaatc
     5401 tactaggcaa tgaccatatt tataatgtta ttgttacagc ccatgcattc gttataattt
     5461 tctttatagt tatacctatt ataattggag gcttcggaaa ctgactagtg cctctgataa
     5521 ttggtgctcc tgatatagca tttccccgtc taaataatat aagtttctgg cttcttccac
     5581 catcattcct acttcttctc gcttcagcca tagtagaagc cggtgccgga acaggttgaa
     5641 cagtctatcc ccctttagca gggaatctat ctcacccagg agcttccgta gacttaacta
     5701 tcttttcact tcacctagca ggcatttctt ctattctagg tgctattaat ttcatcacaa
     5761 ctattattaa tataaaacct cctgcagtat ctcaatacca aacccccttg tttgtgtgat
     5821 cagtcctaat tacagcagtc ttactactcc tatccctacc cgtactagcc gcaggcatta
     5881 caatgctact aacagaccgc aatctcaata ctactttctt tgaccctgca ggaggaggag
     5941 accctatcct ataccaacac ctattttgat tctttggtca ccctgaagtc tacattctta
     6001 ttcttcccgg ctttggaata atctcccaca tcgtaacata ctattctgga aaaaaagaac
     6061 cattcgggta cataggaata gtctgagcta tggtatcaat tgggtttcta ggctttattg
     6121 tgtgagctca ccatatattt acagttggca tagacgtaga tacacgggcc tattttacct
     6181 ctgccactat aattattgca attccaactg gcgttaaagt cttcagctga ttagctacat
     6241 tacacggagg caatattaag tgatcccccg caatactatg agctctaggc tttattttcc
     6301 tttttaccgt aggaggccta accggtattg tactagcaaa ctcctcacta gatatcgtat
     6361 tacacgatac atattatgtc gtagcccatt ttcattacgt cttgtcaata ggggctgtct
     6421 ttgctattat ggggggcttc attcactgat ttcccttgtt ctcaggttat actctagatg
     6481 aagtctgcgc taaagcccat tttactatta tatttgtagg tgtaaattta actttctttc
     6541 cacaacattt tctaggtcta tccggaatac ctcgacgcta ctctgactac cctgatgcct
     6601 acaccacatg aaatattgta tcctctacag gttctttcat ctccctagta gcaatgttat
     6661 taataattta cataatctga gaagccttcg cctcaaaacg caaagtacta ttaattgaac
     6721 agaccactta taatttagag tgactacatg gctcccctcc accatatcat acatttgaag
     6781 aaccaacatt catcaaagta aataaaaaag gaaggaatcg aaccctctga gattggtttc
     6841 aagccaatcc tataacccct ataacttttt caataagata ttagaaaaat tatttcatag
     6901 cctcgtcaaa gctaagtcat aggataaacc ctatatatct tatatggcac acccagtcca
     6961 actaggccta caagatgcca catcccccat catagaagaa ctaattgcct ttcacgatca
     7021 tgcttttata atcgtagcta taattagctt cctagttcta tatgtgttat catcagtact
     7081 aacaacaaaa ttaactagta ttaatattac agacgctcaa gagatagaga caatttgaac
     7141 catcttaccc gcaattatct tagtcctaat tgctctaccc tctttacgca tcctttactt
     7201 aacagatgaa attaataatc cctcattcac tattaaatca atcggacatc agtgatactg
     7261 aacttatgag tatacagact atgggggcct gatctttaat tcttatatac tcccctcacc
     7321 attcttaaac ccaggagacc tacgacttct agaagtcgat aatcgagtag tacttccaat
     7381 tgaagccccc gtacgtataa taattacatc ccaagacgtt ttacactcat gaaccattcc
     7441 cacattaggc ctaaaaacag atgcgattcc cggacgctta aaccaaacaa catttactgc
     7501 tatgcgacca ggtgtctact atggacaatg ctcagagatc tgcggcgcta atcatagttt
     7561 tataccaatc gtcgcagaat taattccact aaaaattttt gaaataggac ctgtatttac
     7621 cttataagtg tattgaaata cattatttaa aagatattta aaatattaag actcactgta
     7681 tagctgccac agcattaacc ttttaagtta aagataggaa agatattttt cctacagtga
     7741 aatgcctcaa ctaaatacat ctacatggtt tattactatt attaccatgc tacctacatt
     7801 atatytaatt atacaattaa aattactaaa cacaaattat catttattcc catcacaaaa
     7861 attttctaat attcaaatat ttaatagctc ttgacaacta aaatgaacga aaatttattt
     7921 accccattca caaccccaac actcctaggc ctacctgccg taatacctat tattatgttt
     7981 cccacactac tatttccaac ctctaagcat ctcatcaaca atcgacttat tactattcaa
     8041 caaaacctaa ctcaattaat tctaaaacaa ataataacaa cacataatac caaaggacaa
     8101 acttgatccc taatactaat atccctaatt atttttattg ccacaaccaa tctcctcgga
     8161 ctcttacccc actcgtttac gcccaccgcc cagttatcta taaatttagc tatggcaatt
     8221 cccctatgag caggcacggt atttacaggt ctccgcttca aaactaaaaa ttccttagct
     8281 catttcttac cgcaaggaac acctacacct cttatcccca tattagtagt cattgaaact
     8341 attagcctat ttattcaacc agtagcccta gccgtacgcc tgaccgctaa tatcacagca
     8401 ggccatctac tcatacactt aattggaagt gccgcactag cactaataac cataaatttc
     8461 cttgcaactt cactaacttt aattattcta atgttactaa caatcctaga aattgcagtt
     8521 gccctaatcc aagcctatgt ttttacactt ctagtaagcc tctatttaca cgataatacc
     8581 taatgactca ccaagtccac ccttaccata tagttaaacc cagcccatgg ccactaacag
     8641 gagccttctc agctcttcta ataacatctg gcctaattat atgattccac tttcattcca
     8701 ccactttgct agcattagga ttactgacca acatattaac aatatatcag tggtgacgcg
     8761 acattgtacg agaaagcact tatcaaggcc atcatacaac acctgtccaa aaaggtctcc
     8821 gttatggaat agtcctgttc attatttcag aagtcttctt ctttgctgga ttcttttgag
     8881 cattctacca ctcaagcctt gcccccactc cacacttagg cggacactga ccaccaacag
     8941 gtatcacccc gctaaatccc ctagaagtac cccttctaaa tacctccgta ctactcgcat
     9001 caggagttac aatcacctga gcccatcata gcttaataga gagtagccga aaacaaataa
     9061 ttcaagcttt gcttattaca attctattag gaatctactt cacactccta cagatttcag
     9121 aatactatga tgcacccttt gctatctctg atggtattta tggatcaaca ttctttgtcg
     9181 ctactggttt ccacggactt cacgttatta tcggttctac ttttctcact gtttgcttta
     9241 ttcgtcaact actatatcac tttacatcaa accaccattt tggctttgaa gccgccgctt
     9301 gatattgaca cttcgtagat gttgtctgac tattccttta catttctatt tactgatgag
     9361 gctcctattc ttttagtata aatagtacag ctgacttcca attagctagt tttgataata
     9421 ttcaaaaaag aataattaac ctagtattag ctctaactgt caacaccctt ctaaccctac
     9481 tactaacaat catcatattc tgattacccc aacttaactc ctacacagaa aaagccaatc
     9541 cctacgagtg tggctttgac ccactaaacc ccgctcgcat tcctttctcc ataaaatttt
     9601 tcctggttgc tatcactttc ctactatttg acttagaaat tgccctacta ttacccttgc
     9661 catgagccct ccaaacaaca aatcttccta taataattaa atcatcaatt atattaatta
     9721 ctattttaac ccttggctta gcctatgagt gaactcaaaa aggattggaa tgaactgaat
     9781 tggtaagtag tttaaagaaa acaaatgact tcgactcatt agattatgat aatcatacta
     9841 accaaatgcc catcatttat ataaatatta tgctagcatt tagcatctca ctcctaggca
     9901 tgttaactta ccgctcacac ctaatatcat ccctattatg tctagaagga ataatattat
     9961 cactatttat tataagtacc ctcatagccc taaatataca ctttccccta gctaacattg
    10021 taccaattgc cctactagtg tttgccgcct gtgaagcggc agtgggccta gccttattaa
    10081 tttcaatctc aaacacatat ggcctagacc acattcataa tctaaatcta cttcaatgtt
    10141 aaaaatagtt tttcccacaa ttatactatt accaacaaca tgattttcca aaaacaattt
    10201 aatctgaatt aatctaacta tacatagctt aattattagc cttatccccc ttctattctt
    10261 taatcaaact aataataacc tcgttagtta ttcaacctac ctatcctcag acccactaac
    10321 aacacctctt ctaacattaa ctgcctggct cctacctcta ataattatag caagtcaata
    10381 tcatttacat aacgaaagcc ccttacgaaa aaaactttat ttatccataa taattttcct
    10441 acaaatttct ctaattacaa catttatagc tacagaaata attttattct atatctcatt
    10501 tgaaaccacc cttatcccta ccttaattat tattacccga tgaggcaatc aggcagaacg
    10561 cctcaacgca agtacatatt tcctattcta tacactagcc ggttccctcc ccttgttaat
    10621 tatattaata tatatacata ataacttagg ctcattaaac attatactac taacacttac
    10681 agctcaaaaa ctaacagcca cctgatgtca tagcctaacc tgactagcgt gcataatagc
    10741 tttcatagta aaaataccac tatatggtct acacctatga ctaccaaaag cccatgtcga
    10801 agcccctatt gccggatcaa tagtccttgc tgcagtactt ttaaaattag gtggttatgg
    10861 tatagtacga tttacctcaa tcctaaatcc tctaacagag tatatagcct acccattcct
    10921 catgctatct ttgtgaggca taatcataac aagctcaacc tgccttcgac aaacagacct
    10981 taaatcactt atcgcatact cctccgtaag ccacatagcc ctggtaatta tagcttctct
    11041 aattcaaacc ccctgaagct ttaccggcgc tgtcgtactt ataattgccc atggtcttac
    11101 ctcatcaata ctattytgct tagcaaactc aaactacgaa cgaacccaca gccgtattat
    11161 aatactctct cgaggacttc aaacattact tccactaata gccttttggt ggtttgtagc
    11221 aaacctcact aatctagccc tacctcctac catcaattta atcggagaat tactagtagt
    11281 aataacttca ttttcttgat cgcatattac cattatgctt acaggattaa acatgttaat
    11341 tactgctatt tattccctat acatatttac tataacacaa cgaggaacac ttacctccca
    11401 tattattaat ataaaaccct cctttacacg agaaaatata ctaatattta tacatatttc
    11461 tcccatcgtc ctcctatcca ttaaccccga catcattata ggcttcactc cttgtaaata
    11521 tagtttaacc aaaaacatta gattgtgaat ctaaacacag aagcccatta cttcttattt
    11581 accgagaaag cttgcaagga ctgctaaccc atgcccccgt acttaacaaa acggctatct
    11641 caacttttaa aggataacag ttatccattg gtcttaggag ccaaaaatat tggtgcaact
    11701 ccaaataaaa gtagcaaatg catacctcta ttgttatact aaccctaact tctctaactc
    11761 tcccagttat tataaccttt gttaaaccta ataaaaatca cctatatcct aattatgtaa
    11821 aaacaactat gatatttgcc tttattatca gcctcctccc cataacttta tatatccttc
    11881 tagaccaaga cattattatc tcaaactgac attgaaccac catccaatca ttagaactca
    11941 cactgagctt caaactagat tacttctcaa tattattcat cccaatcgca ttatttatta
    12001 cctgatgtat tatagagttc tcattatgat atataagctc agatccaaat attaaccaat
    12061 tttttaagta tctccttact tttctcatca cgatattaat cttaattacc gccaacaacc
    12121 tatttcaact ttttattgga tgagaaggtg tagggattat atcctttcta ttaatcagct
    12181 gatgacattc tcgaacagac gctaacacag cagccatcca agcaatccta tataaccgca
    12241 ttggcgatat tggtttcatc ttagctatag catgatttct cctctattac aattcatgag
    12301 attttcagca aatatttatc ctagattcta actcaaacct cctaccatta ataggcctcc
    12361 ttctagcagc aacaggaaaa tcagctcaac taggtcttca cccttgacta ccctcagcca
    12421 tagaaggtcc aaccccagtt tcagctctac ttcattctag tactatggtg gtcgctggag
    12481 tgtttttact catccgcttt tatcctataa tagaaaataa tatactaatt caaagcttta
    12541 cattatgcct aggagccatt accactatat ttatagcagt ctgtgcttta acacaaaatg
    12601 atattaaaaa gattgtagct ttctccacct ctagccaact aggactaata atagttacta
    12661 ttggtattaa tcaaccacac ctagcattcc tacatatttg tacccacgct ttctttaaag
    12721 ccatattatt tatttgctct ggatctatta ttcacaacct aaacaacgaa caagatattc
    12781 gaaaaatagg aggattgctt aaaataatgc ccattacttc aacctcccta atcatcggta
    12841 atctagcact cacaggcata cccttcctta caggcttcta ctccaaagac cttattatcg
    12901 aaatcgcaaa cacgtcatat accaacgcct gagccctatc catcactctt attgctactt
    12961 ccctaacaag cagctatagc acccgaacta tcatcctagt actaacagga cagcctcgtt
    13021 tttcaacctc aactcacatt aatgaaaata atccggctct actaaaccca ataaaacgcc
    13081 taacactagg tagtctactt gcaggattcc tcattactaa caatattatc cccacgacac
    13141 tcccccaacc aaccatacca tattacctaa aacttctagc cctatgcata accgccctgg
    13201 gtttcctagt agccctagat ctaacgctca taactaataa ccttaaaata ataaccccat
    13261 cacatatatt caaattctct aacatattag ggtattttcc aaccacaatt caccgagcaa
    13321 ttccatatca gaatttaatc ataagccaaa acctggcttt tctcttacta gactcaatct
    13381 gattagaaaa atcaatgccc aaaataattt cacacaccca tatcatctcc tctgtcatcg
    13441 taaccgccca aaaaggtata attaagttat attttctctc tttcctcatt ccccttatcc
    13501 tgatctcact tctaataata taacctattg cctcgagtaa tctcaattac aatatataca
    13561 ccaacaaaca atgtccaacc aacaaccact accaatcagc gcccatagtc atataaagca
    13621 cccgcaccaa tagaatcctc acgaactaac cctgacccct ccccctcaaa aattattcaa
    13681 ctccccatat tattcaaact aactaccact actaactcat cataatttaa gactcacaaa
    13741 attaacccta cttccattgc taaacccact agaagactac ccaacacctc gaaccccgaa
    13801 acccacgctt cagggtattc ttcaatagcc attgcagtag tatacccaaa aacaactatc
    13861 atacctccca aataaattaa aaatattatt aaacctatat aagtaccccc atagtttaaa
    13921 ataattgcac aaccaataac accactgaca attaatgcca aacccccata aataggagaa
    13981 ggcttagaag aaaaacccac aaatcccata actaacaata cacttaacaa aaataaaata
    14041 tatgacatcg tttttacata gactttaacc atgaccaatg acatgaaaaa tcatcgttgt
    14101 tcttcaacta taaaaactac taatgatccc tacacgtaag tctaacccaa ttataaaact
    14161 aattaatcac tcctttatcg atttacccac cccatcaaac atctccatgt gatggaattt
    14221 tggttcccta ctagcaacct gcttagtttt acaaattatt actggcctat tcctagcaat
    14281 acattactca ccagatactt cctccgcctt ctcctcaatc gcacatatca ctcgagacgt
    14341 aaactatggc tgaattattc gacatctcca tgctaacggc gcttccatat tcttcatctg
    14401 cctatttcta cacgtaggtc gaggcttata ttacggctca tttattcttc tagaaacttg
    14461 aaacattggc atcgcacttt tacttatgct tatagcaaca gcctttatag gatatgtact
    14521 cccatgagga caaatatcat tttgaggcgc tacagtaatt acaaatctat tatccgcaat
    14581 cccatatatc ggaacaaatc ttgtccaatg agtttgaggc gggtattcca tcgacaaccc
    14641 aacccttaca cgatttttca cccttcactt tacactacct ttcattattg cagcccttac
    14701 aatactacac ctcctctttc tacacgaaac aggatcaaac aatccctgcg gaatttcctc
    14761 cgactccgat aaaatcccct ttcatcccta ttatacaatt aaagacgcgt taggcataat
    14821 ccttcttttc cttatcctaa taatattagt attattttca cctgatctcc taagcgaccc
    14881 agataactat attccagcca acccactaaa cactccacca cacatcaaac cagagtgata
    14941 tttcctattt gcatatgcaa tcctacgatc agttcctaat aaactaggag gtgtattagc
    15001 acttctccta tccattctca tcctaacaat tataccccta ctacacaaat ctaagcaaca
    15061 aagcatatct tttcgcccgc ttagtcaatt cctactatga ctcctaatca caattctaat
    15121 aacccttaca tgaattggaa gccaaccggt aagccaacct ttcattgcaa ttggccaagt
    15181 agcagccacg atatacttca tcacaatcct aatcttaata ccactagctt ccctaatcga
    15241 aaacaactta ctcaaatgaa cctgcccttg tagtataaac aaatacacca gccttgtaaa
    15301 ctggaaatgg ccccctaccc aagggcaact cagaaagaaa gcacttaact tcactaccaa
    15361 cacccaaaat tgacgttcta tttaaactac tttctgtatt ctagggggta taatccttaa
    15421 aaacaattaa gtataatttg gtttatatgc ccctatgtaa ttcgtgcatt actgttagtc
    15481 cccatggata ttatatagta ctataaatgt tttaccgtcc ataggacata aaattacata
    15541 tttaccagaa attattttca acatgcttac aagcaagtat tataactgaa tttatcaact
    15601 atagcacata ttattctagc ctccaaagca ataccataaa gcactggaat atcaactaac
    15661 acgattatcc attatcgtac atagtacatt ttattcttgg tcgtacatag tacattacta
    15721 ttgagcatac ccaaaccaat ccttgtcaat acggatattc ttgttcaatc aggtgtccct
    15781 tgttcaccat cctccgtgaa atcaatatcc cgcacaagag tgctactctc ctcgccccgg
    15841 gcccataaat cgtgggggta actataagtc cacacctaaa gggcatctgg ttcctacctc
    15901 agggccatgt atctataacc gctcacacgt tccccttaaa taagacatct cgatggatca
    15961 cgggtctatc accctattaa ccagtcacgg gagctctcca tgcatttggt atcttttatc
    16021 tctggtctgc acgcgacccc attgcagaat gctggtctcg ccacaatcag tcccgcagcg
    16081 cctgtctttg attcctagtt cataccatta tttaccgcac ctacgttcca taatctagcc
    16141 ccgcatgaac cctataaggt gttatttaat ccatgcttgt aagacatata atataactaa
    16201 ccgcacacat ccaccacacc ctaatcctca gaccacagca aactatactc aaaccccccc
    16261 tccccccaac ttcgaccacc ccttataatt tgcctttgcc aaaccccaaa aacaaaagct
    16321 tgacacctag ccgaagtctc acgttttatc ttttgggtgt gcacaacccc aactgtcatt
    16381 ccctcaacta ataaaaattc attatcctta ttgcccttaa tattctcgca cccccccaac
    16441 aacccccaaa gatagcattc acaccactca atactccgtt tatgtagctt aatatttcca
    16501 aagcaagaca ctgaaaatgc ctagacgggt ctatgaaccc cataaaca
//
LOCUS       BLM3                   16548 bp    DNA     circular PRI 21-SEP-2019
DEFINITION  Presbytis femoralis mitochondrion, complete genome.
ACCESSION   BLM3
VERSION
KEYWORDS    .
SOURCE      mitochondrion Presbytis femoralis (banded leaf monkey)
  ORGANISM  Presbytis femoralis
            Eukaryota; Metazoa; Chordata; Craniata; Vertebrata; Euteleostomi;
            Mammalia; Eutheria; Euarchontoglires; Primates; Haplorrhini;
            Catarrhini; Cercopithecidae; Colobinae; Presbytis.
REFERENCE   1  (bases 1 to 16548)
  AUTHORS   Ang,A., Roesma,D., Nijman,V., Meier,R., Srivathsan,A. and
            Rizaldi,R.
  TITLE     Direct Submission
  JOURNAL   Submitted (21-SEP-2019) Department of Biological Sciences, National
            University of Singapore, 14 Science Drive 4, Singapore, NA 117557,
            Singapore
COMMENT     Bankit Comment: TAX: Yes, new species/combinations; SEE ATTACHMENT
            Bankit Comment: TOTAL # OF SEQS:10
            
            ##Assembly-Data-START##
            Assembly Method       :: MITObim v. 1.9
            Sequencing Technology :: Illumina
            ##Assembly-Data-END##
FEATURES             Location/Qualifiers
     source          1..16548
                     /organism="Presbytis femoralis"
                     /organelle="mitochondrion"
                     /mol_type="genomic DNA"
                     /db_xref="taxon:78453"
     rRNA            1..949
                     /product="s-rRNA"
     gene            950..1018
                     /gene="trnV(gta)"
     tRNA            950..1018
                     /gene="trnV(gta)"
                     /product="tRNA-Val"
     rRNA            1017..2579
                     /product="l-rRNA"
     gene            2580..2654
                     /gene="trnL2(tta)"
     tRNA            2580..2654
                     /gene="trnL2(tta)"
                     /product="tRNA-Leu"
     gene            2657..3607
                     /gene="nad1"
     CDS             2657..3607
                     /gene="nad1"
                     /codon_start=1
                     /transl_table=2
                     /product="NADH dehydrogenase subunit 1"
                     /translation="MFTINLLLTILPIMAAMAFLTLTERKLLGYMQLRKGPNIVGPYG
                     LLQPFADAMKLFTKEPLKPLTSTITLYIIAPTLAFTIALLLWMPLPMPNSLINLNLGL
                     LFILATSSLTVHSILWSGWASNSNYALIGALRAVAQTISYEVTMAIILLSILLMSGSF
                     NLHALITTQENLWLLLPSWPLAMMWFTSTLAETNRAPFDLTEGESELVSGFNIEYAAG
                     PFALFFMAEYMNIIMMNALTATIFLGTLYPTHSPELFTTCFIIKTLLLTSLFLWIRAT
                     YPRFRYDQLMHLLWKNFLPLTLAFLMWYTAMSITISGIPPQ"
     gene            3612..3681
                     /gene="trnI(atc)"
     tRNA            3612..3681
                     /gene="trnI(atc)"
                     /product="tRNA-Ile"
     gene            complement(3679..3750)
                     /gene="trnQ(caa)"
     tRNA            complement(3679..3750)
                     /gene="trnQ(caa)"
                     /product="tRNA-Gln"
     gene            3752..3819
                     /gene="trnM(atg)"
     tRNA            3752..3819
                     /gene="trnM(atg)"
                     /product="tRNA-Met"
     gene            3820..4848
                     /gene="nad2"
     CDS             3820..4848
                     /gene="nad2"
                     /codon_start=1
                     /transl_table=2
                     /product="NADH dehydrogenase subunit 2"
                     /translation="MNPLAQLIIYSTMILGTLITSLSSHWFLAWAGLEMNMLAFTSIL
                     IKKTNSRSTEAATKYFLVQSTASMILMMAIMYNNMYPGQWAMTNNINQLSSLIMMMAL
                     AMKLGMAPFHFWVPEVTQGTPLMPGLLLLTWQKLAPISIMHQIHPSINTNILLTLSIL
                     SIMVGSWGGLNQTQLRKILAYSSITHTGWMMTTLTYNPNITIFYLFTYIILTTTAFLA
                     LNLNSNTTTLMLSRAWNKLTWLMPLMASTLLSMGGLPPLTGFLPKWITIQELTKNNNF
                     IMPTIMITMALLNLYFYLRLVYTTSMTLLPTSNNAKMKWQFENTKPMPLMAPLIILAT
                     LLLPMSTTA"
     gene            4862..4930
                     /gene="trnW(tga)"
     tRNA            4862..4930
                     /gene="trnW(tga)"
                     /product="tRNA-Trp"
     gene            complement(4939..5007)
                     /gene="trnA(gca)"
     tRNA            complement(4939..5007)
                     /gene="trnA(gca)"
                     /product="tRNA-Ala"
     gene            complement(5009..5081)
                     /gene="trnN(aac)"
     tRNA            complement(5009..5081)
                     /gene="trnN(aac)"
                     /product="tRNA-Asn"
     gene            complement(5114..5180)
                     /gene="trnC(tgc)"
     tRNA            complement(5114..5180)
                     /gene="trnC(tgc)"
                     /product="tRNA-Cys"
     gene            complement(5181..5245)
                     /gene="trnY(tac)"
     tRNA            complement(5181..5245)
                     /gene="trnY(tac)"
                     /product="tRNA-Tyr"
     gene            5262..6800
                     /gene="cox1"
     CDS             5262..6800
                     /gene="cox1"
                     /codon_start=1
                     /transl_table=2
                     /product="cytochrome c oxidase subunit 1"
                     /translation="MLINRWLFSTNHKDIGTLYLLFGAWAGTMGMAMSLLIRAELGQP
                     GNLLGNDHIYNVIVTAHAFVMIFFMVMPIMIGGFGNWLVPLMIGAPDMAFPRLNNMSF
                     WLLPPSFLLLLASAMVEAGAGTGWTVYPPLAGNLSHPGASVDLTIFSLHLAGISSILG
                     AINFITTIINMKPPAVSQYQTPLFVWSVLITAVLLLLSLPVLAAGITMLLTDRNLNTT
                     FFDPAGGGDPILYQHLFWFFGHPEVYILILPGFGMISHIVTYYSGKKEPFGYMGMVWA
                     MVSIGFLGFIVWAHHMFTVGMDVDTRAYFTSATMIIAIPTGVKVFSWLATLHGGNIKW
                     SPAMLWALGFIFLFTVGGLTGIVLANSSLDIVLHDTYYVVAHFHYVLSMGAVFAIMGG
                     FIHWFPLFSGYTLDEVCAKAHFTIMFVGVNLTFFPQHFLGLSGMPRRYSDYPDAYTTW
                     NIVSSTGSFISLVAMLLMIYMIWEAFASKRKVLLIEQTTYNLEWLHGSPPPYHTFEEP
                     TFIKV"
     gene            complement(6803..6871)
                     /gene="trnS2(tca)"
     tRNA            complement(6803..6871)
                     /gene="trnS2(tca)"
                     /product="tRNA-Ser"
     gene            6875..6942
                     /gene="trnD(gac)"
     tRNA            6875..6942
                     /gene="trnD(gac)"
                     /product="tRNA-Asp"
     gene            6944..7603
                     /gene="cox2"
     CDS             6944..7603
                     /gene="cox2"
                     /codon_start=1
                     /transl_table=2
                     /product="cytochrome c oxidase subunit 2"
                     /translation="MAHPVQLGLQDATSPIMEELIAFHDHAFMIVAMISFLVLYVLSS
                     VLTTKLTSINITDAQEMETIWTILPAIILVLIALPSLRILYLTDEINNPSFTIKSIGH
                     QWYWTYEYTDYGGLIFNSYMLPSPFLNPGDLRLLEVDNRVVLPIEAPVRMMITSQDVL
                     HSWTIPTLGLKTDAIPGRLNQTTFTAMRPGVYYGQCSEICGANHSFMPIVAELIPLKI
                     FE"
     gene            7674..7740
                     /gene="trnK(aaa)"
     tRNA            7674..7740
                     /gene="trnK(aaa)"
                     /product="tRNA-Lys"
     gene            7742..7936
                     /gene="atp8"
     CDS             7742..7936
                     /gene="atp8"
                     /codon_start=1
                     /transl_table=2
                     /product="ATP synthase F0 subunit 8"
                     /translation="MPQLNTSTWFITIITMLPTLYLIMQLKLLNTNYHLFPSQKFSNI
                     QMFNSSWQLKWTKIYLPHSQP"
     gene            7903..8577
                     /gene="atp6"
     CDS             7903..8577
                     /gene="atp6"
                     /codon_start=1
                     /transl_table=2
                     /product="ATP synthase F0 subunit 6"
                     /translation="MNENLFTPFTTPTLLGLPAVMPIIMFPTLLFPTSKHLINNRLIT
                     IQQNLTQLILKQMMTTHNTKGQTWSLMLMSLIIFIATTNLLGLLPHSFTPTAQLSMNL
                     AMAIPLWAGTVFTGLRFKTKNSLAHFLPQGTPTPLIPMLVVIETISLFIQPVALAVRL
                     TANITAGHLLMHLIGSAALALMTMNFLATSLTLIILMLLTILEIAVALIQAYVFTLLV
                     SLYLHDN"
     gene            8583..9365
                     /gene="cox3"
     CDS             8583..9365
                     /gene="cox3"
                     /codon_start=1
                     /transl_table=2
                     /product="cytochrome c oxidase subunit 3"
                     /translation="MTHQVHPYHMVKPSPWPLTGAFSALLMTSGLIMWFHFHSTTLLA
                     LGLLTNMLTMYQWWRDIVRESTYQGHHTTPVQKGLRYGMVLFIISEVFFFAGFFWAFY
                     HSSLAPTPHLGGHWPPTGITPLNPLEVPLLNTSVLLASGVTITWAHHSLMESSRKQMI
                     QALLITILLGIYFTLLQISEYYDAPFAISDGIYGSTFFVATGFHGLHVIIGSTFLTVC
                     FIRQLLYHFTSNHHFGFEAAAWYWHFVDVVWLFLYISIYWWGS"
     gene            9367..9434
                     /gene="trnG(gga)"
     tRNA            9367..9434
                     /gene="trnG(gga)"
                     /product="tRNA-Gly"
     gene            9435..9779
                     /gene="nad3"
     CDS             9435..9779
                     /gene="nad3"
                     /codon_start=1
                     /transl_table=2
                     /product="NADH dehydrogenase subunit 3"
                     /translation="MNLVLALTVNTLLTLLLTIIMFWLPQLNSYTEKANPYECGFDPL
                     NPARIPFSMKFFLVAITFLLFDLEIALLLPLPWALQTTNLPMMIKSSIMLITILTLGL
                     AYEWTQKGLEWTE"
     gene            9781..9845
                     /gene="trnR(cga)"
     tRNA            9781..9845
                     /gene="trnR(cga)"
                     /product="tRNA-Arg"
     gene            9846..10139
                     /gene="nad4l"
     CDS             9846..10139
                     /gene="nad4l"
                     /codon_start=1
                     /transl_table=2
                     /product="NADH dehydrogenase subunit 4L"
                     /translation="MPIIYMNIMLAFSISLLGMLTYRSHLMSSLLCLEGMMLSLFIMS
                     TLMALNMHFPLANIVPIALLVFAACEAAVGLALLISISNTYGLDHIHNLNLLQC"
     gene            10136..11503
                     /gene="nad4"
     CDS             10136..11503
                     /gene="nad4"
                     /codon_start=1
                     /transl_table=2
                     /product="NADH dehydrogenase subunit 4"
                     /translation="MLKMVFPTIMLLPTTWFSKNNLIWINLTMHSLIISLIPLLFFNQ
                     TNNNLVSYSTYLSSDPLTTPLLTLTAWLLPLMIMASQYHLHNESPLRKKLYLSMMIFL
                     QISLITTFMATEMILFYISFETTLIPTLIIITRWGNQAERLNASTYFLFYTLAGSLPL
                     LIMLMYMHNNLGSLNIMLLTLTAQKLTATWCHSLTWLACMMAFMVKMPLYGLHLWLPK
                     AHVEAPIAGSMVLAAVLLKLGGYGMVRFTSILNPLTEYMAYPFLMLSLWGMIMTSSTC
                     LRQTDLKSLIAYSSVSHMALVIMASLIQTPWSFTGAVVLMIAHGLTSSMLFCLANSNY
                     ERTHSRIMMLSRGLQTLLPLMAFWWFVANLTNLALPPTINLIGELLVVMTSFSWSHIT
                     IMLTGLNMLITAIYSLYMFTMTQRGTLTSHIINMKPSFTRENMLMFMHISPIVLLSIN
                     PDIIMG"
     gene            11514..11583
                     /gene="trnH(cac)"
     tRNA            11514..11583
                     /gene="trnH(cac)"
                     /product="tRNA-His"
     gene            11584..11642
                     /gene="trnS1(agc)"
     tRNA            11584..11642
                     /gene="trnS1(agc)"
                     /product="tRNA-Ser"
     gene            11643..11713
                     /gene="trnL1(cta)"
     tRNA            11643..11713
                     /gene="trnL1(cta)"
                     /product="tRNA-Leu"
     gene            11730..13514
                     /gene="nad5"
     CDS             11730..13514
                     /gene="nad5"
                     /codon_start=1
                     /transl_table=2
                     /product="NADH dehydrogenase subunit 5"
                     /translation="MVMLTLTSLTLPVIMTFVKPNKNHLYPNYVKTTMMFAFIISLLP
                     MTLYILLDQDIIISNWHWTTIQSLELTLSFKLDYFSMLFIPIALFITWCIMEFSLWYM
                     SSDPNINQFFKYLLTFLITMLILITANNLFQLFIGWEGVGIMSFLLISWWHSRTDANT
                     AAIQAILYNRIGDIGFILAMAWFLLYYNSWDFQQMFILDSNSNLLPLMGLLLAATGKS
                     AQLGLHPWLPSAMEGPTPVSALLHSSTMVVAGVFLLIRFYPMMENNMLIQSFTLCLGA
                     ITTMFMAVCALTQNDIKKIVAFSTSSQLGLMMVTIGINQPHLAFLHICTHAFFKAMLF
                     ICSGSIIHNLNNEQDIRKMGGLLKMMPITSTSLIIGNLALTGMPFLTGFYSKDLIIEI
                     ANTSYTNAWALSITLIATSLTSSYSTRTIILVLTGQPRFSTSTHINENNPALLNPMKR
                     LTLGSLLAGFLITNNIIPTTLPQPTMPYYLKLLALCMTALGFLVALDLTLMTNNLKMM
                     TPSHMFKFSNMLGYFPTTIHRAIPYQNLIMSQNLAFLLLDSIWLEKSMPKMISHTHII
                     SSVIVTAQKGMIKLYFLSFLIPLILISLL"
     gene            complement(13530..14048)
                     /gene="nad6"
     CDS             complement(13530..14048)
                     /gene="nad6"
                     /codon_start=1
                     /transl_table=2
                     /product="NADH dehydrogenase subunit 6"
                     /translation="MSYILFLLSVLLVMGFVGFSSKPSPIYGGLALIVSGVIGCAIIL
                     NYGGTYMGLMMFLIYLGGMMVVFGYTTAMAIEEYPEAWVSGFEVLGSLLVGLAMEVGL
                     ILWVLNYDELVVVVSLNNMGSWMIFEGEGSGLVREDSIGAGALYDYGRWLVVVVGWTL
                     FVGVYIVIEITRG"
     gene            complement(14049..14117)
                     /gene="trnE(gaa)"
     tRNA            complement(14049..14117)
                     /gene="trnE(gaa)"
                     /product="tRNA-Glu"
     gene            14123..15256
                     /gene="cob"
     CDS             14123..15256
                     /gene="cob"
                     /codon_start=1
                     /transl_table=2
                     /product="cytochrome b"
                     /translation="MIPTRKSNPIMKLINHSFIDLPTPSNISMWWNFGSLLATCLVLQ
                     IITGLFLAMHYSPDTSSAFSSIAHITRDVNYGWIIRHLHANGASMFFICLFLHVGRGL
                     YYGSFILLETWNIGIALLLMLMATAFMGYVLPWGQMSFWGATVITNLLSAIPYIGTNL
                     VQWVWGGYSIDNPTLTRFFTLHFTLPFIIAALTMLHLLFLHETGSNNPCGISSDSDKI
                     PFHPYYTIKDALGMILLFLILMMLVLFSPDLLSDPDNYIPANPLNTPPHIKPEWYFLF
                     AYAILRSVPNKLGGVLALLLSILILTIMPLLHKSKQQSMSFRPLSQFLLWLLITILMT
                     LTWIGSQPVSQPFIAIGQVAATMYFITILILMPLASLIENNLLK"
     gene            15264..15327
                     /gene="trnT(aca)"
     tRNA            15264..15327
                     /gene="trnT(aca)"
                     /product="tRNA-Thr"
     gene            complement(15330..15396)
                     /gene="trnP(cca)"
     tRNA            complement(15330..15396)
                     /gene="trnP(cca)"
                     /product="tRNA-Pro"
     gene            16478..16548
                     /gene="trnF(ttc)"
     tRNA            16478..16548
                     /gene="trnF(ttc)"
                     /product="tRNA-Phe"
BASE COUNT     5404 a   4213 c   2086 g   4843 t      2 others
ORIGIN      
        1 aataggtttg gtcccggcct ttctattaac ttctagcaag attacacatg caagcatccc
       61 cgccccagtg aagacacccc gaaaatcatc atgattaaaa ggagtaagta tcaagcacgc
      121 tcaacgcagc tcaagacact ttgcttggcc acacccccac gggaaacagc agtgactaat
      181 atttagcaat aaacgaaagt ttaactaagc tatgctatgt tagggttggt caatttcgtg
      241 ccagccaccg cggccatacg attgacccaa gctaatagac atcggtgtaa agagtgtttt
      301 agatgtactt aaccaaataa agctaaacta tacctaaact gtaaaatcct agtcaatgta
      361 aaataaacta cgaaagtggc tttaaaaatt ctgaatacac tatagctaag actcaaactg
      421 ggattagaca ccccactatg cttagcccta aacttcaata gttgaaataa caaaactact
      481 cgccagaaca ctacaagcaa cagcttaaaa ctcaaaggac ttggcggtgc tttataaccc
      541 cctagaggag cctgttccgt aatcgataaa ccccgattca ccctaccatc tctcgctcag
      601 cctatatacc gccatcttca gcaaacctca acaagagacg caaagtaagc acaaacgccc
      661 acgcaaaaac gttaggtcaa ggtgtagcct atgagctggg aaaaaatggg ctacattttc
      721 tacctcagaa aatctacgat aactcttatg aaacctagga gtccaaggag gatttagcag
      781 taaactaaga atagagtgct tagttgaact aggccatgaa gcacgcacac accgcccgtc
      841 gctctcctca aatatattta aggaataact tatctaaata aaccaacatt tatatagagg
      901 agataagtcg taacatggta agtgtactgg aaggtgcact tggataaatc aaggtatagc
      961 tcaacacaaa gcatccagct tacacccgga agacatcaat accacctgat taccttgagc
     1021 taatactagc ccaaaaaccc ctaaccaata ttaataccac gcacgtataa attaaatcat
     1081 tcacaaatat aaaagtatag gtgatagaaa atttactctg gcgccataga gatagtaccg
     1141 taagggaaag atgaaaaaaa ataactaagc acaaaatagc aaggactcac ccctgtacct
     1201 tctgcatcat gaactagcca gaaactattt cgcaaagaga actaaagtca actaccccga
     1261 aaccagacga gctacccaaa aacagctaaa agagcacacc cgtctatgta gcaaaatagt
     1321 gggaagattt ttaggtagag gtgatacacc taacgagcct ggtgatagct ggttatccaa
     1381 gatagaatat tagttcaact ttaagcttac ctacagaatt gttaatcccc ctgtaagctt
     1441 aactgttagt ctaaagaggg acagctcttt agacattagg aaaaaacctt atatagagag
     1501 taaaaatttt taattatcat agttggccta aaagcagcca tcaattaaga aagcgttcaa
     1561 gctcaacatc aactatttat aaaaattcta aacatattac tgaactcctc atatcacatt
     1621 ggattaatct attatatcat agaagcaata atgctagcat cagtaacatg aataaattct
     1681 cctatgcata agcctaaatc agatcgaaaa cttcactgat acttaacagc ttaatactaa
     1741 caactacaaa caagtcagta atatccccac tgttaatcca acacaggcat gctctcaagg
     1801 aaaggttaaa aaaagtaaaa ggaactcggc aaatctaacc ccgcctgttt accaaaaaca
     1861 tcacctctag cattactagt attagaggca ctgcctgccc agtgacatat gtttaacggc
     1921 cgcggtaccc tgaccgtgca aaggtagcat aatcacttgt tctttaaata gggacttgta
     1981 tgaatggcaa cacgagggtt taactgtctc ttactttcaa ccagtgaaat tgacctgccc
     2041 gtgaagaggc gggcataaaa taataagacg agaagaccct gtggagcttc aatttattaa
     2101 tgtaaccacc ataacacaaa cccacgggct caacatatcc tgtcactgca ttaaaaattt
     2161 tggttggggt gacctcggag cataattaaa cctccgaaaa actaaaccaa gactatacaa
     2221 gtcaaagtaa atccacctac attgacccaa taacttgatc aacggaaaag ttaccccagg
     2281 gataacagcg caatcctatt ccagagttca tatcgacaat agggtttacg acctcgatgt
     2341 tggatcagga catcctgatg gtgcagcagc tatcaagggt tcgtttgttc aacgattaaa
     2401 gtcctacgtg atctgagttc agaccggagc aatccaggtc ggtttctatc tattctacat
     2461 ttctccctgt acgaaaggac aagagaaata gagcctactt cataaagtgc cctcctccca
     2521 taaatgacct aatctcaatt taacaaaaac cacacacaca tgacccaaga atagggattg
     2581 ctaagatggc agagccaggt gattgcataa aacttaaaac tttataatca gaggttcaac
     2641 tcctcttctt agcattatgt tcacaattaa tcttctactc accattttac ccatcatagc
     2701 tgccatagca tttctcacac tcactgaacg aaaactatta ggttatatac aattacgcaa
     2761 gggacccaac attgtaggcc cctatggact actacaaccc tttgccgatg caataaaact
     2821 cttcaccaaa gaacctctaa aacccctaac ctccaccatc accctatata ttattgcacc
     2881 aaccctagcc tttactattg ccctcctctt atgaataccc ctcccaatac ccaactccct
     2941 aatcaacctt aacctaggac ttttatttat tttagccaca tcaagtctaa ctgttcactc
     3001 tatcctatga tcaggatgag catcaaattc aaactatgca ttaatcggag cactacgagc
     3061 agtagcccaa acaatttcat atgaagtaac catagccatt attctattat caatcctatt
     3121 aataagcggc tcattcaatc tccacgcact tattacaaca caagaaaacc tttgacttct
     3181 cctaccatca tgacctctag ccataatatg atttacctcc acattagcag aaaccaatcg
     3241 agctcccttt gatctaacag aaggagaatc agagctagtc tcgggcttta acattgaata
     3301 cgcagcaggc ccattcgccc ttttcttcat agctgagtat ataaatatta tcataataaa
     3361 tgccctaaca gctacaattt ttctaggtac actataccca acccactcac cagagctatt
     3421 cacaacatgt ttcatcatca aaacactcct cttaacttcc ctatttctat gaatccgagc
     3481 aacctaccca cgattccgct atgaccaact tatacaccta ctatgaaaaa attttcttcc
     3541 ccttacatta gcattcctca tatgatatac agcaatatcc attacaattt ccggcatccc
     3601 ccctcaaatc tagaaatatg tctgataaaa gagttacttt gatagagtaa ataatagagg
     3661 cacttaatcc tcttatttct agaattatag gaattgaacc tactcctgag aattcaaatt
     3721 tctccgtgct acctattaca ccccattcta tagtaaggtc agctaaataa gctatcgggc
     3781 ccataccccg aaaatgttgg ttatatcctt cccgtactaa ttaacccact agcccaactt
     3841 attatctatt ctactataat tttaggtacc ctaatcacat cactaagctc ccactgattt
     3901 ctagcctgag caggcctaga aataaacata ttagctttca cttcaattct aattaaaaaa
     3961 acaaattctc gctctacaga agctgctact aagtatttcc ttgtacaatc caccgcatcc
     4021 ataattctca taatagcaat tatatacaat aatatatacc ctggacaatg agccataact
     4081 aataacatta accaactctc atccctaatt ataataatag cccttgctat aaaactagga
     4141 atagctccct tccacttctg agttccagaa gtcactcaag gaacacccct aatacctggc
     4201 ctgcttctac tcacatgaca aaaattagcc cctatctcaa ttatacatca aattcacccc
     4261 tcaattaata caaacattct cctaactcta tcaattctat ccatcatggt gggcagctga
     4321 ggaggtctca accaaacaca actacgtaaa atcctagcat attcttcaat tacacataca
     4381 ggctgaataa taacaacact aacatataac ccaaacatca caatttttta tttatttaca
     4441 tatattattc taacaaccac tgcatttcta gccctaaacc taaactcaaa taccacaacc
     4501 ctaatattat cacgagcctg aaacaaactc acctggctaa taccactaat agcatccact
     4561 cttctatcta taggaggcct acccccatta accggttttt tacccaaatg aattaccatt
     4621 caagaactta caaaaaataa taactttatt atacccacta tcataattac catagcccta
     4681 ctcaacttat acttttatct acgcctagtc tatactacct ccataacatt gcttcccaca
     4741 tccaataatg caaaaataaa atgacagttc gaaaatacaa aacctatacc tctaatagcc
     4801 cctcttatta ttcttgctac cctcctctta ccaatatcta caacagccct gaacatcccc
     4861 tagaaattta ggttaaatat agaccgaaag ccttcaaagc tctcagtaag ttaaataagc
     4921 ttaatttctg agacatacta aggactgcaa aactctactc tgcatcaact gaacgcaaat
     4981 caattgcttt aattaagcta agcccttact agattaatgg gatttaaacc cataaaaact
     5041 tagttaacag ctaaacaccc taatcaactg gctttaatct acttctcccg ccgcgggaaa
     5101 aaaaaggcgg gagaagcccc ggcagaaatc taaactgctc ccttgaattt gcaattcaac
     5161 atgaaattca cctcggggct ggtaaaaaga gggctcaacc tctgttctta ggtttacagc
     5221 ctaatgctta ctcagccatt ttacctcctc ttttatcacc tatgctcatt aaccgctggt
     5281 tattctctac aaatcataaa gatattggga ctttgtatct actatttgga gcatgagctg
     5341 gaactatagg catggctata agccttctta ttcgagccga actaggccaa cccggtaatc
     5401 tactaggcaa tgaccatatt tataatgtta ttgttacagc ccatgcattc gttataattt
     5461 tctttatagt tatacctatt ataattggag gcttcggaaa ctgactagtg cctctgataa
     5521 ttggtgctcc tgatatagca tttccccgtc taaataatat aagtttctgg cttcttccac
     5581 catcattcct acttcttctc gcttcagcca tagtagaagc cggtgccgga acaggttgaa
     5641 cagtctatcc ccctttagca gggaatctat ctcacccagg agcttccgta gacttaacta
     5701 tcttttcact tcacctagca ggcatttctt ctattctagg tgctattaat ttcatcacaa
     5761 ctattattaa tataaaacct cctgcagtat ctcaatacca aacccccttg tttgtgtgat
     5821 cagtcctaat tacagcagtc ttactactcc tatccctacc cgtactagcc gcaggcatta
     5881 caatgctact aacagaccgc aatctcaata ctactttctt tgaccctgca ggaggaggag
     5941 accctatcct ataccaacac ctattttgat tctttggtca ccctgaagtc tacattctta
     6001 ttcttcccgg ctttggaata atctcccaca tcgtaacata ctattctgga aaaaaagaac
     6061 cattcgggta cataggaata gtctgagcta tggtatcaat tgggtttcta ggctttattg
     6121 tgtgagctca ccatatattt acagttggca tagacgtaga tacacgggcc tattttacct
     6181 ctgccactat aattattgca attccaactg gcgttaaagt cttcagctga ttagctacat
     6241 tacacggagg caatattaag tgatcccccg caatactatg agctctaggc tttattttcc
     6301 tttttaccgt aggaggccta accggtattg tactagcaaa ctcctcacta gatatcgtat
     6361 tacacgatac atattatgtc gtagcccatt ttcattacgt cttgtcaata ggggctgtct
     6421 ttgctattat ggggggcttc attcactgat ttcccttgtt ctcaggttat actctagatg
     6481 aagtctgcgc taaagcccat tttactatta tatttgtagg tgtaaattta actttctttc
     6541 cacaacattt tctaggtcta tccggaatac ctcgacgcta ctctgactac cctgatgcct
     6601 acaccacatg aaatattgta tcctctacag gttctttcat ctccctagta gcaatgttat
     6661 taataattta cataatctga gaagccttcg cctcaaaacg caaagtacta ttaattgaac
     6721 agaccactta taatttagag tgactacatg gctcccctcc accatatcat acatttgaag
     6781 aaccaacatt catcaaagta aataaaaaag gaaggaatcg aaccctctga gattggtttc
     6841 aagccaatcc tataacccct ataacttttt caataagata ttagaaaaat tatttcatag
     6901 cctcgtcaaa gctaagtcat aggataaacc ctatatatct tatatggcac acccagtcca
     6961 actaggccta caagatgcca catcccccat catagaagaa ctaattgcct ttcacgatca
     7021 tgcttttata atcgtagcta taattagctt cctagttcta tatgtgttat catcagtact
     7081 aacaacaaaa ttaactagta ttaatattac agacgctcaa gagatagaga caatttgaac
     7141 catcttaccc gcaattatct tagtcctaat tgctctaccc tctttacgca tcctttactt
     7201 aacagatgaa attaataatc cctcattcac tattaaatca atcggacatc agtgatactg
     7261 aacttatgag tatacagact atgggggcct gatctttaat tcttatatac tcccctcacc
     7321 attcttaaac ccaggagacc tacgacttct agaagtcgat aatcgagtag tacttccaat
     7381 tgaagccccc gtacgtataa taattacatc ccaagacgtt ttacactcat gaaccattcc
     7441 cacattaggc ctaaaaacag atgcgattcc cggacgctta aaccaaacaa catttactgc
     7501 tatgcgacca ggtgtctact atggacaatg ctcagagatc tgcggcgcta atcatagttt
     7561 tataccaatc gtcgcagaat taattccact aaaaattttt gaaataggac ctgtatttac
     7621 cttataagtg tattgaaata cattatttaa aagatattta aaatattaag actcactgta
     7681 tagctgccac agcattaacc ttttaagtta aagataggaa agatattttt cctacagtga
     7741 aatgcctcaa ctaaatacat ctacatggtt tattactatt attaccatgc tacctacatt
     7801 atatytaatt atacaattaa aattactaaa cacaaattat catttattcc catcacaaaa
     7861 attttctaat attcaaatat ttaatagctc ttgacaacta aaatgaacga aaatttattt
     7921 accccattca caaccccaac actcctaggc ctacctgccg taatacctat tattatgttt
     7981 cccacactac tatttccaac ctctaagcat ctcatcaaca atcgacttat tactattcaa
     8041 caaaacctaa ctcaattaat tctaaaacaa ataataacaa cacataatac caaaggacaa
     8101 acttgatccc taatactaat atccctaatt atttttattg ccacaaccaa tctcctcgga
     8161 ctcttacccc actcgtttac gcccaccgcc cagttatcta taaatttagc tatggcaatt
     8221 cccctatgag caggcacggt atttacaggt ctccgcttca aaactaaaaa ttccttagct
     8281 catttcttac cgcaaggaac acctacacct cttatcccca tattagtagt cattgaaact
     8341 attagcctat ttattcaacc agtagcccta gccgtacgcc tgaccgctaa tatcacagca
     8401 ggccatctac tcatacactt aattggaagt gccgcactag cactaataac cataaatttc
     8461 cttgcaactt cactaacttt aattattcta atgttactaa caatcctaga aattgcagtt
     8521 gccctaatcc aagcctatgt ttttacactt ctagtaagcc tctatttaca cgataatacc
     8581 taatgactca ccaagtccac ccttaccata tagttaaacc cagcccatgg ccactaacag
     8641 gagccttctc agctcttcta ataacatctg gcctaattat atgattccac tttcattcca
     8701 ccactttgct agcattagga ttactgacca acatattaac aatatatcag tggtgacgcg
     8761 acattgtacg agaaagcact tatcaaggcc atcatacaac acctgtccaa aaaggtctcc
     8821 gttatggaat agtcctgttc attatttcag aagtcttctt ctttgctgga ttcttttgag
     8881 cattctacca ctcaagcctt gcccccactc cacacttagg cggacactga ccaccaacag
     8941 gtatcacccc gctaaatccc ctagaagtac cccttctaaa tacctccgta ctactcgcat
     9001 caggagttac aatcacctga gcccatcata gcttaataga gagtagccga aaacaaataa
     9061 ttcaagcttt gcttattaca attctattag gaatctactt cacactccta cagatttcag
     9121 aatactatga tgcacccttt gctatctctg atggtattta tggatcaaca ttctttgtcg
     9181 ctactggttt ccacggactt cacgttatta tcggttctac ttttctcact gtttgcttta
     9241 ttcgtcaact actatatcac tttacatcaa accaccattt tggctttgaa gccgccgctt
     9301 gatattgaca cttcgtagat gttgtctgac tattccttta catttctatt tactgatgag
     9361 gctcctattc ttttagtata aatagtacag ctgacttcca attagctagt tttgataata
     9421 ttcaaaaaag aataattaac ctagtattag ctctaactgt caacaccctt ctaaccctac
     9481 tactaacaat catcatattc tgattacccc aacttaactc ctacacagaa aaagccaatc
     9541 cctacgagtg tggctttgac ccactaaacc ccgctcgcat tcctttctcc ataaaatttt
     9601 tcctggttgc tatcactttc ctactatttg acttagaaat tgccctacta ttacccttgc
     9661 catgagccct ccaaacaaca aatcttccta taataattaa atcatcaatt atattaatta
     9721 ctattttaac ccttggctta gcctatgagt gaactcaaaa aggattggaa tgaactgaat
     9781 tggtaagtag tttaaagaaa acaaatgact tcgactcatt agattatgat aatcatacta
     9841 accaaatgcc catcatttat ataaatatta tgctagcatt tagcatctca ctcctaggca
     9901 tgttaactta ccgctcacac ctaatatcat ccctattatg tctagaagga ataatattat
     9961 cactatttat tataagtacc ctcatagccc taaatataca ctttccccta gctaacattg
    10021 taccaattgc cctactagtg tttgccgcct gtgaagcggc agtgggccta gccttattaa
    10081 tttcaatctc aaacacatat ggcctagacc acattcataa tctaaatcta cttcaatgtt
    10141 aaaaatagtt tttcccacaa ttatactatt accaacaaca tgattttcca aaaacaattt
    10201 aatctgaatt aatctaacta tacatagctt aattattagc cttatccccc ttctattctt
    10261 taatcaaact aataataacc tcgttagtta ttcaacctac ctatcctcag acccactaac
    10321 aacacctctt ctaacattaa ctgcctggct cctacctcta ataattatag caagtcaata
    10381 tcatttacat aacgaaagcc ccttacgaaa aaaactttat ttatccataa taattttcct
    10441 acaaatttct ctaattacaa catttatagc tacagaaata attttattct atatctcatt
    10501 tgaaaccacc cttatcccta ccttaattat tattacccga tgaggcaatc aggcagaacg
    10561 cctcaacgca agtacatatt tcctattcta tacactagcc ggttccctcc ccttgttaat
    10621 tatattaata tatatacata ataacttagg ctcattaaac attatactac taacacttac
    10681 agctcaaaaa ctaacagcca cctgatgtca tagcctaacc tgactagcgt gcataatagc
    10741 tttcatagta aaaataccac tatatggtct acacctatga ctaccaaaag cccatgtcga
    10801 agcccctatt gccggatcaa tagtccttgc tgcagtactt ttaaaattag gtggttatgg
    10861 tatagtacga tttacctcaa tcctaaatcc tctaacagag tatatagcct acccattcct
    10921 catgctatct ttgtgaggca taatcataac aagctcaacc tgccttcgac aaacagacct
    10981 taaatcactt atcgcatact cctccgtaag ccacatagcc ctggtaatta tagcttctct
    11041 aattcaaacc ccctgaagct ttaccggcgc tgtcgtactt ataattgccc atggtcttac
    11101 ctcatcaata ctattctgct tagcaaactc aaactacgaa cgaacccaca gccgtattat
    11161 aatactctct cgaggacttc aaacattact tccactaata gccttttggt ggtttgtagc
    11221 aaacctcact aatctagccc tacctcctac catcaattta atcggagaat tactagtagt
    11281 aataacttca ttttcttgat cgcatattac cattatgctt acaggattaa acatgttaat
    11341 tactgctatt tattccctat acatatttac tataacacaa cgaggaacac ttacctccca
    11401 tattattaat ataaaaccct cctttacacg agaaaatata ctaatattta tacatatttc
    11461 tcccatcgtc ctcctatcca ttaaccccga catcattata ggcttcactc cttgtaaata
    11521 tagtttaacc aaaaacatta gattgtgaat ctaaacacag aagcccatta cttcttattt
    11581 accgagaaag cttgcaagga ctgctaaccc atgcccccgt acttaacaaa acggctatct
    11641 caacttttaa aggataacag ttatccattg gtcttaggag ccaaaaatat tggtgcaact
    11701 ccaaataaaa gtagcaaatg catacctcta ttgttatact aaccctaact tctctaactc
    11761 tcccagttat tataaccttt gttaaaccta ataaaaatca cctatatcct aattatgtaa
    11821 aaacaactat gatatttgcc tttattatca gcctcctccc cataacttta tatatccttc
    11881 tagaccaaga cattattatc tcaaactgac attgaaccac catccaatca ttagaactca
    11941 cactgagctt caaactagat tacttctcaa tattattcat cccaatcgca ttatttatta
    12001 cctgatgtat tatagagttc tcattatgat atataagctc agatccaaat attaaccaat
    12061 tttttaagta tctccttact tttctcatca cgatattaat cttaattacc gccaacaacc
    12121 tatttcaact ttttattgga tgagaaggtg tagggattat atcctttcta ttaatcagct
    12181 gatgacattc tcgaacagac gctaacacag cagccatcca agcaatccta tataaccgca
    12241 ttggcgatat tggtttcatc ttagctatag catgatttct cctctattac aattcatgag
    12301 attttcagca aatatttatc ctagattcta actcaaacct cctaccatta ataggcctcc
    12361 ttctagcagc aacaggaaaa tcagctcaac taggtcttca cccttgacta ccctcagcca
    12421 tagaaggtcc aaccccagtt tcagctctac ttcattctag tactatggtg gtcgctggag
    12481 tgtttttact catccgcttt tatcctataa tagaaaataa tatactaatt caaagcttta
    12541 cattatgcct aggagccatt accactatat ttatagcagt ctgtgcttta acacaaaatg
    12601 atattaaaaa gattgtagct ttctccacct ctagccaact aggactaata atagttacta
    12661 ttggtattaa tcaaccacac ctagcattcc tacatatttg tacccacgct ttctttaaag
    12721 ccatattatt tatttgctct ggatctatta ttcacaacct aaacaacgaa caagatattc
    12781 gaaaaatagg aggattgctt aaaataatgc ccattacttc aacctcccta atcatcggta
    12841 atctagcact cacaggcata cccttcctta caggcttcta ctccaaagac cttattatcg
    12901 aaatcgcaaa cacgtcatat accaacgcct gagccctatc catcactctt attgctactt
    12961 ccctaacaag cagctatagc acccgaacta tcatcctagt actaacagga cagcctcgtt
    13021 tttcaacctc aactcacatt aatgaaaata atccggctct actaaaccca ataaaacgcc
    13081 taacactagg tagtctactt gcaggattcc tcattactaa caatattatc cccacgacac
    13141 tcccccaacc aaccatacca tattacctaa aacttctagc cctatgcata accgccctgg
    13201 gtttcctagt agccctagat ctaacgctca taactaataa ccttaaaata ataaccccat
    13261 cacatatatt caaattctct aacatattag ggtattttcc aaccacaatt caccgagcaa
    13321 ttccatatca gaatttaatc ataagccaaa acctggcttt tctcttacta gactcaatct
    13381 gattagaaaa atcaatgccc aaaataattt cacacaccca tatcatctcc tctgtcatcg
    13441 taaccgccca aaaaggtata attaagttat attttctctc tttcctcatt ccccttatcc
    13501 tgatctcact tctaataata taacctattg cctcgagtaa tctcaattac aatatataca
    13561 ccaacaaaca atgtccaacc aacaaccact accaatcagc gcccatagtc atataaagca
    13621 cccgcaccaa tagaatcctc acgaactaac cctgacccct ccccctcaaa aattattcaa
    13681 ctccccatat tattcaaact aactaccact actaactcat cataatttaa gactcacaaa
    13741 attaacccta cttccattgc taaacccact agaagactac ccaacacctc gaaccccgaa
    13801 acccacgctt cagggtattc ttcaatagcc attgcagtag tatacccaaa aacaactatc
    13861 atacctccca aataaattaa aaatattatt aaacctatat aagtaccccc atagtttaaa
    13921 ataattgcac aaccaataac accactgaca attaatgcca aacccccata aataggagaa
    13981 ggcttagaag aaaaacccac aaatcccata actaacaata cacttaacaa aaataaaata
    14041 tatgacatcg tttttacata gactttaacc atgaccaatg acatgaaaaa tcatcgttgt
    14101 tcttcaacta taaaaactac taatgatccc tacacgtaag tctaacccaa ttataaaact
    14161 aattaatcac tcctttatcg atttacccac cccatcaaac atctccatgt gatggaattt
    14221 tggttcccta ctagcaacct gcttagtttt acaaattatt actggcctat tcctagcaat
    14281 acattactca ccagatactt cctccgcctt ctcctcaatc gcacatatca ctcgagacgt
    14341 aaactatggc tgaattattc gacatctcca tgctaacggc gcttccatat tcttcatctg
    14401 cctatttcta cacgtaggtc gaggcttata ttacggctca tttattcttc tagaaacttg
    14461 aaacattggc atcgcacttt tacttatgct tatagcaaca gcctttatag gatatgtact
    14521 cccatgagga caaatatcat tttgaggcgc tacagtaatt acaaatctat tatccgcaat
    14581 cccatatatc ggaacaaatc ttgtccaatg agtttgaggc gggtattcca tcgacaaccc
    14641 aacccttaca cgatttttca cccttcactt tacactacct ttcattattg cagcccttac
    14701 aatactacac ctcctctttc tacacgaaac aggatcaaac aatccctgcg gaatttcctc
    14761 cgactccgat aaaatcccct ttcatcccta ttatacaatt aaagacgcgt taggcataat
    14821 ccttcttttc cttatcctaa taatattagt attattttca cctgatctcc taagcgaccc
    14881 agataactat attccagcca acccactaaa cactccacca cacatcaaac cagagtgata
    14941 tttcctattt gcatatgcaa tcctacgatc agttcctaat aaactaggag gtgtattagc
    15001 acttctccta tccattctca tcctaacaat tataccccta ctacacaaat ctaagcaaca
    15061 aagcatatct tttcgcccgc ttagtcaatt cctactatga ctcctaatca caattctaat
    15121 aacccttaca tgaattggaa gccaaccggt aagccaacct ttcattgcaa ttggccaagt
    15181 agcagccacg atatacttca tcacaatcct aatcttaata ccactagctt ccctaatcga
    15241 aaacaactta ctcaaatgaa cctgcccttg tagtataaac aaatacacca gccttgtaaa
    15301 ctggaaatgg ccccctaccc aagggcaact cagaaagaaa gcacttaact tcactaccaa
    15361 cacccaaaat tgacgttcta tttaaactac tttctgtatt ctagggggta taatccttaa
    15421 aaacaattaa gtataatttg gtttatatgc ccctatgtaa ttcgtgcatt actgttagtc
    15481 cccatggata ttatatagta ctataaatgt tttaccgtcc ataggacata aaattacata
    15541 tttaccagaa attattttca acatgcttac aagcaagtat tataactgaa tttatcaact
    15601 atagcacata ttattctagc ctccaaagca ataccataaa gcactggaat atcaactaac
    15661 acgattatcc attatcgtac atagtacatt ttattcttgg tcgtacatag tacattacta
    15721 ttgagcatac ccaaaccaat ccttgtcaat acggatattc ttgttcaatc aggtgtccct
    15781 tgttcaccat cctccgtgaa atcaatatcc cgcacaagag tgctactctc ctcgccccgg
    15841 gcccataaat cgtgggggta actataagtc cacacctaaa gggcatctgg ttcctacctc
    15901 agggccatgt atctataacc gctcayacgt tccccttaaa taagacatct cgatggatca
    15961 cgggtctatc accctattaa ccagtcacgg gagctctcca tgcatttggt atcttttatc
    16021 tctggtctgc acgcgacccc attgcagaat gctggtctcg ccacaatcag tcccgcagcg
    16081 cctgtctttg attcctagtt cataccatta tttaccgcac ctacgttcca taatctagcc
    16141 ccgcatgaac cctataaggt gttatttaat ccatgcttgt aagacatata atataactaa
    16201 ccgcacacat ccaccacacc ctaatcctca gaccacagca aactatactc aaaccccccc
    16261 tccccccaac ttcgaccacc ccttataatt tgcctttgcc aaaccccaaa aacaaaagct
    16321 tgacacctag ccgaagtctc acgttttatc ttttgggtgt gcacaacccc aactgtcatt
    16381 ccctcaacta ataaaaattc attatcctta ttgcccttaa tattctcgca cccccccaac
    16441 aacccccaaa gatagcattc acaccactca atactccgtt tatgtagctt aatatttcca
    16501 aagcaagaca ctgaaaatgc ctagacgggt ctatgaaccc cataaaca
//
LOCUS       BLM4                   16548 bp    DNA     circular PRI 21-SEP-2019
DEFINITION  Presbytis femoralis mitochondrion, complete genome.
ACCESSION   BLM4
VERSION
KEYWORDS    .
SOURCE      mitochondrion Presbytis femoralis (banded leaf monkey)
  ORGANISM  Presbytis femoralis
            Eukaryota; Metazoa; Chordata; Craniata; Vertebrata; Euteleostomi;
            Mammalia; Eutheria; Euarchontoglires; Primates; Haplorrhini;
            Catarrhini; Cercopithecidae; Colobinae; Presbytis.
REFERENCE   1  (bases 1 to 16548)
  AUTHORS   Ang,A., Roesma,D., Nijman,V., Meier,R., Srivathsan,A. and
            Rizaldi,R.
  TITLE     Direct Submission
  JOURNAL   Submitted (21-SEP-2019) Department of Biological Sciences, National
            University of Singapore, 14 Science Drive 4, Singapore, NA 117557,
            Singapore
COMMENT     Bankit Comment: TAX: Yes, new species/combinations; SEE ATTACHMENT
            Bankit Comment: TOTAL # OF SEQS:10
            
            ##Assembly-Data-START##
            Assembly Method       :: MITObim v. 1.9
            Sequencing Technology :: Illumina
            ##Assembly-Data-END##
FEATURES             Location/Qualifiers
     source          1..16548
                     /organism="Presbytis femoralis"
                     /organelle="mitochondrion"
                     /mol_type="genomic DNA"
                     /db_xref="taxon:78453"
     rRNA            1..949
                     /product="s-rRNA"
     gene            950..1018
                     /gene="trnV(gta)"
     tRNA            950..1018
                     /gene="trnV(gta)"
                     /product="tRNA-Val"
     rRNA            1017..2579
                     /product="l-rRNA"
     gene            2580..2654
                     /gene="trnL2(tta)"
     tRNA            2580..2654
                     /gene="trnL2(tta)"
                     /product="tRNA-Leu"
     gene            2657..3607
                     /gene="nad1"
     CDS             2657..3607
                     /gene="nad1"
                     /codon_start=1
                     /transl_table=2
                     /product="NADH dehydrogenase subunit 1"
                     /translation="MFTINLLLTILPIMAAMAFLTLTERKLLGYMQLRKGPNIVGPYG
                     LLQPFADAMKLFTKEPLKPLTSTITLYIIAPTLAFTIALLLWMPLPMPNSLINLNLGL
                     LFILATSSLTVHSILWSGWASNSNYALIGALRAVAQTISYEVTMAIILLSILLMSGSF
                     NLHALITTQENLWLLLPSWPLAMMWFTSTLAETNRAPFDLTEGESELVSGFNIEYAAG
                     PFALFFMAEYMNIIMMNALTATIFLGTLYPTHSPELFTTCFIIKTLLLTSLFLWIRAT
                     YPRFRYDQLMHLLWKNFLPLTLAFLMWYTAMSITISGIPPQ"
     gene            3612..3681
                     /gene="trnI(atc)"
     tRNA            3612..3681
                     /gene="trnI(atc)"
                     /product="tRNA-Ile"
     gene            complement(3679..3750)
                     /gene="trnQ(caa)"
     tRNA            complement(3679..3750)
                     /gene="trnQ(caa)"
                     /product="tRNA-Gln"
     gene            3752..3819
                     /gene="trnM(atg)"
     tRNA            3752..3819
                     /gene="trnM(atg)"
                     /product="tRNA-Met"
     gene            3820..4848
                     /gene="nad2"
     CDS             3820..4848
                     /gene="nad2"
                     /codon_start=1
                     /transl_table=2
                     /product="NADH dehydrogenase subunit 2"
                     /translation="MNPLAQLIIYSTMILGTLITSLSSHWFLAWAGLEMNMLAFTSIL
                     IKKTNSRSTEAATKYFLVQSTASMILMMAIMYNNMYPGQWAMTNNINQLSSLIMMMAL
                     AMKLGMAPFHFWVPEVTQGTPLMPGLLLLTWQKLAPISIMHQIHPSINTNILLTLSIL
                     SIMVGSWGGLNQTQLRKILAYSSITHTGWMMTTLTYNPNITIFYLFTYIILTTTAFLA
                     LNLNSNTTTLMLSRAWNKLTWLMPLMASTLLSMGGLPPLTGFLPKWITIQELTKNNNF
                     IMPTIMITMALLNLYFYLRLVYTTSMTLLPTSNNAKMKWQFENTKPMPLMAPLIILAT
                     LLLPMSTTA"
     gene            4862..4930
                     /gene="trnW(tga)"
     tRNA            4862..4930
                     /gene="trnW(tga)"
                     /product="tRNA-Trp"
     gene            complement(4939..5007)
                     /gene="trnA(gca)"
     tRNA            complement(4939..5007)
                     /gene="trnA(gca)"
                     /product="tRNA-Ala"
     gene            complement(5009..5081)
                     /gene="trnN(aac)"
     tRNA            complement(5009..5081)
                     /gene="trnN(aac)"
                     /product="tRNA-Asn"
     gene            complement(5114..5180)
                     /gene="trnC(tgc)"
     tRNA            complement(5114..5180)
                     /gene="trnC(tgc)"
                     /product="tRNA-Cys"
     gene            complement(5181..5245)
                     /gene="trnY(tac)"
     tRNA            complement(5181..5245)
                     /gene="trnY(tac)"
                     /product="tRNA-Tyr"
     gene            5262..6800
                     /gene="cox1"
     CDS             5262..6800
                     /gene="cox1"
                     /codon_start=1
                     /transl_table=2
                     /product="cytochrome c oxidase subunit 1"
                     /translation="MLINRWLFSTNHKDIGTLYLLFGAWAGTMGMAMSLLIRAELGQP
                     GNLLGNDHIYNVIVTAHAFVMIFFMVMPIMIGGFGNWLVPLMIGAPDMAFPRLNNMSF
                     WLLPPSFLLLLASAMVEAGAGTGWTVYPPLAGNLSHPGASVDLTIFSLHLAGISSILG
                     AINFITTIINMKPPAVSQYQTPLFVWSVLITAVLLLLSLPVLAAGITMLLTDRNLNTT
                     FFDPAGGGDPILYQHLFWFFGHPEVYILILPGFGMISHIVTYYSGKKEPFGYMGMVWA
                     MVSIGFLGFIVWAHHMFTVGMDVDTRAYFTSATMIIAIPTGVKVFSWLATLHGGNIKW
                     SPAMLWALGFIFLFTVGGLTGIVLANSSLDIVLHDTYYVVAHFHYVLSMGAVFAIMGG
                     FIHWFPLFSGYTLDEVCAKAHFTIMFVGVNLTFFPQHFLGLSGMPRRYSDYPDAYTTW
                     NIVSSTGSFISLVAMLLMIYMIWEAFASKRKVLLIEQTTYNLEWLHGSPPPYHTFEEP
                     TFIKV"
     gene            complement(6803..6871)
                     /gene="trnS2(tca)"
     tRNA            complement(6803..6871)
                     /gene="trnS2(tca)"
                     /product="tRNA-Ser"
     gene            6875..6942
                     /gene="trnD(gac)"
     tRNA            6875..6942
                     /gene="trnD(gac)"
                     /product="tRNA-Asp"
     gene            6944..7603
                     /gene="cox2"
     CDS             6944..7603
                     /gene="cox2"
                     /codon_start=1
                     /transl_table=2
                     /product="cytochrome c oxidase subunit 2"
                     /translation="MAHPVQLGLQDATSPIMEELIAFHDHAFMIVAMISFLVLYVLSS
                     VLTTKLTSINITDAQEMETIWTILPAIILVLIALPSLRILYLTDEINNPSFTIKSIGH
                     QWYWTYEYTDYGGLIFNSYMLPSPFLNPGDLRLLEVDNRVVLPIEAPVRMMITSQDVL
                     HSWTIPTLGLKTDAIPGRLNQTTFTAMRPGVYYGQCSEICGANHSFMPIVAELIPLKI
                     FE"
     gene            7674..7740
                     /gene="trnK(aaa)"
     tRNA            7674..7740
                     /gene="trnK(aaa)"
                     /product="tRNA-Lys"
     gene            7742..7936
                     /gene="atp8"
     CDS             7742..7936
                     /gene="atp8"
                     /codon_start=1
                     /transl_table=2
                     /product="ATP synthase F0 subunit 8"
                     /translation="MPQLNTSTWFITIITMLPTLYLIMQLKLLNTNYHLFPSQKFSNI
                     QMFNSSWQLKWTKIYLPHSQP"
     gene            7903..8577
                     /gene="atp6"
     CDS             7903..8577
                     /gene="atp6"
                     /codon_start=1
                     /transl_table=2
                     /product="ATP synthase F0 subunit 6"
                     /translation="MNENLFTPFTTPTLLGLPAVMPIIMFPTLLFPTSKHLINNRLIT
                     IQQNLTQLILKQMMTTHNTKGQTWSLMLMSLIIFIATTNLLGLLPHSFTPTAQLSMNL
                     AMAIPLWAGTVFTGLRFKTKNSLAHFLPQGTPTPLIPMLVVIETISLFIQPVALAVRL
                     TANITAGHLLMHLIGSAALALMTMNFLATSLTLIILMLLTILEIAVALIQAYVFTLLV
                     SLYLHDN"
     gene            8583..9365
                     /gene="cox3"
     CDS             8583..9365
                     /gene="cox3"
                     /codon_start=1
                     /transl_table=2
                     /product="cytochrome c oxidase subunit 3"
                     /translation="MTHQVHPYHMVKPSPWPLTGAFSALLMTSGLIMWFHFHSTTLLA
                     LGLLTNMLTMYQWWRDIVRESTYQGHHTTPVQKGLRYGMVLFIISEVFFFAGFFWAFY
                     HSSLAPTPHLGGHWPPTGITPLNPLEVPLLNTSVLLASGVTITWAHHSLMESSRKQMI
                     QALLITILLGIYFTLLQISEYYDAPFAISDGIYGSTFFVATGFHGLHVIIGSTFLTVC
                     FIRQLLYHFTSNHHFGFEAAAWYWHFVDVVWLFLYISIYWWGS"
     gene            9367..9434
                     /gene="trnG(gga)"
     tRNA            9367..9434
                     /gene="trnG(gga)"
                     /product="tRNA-Gly"
     gene            9435..9779
                     /gene="nad3"
     CDS             9435..9779
                     /gene="nad3"
                     /codon_start=1
                     /transl_table=2
                     /product="NADH dehydrogenase subunit 3"
                     /translation="MNLVLALTVNTLLTLLLTIIMFWLPQLNSYTEKANPYECGFDPL
                     NPARIPFSMKFFLVAITFLLFDLEIALLLPLPWALQTTNLPMMIKSSIMLITILTLGL
                     AYEWTQKGLEWTE"
     gene            9781..9845
                     /gene="trnR(cga)"
     tRNA            9781..9845
                     /gene="trnR(cga)"
                     /product="tRNA-Arg"
     gene            9846..10139
                     /gene="nad4l"
     CDS             9846..10139
                     /gene="nad4l"
                     /codon_start=1
                     /transl_table=2
                     /product="NADH dehydrogenase subunit 4L"
                     /translation="MPIIYMNIMLAFSISLLGMLTYRSHLMSSLLCLEGMMLSLFIMS
                     TLMALNMHFPLANIVPIALLVFAACEAAVGLALLISISNTYGLDHIHNLNLLQC"
     gene            10136..11503
                     /gene="nad4"
     CDS             10136..11503
                     /gene="nad4"
                     /codon_start=1
                     /transl_table=2
                     /product="NADH dehydrogenase subunit 4"
                     /translation="MLKMVFPTIMLLPTTWFSKNNLIWINLTMHSLIISLIPLLFFNQ
                     TNNNLVSYSTYLSSDPLTTPLLTLTAWLLPLMIMASQYHLHNESPLRKKLYLSMMIFL
                     QISLITTFMATEMILFYISFETTLIPTLIIITRWGNQAERLNASTYFLFYTLAGSLPL
                     LIMLMYMHNNLGSLNIMLLTLTAQKLTATWCHSLTWLACMMAFMVKMPLYGLHLWLPK
                     AHVEAPIAGSMVLAAVLLKLGGYGMVRFTSILNPLTEYMAYPFLMLSLWGMIMTSSTC
                     LRQTDLKSLIAYSSVSHMALVIMASLIQTPWSFTGAVVLMIAHGLTSSMLFCLANSNY
                     ERTHSRIMMLSRGLQTLLPLMAFWWFVANLTNLALPPTINLIGELLVVMTSFSWSHIT
                     IMLTGLNMLITAIYSLYMFTMTQRGTLTSHIINMKPSFTRENMLMFMHISPIVLLSIN
                     PDIIMG"
     gene            11514..11583
                     /gene="trnH(cac)"
     tRNA            11514..11583
                     /gene="trnH(cac)"
                     /product="tRNA-His"
     gene            11584..11642
                     /gene="trnS1(agc)"
     tRNA            11584..11642
                     /gene="trnS1(agc)"
                     /product="tRNA-Ser"
     gene            11643..11713
                     /gene="trnL1(cta)"
     tRNA            11643..11713
                     /gene="trnL1(cta)"
                     /product="tRNA-Leu"
     gene            11730..13514
                     /gene="nad5"
     CDS             11730..13514
                     /gene="nad5"
                     /codon_start=1
                     /transl_table=2
                     /product="NADH dehydrogenase subunit 5"
                     /translation="MVMLTLTSLTLPVIMTFVKPNKNHLYPNYVKTTMMFAFIISLLP
                     MTLYILLDQDIIISNWHWTTIQSLELTLSFKLDYFSMLFIPIALFITWCIMEFSLWYM
                     SSDPNINQFFKYLLTFLITMLILITANNLFQLFIGWEGVGIMSFLLISWWHSRTDANT
                     AAIQAILYNRIGDIGFILAMAWFLLYYNSWDFQQMFILDSNSNLLPLMGLLLAATGKS
                     AQLGLHPWLPSAMEGPTPVSALLHSSTMVVAGVFLLIRFYPMMENNMLIQSFTLCLGA
                     ITTMFMAVCALTQNDIKKIVAFSTSSQLGLMMVTIGINQPHLAFLHICTHAFFKAMLF
                     ICSGSIIHNLNNEQDIRKMGGLLKMMPITSTSLIIGNLALTGMPFLTGFYSKDLIIEI
                     ANTSYTNAWALSITLIATSLTSSYSTRTIILVLTGQPRFSTSTHINENNPALLNPMKR
                     LTLGSLLAGFLITNNIIPTTLPQPTMPYYLKLLALCMTALGFLVALDLTLMTNNLKMM
                     TPSHMFKFSNMLGYFPTTIHRAIPYQNLIMSQNLAFLLLDSIWLEKSMPKMISHTHII
                     SSVIVTAQKGMIKLYFLSFLIPLILISLL"
     gene            complement(13530..14048)
                     /gene="nad6"
     CDS             complement(13530..14048)
                     /gene="nad6"
                     /codon_start=1
                     /transl_table=2
                     /product="NADH dehydrogenase subunit 6"
                     /translation="MSYILFLLSVLLVMGFVGFSSKPSPIYGGLALIVSGVIGCAIIL
                     NYGGTYMGLMMFLIYLGGMMVVFGYTTAMAIEEYPEAWVSGFEVLGSLLVGLAMEVGL
                     ILWVLNYDELVVVVSLNNMGSWMIFEGEGSGLVREDSIGAGALYDYGRWLVVVVGWTL
                     FVGVYIVIEITRG"
     gene            complement(14049..14117)
                     /gene="trnE(gaa)"
     tRNA            complement(14049..14117)
                     /gene="trnE(gaa)"
                     /product="tRNA-Glu"
     gene            14123..15256
                     /gene="cob"
     CDS             14123..15256
                     /gene="cob"
                     /codon_start=1
                     /transl_table=2
                     /product="cytochrome b"
                     /translation="MIPTRKSNPIMKLINHSFIDLPTPSNISMWWNFGSLLATCLVLQ
                     IITGLFLAMHYSPDTSSAFSSIAHITRDVNYGWIIRHLHANGASMFFICLFLHVGRGL
                     YYGSFILLETWNIGIALLLMLMATAFMGYVLPWGQMSFWGATVITNLLSAIPYIGTNL
                     VQWVWGGYSIDNPTLTRFFTLHFTLPFIIAALTMLHLLFLHETGSNNPCGISSDSDKI
                     PFHPYYTIKDALGMILLFLILMMLVLFSPDLLSDPDNYIPANPLNTPPHIKPEWYFLF
                     AYAILRSVPNKLGGVLALLLSILILTIMPLLHKSKQQSMSFRPLSQFLLWLLITILMT
                     LTWIGSQPVSQPFIAIGQVAATMYFITILILMPLASLIENNLLK"
     gene            15264..15327
                     /gene="trnT(aca)"
     tRNA            15264..15327
                     /gene="trnT(aca)"
                     /product="tRNA-Thr"
     gene            complement(15330..15396)
                     /gene="trnP(cca)"
     tRNA            complement(15330..15396)
                     /gene="trnP(cca)"
                     /product="tRNA-Pro"
     gene            16478..16548
                     /gene="trnF(ttc)"
     tRNA            16478..16548
                     /gene="trnF(ttc)"
                     /product="tRNA-Phe"
BASE COUNT     5404 a   4215 c   2086 g   4843 t
ORIGIN      
        1 aataggtttg gtcccggcct ttctattaac ttctagcaag attacacatg caagcatccc
       61 cgccccagtg aagacacccc gaaaatcatc atgattaaaa ggagtaagta tcaagcacgc
      121 tcaacgcagc tcaagacact ttgcttggcc acacccccac gggaaacagc agtgactaat
      181 atttagcaat aaacgaaagt ttaactaagc tatgctatgt tagggttggt caatttcgtg
      241 ccagccaccg cggccatacg attgacccaa gctaatagac atcggtgtaa agagtgtttt
      301 agatgtactt aaccaaataa agctaaacta tacctaaact gtaaaatcct agtcaatgta
      361 aaataaacta cgaaagtggc tttaaaaatt ctgaatacac tatagctaag actcaaactg
      421 ggattagaca ccccactatg cttagcccta aacttcaata gttgaaataa caaaactact
      481 cgccagaaca ctacaagcaa cagcttaaaa ctcaaaggac ttggcggtgc tttataaccc
      541 cctagaggag cctgttccgt aatcgataaa ccccgattca ccctaccatc tctcgctcag
      601 cctatatacc gccatcttca gcaaacctca acaagagacg caaagtaagc acaaacgccc
      661 acgcaaaaac gttaggtcaa ggtgtagcct atgagctggg aaaaaatggg ctacattttc
      721 tacctcagaa aatctacgat aactcttatg aaacctagga gtccaaggag gatttagcag
      781 taaactaaga atagagtgct tagttgaact aggccatgaa gcacgcacac accgcccgtc
      841 gctctcctca aatatattta aggaataact tatctaaata aaccaacatt tatatagagg
      901 agataagtcg taacatggta agtgtactgg aaggtgcact tggataaatc aaggtatagc
      961 tcaacacaaa gcatccagct tacacccgga agacatcaat accacctgat taccttgagc
     1021 taatactagc ccaaaaaccc ctaaccaata ttaataccac gcacgtataa attaaatcat
     1081 tcacaaatat aaaagtatag gtgatagaaa atttactctg gcgccataga gatagtaccg
     1141 taagggaaag atgaaaaaaa ataactaagc acaaaatagc aaggactcac ccctgtacct
     1201 tctgcatcat gaactagcca gaaactattt cgcaaagaga actaaagtca actaccccga
     1261 aaccagacga gctacccaaa aacagctaaa agagcacacc cgtctatgta gcaaaatagt
     1321 gggaagattt ttaggtagag gtgatacacc taacgagcct ggtgatagct ggttatccaa
     1381 gatagaatat tagttcaact ttaagcttac ctacagaatt gttaatcccc ctgtaagctt
     1441 aactgttagt ctaaagaggg acagctcttt agacattagg aaaaaacctt atatagagag
     1501 taaaaatttt taattatcat agttggccta aaagcagcca tcaattaaga aagcgttcaa
     1561 gctcaacatc aactatttat aaaaattcta aacatattac tgaactcctc atatcacatt
     1621 ggattaatct attatatcat agaagcaata atgctagcat cagtaacatg aataaattct
     1681 cctatgcata agcctaaatc agatcgaaaa cttcactgat acttaacagc ttaatactaa
     1741 caactacaaa caagtcagta atatccccac tgttaatcca acacaggcat gctctcaagg
     1801 aaaggttaaa aaaagtaaaa ggaactcggc aaatctaacc ccgcctgttt accaaaaaca
     1861 tcacctctag cattactagt attagaggca ctgcctgccc agtgacatat gtttaacggc
     1921 cgcggtaccc tgaccgtgca aaggtagcat aatcacttgt tctttaaata gggacttgta
     1981 tgaatggcaa cacgagggtt taactgtctc ttactttcaa ccagtgaaat tgacctgccc
     2041 gtgaagaggc gggcataaaa taataagacg agaagaccct gtggagcttc aatttattaa
     2101 tgtaaccacc ataacacaaa cccacgggct caacatatcc tgtcactgca ttaaaaattt
     2161 tggttggggt gacctcggag cataattaaa cctccgaaaa actaaaccaa gactatacaa
     2221 gtcaaagtaa atccacctac attgacccaa taacttgatc aacggaaaag ttaccccagg
     2281 gataacagcg caatcctatt ccagagttca tatcgacaat agggtttacg acctcgatgt
     2341 tggatcagga catcctgatg gtgcagcagc tatcaagggt tcgtttgttc aacgattaaa
     2401 gtcctacgtg atctgagttc agaccggagc aatccaggtc ggtttctatc tattctacat
     2461 ttctccctgt acgaaaggac aagagaaata gagcctactt cataaagtgc cctcctccca
     2521 taaatgacct aatctcaatt taacaaaaac cacacacaca tgacccaaga atagggattg
     2581 ctaagatggc agagccaggt gattgcataa aacttaaaac tttataatca gaggttcaac
     2641 tcctcttctt agcattatgt tcacaattaa tcttctactc accattttac ccatcatagc
     2701 tgccatagca tttctcacac tcactgaacg aaaactatta ggttatatac aattacgcaa
     2761 gggacccaac attgtaggcc cctatggact actacaaccc tttgccgatg caataaaact
     2821 cttcaccaaa gaacctctaa aacccctaac ctccaccatc accctatata ttattgcacc
     2881 aaccctagcc tttactattg ccctcctctt atgaataccc ctcccaatac ccaactccct
     2941 aatcaacctt aacctaggac ttttatttat tttagccaca tcaagtctaa ctgttcactc
     3001 tatcctatga tcaggatgag catcaaattc aaactatgca ttaatcggag cactacgagc
     3061 agtagcccaa acaatttcat atgaagtaac catagccatt attctattat caatcctatt
     3121 aataagcggc tcattcaatc tccacgcact tattacaaca caagaaaacc tttgacttct
     3181 cctaccatca tgacctctag ccataatatg atttacctcc acattagcag aaaccaatcg
     3241 agctcccttt gatctaacag aaggagaatc agagctagtc tcgggcttta acattgaata
     3301 cgcagcaggc ccattcgccc ttttcttcat agctgagtat ataaatatta tcataataaa
     3361 tgccctaaca gctacaattt ttctaggtac actataccca acccactcac cagagctatt
     3421 cacaacatgt ttcatcatca aaacactcct cttaacttcc ctatttctat gaatccgagc
     3481 aacctaccca cgattccgct atgaccaact tatacaccta ctatgaaaaa attttcttcc
     3541 ccttacatta gcattcctca tatgatatac agcaatatcc attacaattt ccggcatccc
     3601 ccctcaaatc tagaaatatg tctgataaaa gagttacttt gatagagtaa ataatagagg
     3661 cacttaatcc tcttatttct agaattatag gaattgaacc tactcctgag aattcaaatt
     3721 tctccgtgct acctattaca ccccattcta tagtaaggtc agctaaataa gctatcgggc
     3781 ccataccccg aaaatgttgg ttatatcctt cccgtactaa ttaacccact agcccaactt
     3841 attatctatt ctactataat tttaggtacc ctaatcacat cactaagctc ccactgattt
     3901 ctagcctgag caggcctaga aataaacata ttagctttca cttcaattct aattaaaaaa
     3961 acaaattctc gctctacaga agctgctact aagtatttcc ttgtacaatc caccgcatcc
     4021 ataattctca taatagcaat tatatacaat aatatatacc ctggacaatg agccataact
     4081 aataacatta accaactctc atccctaatt ataataatag cccttgctat aaaactagga
     4141 atagctccct tccacttctg agttccagaa gtcactcaag gaacacccct aatacctggc
     4201 ctgcttctac tcacatgaca aaaattagcc cctatctcaa ttatacatca aattcacccc
     4261 tcaattaata caaacattct cctaactcta tcaattctat ccatcatggt gggcagctga
     4321 ggaggtctca accaaacaca actacgtaaa atcctagcat attcttcaat tacacataca
     4381 ggctgaataa taacaacact aacatataac ccaaacatca caatttttta tttatttaca
     4441 tatattattc taacaaccac tgcatttcta gccctaaacc taaactcaaa taccacaacc
     4501 ctaatattat cacgagcctg aaacaaactc acctggctaa taccactaat agcatccact
     4561 cttctatcta taggaggcct acccccatta accggttttt tacccaaatg aattaccatt
     4621 caagaactta caaaaaataa taactttatt atacccacta tcataattac catagcccta
     4681 ctcaacttat acttttatct acgcctagtc tatactacct ccataacatt gcttcccaca
     4741 tccaataatg caaaaataaa atgacagttc gaaaatacaa aacctatacc tctaatagcc
     4801 cctcttatta ttcttgctac cctcctctta ccaatatcta caacagccct gaacatcccc
     4861 tagaaattta ggttaaatat agaccgaaag ccttcaaagc tctcagtaag ttaaataagc
     4921 ttaatttctg agacatacta aggactgcaa aactctactc tgcatcaact gaacgcaaat
     4981 caattgcttt aattaagcta agcccttact agattaatgg gatttaaacc cataaaaact
     5041 tagttaacag ctaaacaccc taatcaactg gctttaatct acttctcccg ccgcgggaaa
     5101 aaaaaggcgg gagaagcccc ggcagaaatc taaactgctc ccttgaattt gcaattcaac
     5161 atgaaattca cctcggggct ggtaaaaaga gggctcaacc tctgttctta ggtttacagc
     5221 ctaatgctta ctcagccatt ttacctcctc ttttatcacc tatgctcatt aaccgctggt
     5281 tattctctac aaatcataaa gatattggga ctttgtatct actatttgga gcatgagctg
     5341 gaactatagg catggctata agccttctta ttcgagccga actaggccaa cccggtaatc
     5401 tactaggcaa tgaccatatt tataatgtta ttgttacagc ccatgcattc gttataattt
     5461 tctttatagt tatacctatt ataattggag gcttcggaaa ctgactagtg cctctgataa
     5521 ttggtgctcc tgatatagca tttccccgtc taaataatat aagtttctgg cttcttccac
     5581 catcattcct acttcttctc gcttcagcca tagtagaagc cggtgccgga acaggttgaa
     5641 cagtctatcc ccctttagca gggaatctat ctcacccagg agcttccgta gacttaacta
     5701 tcttttcact tcacctagca ggcatttctt ctattctagg tgctattaat ttcatcacaa
     5761 ctattattaa tataaaacct cctgcagtat ctcaatacca aacccccttg tttgtgtgat
     5821 cagtcctaat tacagcagtc ttactactcc tatccctacc cgtactagcc gcaggcatta
     5881 caatgctact aacagaccgc aatctcaata ctactttctt tgaccctgca ggaggaggag
     5941 accctatcct ataccaacac ctattttgat tctttggtca ccctgaagtc tacattctta
     6001 ttcttcccgg ctttggaata atctcccaca tcgtaacata ctattctgga aaaaaagaac
     6061 cattcgggta cataggaata gtctgagcta tggtatcaat tgggtttcta ggctttattg
     6121 tgtgagctca ccatatattt acagttggca tagacgtaga tacacgggcc tattttacct
     6181 ctgccactat aattattgca attccaactg gcgttaaagt cttcagctga ttagctacat
     6241 tacacggagg caatattaag tgatcccccg caatactatg agctctaggc tttattttcc
     6301 tttttaccgt aggaggccta accggtattg tactagcaaa ctcctcacta gatatcgtat
     6361 tacacgatac atattatgtc gtagcccatt ttcattacgt cttgtcaata ggggctgtct
     6421 ttgctattat ggggggcttc attcactgat ttcccttgtt ctcaggttat actctagatg
     6481 aagtctgcgc taaagcccat tttactatta tatttgtagg tgtaaattta actttctttc
     6541 cacaacattt tctaggtcta tccggaatac ctcgacgcta ctctgactac cctgatgcct
     6601 acaccacatg aaatattgta tcctctacag gttctttcat ctccctagta gcaatgttat
     6661 taataattta cataatctga gaagccttcg cctcaaaacg caaagtacta ttaattgaac
     6721 agaccactta taatttagag tgactacatg gctcccctcc accatatcat acatttgaag
     6781 aaccaacatt catcaaagta aataaaaaag gaaggaatcg aaccctctga gattggtttc
     6841 aagccaatcc tataacccct ataacttttt caataagata ttagaaaaat tatttcatag
     6901 cctcgtcaaa gctaagtcat aggataaacc ctatatatct tatatggcac acccagtcca
     6961 actaggccta caagatgcca catcccccat catagaagaa ctaattgcct ttcacgatca
     7021 tgcttttata atcgtagcta taattagctt cctagttcta tatgtgttat catcagtact
     7081 aacaacaaaa ttaactagta ttaatattac agacgctcaa gagatagaga caatttgaac
     7141 catcttaccc gcaattatct tagtcctaat tgctctaccc tctttacgca tcctttactt
     7201 aacagatgaa attaataatc cctcattcac tattaaatca atcggacatc agtgatactg
     7261 aacttatgag tatacagact atgggggcct gatctttaat tcttatatac tcccctcacc
     7321 attcttaaac ccaggagacc tacgacttct agaagtcgat aatcgagtag tacttccaat
     7381 tgaagccccc gtacgtataa taattacatc ccaagacgtt ttacactcat gaaccattcc
     7441 cacattaggc ctaaaaacag atgcgattcc cggacgctta aaccaaacaa catttactgc
     7501 tatgcgacca ggtgtctact atggacaatg ctcagagatc tgcggcgcta atcatagttt
     7561 tataccaatc gtcgcagaat taattccact aaaaattttt gaaataggac ctgtatttac
     7621 cttataagtg tattgaaata cattatttaa aagatattta aaatattaag actcactgta
     7681 tagctgccac agcattaacc ttttaagtta aagataggaa agatattttt cctacagtga
     7741 aatgcctcaa ctaaatacat ctacatggtt tattactatt attaccatgc tacctacatt
     7801 atatctaatt atacaattaa aattactaaa cacaaattat catttattcc catcacaaaa
     7861 attttctaat attcaaatat ttaatagctc ttgacaacta aaatgaacga aaatttattt
     7921 accccattca caaccccaac actcctaggc ctacctgccg taatacctat tattatgttt
     7981 cccacactac tatttccaac ctctaagcat ctcatcaaca atcgacttat tactattcaa
     8041 caaaacctaa ctcaattaat tctaaaacaa ataataacaa cacataatac caaaggacaa
     8101 acttgatccc taatactaat atccctaatt atttttattg ccacaaccaa tctcctcgga
     8161 ctcttacccc actcgtttac gcccaccgcc cagttatcta taaatttagc tatggcaatt
     8221 cccctatgag caggcacggt atttacaggt ctccgcttca aaactaaaaa ttccttagct
     8281 catttcttac cgcaaggaac acctacacct cttatcccca tattagtagt cattgaaact
     8341 attagcctat ttattcaacc agtagcccta gccgtacgcc tgaccgctaa tatcacagca
     8401 ggccatctac tcatacactt aattggaagt gccgcactag cactaataac cataaatttc
     8461 cttgcaactt cactaacttt aattattcta atgttactaa caatcctaga aattgcagtt
     8521 gccctaatcc aagcctatgt ttttacactt ctagtaagcc tctatttaca cgataatacc
     8581 taatgactca ccaagtccac ccttaccata tagttaaacc cagcccatgg ccactaacag
     8641 gagccttctc agctcttcta ataacatctg gcctaattat atgattccac tttcattcca
     8701 ccactttgct agcattagga ttactgacca acatattaac aatatatcag tggtgacgcg
     8761 acattgtacg agaaagcact tatcaaggcc atcatacaac acctgtccaa aaaggtctcc
     8821 gttatggaat agtcctgttc attatttcag aagtcttctt ctttgctgga ttcttttgag
     8881 cattctacca ctcaagcctt gcccccactc cacacttagg cggacactga ccaccaacag
     8941 gtatcacccc gctaaatccc ctagaagtac cccttctaaa tacctccgta ctactcgcat
     9001 caggagttac aatcacctga gcccatcata gcttaataga gagtagccga aaacaaataa
     9061 ttcaagcttt gcttattaca attctattag gaatctactt cacactccta cagatttcag
     9121 aatactatga tgcacccttt gctatctctg atggtattta tggatcaaca ttctttgtcg
     9181 ctactggttt ccacggactt cacgttatta tcggttctac ttttctcact gtttgcttta
     9241 ttcgtcaact actatatcac tttacatcaa accaccattt tggctttgaa gccgccgctt
     9301 gatattgaca cttcgtagat gttgtctgac tattccttta catttctatt tactgatgag
     9361 gctcctattc ttttagtata aatagtacag ctgacttcca attagctagt tttgataata
     9421 ttcaaaaaag aataattaac ctagtattag ctctaactgt caacaccctt ctaaccctac
     9481 tactaacaat catcatattc tgattacccc aacttaactc ctacacagaa aaagccaatc
     9541 cctacgagtg tggctttgac ccactaaacc ccgctcgcat tcctttctcc ataaaatttt
     9601 tcctggttgc tatcactttc ctactatttg acttagaaat tgccctacta ttacccttgc
     9661 catgagccct ccaaacaaca aatcttccta taataattaa atcatcaatt atattaatta
     9721 ctattttaac ccttggctta gcctatgagt gaactcaaaa aggattggaa tgaactgaat
     9781 tggtaagtag tttaaagaaa acaaatgact tcgactcatt agattatgat aatcatacta
     9841 accaaatgcc catcatttat ataaatatta tgctagcatt tagcatctca ctcctaggca
     9901 tgttaactta ccgctcacac ctaatatcat ccctattatg tctagaagga ataatattat
     9961 cactatttat tataagtacc ctcatagccc taaatataca ctttccccta gctaacattg
    10021 taccaattgc cctactagtg tttgccgcct gtgaagcggc agtgggccta gccttattaa
    10081 tttcaatctc aaacacatat ggcctagacc acattcataa tctaaatcta cttcaatgtt
    10141 aaaaatagtt tttcccacaa ttatactatt accaacaaca tgattttcca aaaacaattt
    10201 aatctgaatt aatctaacta tacatagctt aattattagc cttatccccc ttctattctt
    10261 taatcaaact aataataacc tcgttagtta ttcaacctac ctatcctcag acccactaac
    10321 aacacctctt ctaacattaa ctgcctggct cctacctcta ataattatag caagtcaata
    10381 tcatttacat aacgaaagcc ccttacgaaa aaaactttat ttatccataa taattttcct
    10441 acaaatttct ctaattacaa catttatagc tacagaaata attttattct atatctcatt
    10501 tgaaaccacc cttatcccta ccttaattat tattacccga tgaggcaatc aggcagaacg
    10561 cctcaacgca agtacatatt tcctattcta tacactagcc ggttccctcc ccttgttaat
    10621 tatattaata tatatacata ataacttagg ctcattaaac attatactac taacacttac
    10681 agctcaaaaa ctaacagcca cctgatgtca tagcctaacc tgactagcgt gcataatagc
    10741 tttcatagta aaaataccac tatatggtct acacctatga ctaccaaaag cccatgtcga
    10801 agcccctatt gccggatcaa tagtccttgc tgcagtactt ttaaaattag gtggttatgg
    10861 tatagtacga tttacctcaa tcctaaatcc tctaacagag tatatagcct acccattcct
    10921 catgctatct ttgtgaggca taatcataac aagctcaacc tgccttcgac aaacagacct
    10981 taaatcactt atcgcatact cctccgtaag ccacatagcc ctggtaatta tagcttctct
    11041 aattcaaacc ccctgaagct ttaccggcgc tgtcgtactt ataattgccc atggtcttac
    11101 ctcatcaata ctattctgct tagcaaactc aaactacgaa cgaacccaca gccgtattat
    11161 aatactctct cgaggacttc aaacattact tccactaata gccttttggt ggtttgtagc
    11221 aaacctcact aatctagccc tacctcctac catcaattta atcggagaat tactagtagt
    11281 aataacttca ttttcttgat cgcatattac cattatgctt acaggattaa acatgttaat
    11341 tactgctatt tattccctat acatatttac tataacacaa cgaggaacac ttacctccca
    11401 tattattaat ataaaaccct cctttacacg agaaaatata ctaatattta tacatatttc
    11461 tcccatcgtc ctcctatcca ttaaccccga catcattata ggcttcactc cttgtaaata
    11521 tagtttaacc aaaaacatta gattgtgaat ctaaacacag aagcccatta cttcttattt
    11581 accgagaaag cttgcaagga ctgctaaccc atgcccccgt acttaacaaa acggctatct
    11641 caacttttaa aggataacag ttatccattg gtcttaggag ccaaaaatat tggtgcaact
    11701 ccaaataaaa gtagcaaatg catacctcta ttgttatact aaccctaact tctctaactc
    11761 tcccagttat tataaccttt gttaaaccta ataaaaatca cctatatcct aattatgtaa
    11821 aaacaactat gatatttgcc tttattatca gcctcctccc cataacttta tatatccttc
    11881 tagaccaaga cattattatc tcaaactgac attgaaccac catccaatca ttagaactca
    11941 cactgagctt caaactagat tacttctcaa tattattcat cccaatcgca ttatttatta
    12001 cctgatgtat tatagagttc tcattatgat atataagctc agatccaaat attaaccaat
    12061 tttttaagta tctccttact tttctcatca cgatattaat cttaattacc gccaacaacc
    12121 tatttcaact ttttattgga tgagaaggtg tagggattat atcctttcta ttaatcagct
    12181 gatgacattc tcgaacagac gctaacacag cagccatcca agcaatccta tataaccgca
    12241 ttggcgatat tggtttcatc ttagctatag catgatttct cctctattac aattcatgag
    12301 attttcagca aatatttatc ctagattcta actcaaacct cctaccatta ataggcctcc
    12361 ttctagcagc aacaggaaaa tcagctcaac taggtcttca cccttgacta ccctcagcca
    12421 tagaaggtcc aaccccagtt tcagctctac ttcattctag tactatggtg gtcgctggag
    12481 tgtttttact catccgcttt tatcctataa tagaaaataa tatactaatt caaagcttta
    12541 cattatgcct aggagccatt accactatat ttatagcagt ctgtgcttta acacaaaatg
    12601 atattaaaaa gattgtagct ttctccacct ctagccaact aggactaata atagttacta
    12661 ttggtattaa tcaaccacac ctagcattcc tacatatttg tacccacgct ttctttaaag
    12721 ccatattatt tatttgctct ggatctatta ttcacaacct aaacaacgaa caagatattc
    12781 gaaaaatagg aggattgctt aaaataatgc ccattacttc aacctcccta atcatcggta
    12841 atctagcact cacaggcata cccttcctta caggcttcta ctccaaagac cttattatcg
    12901 aaatcgcaaa cacgtcatat accaacgcct gagccctatc catcactctt attgctactt
    12961 ccctaacaag cagctatagc acccgaacta tcatcctagt actaacagga cagcctcgtt
    13021 tttcaacctc aactcacatt aatgaaaata atccggctct actaaaccca ataaaacgcc
    13081 taacactagg tagtctactt gcaggattcc tcattactaa caatattatc cccacgacac
    13141 tcccccaacc aaccatacca tattacctaa aacttctagc cctatgcata accgccctgg
    13201 gtttcctagt agccctagat ctaacgctca taactaataa ccttaaaata ataaccccat
    13261 cacatatatt caaattctct aacatattag ggtattttcc aaccacaatt caccgagcaa
    13321 ttccatatca gaatttaatc ataagccaaa acctggcttt tctcttacta gactcaatct
    13381 gattagaaaa atcaatgccc aaaataattt cacacaccca tatcatctcc tctgtcatcg
    13441 taaccgccca aaaaggtata attaagttat attttctctc tttcctcatt ccccttatcc
    13501 tgatctcact tctaataata taacctattg cctcgagtaa tctcaattac aatatataca
    13561 ccaacaaaca atgtccaacc aacaaccact accaatcagc gcccatagtc atataaagca
    13621 cccgcaccaa tagaatcctc acgaactaac cctgacccct ccccctcaaa aattattcaa
    13681 ctccccatat tattcaaact aactaccact actaactcat cataatttaa gactcacaaa
    13741 attaacccta cttccattgc taaacccact agaagactac ccaacacctc gaaccccgaa
    13801 acccacgctt cagggtattc ttcaatagcc attgcagtag tatacccaaa aacaactatc
    13861 atacctccca aataaattaa aaatattatt aaacctatat aagtaccccc atagtttaaa
    13921 ataattgcac aaccaataac accactgaca attaatgcca aacccccata aataggagaa
    13981 ggcttagaag aaaaacccac aaatcccata actaacaata cacttaacaa aaataaaata
    14041 tatgacatcg tttttacata gactttaacc atgaccaatg acatgaaaaa tcatcgttgt
    14101 tcttcaacta taaaaactac taatgatccc tacacgtaag tctaacccaa ttataaaact
    14161 aattaatcac tcctttatcg atttacccac cccatcaaac atctccatgt gatggaattt
    14221 tggttcccta ctagcaacct gcttagtttt acaaattatt actggcctat tcctagcaat
    14281 acattactca ccagatactt cctccgcctt ctcctcaatc gcacatatca ctcgagacgt
    14341 aaactatggc tgaattattc gacatctcca tgctaacggc gcttccatat tcttcatctg
    14401 cctatttcta cacgtaggtc gaggcttata ttacggctca tttattcttc tagaaacttg
    14461 aaacattggc atcgcacttt tacttatgct tatagcaaca gcctttatag gatatgtact
    14521 cccatgagga caaatatcat tttgaggcgc tacagtaatt acaaatctat tatccgcaat
    14581 cccatatatc ggaacaaatc ttgtccaatg agtttgaggc gggtattcca tcgacaaccc
    14641 aacccttaca cgatttttca cccttcactt tacactacct ttcattattg cagcccttac
    14701 aatactacac ctcctctttc tacacgaaac aggatcaaac aatccctgcg gaatttcctc
    14761 cgactccgat aaaatcccct ttcatcccta ttatacaatt aaagacgcgt taggcataat
    14821 ccttcttttc cttatcctaa taatattagt attattttca cctgatctcc taagcgaccc
    14881 agataactat attccagcca acccactaaa cactccacca cacatcaaac cagagtgata
    14941 tttcctattt gcatatgcaa tcctacgatc agttcctaat aaactaggag gtgtattagc
    15001 acttctccta tccattctca tcctaacaat tataccccta ctacacaaat ctaagcaaca
    15061 aagcatatct tttcgcccgc ttagtcaatt cctactatga ctcctaatca caattctaat
    15121 aacccttaca tgaattggaa gccaaccggt aagccaacct ttcattgcaa ttggccaagt
    15181 agcagccacg atatacttca tcacaatcct aatcttaata ccactagctt ccctaatcga
    15241 aaacaactta ctcaaatgaa cctgcccttg tagtataaac aaatacacca gccttgtaaa
    15301 ctggaaatgg ccccctaccc aagggcaact cagaaagaaa gcacttaact tcactaccaa
    15361 cacccaaaat tgacgttcta tttaaactac tttctgtatt ctagggggta taatccttaa
    15421 aaacaattaa gtataatttg gtttatatgc ccctatgtaa ttcgtgcatt actgttagtc
    15481 cccatggata ttatatagta ctataaatgt tttaccgtcc ataggacata aaattacata
    15541 tttaccagaa attattttca acatgcttac aagcaagtat tataactgaa tttatcaact
    15601 atagcacata ttattctagc ctccaaagca ataccataaa gcactggaat atcaactaac
    15661 acgattatcc attatcgtac atagtacatt ttattcttgg tcgtacatag tacattacta
    15721 ttgagcatac ccaaaccaat ccttgtcaat acggatattc ttgttcaatc aggtgtccct
    15781 tgttcaccat cctccgtgaa atcaatatcc cgcacaagag tgctactctc ctcgccccgg
    15841 gcccataaat cgtgggggta actataagtc cacacctaaa gggcatctgg ttcctacctc
    15901 agggccatgt atctataacc gctcacacgt tccccttaaa taagacatct cgatggatca
    15961 cgggtctatc accctattaa ccagtcacgg gagctctcca tgcatttggt atcttttatc
    16021 tctggtctgc acgcgacccc attgcagaat gctggtctcg ccacaatcag tcccgcagcg
    16081 cctgtctttg attcctagtt cataccatta tttaccgcac ctacgttcca taatctagcc
    16141 ccgcatgaac cctataaggt gttatttaat ccatgcttgt aagacatata atataactaa
    16201 ccgcacacat ccaccacacc ctaatcctca gaccacagca aactatactc aaaccccccc
    16261 tccccccaac ttcgaccacc ccttataatt tgcctttgcc aaaccccaaa aacaaaagct
    16321 tgacacctag ccgaagtctc acgttttatc ttttgggtgt gcacaacccc aactgtcatt
    16381 ccctcaacta ataaaaattc attatcctta ttgcccttaa tattctcgca cccccccaac
    16441 aacccccaaa gatagcattc acaccactca atactccgtt tatgtagctt aatatttcca
    16501 aagcaagaca ctgaaaatgc ctagacgggt ctatgaaccc cataaaca
//
LOCUS       BLM2                   16548 bp    DNA     circular PRI 21-SEP-2019
DEFINITION  Presbytis femoralis mitochondrion, complete genome.
ACCESSION   BLM2
VERSION
KEYWORDS    .
SOURCE      mitochondrion Presbytis femoralis (banded leaf monkey)
  ORGANISM  Presbytis femoralis
            Eukaryota; Metazoa; Chordata; Craniata; Vertebrata; Euteleostomi;
            Mammalia; Eutheria; Euarchontoglires; Primates; Haplorrhini;
            Catarrhini; Cercopithecidae; Colobinae; Presbytis.
REFERENCE   1  (bases 1 to 16548)
  AUTHORS   Ang,A., Roesma,D., Nijman,V., Meier,R., Srivathsan,A. and
            Rizaldi,R.
  TITLE     Direct Submission
  JOURNAL   Submitted (21-SEP-2019) Department of Biological Sciences, National
            University of Singapore, 14 Science Drive 4, Singapore, NA 117557,
            Singapore
COMMENT     Bankit Comment: TAX: Yes, new species/combinations; SEE ATTACHMENT
            Bankit Comment: TOTAL # OF SEQS:10
            
            ##Assembly-Data-START##
            Assembly Method       :: MITObim v. 1.9
            Sequencing Technology :: Illumina
            ##Assembly-Data-END##
FEATURES             Location/Qualifiers
     source          1..16548
                     /organism="Presbytis femoralis"
                     /organelle="mitochondrion"
                     /mol_type="genomic DNA"
                     /db_xref="taxon:78453"
     rRNA            1..949
                     /product="s-rRNA"
     gene            950..1018
                     /gene="trnV(gta)"
     tRNA            950..1018
                     /gene="trnV(gta)"
                     /product="tRNA-Val"
     rRNA            1017..2579
                     /product="l-rRNA"
     gene            2580..2654
                     /gene="trnL2(tta)"
     tRNA            2580..2654
                     /gene="trnL2(tta)"
                     /product="tRNA-Leu"
     gene            2657..3607
                     /gene="nad1"
     CDS             2657..3607
                     /gene="nad1"
                     /codon_start=1
                     /transl_table=2
                     /product="NADH dehydrogenase subunit 1"
                     /translation="MFTINLLLTILPIMAAMAFLTLTERKLLGYMQLRKGPNIVGPYG
                     LLQPFADAMKLFTKEPLKPLTSTITLYIIAPTLAFTIALLLWMPLPMPNSLINLNLGL
                     LFILATSSLTVHSILWSGWASNSNYALIGALRAVAQTISYEVTMAIILLSILLMSGSF
                     NLHALITTQENLWLLLPSWPLAMMWFTSTLAETNRAPFDLTEGESELVSGFNIEYAAG
                     PFALFFMAEYMNIIMMNALTATIFLGTLYPTHSPELFTTCFIIKTLLLTSLFLWIRAT
                     YPRFRYDQLMHLLWKNFLPLTLAFLMWYTAMSITISGIPPQ"
     gene            3612..3681
                     /gene="trnI(atc)"
     tRNA            3612..3681
                     /gene="trnI(atc)"
                     /product="tRNA-Ile"
     gene            complement(3679..3750)
                     /gene="trnQ(caa)"
     tRNA            complement(3679..3750)
                     /gene="trnQ(caa)"
                     /product="tRNA-Gln"
     gene            3752..3819
                     /gene="trnM(atg)"
     tRNA            3752..3819
                     /gene="trnM(atg)"
                     /product="tRNA-Met"
     gene            3820..4848
                     /gene="nad2"
     CDS             3820..4848
                     /gene="nad2"
                     /codon_start=1
                     /transl_table=2
                     /product="NADH dehydrogenase subunit 2"
                     /translation="MNPLAQLIIYSTMILGTLITSLSSHWFLAWAGLEMNMLAFTSIL
                     IKKTNSRSTEAATKYFLVQSTASMILMMAIMYNNMYPGQWAMTNNINQLSSLIMMMAL
                     AMKLGMAPFHFWVPEVTQGTPLMPGLLLLTWQKLAPISIMHQIHPSINTNILLTLSIL
                     SIMVGSWGGLNQTQLRKILAYSSITHTGWMMTTLTYNPNITIFYLFTYIILTTTAFLA
                     LNLNSNTTTLMLSRAWNKLTWLMPLMASTLLSMGGLPPLTGFLPKWITIQELTKNNNF
                     IMPTIMITMALLNLYFYLRLVYTTSMTLLPTSNNAKMKWQFENTKPMPLMAPLIILAT
                     LLLPMSTTA"
     gene            4862..4930
                     /gene="trnW(tga)"
     tRNA            4862..4930
                     /gene="trnW(tga)"
                     /product="tRNA-Trp"
     gene            complement(4939..5007)
                     /gene="trnA(gca)"
     tRNA            complement(4939..5007)
                     /gene="trnA(gca)"
                     /product="tRNA-Ala"
     gene            complement(5009..5081)
                     /gene="trnN(aac)"
     tRNA            complement(5009..5081)
                     /gene="trnN(aac)"
                     /product="tRNA-Asn"
     gene            complement(5114..5180)
                     /gene="trnC(tgc)"
     tRNA            complement(5114..5180)
                     /gene="trnC(tgc)"
                     /product="tRNA-Cys"
     gene            complement(5181..5245)
                     /gene="trnY(tac)"
     tRNA            complement(5181..5245)
                     /gene="trnY(tac)"
                     /product="tRNA-Tyr"
     gene            5262..6800
                     /gene="cox1"
     CDS             5262..6800
                     /gene="cox1"
                     /codon_start=1
                     /transl_table=2
                     /product="cytochrome c oxidase subunit 1"
                     /translation="MLINRWLFSTNHKDIGTLYLLFGAWAGTMGMAMSLLIRAELGQP
                     GNLLGNDHIYNVIVTAHAFVMIFFMVMPIMIGGFGNWLVPLMIGAPDMAFPRLNNMSF
                     WLLPPSFLLLLASAMVEAGAGTGWTVYPPLAGNLSHPGASVDLTIFSLHLAGISSILG
                     AINFITTIINMKPPAVSQYQTPLFVWSVLITAVLLLLSLPVLAAGITMLLTDRNLNTT
                     FFDPAGGGDPILYQHLFWFFGHPEVYILILPGFGMISHIVTYYSGKKEPFGYMGMVWA
                     MVSIGFLGFIVWAHHMFTVGMDVDTRAYFTSATMIIAIPTGVKVFSWLATLHGGNIKW
                     SPAMLWALGFIFLFTVGGLTGIVLANSSLDIVLHDTYYVVAHFHYVLSMGAVFAIMGG
                     FIHWFPLFSGYTLDEVCAKAHFTIMFVGVNLTFFPQHFLGLSGMPRRYSDYPDAYTTW
                     NIVSSTGSFISLVAMLLMIYMIWEAFASKRKVLLIEQTTYNLEWLHGSPPPYHTFEEP
                     TFIKV"
     gene            complement(6803..6871)
                     /gene="trnS2(tca)"
     tRNA            complement(6803..6871)
                     /gene="trnS2(tca)"
                     /product="tRNA-Ser"
     gene            6875..6942
                     /gene="trnD(gac)"
     tRNA            6875..6942
                     /gene="trnD(gac)"
                     /product="tRNA-Asp"
     gene            6944..7603
                     /gene="cox2"
     CDS             6944..7603
                     /gene="cox2"
                     /codon_start=1
                     /transl_table=2
                     /product="cytochrome c oxidase subunit 2"
                     /translation="MAHPVQLGLQDATSPIMEELIAFHDHAFMIVAMISFLVLYVLSS
                     VLTTKLTSINITDAQEMETIWTILPAIILVLIALPSLRILYLTDEINNPSFTIKSIGH
                     QWYWTYEYTDYGGLIFNSYMLPSPFLNPGDLRLLEVDNRVVLPIEAPVRMMITSQDVL
                     HSWTIPTLGLKTDAIPGRLNQTTFTAMRPGVYYGQCSEICGANHSFMPIVAELIPLKI
                     FE"
     gene            7674..7740
                     /gene="trnK(aaa)"
     tRNA            7674..7740
                     /gene="trnK(aaa)"
                     /product="tRNA-Lys"
     gene            7742..7936
                     /gene="atp8"
     CDS             7742..7936
                     /gene="atp8"
                     /codon_start=1
                     /transl_table=2
                     /product="ATP synthase F0 subunit 8"
                     /translation="MPQLNTSTWFITIITMLPTLYLIMQLKLLNTNYHLFPSQKFSNI
                     QMFNSSWQLKWTKIYLPHSQP"
     gene            7903..8577
                     /gene="atp6"
     CDS             7903..8577
                     /gene="atp6"
                     /codon_start=1
                     /transl_table=2
                     /product="ATP synthase F0 subunit 6"
                     /translation="MNENLFTPFTTPTLLGLPAVMPIIMFPTLLFPTSKHLINNRLIT
                     IQQNLTQLILKQMMTTHNTKGQTWSLMLMSLIIFIATTNLLGLLPHSFTPTAQLSMNL
                     AMAIPLWAGTVFTGLRFKTKNSLAHFLPQGTPTPLIPMLVVIETISLFIQPVALAVRL
                     TANITAGHLLMHLIGSAALALMTMNFLATSLTLIILMLLTILEIAVALIQAYVFTLLV
                     SLYLHDN"
     gene            8583..9365
                     /gene="cox3"
     CDS             8583..9365
                     /gene="cox3"
                     /codon_start=1
                     /transl_table=2
                     /product="cytochrome c oxidase subunit 3"
                     /translation="MTHQVHPYHMVKPSPWPLTGAFSALLMTSGLIMWFHFHSTTLLA
                     LGLLTNMLTMYQWWRDIVRESTYQGHHTTPVQKGLRYGMVLFIISEVFFFAGFFWAFY
                     HSSLAPTPHLGGHWPPTGITPLNPLEVPLLNTSVLLASGVTITWAHHSLMESSRKQMI
                     QALLITILLGIYFTLLQISEYYDAPFAISDGIYGSTFFVATGFHGLHVIIGSTFLTVC
                     FIRQLLYHFTSNHHFGFEAAAWYWHFVDVVWLFLYISIYWWGS"
     gene            9367..9434
                     /gene="trnG(gga)"
     tRNA            9367..9434
                     /gene="trnG(gga)"
                     /product="tRNA-Gly"
     gene            9435..9779
                     /gene="nad3"
     CDS             9435..9779
                     /gene="nad3"
                     /codon_start=1
                     /transl_table=2
                     /product="NADH dehydrogenase subunit 3"
                     /translation="MNLVLALTVNTLLTLLLTIIMFWLPQLNSYTEKANPYECGFDPL
                     NPARIPFSMKFFLVAITFLLFDLEIALLLPLPWALQTTNLPMMIKSSIMLITILTLGL
                     AYEWTQKGLEWTE"
     gene            9781..9845
                     /gene="trnR(cga)"
     tRNA            9781..9845
                     /gene="trnR(cga)"
                     /product="tRNA-Arg"
     gene            9846..10139
                     /gene="nad4l"
     CDS             9846..10139
                     /gene="nad4l"
                     /codon_start=1
                     /transl_table=2
                     /product="NADH dehydrogenase subunit 4L"
                     /translation="MPIIYMNIMLAFSISLLGMLTYRSHLMSSLLCLEGMMLSLFIMS
                     TLMALNMHFPLANIVPIALLVFAACEAAVGLALLISISNTYGLDHIHNLNLLQC"
     gene            10136..11503
                     /gene="nad4"
     CDS             10136..11503
                     /gene="nad4"
                     /codon_start=1
                     /transl_table=2
                     /product="NADH dehydrogenase subunit 4"
                     /translation="MLKMVFPTIMLLPTTWFSKNNLIWINLTMHSLIISLIPLLFFNQ
                     TNNNLVSYSTYLSSDPLTTPLLTLTAWLLPLMIMASQYHLHNESPLRKKLYLSMMIFL
                     QISLITTFMATEMILFYISFETTLIPTLIIITRWGNQAERLNASTYFLFYTLAGSLPL
                     LIMLMYMHNNLGSLNIMLLTLTAQKLTATWCHSLTWLACMMAFMVKMPLYGLHLWLPK
                     AHVEAPIAGSMVLAAVLLKLGGYGMVRFTSILNPLTEYMAYPFLMLSLWGMIMTSSTC
                     LRQTDLKSLIAYSSVSHMALVIMASLIQTPWSFTGAVVLMIAHGLTSSMLFCLANSNY
                     ERTHSRIMMLSRGLQTLLPLMAFWWFVANLTNLALPPTINLIGELLVVMTSFSWSHIT
                     IMLTGLNMLITAIYSLYMFTMTQRGTLTSHIINMKPSFTRENMLMFMHISPIVLLSIN
                     PDIIMG"
     gene            11514..11583
                     /gene="trnH(cac)"
     tRNA            11514..11583
                     /gene="trnH(cac)"
                     /product="tRNA-His"
     gene            11584..11642
                     /gene="trnS1(agc)"
     tRNA            11584..11642
                     /gene="trnS1(agc)"
                     /product="tRNA-Ser"
     gene            11643..11713
                     /gene="trnL1(cta)"
     tRNA            11643..11713
                     /gene="trnL1(cta)"
                     /product="tRNA-Leu"
     gene            11730..13514
                     /gene="nad5"
     CDS             11730..13514
                     /gene="nad5"
                     /codon_start=1
                     /transl_table=2
                     /product="NADH dehydrogenase subunit 5"
                     /translation="MVMLTLTSLTLPVIMTFVKPNKNHLYPNYVKTTMMFAFIISLLP
                     MTLYILLDQDIIISNWHWTTIQSLELTLSFKLDYFSMLFIPIALFITWCIMEFSLWYM
                     SSDPNINQFFKYLLTFLITMLILITANNLFQLFIGWEGVGIMSFLLISWWHSRTDANT
                     AAIQAILYNRIGDIGFILAMAWFLLYYNSWDFQQMFILDSNSNLLPLMGLLLAATGKS
                     AQLGLHPWLPSAMEGPTPVSALLHSSTMVVAGVFLLIRFYPMMENNMLIQSFTLCLGA
                     ITTMFMAVCALTQNDIKKIVAFSTSSQLGLMMVTIGINQPHLAFLHICTHAFFKAMLF
                     ICSGSIIHNLNNEQDIRKMGGLLKMMPITSTSLIIGNLALTGMPFLTGFYSKDLIIEI
                     ANTSYTNAWALSITLIATSLTSSYSTRTIILVLTGQPRFSTSTHINENNPALLNPMKR
                     LTLGSLLAGFLITNNIIPTTLPQPTMPYYLKLLALCMTALGFLVALDLTLMTNNLKMM
                     TPSHMFKFSNMLGYFPTTIHRAIPYQNLIMSQNLAFLLLDSIWLEKSMPKMISHTHII
                     SSVIVTAQKGMIKLYFLSFLIPLILISLL"
     gene            complement(13530..14048)
                     /gene="nad6"
     CDS             complement(13530..14048)
                     /gene="nad6"
                     /codon_start=1
                     /transl_table=2
                     /product="NADH dehydrogenase subunit 6"
                     /translation="MSYILFLLSVLLVMGFVGFSSKPSPIYGGLALIVSGVIGCAIIL
                     NYGGTYMGLMMFLIYLGGMMVVFGYTTAMAIEEYPEAWVSGFEVLGSLLVGLAMEVGL
                     ILWVLNYDELVVVVSLNNMGSWMIFEGEGSGLVREDSIGAGALYDYGRWLVVVVGWTL
                     FVGVYIVIEITRG"
     gene            complement(14049..14117)
                     /gene="trnE(gaa)"
     tRNA            complement(14049..14117)
                     /gene="trnE(gaa)"
                     /product="tRNA-Glu"
     gene            14123..15256
                     /gene="cob"
     CDS             14123..15256
                     /gene="cob"
                     /codon_start=1
                     /transl_table=2
                     /product="cytochrome b"
                     /translation="MIPTRKSNPIMKLINHSFIDLPTPSNISMWWNFGSLLATCLVLQ
                     IITGLFLAMHYSPDTSSAFSSIAHITRDVNYGWIIRHLHANGASMFFICLFLHVGRGL
                     YYGSFILLETWNIGIALLLMLMATAFMGYVLPWGQMSFWGATVITNLLSAIPYIGTNL
                     VQWVWGGYSIDNPTLTRFFTLHFTLPFIIAALTMLHLLFLHETGSNNPCGISSDSDKI
                     PFHPYYTIKDALGMILLFLILMMLVLFSPDLLSDPDNYIPANPLNTPPHIKPEWYFLF
                     AYAILRSVPNKLGGVLALLLSILILTIMPLLHKSKQQSMSFRPLSQFLLWLLITILMT
                     LTWIGSQPVSQPFIAIGQVAATMYFITILILMPLASLIENNLLK"
     gene            15264..15327
                     /gene="trnT(aca)"
     tRNA            15264..15327
                     /gene="trnT(aca)"
                     /product="tRNA-Thr"
     gene            complement(15330..15396)
                     /gene="trnP(cca)"
     tRNA            complement(15330..15396)
                     /gene="trnP(cca)"
                     /product="tRNA-Pro"
     gene            16478..16548
                     /gene="trnF(ttc)"
     tRNA            16478..16548
                     /gene="trnF(ttc)"
                     /product="tRNA-Phe"
BASE COUNT     5404 a   4213 c   2086 g   4844 t      1 others
ORIGIN      
        1 aataggtttg gtcccggcct ttctattaac ttctagcaag attacacatg caagcatccc
       61 cgccccagtg aagacacccc gaaaatcatc atgattaaaa ggagtaagta tcaagcacgc
      121 tcaacgcagc tcaagacact ttgcttggcc acacccccac gggaaacagc agtgactaat
      181 atttagcaat aaacgaaagt ttaactaagc tatgctatgt tagggttggt caatttcgtg
      241 ccagccaccg cggccatacg attgacccaa gctaatagac atcggtgtaa agagtgtttt
      301 agatgtactt aaccaaataa agctaaacta tacctaaact gtaaaatcct agtcaatgta
      361 aaataaacta cgaaagtggc tttaaaaatt ctgaatacac tatagctaag actcaaactg
      421 ggattagaca ccccactatg cttagcccta aacttcaata gttgaaataa caaaactact
      481 cgccagaaca ctacaagcaa cagcttaaaa ctcaaaggac ttggcggtgc tttataaccc
      541 cctagaggag cctgttccgt aatcgataaa ccccgattca ccctaccatc tctcgctcag
      601 cctatatacc gccatcttca gcaaacctca acaagagacg caaagtaagc acaaacgccc
      661 acgcaaaaac gttaggtcaa ggtgtagcct atgagctggg aaaaaatggg ctacattttc
      721 tacctcagaa aatctacgat aactcttatg aaacctagga gtccaaggag gatttagcag
      781 taaactaaga atagagtgct tagttgaact aggccatgaa gcacgcacac accgcccgtc
      841 gctctcctca aatatattta aggaataact tatctaaata aaccaacatt tatatagagg
      901 agataagtcg taacatggta agtgtactgg aaggtgcact tggataaatc aaggtatagc
      961 tcaacacaaa gcatccagct tacacccgga agacatcaat accacctgat taccttgagc
     1021 taatactagc ccaaaaaccc ctaaccaata ttaataccac gcacgtataa attaaatcat
     1081 tcacaaatat aaaagtatag gtgatagaaa atttactctg gcgccataga gatagtaccg
     1141 taagggaaag atgaaaaaaa ataactaagc acaaaatagc aaggactcac ccctgtacct
     1201 tctgcatcat gaactagcca gaaactattt cgcaaagaga actaaagtca actaccccga
     1261 aaccagacga gctacccaaa aacagctaaa agagcacacc cgtctatgta gcaaaatagt
     1321 gggaagattt ttaggtagag gtgatacacc taacgagcct ggtgatagct ggttatccaa
     1381 gatagaatat tagttcaact ttaagcttac ctacagaatt gttaatcccc ctgtaagctt
     1441 aactgttagt ctaaagaggg acagctcttt agacattagg aaaaaacctt atatagagag
     1501 taaaaatttt taattatcat agttggccta aaagcagcca tcaattaaga aagcgttcaa
     1561 gctcaacatc aactatttat aaaaattcta aacatattac tgaactcctc atatcacatt
     1621 ggattaatct attatatcat agaagcaata atgctagcat cagtaacatg aataaattct
     1681 cctatgcata agcctaaatc agatcgaaaa cttcactgat acttaacagc ttaatactaa
     1741 caactacaaa caagtcagta atatccccac tgttaatcca acacaggcat gctctcaagg
     1801 aaaggttaaa aaaagtaaaa ggaactcggc aaatctaacc ccgcctgttt accaaaaaca
     1861 tcacctctag cattactagt attagaggca ctgcctgccc agtgacatat gtttaacggc
     1921 cgcggtaccc tgaccgtgca aaggtagcat aatcacttgt tctttaaata gggacttgta
     1981 tgaatggcaa cacgagggtt taactgtctc ttactttcaa ccagtgaaat tgacctgccc
     2041 gtgaagaggc gggcataaaa taataagacg agaagaccct gtggagcttc aatttattaa
     2101 tgtaaccacc ataacacaaa cccacgggct caacatatcc tgtcactgca ttaaaaattt
     2161 tggttggggt gacctcggag cataattaaa cctccgaaaa actaaaccaa gactatacaa
     2221 gtcaaagtaa atccacctac attgacccaa taacttgatc aacggaaaag ttaccccagg
     2281 gataacagcg caatcctatt ccagagttca tatcgacaat agggtttacg acctcgatgt
     2341 tggatcagga catcctgatg gtgcagcagc tatcaagggt tcgtttgttc aacgattaaa
     2401 gtcctacgtg atctgagttc agaccggagc aatccaggtc ggtttctatc tattctacat
     2461 ttctccctgt acgaaaggac aagagaaata gagcctactt cataaagtgc cctcctccca
     2521 taaatgacct aatctcaatt taacaaaaac cacacacaca tgacccaaga atagggattg
     2581 ctaagatggc agagccaggt gattgcataa aacttaaaac tttataatca gaggttcaac
     2641 tcctcttctt agcattatgt tcacaattaa tcttctactc accattttac ccatcatagc
     2701 tgccatagca tttctcacac tcactgaacg aaaactatta ggttatatac aattacgcaa
     2761 gggacccaac attgtaggcc cctatggact actacaaccc tttgccgatg caataaaact
     2821 cttcaccaaa gaacctctaa aacccctaac ctccaccatc accctatata ttattgcacc
     2881 aaccctagcc tttactattg ccctcctctt atgaataccc ctcccaatac ccaactccct
     2941 aatcaacctt aacctaggac ttttatttat tttagccaca tcaagtctaa ctgttcactc
     3001 tatcctatga tcaggatgag catcaaattc aaactatgca ttaatcggag cactacgagc
     3061 agtagcccaa acaatttcat atgaagtaac catagccatt attctattat caatcctatt
     3121 aataagcggc tcattcaatc tccacgcact tattacaaca caagaaaacc tttgacttct
     3181 cctaccatca tgacctctag ccataatatg atttacctcc acattagcag aaaccaatcg
     3241 agctcccttt gatctaacag aaggagaatc agagctagtc tcgggcttta acattgaata
     3301 cgcagcaggc ccattcgccc ttttcttcat agctgagtat ataaatatta tcataataaa
     3361 tgccctaaca gctacaattt ttctaggtac actataccca acccactcac cagagctatt
     3421 cacaacatgt ttcatcatca aaacactcct cttaacttcc ctatttctat gaatccgagc
     3481 aacctaccca cgattccgct atgaccaact tatacaccta ctatgaaaaa attttcttcc
     3541 ccttacatta gcattcctca tatgatatac agcaatatcc attacaattt ccggcatccc
     3601 ccctcaaatc tagaaatatg tctgataaaa gagttacttt gatagagtaa ataatagagg
     3661 cacttaatcc tcttatttct agaattatag gaattgaacc tactcctgag aattcaaatt
     3721 tctccgtgct acctattaca ccccattcta tagtaaggtc agctaaataa gctatcgggc
     3781 ccataccccg aaaatgttgg ttatatcctt cccgtactaa ttaacccact agcccaactt
     3841 attatctatt ctactataat tttaggtacc ctaatcacat cactaagctc ccactgattt
     3901 ctagcctgag caggcctaga aataaacata ttagctttca cttcaattct aattaaaaaa
     3961 acaaattctc gctctacaga agctgctact aagtatttcc ttgtacaatc caccgcatcc
     4021 ataattctca taatagcaat tatatacaat aatatatacc ctggacaatg agccataact
     4081 aataacatta accaactctc atccctaatt ataataatag cccttgctat aaaactagga
     4141 atagctccct tccacttctg agttccagaa gtcactcaag gaacacccct aatacctggc
     4201 ctgcttctac tcacatgaca aaaattagcc cctatctcaa ttatacatca aattcacccc
     4261 tcaattaata caaacattct cctaactcta tcaattctat ccatcatggt gggcagctga
     4321 ggaggtctca accaaacaca actacgtaaa atcctagcat attcttcaat tacacataca
     4381 ggctgaataa taacaacact aacatataac ccaaacatca caatttttta tttatttaca
     4441 tatattattc taacaaccac tgcatttcta gccctaaacc taaactcaaa taccacaacc
     4501 ctaatattat cacgagcctg aaacaaactc acctggctaa taccactaat agcatccact
     4561 cttctatcta taggaggcct acccccatta accggttttt tacccaaatg aattaccatt
     4621 caagaactta caaaaaataa taactttatt atacccacta tcataattac catagcccta
     4681 ctcaacttat acttttatct acgcctagtc tatactacct ccataacatt gcttcccaca
     4741 tccaataatg caaaaataaa atgacagttc gaaaatacaa aacctatacc tctaatagcc
     4801 cctcttatta ttcttgctac cctcctctta ccaatatcta caacagccct gaacatcccc
     4861 tagaaattta ggttaaatat agaccgaaag ccttcaaagc tctcagtaag ttaaataagc
     4921 ttaatttctg agacatacta aggactgcaa aactctactc tgcatcaact gaacgcaaat
     4981 caattgcttt aattaagcta agcccttact agattaatgg gatttaaacc cataaaaact
     5041 tagttaacag ctaaacaccc taatcaactg gctttaatct acttctcccg ccgcgggaaa
     5101 aaaaaggcgg gagaagcccc ggcagaaatc taaactgctc ccttgaattt gcaattcaac
     5161 atgaaattca cctcggggct ggtaaaaaga gggctcaacc tctgttctta ggtttacagc
     5221 ctaatgctta ctcagccatt ttacctcctc ttttatcacc tatgctcatt aaccgctggt
     5281 tattctctac aaatcataaa gatattggga ctttgtatct actatttgga gcatgagctg
     5341 gaactatagg catggctata agccttctta ttcgagccga actaggccaa cccggtaatc
     5401 tactaggcaa tgaccatatt tataatgtta ttgttacagc ccatgcattc gttataattt
     5461 tctttatagt tatacctatt ataattggag gcttcggaaa ctgactagtg cctctgataa
     5521 ttggtgctcc tgatatagca tttccccgtc taaataatat aagtttctgg cttcttccac
     5581 catcattcct acttcttctc gcttcagcca tagtagaagc cggtgccgga acaggttgaa
     5641 cagtctatcc ccctttagca gggaatctat ctcacccagg agcttccgta gacttaacta
     5701 tcttttcact tcacctagca ggcatttctt ctattctagg tgctattaat ttcatcacaa
     5761 ctattattaa tataaaacct cctgcagtat ctcaatacca aacccccttg tttgtgtgat
     5821 cagtcctaat tacagcagtc ttactactcc tatccctacc cgtactagcc gcaggcatta
     5881 caatgctact aacagaccgc aatctcaata ctactttctt tgaccctgca ggaggaggag
     5941 accctatcct ataccaacac ctattttgat tctttggtca ccctgaagtc tacattctta
     6001 ttcttcccgg ctttggaata atctcccaca tcgtaacata ctattctgga aaaaaagaac
     6061 cattcgggta cataggaata gtctgagcta tggtatcaat tgggtttcta ggctttattg
     6121 tgtgagctca ccatatattt acagttggca tagacgtaga tacacgggcc tattttacct
     6181 ctgccactat aattattgca attccaactg gcgttaaagt cttcagctga ttagctacat
     6241 tacacggagg caatattaag tgatcccccg caatactatg agctctaggc tttattttcc
     6301 tttttaccgt aggaggccta accggtattg tactagcaaa ctcctcacta gatatcgtat
     6361 tacacgatac atattatgtc gtagcccatt ttcattacgt cttgtcaata ggggctgtct
     6421 ttgctattat ggggggcttc attcactgat ttcccttgtt ctcaggttat actctagatg
     6481 aagtctgcgc taaagcccat tttactatta tatttgtagg tgtaaattta actttctttc
     6541 cacaacattt tctaggtcta tccggaatac ctcgacgcta ctctgactac cctgatgcct
     6601 acaccacatg aaatattgta tcctctacag gttctttcat ctccctagta gcaatgttat
     6661 taataattta cataatctga gaagccttcg cctcaaaacg caaagtacta ttaattgaac
     6721 agaccactta taatttagag tgactacatg gctcccctcc accatatcat acatttgaag
     6781 aaccaacatt catcaaagta aataaaaaag gaaggaatcg aaccctctga gattggtttc
     6841 aagccaatcc tataacccct ataacttttt caataagata ttagaaaaat tatttcatag
     6901 cctcgtcaaa gctaagtcat aggataaacc ctatatatct tatatggcac acccagtcca
     6961 actaggccta caagatgcca catcccccat catagaagaa ctaattgcct ttcacgatca
     7021 tgcttttata atcgtagcta taattagctt cctagttcta tatgtgttat catcagtact
     7081 aacaacaaaa ttaactagta ttaatattac agacgctcaa gagatagaga caatttgaac
     7141 catcttaccc gcaattatct tagtcctaat tgctctaccc tctttacgca tcctttactt
     7201 aacagatgaa attaataatc cctcattcac tattaaatca atcggacatc agtgatactg
     7261 aacttatgag tatacagact atgggggcct gatctttaat tcttatatac tcccctcacc
     7321 attcttaaac ccaggagacc tacgacttct agaagtcgat aatcgagtag tacttccaat
     7381 tgaagccccc gtacgtataa taattacatc ccaagacgtt ttacactcat gaaccattcc
     7441 cacattaggc ctaaaaacag atgcgattcc cggacgctta aaccaaacaa catttactgc
     7501 tatgcgacca ggtgtctact atggacaatg ctcagagatc tgcggcgcta atcatagttt
     7561 tataccaatc gtcgcagaat taattccact aaaaattttt gaaataggac ctgtatttac
     7621 cttataagtg tattgaaata cattatttaa aagatattta aaatattaag actcactgta
     7681 tagctgccac agcattaacc ttttaagtta aagataggaa agatattttt cctacagtga
     7741 aatgcctcaa ctaaatacat ctacatggtt tattactatt attaccatgc tacctacatt
     7801 atatctaatt atacaattaa aattactaaa cacaaattat catttattcc catcacaaaa
     7861 attttctaat attcaaatat ttaatagctc ttgacaacta aaatgaacga aaatttattt
     7921 accccattca caaccccaac actcctaggc ctacctgccg taatacctat tattatgttt
     7981 cccacactac tatttccaac ctctaagcat ctcatcaaca atcgacttat tactattcaa
     8041 caaaacctaa ctcaattaat tctaaaacaa ataataacaa cacataatac caaaggacaa
     8101 acttgatccc taatactaat atccctaatt atttttattg ccacaaccaa tctcctcgga
     8161 ctcttacctc actcgtttac gcccaccgcc cagttatcta taaatttagc tatggcaatt
     8221 cccctatgag caggcacggt atttacaggt ctccgcttca aaactaaaaa ttccttagct
     8281 catttcttac cgcaaggaac acctacacct cttatcccca tattagtagt cattgaaact
     8341 attagcctat ttattcaacc agtagcccta gccgtacgcc tgaccgctaa tatcacagca
     8401 ggccatctac tcatacactt aattggaagt gccgcactag cactaataac cataaatttc
     8461 cttgcaactt cactaacttt aattattcta atgttactaa caatcctaga aattgcagtt
     8521 gccctaatcc aagcctatgt ttttacactt ctagtaagcc tctatttaca cgataatacc
     8581 taatgactca ccaagtccac ccttaccata tagttaaacc cagcccatgg ccactaacag
     8641 gagccttctc agctcttcta ataacatctg gcctaattat atgattccac tttcattcca
     8701 ccactttgct agcattagga ttactgacca acatattaac aatatatcag tggtgacgcg
     8761 acattgtacg agaaagcact tatcaaggcc atcatacaac acctgtccaa aaaggtctcc
     8821 gttatggaat agtcctgttc attatttcag aagtcttctt ctttgctgga ttcttttgag
     8881 cattctacca ctcaagcctt gcccccactc cacacttagg cggacactga ccaccaacag
     8941 gtatcacccc gctaaatccc ctagaagtac cccttctaaa tacctccgta ctactcgcat
     9001 caggagttac aatcacctga gcccatcata gcttaataga gagtagccga aaacaaataa
     9061 ttcaagcttt gcttattaca attctattag gaatctactt cacactccta cagatttcag
     9121 aatactatga tgcacccttt gctatctctg atggtattta tggatcaaca ttctttgtcg
     9181 ctactggttt ccacggactt cacgttatta tcggttctac ttttctcact gtttgcttta
     9241 ttcgtcaact actatatcac tttacatcaa accaccattt tggctttgaa gccgccgctt
     9301 gatattgaca cttcgtagat gttgtctgac tattccttta catttctatt tactgatgag
     9361 gctcctattc ttttagtata aatagtacag ctgacttcca attagctagt tttgataata
     9421 ttcaaaaaag aataattaac ctagtattag ctctaactgt caacaccctt ctaaccctac
     9481 tactaacaat catcatattc tgattacccc aacttaactc ctacacagaa aaagccaatc
     9541 cctacgagtg tggctttgac ccactaaacc ccgctcgcat tcctttctcc ataaaatttt
     9601 tcctggttgc tatcactttc ctactatttg acttagaaat tgccctacta ttacccttgc
     9661 catgagccct ccaaacaaca aatcttccta taataattaa atcatcaatt atattaatta
     9721 ctattttaac ccttggctta gcctatgagt gaactcaaaa aggattggaa tgaactgaat
     9781 tggtaagtag tttaaagaaa acaaatgact tcgactcatt agattatgat aatcatacta
     9841 accaaatgcc catcatttat ataaatatta tgctagcatt tagcatctca ctcctaggca
     9901 tgttaactta ccgctcacac ctaatatcat ccctattatg tctagaagga ataatattat
     9961 cactatttat tataagtacc ctcatagcyc taaatataca ctttccccta gctaacattg
    10021 taccaattgc cctactagtg tttgccgcct gtgaagcggc agtgggccta gccttattaa
    10081 tttcaatctc aaacacatat ggcctagacc acattcataa tctaaatcta cttcaatgtt
    10141 aaaaatagtt tttcccacaa ttatactatt accaacaaca tgattttcca aaaacaattt
    10201 aatctgaatt aatctaacta tacatagctt aattattagc cttatccccc ttctattctt
    10261 taatcaaact aataataacc tcgttagtta ttcaacctac ctatcctcag acccactaac
    10321 aacacctctt ctaacattaa ctgcctggct cctacctcta ataattatag caagtcaata
    10381 tcatttacat aacgaaagcc ccttacgaaa aaaactttat ttatccataa taattttcct
    10441 acaaatttct ctaattacaa catttatagc tacagaaata attttattct atatctcatt
    10501 tgaaaccacc cttatcccta ccttaattat tattacccga tgaggcaatc aggcagaacg
    10561 cctcaacgca agtacatatt tcctattcta tacactagcc ggttccctcc ccttgttaat
    10621 tatattaata tatatacata ataacttagg ctcattaaac attatactac taacacttac
    10681 agctcaaaaa ctaacagcca cctgatgtca tagcctaacc tgactagcgt gcataatagc
    10741 tttcatagta aaaataccac tatatggtct acacctatga ctaccaaaag cccatgtcga
    10801 agcccctatt gccggatcaa tagtccttgc tgcagtactt ttaaaattag gtggttatgg
    10861 tatagtacga tttacctcaa tcctaaatcc tctaacagag tatatagcct acccattcct
    10921 catgctatct ttgtgaggca taatcataac aagctcaacc tgccttcgac aaacagacct
    10981 taaatcactt atcgcatact cctccgtaag ccacatagcc ctggtaatta tagcttctct
    11041 aattcaaacc ccctgaagct ttaccggcgc tgtcgtactt ataattgccc atggtcttac
    11101 ctcatcaata ctattctgct tagcaaactc aaactacgaa cgaacccaca gccgtattat
    11161 aatactctct cgaggacttc aaacattact tccactaata gccttttggt ggtttgtagc
    11221 aaacctcact aatctagccc tacctcctac catcaattta atcggagaat tactagtagt
    11281 aataacttca ttttcttgat cgcatattac cattatgctt acaggattaa acatgttaat
    11341 tactgctatt tattccctat acatatttac tataacacaa cgaggaacac ttacctccca
    11401 tattattaat ataaaaccct cctttacacg agaaaatata ctaatattta tacatatttc
    11461 tcccatcgtc ctcctatcca ttaaccccga catcattata ggcttcactc cttgtaaata
    11521 tagtttaacc aaaaacatta gattgtgaat ctaaacacag aagcccatta cttcttattt
    11581 accgagaaag cttgcaagga ctgctaaccc atgcccccgt acttaacaaa acggctatct
    11641 caacttttaa aggataacag ttatccattg gtcttaggag ccaaaaatat tggtgcaact
    11701 ccaaataaaa gtagcaaatg catacctcta ttgttatact aaccctaact tctctaactc
    11761 tcccagttat tataaccttt gttaaaccta ataaaaatca cctatatcct aattatgtaa
    11821 aaacaactat gatatttgcc tttattatca gcctcctccc cataacttta tatatccttc
    11881 tagaccaaga cattattatc tcaaactgac attgaaccac catccaatca ttagaactca
    11941 cactgagctt caaactagat tacttctcaa tattattcat cccaatcgca ttatttatta
    12001 cctgatgtat tatagagttc tcattatgat atataagctc agatccaaat attaaccaat
    12061 tttttaagta tctccttact tttctcatca cgatattaat cttaattacc gccaacaacc
    12121 tatttcaact ttttattgga tgagaaggtg tagggattat atcctttcta ttaatcagct
    12181 gatgacattc tcgaacagac gctaacacag cagccatcca agcaatccta tataaccgca
    12241 ttggcgatat tggtttcatc ttagctatag catgatttct cctctattac aattcatgag
    12301 attttcagca aatatttatc ctagattcta actcaaacct cctaccatta ataggcctcc
    12361 ttctagcagc aacaggaaaa tcagctcaac taggtcttca cccttgacta ccctcagcca
    12421 tagaaggtcc aaccccagtt tcagctctac ttcattctag tactatggtg gtcgctggag
    12481 tgtttttact catccgcttt tatcctataa tagaaaataa tatactaatt caaagcttta
    12541 cattatgcct aggagccatt accactatat ttatagcagt ctgtgcttta acacaaaatg
    12601 atattaaaaa gattgtagct ttctccacct ctagccaact aggactaata atagttacta
    12661 ttggtattaa tcaaccacac ctagcattcc tacatatttg tacccacgct ttctttaaag
    12721 ccatattatt tatttgctct ggatctatta ttcacaacct aaacaacgaa caagatattc
    12781 gaaaaatagg aggattgctt aaaataatgc ccattacttc aacctcccta atcatcggta
    12841 atctagcact cacaggcata cccttcctta caggcttcta ctccaaagac cttattatcg
    12901 aaatcgcaaa cacgtcatat accaacgcct gagccctatc catcactctt attgctactt
    12961 ccctaacaag cagctatagc acccgaacta tcatcctagt actaacagga cagcctcgtt
    13021 tttcaacctc aactcacatt aatgaaaata atccggctct actaaaccca ataaaacgcc
    13081 taacactagg tagtctactt gcaggattcc tcattactaa caatattatc cccacgacac
    13141 tcccccaacc aaccatacca tattacctaa aacttctagc cctatgcata accgccctgg
    13201 gtttcctagt agccctagat ctaacgctca taactaataa ccttaaaata ataaccccat
    13261 cacatatatt caaattctct aacatattag ggtattttcc aaccacaatt caccgagcaa
    13321 ttccatatca gaatttaatc ataagccaaa acctggcttt tctcttacta gactcaatct
    13381 gattagaaaa atcaatgccc aaaataattt cacacaccca tatcatctcc tctgtcatcg
    13441 taaccgccca aaaaggtata attaagttat attttctctc tttcctcatt ccccttatcc
    13501 tgatctcact tctaataata taacctattg cctcgagtaa tctcaattac aatatataca
    13561 ccaacaaaca atgtccaacc aacaaccact accaatcagc gcccatagtc atataaagca
    13621 cccgcaccaa tagaatcctc acgaactaac cctgacccct ccccctcaaa aattattcaa
    13681 ctccccatat tattcaaact aactaccact actaactcat cataatttaa gactcacaaa
    13741 attaacccta cttccattgc taaacccact agaagactac ccaacacctc gaaccccgaa
    13801 acccacgctt cagggtattc ttcaatagcc attgcagtag tatacccaaa aacaactatc
    13861 atacctccca aataaattaa aaatattatt aaacctatat aagtaccccc atagtttaaa
    13921 ataattgcac aaccaataac accactgaca attaatgcca aacccccata aataggagaa
    13981 ggcttagaag aaaaacccac aaatcccata actaacaata cacttaacaa aaataaaata
    14041 tatgacatcg tttttacata gactttaacc atgaccaatg acatgaaaaa tcatcgttgt
    14101 tcttcaacta taaaaactac taatgatccc tacacgtaag tctaacccaa ttataaaact
    14161 aattaatcac tcctttatcg atttacccac cccatcaaac atctccatgt gatggaattt
    14221 tggttcccta ctagcaacct gcttagtttt acaaattatt actggcctat tcctagcaat
    14281 acattactca ccagatactt cctccgcctt ctcctcaatc gcacatatca ctcgagacgt
    14341 aaactatggc tgaattattc gacatctcca tgctaacggc gcttccatat tcttcatctg
    14401 cctatttcta cacgtaggtc gaggcttata ttacggctca tttattcttc tagaaacttg
    14461 aaacattggc atcgcacttt tacttatgct tatagcaaca gcctttatag gatatgtact
    14521 cccatgagga caaatatcat tttgaggcgc tacagtaatt acaaatctat tatccgcaat
    14581 cccatatatc ggaacaaatc ttgtccaatg agtttgaggc gggtattcca tcgacaaccc
    14641 aacccttaca cgatttttca cccttcactt tacactacct ttcattattg cagcccttac
    14701 aatactacac ctcctctttc tacacgaaac aggatcaaac aatccctgcg gaatttcctc
    14761 cgactccgat aaaatcccct ttcatcccta ttatacaatt aaagacgcgt taggcataat
    14821 ccttcttttc cttatcctaa taatattagt attattttca cctgatctcc taagcgaccc
    14881 agataactat attccagcca acccactaaa cactccacca cacatcaaac cagagtgata
    14941 tttcctattt gcatatgcaa tcctacgatc agttcctaat aaactaggag gtgtattagc
    15001 acttctccta tccattctca tcctaacaat tataccccta ctacacaaat ctaagcaaca
    15061 aagcatatct tttcgcccgc ttagtcaatt cctactatga ctcctaatca caattctaat
    15121 aacccttaca tgaattggaa gccaaccggt aagccaacct ttcattgcaa ttggccaagt
    15181 agcagccacg atatacttca tcacaatcct aatcttaata ccactagctt ccctaatcga
    15241 aaacaactta ctcaaatgaa cctgcccttg tagtataaac aaatacacca gccttgtaaa
    15301 ctggaaatgg ccccctaccc aagggcaact cagaaagaaa gcacttaact tcactaccaa
    15361 cacccaaaat tgacgttcta tttaaactac tttctgtatt ctagggggta taatccttaa
    15421 aaacaattaa gtataatttg gtttatatgc ccctatgtaa ttcgtgcatt actgttagtc
    15481 cccatggata ttatatagta ctataaatgt tttaccgtcc ataggacata aaattacata
    15541 tttaccagaa attattttca acatgcttac aagcaagtat tataactgaa tttatcaact
    15601 atagcacata ttattctagc ctccaaagca ataccataaa gcactggaat atcaactaac
    15661 acgattatcc attatcgtac atagtacatt ttattcttgg tcgtacatag tacattacta
    15721 ttgagcatac ccaaaccaat ccttgtcaat acggatattc ttgttcaatc aggtgtccct
    15781 tgttcaccat cctccgtgaa atcaatatcc cgcacaagag tgctactctc ctcgccccgg
    15841 gcccataaat cgtgggggta actataagtc cacacctaaa gggcatctgg ttcctacctc
    15901 agggccatgt atctataacc gctcacacgt tccccttaaa taagacatct cgatggatca
    15961 cgggtctatc accctattaa ccagtcacgg gagctctcca tgcatttggt atcttttatc
    16021 tctggtctgc acgcgacccc attgcagaat gctggtctcg ccacaatcag tcccgcagcg
    16081 cctgtctttg attcctagtt cataccatta tttaccgcac ctacgttcca taatctagcc
    16141 ccgcatgaac cctataaggt gttatttaat ccatgcttgt aagacatata atataactaa
    16201 ccgcacacat ccaccacacc ctaatcctca gaccacagca aactatactc aaaccccccc
    16261 tccccccaac ttcgaccacc ccttataatt tgcctttgcc aaaccccaaa aacaaaagct
    16321 tgacacctag ccgaagtctc acgttttatc ttttgggtgt gcacaacccc aactgtcatt
    16381 ccctcaacta ataaaaattc attatcctta ttgcccttaa tattctcgca cccccccaac
    16441 aacccccaaa gatagcattc acaccactca atactccgtt tatgtagctt aatatttcca
    16501 aagcaagaca ctgaaaatgc ctagacgggt ctatgaaccc cataaaca
//
LOCUS       BLM6                   16548 bp    DNA     circular PRI 21-SEP-2019
DEFINITION  Presbytis femoralis mitochondrion, complete genome.
ACCESSION   BLM6
VERSION
KEYWORDS    .
SOURCE      mitochondrion Presbytis femoralis (banded leaf monkey)
  ORGANISM  Presbytis femoralis
            Eukaryota; Metazoa; Chordata; Craniata; Vertebrata; Euteleostomi;
            Mammalia; Eutheria; Euarchontoglires; Primates; Haplorrhini;
            Catarrhini; Cercopithecidae; Colobinae; Presbytis.
REFERENCE   1  (bases 1 to 16548)
  AUTHORS   Ang,A., Roesma,D., Nijman,V., Meier,R., Srivathsan,A. and
            Rizaldi,R.
  TITLE     Direct Submission
  JOURNAL   Submitted (21-SEP-2019) Department of Biological Sciences, National
            University of Singapore, 14 Science Drive 4, Singapore, NA 117557,
            Singapore
COMMENT     Bankit Comment: TAX: Yes, new species/combinations; SEE ATTACHMENT
            Bankit Comment: TOTAL # OF SEQS:10
            
            ##Assembly-Data-START##
            Assembly Method       :: MITObim v. 1.9
            Sequencing Technology :: Illumina
            ##Assembly-Data-END##
FEATURES             Location/Qualifiers
     source          1..16548
                     /organism="Presbytis femoralis"
                     /organelle="mitochondrion"
                     /mol_type="genomic DNA"
                     /db_xref="taxon:78453"
     rRNA            1..949
                     /product="s-rRNA"
     gene            950..1018
                     /gene="trnV(gta)"
     tRNA            950..1018
                     /gene="trnV(gta)"
                     /product="tRNA-Val"
     rRNA            1017..2579
                     /product="l-rRNA"
     gene            2580..2654
                     /gene="trnL2(tta)"
     tRNA            2580..2654
                     /gene="trnL2(tta)"
                     /product="tRNA-Leu"
     gene            2657..3607
                     /gene="nad1"
     CDS             2657..3607
                     /gene="nad1"
                     /codon_start=1
                     /transl_table=2
                     /product="NADH dehydrogenase subunit 1"
                     /translation="MFTINLLLTILPIMAAMAFLTLTERKLLGYMQLRKGPNIVGPYG
                     LLQPFADAMKLFTKEPLKPLTSTITLYIIAPTLAFTIALLLWMPLPMPNSLINLNLGL
                     LFILATSSLTVHSILWSGWASNSNYALIGALRAVAQTISYEVTMAIILLSILLMSGSF
                     NLHALITTQENLWLLLPSWPLAMMWFTSTLAETNRAPFDLTEGESELVSGFNIEYAAG
                     PFALFFMAEYMNIIMMNALTATIFLGTLYPTHSPELFTTCFIIKTLLLTSLFLWIRAT
                     YPRFRYDQLMHLLWKNFLPLTLAFLMWYTAMSITISGIPPQ"
     gene            3612..3681
                     /gene="trnI(atc)"
     tRNA            3612..3681
                     /gene="trnI(atc)"
                     /product="tRNA-Ile"
     gene            complement(3679..3750)
                     /gene="trnQ(caa)"
     tRNA            complement(3679..3750)
                     /gene="trnQ(caa)"
                     /product="tRNA-Gln"
     gene            3752..3819
                     /gene="trnM(atg)"
     tRNA            3752..3819
                     /gene="trnM(atg)"
                     /product="tRNA-Met"
     gene            3820..4848
                     /gene="nad2"
     CDS             3820..4848
                     /gene="nad2"
                     /codon_start=1
                     /transl_table=2
                     /product="NADH dehydrogenase subunit 2"
                     /translation="MNPLAQLIIYSTMILGTLITSLSSHWFLAWAGLEMNMLAFTSIL
                     IKKTNSRSTEAATKYFLVQSTASMILMMAIMYNNMYPGQWAMTNNINQLSSLIMMMAL
                     AMKLGMAPFHFWVPEVTQGTPLMPGLLLLTWQKLAPISIMHQIHPSINTNILLTLSIL
                     SIMVGSWGGLNQTQLRKILAYSSITHTGWMMTTLTYNPNITIFYLFTYIILTTTAFLA
                     LNLNSNTTTLMLSRAWNKLTWLMPLMASTLLSMGGLPPLTGFLPKWITIQELTKNNNF
                     IMPTIMITMALLNLYFYLRLVYTTSMTLLPTSNNAKMKWQFENTKPMPLMAPLIILAT
                     LLLPMSTTA"
     gene            4862..4930
                     /gene="trnW(tga)"
     tRNA            4862..4930
                     /gene="trnW(tga)"
                     /product="tRNA-Trp"
     gene            complement(4939..5007)
                     /gene="trnA(gca)"
     tRNA            complement(4939..5007)
                     /gene="trnA(gca)"
                     /product="tRNA-Ala"
     gene            complement(5009..5081)
                     /gene="trnN(aac)"
     tRNA            complement(5009..5081)
                     /gene="trnN(aac)"
                     /product="tRNA-Asn"
     gene            complement(5114..5180)
                     /gene="trnC(tgc)"
     tRNA            complement(5114..5180)
                     /gene="trnC(tgc)"
                     /product="tRNA-Cys"
     gene            complement(5181..5245)
                     /gene="trnY(tac)"
     tRNA            complement(5181..5245)
                     /gene="trnY(tac)"
                     /product="tRNA-Tyr"
     gene            5262..6800
                     /gene="cox1"
     CDS             5262..6800
                     /gene="cox1"
                     /codon_start=1
                     /transl_table=2
                     /product="cytochrome c oxidase subunit 1"
                     /translation="MLINRWLFSTNHKDIGTLYLLFGAWAGTMGMAMSLLIRAELGQP
                     GNLLGNDHIYNVIVTAHAFVMIFFMVMPIMIGGFGNWLVPLMIGAPDMAFPRLNNMSF
                     WLLPPSFLLLLASAMVEAGAGTGWTVYPPLAGNLSHPGASVDLTIFSLHLAGISSILG
                     AINFITTIINMKPPAVSQYQTPLFVWSVLITAVLLLLSLPVLAAGITMLLTDRNLNTT
                     FFDPAGGGDPILYQHLFWFFGHPEVYILILPGFGMISHIVTYYSGKKEPFGYMGMVWA
                     MVSIGFLGFIVWAHHMFTVGMDVDTRAYFTSATMIIAIPTGVKVFSWLATLHGGNIKW
                     SPAMLWALGFIFLFTVGGLTGIVLANSSLDIVLHDTYYVVAHFHYVLSMGAVFAIMGG
                     FIHWFPLFSGYTLDEVCAKAHFTIMFVGVNLTFFPQHFLGLSGMPRRYSDYPDAYTTW
                     NIVSSTGSFISLVAMLLMIYMIWEAFASKRKVLLIEQTTYNLEWLHGSPPPYHTFEEP
                     TFIKV"
     gene            complement(6803..6871)
                     /gene="trnS2(tca)"
     tRNA            complement(6803..6871)
                     /gene="trnS2(tca)"
                     /product="tRNA-Ser"
     gene            6875..6942
                     /gene="trnD(gac)"
     tRNA            6875..6942
                     /gene="trnD(gac)"
                     /product="tRNA-Asp"
     gene            6944..7603
                     /gene="cox2"
     CDS             6944..7603
                     /gene="cox2"
                     /codon_start=1
                     /transl_table=2
                     /product="cytochrome c oxidase subunit 2"
                     /translation="MAHPVQLGLQDATSPIMEELIAFHDHAFMIVAMISFLVLYVLSS
                     VLTTKLTSINITDAQEMETIWTILPAIILVLIALPSLRILYLTDEINNPSFTIKSIGH
                     QWYWTYEYTDYGGLIFNSYMLPSPFLNPGDLRLLEVDNRVVLPIEAPVRMMITSQDVL
                     HSWTIPTLGLKTDAIPGRLNQTTFTAMRPGVYYGQCSEICGANHSFMPIVAELIPLKI
                     FE"
     gene            7674..7740
                     /gene="trnK(aaa)"
     tRNA            7674..7740
                     /gene="trnK(aaa)"
                     /product="tRNA-Lys"
     gene            7742..7936
                     /gene="atp8"
     CDS             7742..7936
                     /gene="atp8"
                     /codon_start=1
                     /transl_table=2
                     /product="ATP synthase F0 subunit 8"
                     /translation="MPQLNTSTWFITIITMLPTLYLIMQLKLLNTNYHLFPSQKFSNI
                     QMFNSSWQLKWTKIYLPHSQP"
     gene            7903..8577
                     /gene="atp6"
     CDS             7903..8577
                     /gene="atp6"
                     /codon_start=1
                     /transl_table=2
                     /product="ATP synthase F0 subunit 6"
                     /translation="MNENLFTPFTTPTLLGLPAVMPIIMFPTLLFPTSKHLINNRLIT
                     IQQNLTQLILKQMMTTHNTKGQTWSLMLMSLIIFIATTNLLGLLPHSFTPTAQLSMNL
                     AMAIPLWAGTVFTGLRFKTKNSLAHFLPQGTPTPLIPMLVVIETISLFIQPVALAVRL
                     TANITAGHLLMHLIGSAALALMTMNFLATSLTLIILMLLTILEIAVALIQAYVFTLLV
                     SLYLHDN"
     gene            8583..9365
                     /gene="cox3"
     CDS             8583..9365
                     /gene="cox3"
                     /codon_start=1
                     /transl_table=2
                     /product="cytochrome c oxidase subunit 3"
                     /translation="MTHQVHPYHMVKPSPWPLTGAFSALLMTSGLIMWFHFHSTTLLA
                     LGLLTNMLTMYQWWRDIVRESTYQGHHTTPVQKGLRYGMVLFIISEVFFFAGFFWAFY
                     HSSLAPTPHLGGHWPPTGITPLNPLEVPLLNTSVLLASGVTITWAHHSLMESSRKQMI
                     QALLITILLGIYFTLLQISEYYDAPFAISDGIYGSTFFVATGFHGLHVIIGSTFLTVC
                     FIRQLLYHFTSNHHFGFEAAAWYWHFVDVVWLFLYISIYWWGS"
     gene            9367..9434
                     /gene="trnG(gga)"
     tRNA            9367..9434
                     /gene="trnG(gga)"
                     /product="tRNA-Gly"
     gene            9435..9779
                     /gene="nad3"
     CDS             9435..9779
                     /gene="nad3"
                     /codon_start=1
                     /transl_table=2
                     /product="NADH dehydrogenase subunit 3"
                     /translation="MNLVLALTVNTLLTLLLTIIMFWLPQLNSYTEKANPYECGFDPL
                     NPARIPFSMKFFLVAITFLLFDLEIALLLPLPWALQTTNLPMMIKSSIMLITILTLGL
                     AYEWTQKGLEWTE"
     gene            9781..9845
                     /gene="trnR(cga)"
     tRNA            9781..9845
                     /gene="trnR(cga)"
                     /product="tRNA-Arg"
     gene            9846..10139
                     /gene="nad4l"
     CDS             9846..10139
                     /gene="nad4l"
                     /codon_start=1
                     /transl_table=2
                     /product="NADH dehydrogenase subunit 4L"
                     /translation="MPIIYMNIMLAFSISLLGMLTYRSHLMSSLLCLEGMMLSLFIMS
                     TLMALNMHFPLANIVPIALLVFAACEAAVGLALLISISNTYGLDHIHNLNLLQC"
     gene            10136..11503
                     /gene="nad4"
     CDS             10136..11503
                     /gene="nad4"
                     /codon_start=1
                     /transl_table=2
                     /product="NADH dehydrogenase subunit 4"
                     /translation="MLKMVFPTIMLLPTTWFSKNNLIWINLTMHSLIISLIPLLFFNQ
                     TNNNLVSYSTYLSSDPLTTPLLTLTAWLLPLMIMASQYHLHNESPLRKKLYLSMMIFL
                     QISLITTFMATEMILFYISFETTLIPTLIIITRWGNQAERLNASTYFLFYTLAGSLPL
                     LIMLMYMHNNLGSLNIMLLTLTAQKLTATWCHSLTWLACMMAFMVKMPLYGLHLWLPK
                     AHVEAPIAGSMVLAAVLLKLGGYGMVRFTSILNPLTEYMAYPFLMLSLWGMIMTSSTC
                     LRQTDLKSLIAYSSVSHMALVIMASLIQTPWSFTGAVVLMIAHGLTSSMLFCLANSNY
                     ERTHSRIMMLSRGLQTLLPLMAFWWFVANLTNLALPPTINLIGELLVVMTSFSWSHIT
                     IMLTGLNMLITAIYSLYMFTMTQRGTLTSHIINMKPSFTRENMLMFMHISPIVLLSIN
                     PDIIMG"
     gene            11514..11583
                     /gene="trnH(cac)"
     tRNA            11514..11583
                     /gene="trnH(cac)"
                     /product="tRNA-His"
     gene            11584..11642
                     /gene="trnS1(agc)"
     tRNA            11584..11642
                     /gene="trnS1(agc)"
                     /product="tRNA-Ser"
     gene            11643..11713
                     /gene="trnL1(cta)"
     tRNA            11643..11713
                     /gene="trnL1(cta)"
                     /product="tRNA-Leu"
     gene            11730..13514
                     /gene="nad5"
     CDS             11730..13514
                     /gene="nad5"
                     /codon_start=1
                     /transl_table=2
                     /product="NADH dehydrogenase subunit 5"
                     /translation="MVMLTLTSLTLPVIMTFVKPNKNHLYPNYVKTTMMFAFIISLLP
                     MTLYILLDQDIIISNWHWTTIQSLELTLSFKLDYFSMLFIPIALFITWCIMEFSLWYM
                     SSDPNINQFFKYLLTFLITMLILITANNLFQLFIGWEGVGIMSFLLISWWHSRTDANT
                     AAIQAILYNRIGDIGFILAMAWFLLYYNSWDFQQMFILDSNSNLLPLMGLLLAATGKS
                     AQLGLHPWLPSAMEGPTPVSALLHSSTMVVAGVFLLIRFYPMMENNMLIQSFTLCLGA
                     ITTMFMAVCALTQNDIKKIVAFSTSSQLGLMMVTIGINQPHLAFLHICTHAFFKAMLF
                     ICSGSIIHNLNNEQDIRKMGGLLKMMPITSTSLIIGNLALTGMPFLTGFYSKDLIIEI
                     ANTSYTNAWALSITLIATSLTSSYSTRTIILVLTGQPRFSTSTHINENNPALLNPMKR
                     LTLGSLLAGFLITNNIIPTTLPQPTMPYYLKLLALCMTALGFLVALDLTLMTNNLKMM
                     TPSHMFKFSNMLGYFPTTIHRAIPYQNLIMSQNLAFLLLDSIWLEKSMPKMISHTHII
                     SSVIVTAQKGMIKLYFLSFLIPLILISLL"
     gene            complement(13530..14048)
                     /gene="nad6"
     CDS             complement(13530..14048)
                     /gene="nad6"
                     /codon_start=1
                     /transl_table=2
                     /product="NADH dehydrogenase subunit 6"
                     /translation="MSYILFLLSVLLVMGFVGFSSKPSPIYGGLALIVSGVIGCAIIL
                     NYGGTYMGLMMFLIYLGGMMVVFGYTTAMAIEEYPEAWVSGFEVLGSLLVGLAMEVGL
                     ILWVLNYDELVVVVSLNNMGSWMIFEGEGSGLVREDSIGAGALYDYGRWLVVVVGWTL
                     FVGVYIVIEITRG"
     gene            complement(14049..14117)
                     /gene="trnE(gaa)"
     tRNA            complement(14049..14117)
                     /gene="trnE(gaa)"
                     /product="tRNA-Glu"
     gene            14123..15256
                     /gene="cob"
     CDS             14123..15256
                     /gene="cob"
                     /codon_start=1
                     /transl_table=2
                     /product="cytochrome b"
                     /translation="MIPTRKSNPIMKLINHSFIDLPTPSNISMWWNFGSLLATCLVLQ
                     IITGLFLAMHYSPDTSSAFSSIAHITRDVNYGWIIRHLHANGASMFFICLFLHVGRGL
                     YYGSFILLETWNIGIALLLMLMATAFMGYVLPWGQMSFWGATVITNLLSAIPYIGTNL
                     VQWVWGGYSIDNPTLTRFFTLHFTLPFIIAALTMLHLLFLHETGSNNPCGISSDSDKI
                     PFHPYYTIKDALGMILLFLILMMLVLFSPDLLSDPDNYIPANPLNTPPHIKPEWYFLF
                     AYAILRSVPNKLGGVLALLLSILILTIMPLLHKSKQQSMSFRPLSQFLLWLLITILMT
                     LTWIGSQPVSQPFIAIGQVAATMYFITILILMPLASLIENNLLK"
     gene            15264..15327
                     /gene="trnT(aca)"
     tRNA            15264..15327
                     /gene="trnT(aca)"
                     /product="tRNA-Thr"
     gene            complement(15330..15396)
                     /gene="trnP(cca)"
     tRNA            complement(15330..15396)
                     /gene="trnP(cca)"
                     /product="tRNA-Pro"
     gene            16478..16548
                     /gene="trnF(ttc)"
     tRNA            16478..16548
                     /gene="trnF(ttc)"
                     /product="tRNA-Phe"
BASE COUNT     5405 a   4213 c   2086 g   4843 t      1 others
ORIGIN      
        1 aataggtttg gtcccggcct ttctattaac ttctagcaag attacacatg caagcatccc
       61 cgccccagtg aagacacccc gaaaatcatc atgattaaaa ggagtaagta tcaagcacgc
      121 tcaacgcagc tcaagacact ttgcttggcc acacccccac gggaaacagc agtgactaat
      181 atttagcaat aaacgaaagt ttaactaagc tatgctatgt tagggttggt caatttcgtg
      241 ccagccaccg cggccatacg attgacccaa gctaatagac atcggtgtaa agagtgtttt
      301 agatgtactt aaccaaataa agctaaacta tacctaaact gtaaaatcct agtcaatgta
      361 aaataaacta cgaaagtggc tttaaaaatt ctgaatacac tatagctaag actcaaactg
      421 ggattagaca ccccactatg cttagcccta aacttcaata gttgaaataa caaaactact
      481 cgccagaaca ctacaagcaa cagcttaaaa ctcaaaggac ttggcggtgc tttataaccc
      541 cctagaggag cctgttccgt aatcgataaa ccccgattca ccctaccatc tctcgctcag
      601 cctatatacc gccatcttca gcaaacctca acaagagacg caaagtaagc acaaacgccc
      661 acgcaaaaac gttaggtcaa ggtgtagcct atgagctggg aaaaaatggg ctacattttc
      721 tacctcagaa aatctacgat aactcttatg aaacctagga gtccaaggag gatttagcag
      781 taaactaaga atagagtgct tagttgaact aggccatgaa gcacgcacac accgcccgtc
      841 gctctcctca aatatattta aggaataact tatctaaata aaccaacatt tatatagagg
      901 agataagtcg taacatggta agtgtactgg aaggtgcact tggataaatc aaggtatagc
      961 tcaacacaaa gcatccagct tacacccgga agacatcaat accacctgat taccttgagc
     1021 taatactagc ccaaaaaccc ctaaccaata ttaataccac gcacgtataa attaaatcat
     1081 tcacaaatat aaaagtatag gtgatagaaa atttactctg gcgccataga gatagtaccg
     1141 taagggaaag atgaaaaaaa ataactaagc acaaaatagc aaggactcac ccctgtacct
     1201 tctgcatcat gaactagcca gaaactattt cgcaaagaga actaaagtca actaccccga
     1261 aaccagacga gctacccaaa aacagctaaa agagcacacc cgtctatgta gcaaaatagt
     1321 gggaagattt ttaggtagag gtgatacacc taacgagcct ggtgatagct ggttatccaa
     1381 gatagaatat tagttcaact ttaagcttac ctacagaatt gttaatcccc ctgtaagctt
     1441 aactgttagt ctaaagaggg acagctcttt agacattagg aaaaaacctt atatagagag
     1501 taaaaatttt taattatcat agttggccta aaagcagcca tcaattaaga aagcgttcaa
     1561 gctcaacatc aactatttat aaaaattcta aacatattac tgaactcctc atatcacatt
     1621 ggattaatct attatatcat agaagcaata atgctagcat cagtaacatg aataaattct
     1681 cctatgcata agcctaaatc agatcgaaaa cttcactgat acttaacagc ttaatactaa
     1741 caactacaaa caagtcagta atatccccac tgttaatcca acacaggcat gctctcaagg
     1801 aaaggttaaa aaaagtaaaa ggaactcggc aaatctaacc ccgcctgttt accaaaaaca
     1861 tcacctctag cattactagt attagaggca ctgcctgccc agtgacayat gtttaacggc
     1921 cgcggtaccc tgaccgtgca aaggtagcat aatcacttgt tctttaaata gggacttgta
     1981 tgaatggcaa cacgagggtt taactgtctc ttactttcaa ccagtgaaat tgacctgccc
     2041 gtgaagaggc gggcataaaa taataagacg agaagaccct gtggagcttc aatttattaa
     2101 tgtaaccacc ataacacaaa cccacgggct caacatatcc tgtcactgca ttaaaaattt
     2161 tggttggggt gacctcggag cataattaaa cctccgaaaa actaaaccaa gactatacaa
     2221 gtcaaagtaa atccacctac attgacccaa taacttgatc aacggaaaag ttaccccagg
     2281 gataacagcg caatcctatt ccagagttca tatcgacaat agggtttacg acctcgatgt
     2341 tggatcagga catcctgatg gtgcagcagc tatcaagggt tcgtttgttc aacgattaaa
     2401 gtcctacgtg atctgagttc agaccggagc aatccaggtc ggtttctatc tattctacat
     2461 ttctccctgt acgaaaggac aagagaaata gagcctactt cataaagtgc cctcctccca
     2521 taaatgacct aatctcaatt taacaaaaac cacacacaca tgacccaaga atagggattg
     2581 ctaagatggc agagccaggt gattgcataa aacttaaaac tttataatca gaggttcaac
     2641 tcctcttctt agcattatgt tcacaattaa tcttctactc accattttac ccatcatagc
     2701 tgccatagca tttctcacac tcactgaacg aaaactatta ggttatatac aattacgcaa
     2761 gggacccaac attgtaggcc cctatggact actacaaccc tttgccgatg caataaaact
     2821 cttcaccaaa gaacctctaa aacccctaac ctccaccatc accctatata ttattgcacc
     2881 aaccctagcc tttactattg ccctcctctt atgaataccc ctcccaatac ccaactccct
     2941 aatcaacctt aacctaggac ttttatttat tttagccaca tcaagtctaa ctgttcactc
     3001 tatcctatga tcaggatgag catcaaattc aaactatgca ttaatcggag cactacgagc
     3061 agtagcccaa acaatttcat atgaagtaac catagccatt attctattat caatcctatt
     3121 aataagcggc tcattcaatc tccacgcact tattacaaca caagaaaacc tttgacttct
     3181 cctaccatca tgacctctag ccataatatg atttacctcc acattagcag aaaccaatcg
     3241 agctcccttt gatctaacag aaggagaatc agagctagtc tcgggcttta acattgaata
     3301 cgcagcaggc ccattcgccc ttttcttcat agctgagtat ataaatatta tcataataaa
     3361 tgccctaaca gctacaattt ttctaggtac actataccca acccactcac cagagctatt
     3421 cacaacatgt ttcatcatca aaacactcct cttaacttcc ctatttctat gaatccgagc
     3481 aacctaccca cgattccgct atgaccaact tatacaccta ctatgaaaaa attttcttcc
     3541 ccttacatta gcattcctca tatgatatac agcaatatcc attacaattt ccggcatccc
     3601 ccctcaaatc tagaaatatg tctgataaaa gagttacttt gatagagtaa ataatagagg
     3661 cacttaatcc tcttatttct agaattatag gaattgaacc tactcctgag aattcaaatt
     3721 tctccgtgct acctattaca ccccattcta tagtaaggtc agctaaataa gctatcgggc
     3781 ccataccccg aaaatgttgg ttatatcctt cccgtactaa ttaacccact agcccaactt
     3841 attatctatt ctactataat tttaggtacc ctaatcacat cactaagctc ccactgattt
     3901 ctagcctgag caggcctaga aataaacata ttagctttca cttcaattct aattaaaaaa
     3961 acaaattctc gctctacaga agctgctact aagtatttcc ttgtacaatc caccgcatcc
     4021 ataattctca taatagcaat tatatacaat aatatatacc ctggacaatg agccataact
     4081 aataacatta accaactctc atccctaatt ataataatag cccttgctat aaaactagga
     4141 atagctccct tccacttctg agttccagaa gtcactcaag gaacacccct aatacctggc
     4201 ctgcttctac tcacatgaca aaaattagcc cctatctcaa ttatacatca aattcacccc
     4261 tcaattaata caaacattct cctaactcta tcaattctat ccatcatggt gggcagctga
     4321 ggaggtctca accaaacaca actacgtaaa atcctagcat attcttcaat tacacataca
     4381 ggctgaataa taacaacact aacatataac ccaaacatca caatttttta tttatttaca
     4441 tatattattc taacaaccac tgcatttcta gccctaaacc taaactcaaa taccacaacc
     4501 ctaatattat cacgagcctg aaacaaactc acctggctaa taccactaat agcatccact
     4561 cttctatcta taggaggcct acccccatta accggttttt tacccaaatg aattaccatt
     4621 caagaactta caaaaaataa taactttatt atacccacta tcataattac catagcccta
     4681 ctcaacttat acttttatct acgcctagtc tatactacct ccataacatt gcttcccaca
     4741 tccaataatg caaaaataaa atgacagttc gaaaatacaa aacctatacc tctaatagcc
     4801 cctcttatta ttcttgctac cctcctctta ccaatatcta caacagccct gaacatcccc
     4861 tagaaattta ggttaaatat agaccgaaag ccttcaaagc tctcagtaag ttaaataagc
     4921 ttaatttctg agacatacta aggactgcaa aactctactc tgcatcaact gaacgcaaat
     4981 caattgcttt aattaagcta agcccttact agattaatgg gatttaaacc cataaaaact
     5041 tagttaacag ctaaacaccc taatcaactg gctttaatct acttctcccg ccgcgggaaa
     5101 aaaaaggcgg gagaagcccc ggcagaaatc taaactgctc ccttgaattt gcaattcaac
     5161 atgaaattca cctcggggct ggtaaaaaga gggctcaacc tctgttctta ggtttacagc
     5221 ctaatgctta ctcagccatt ttacctcctc ttttatcacc tatgctcatt aaccgctggt
     5281 tattctctac aaatcataaa gatattggga ctttgtatct actatttgga gcatgagctg
     5341 gaactatagg catggctata agccttctta ttcgagccga actaggccaa cccggtaatc
     5401 tactaggcaa tgaccatatt tataatgtta ttgttacagc ccatgcattc gttataattt
     5461 tctttatagt tatacctatt ataattggag gcttcggaaa ctgactagtg cctctgataa
     5521 ttggtgctcc tgatatagca tttccccgtc taaataatat aagtttctgg cttcttccac
     5581 catcattcct acttcttctc gcttcagcca tagtagaagc cggtgccgga acaggttgaa
     5641 cagtctatcc ccctttagca gggaatctat ctcacccagg agcttccgta gacttaacta
     5701 tcttttcact tcacctagca ggcatttctt ctattctagg tgctattaat ttcatcacaa
     5761 ctattattaa tataaaacct cctgcagtat ctcaatacca aacccccttg tttgtgtgat
     5821 cagtcctaat tacagcagtc ttactactcc tatccctacc cgtactagcc gcaggcatta
     5881 caatgctact aacagaccgc aatctcaata ctactttctt tgaccctgca ggaggaggag
     5941 accctatcct ataccaacac ctattttgat tctttggtca ccctgaagtc tacattctta
     6001 ttcttcccgg ctttggaata atctcccaca tcgtaacata ctattctgga aaaaaagaac
     6061 cattcgggta cataggaata gtctgagcta tggtatcaat tgggtttcta ggctttattg
     6121 tgtgagctca ccatatattt acagttggca tagacgtaga tacacgggcc tattttacct
     6181 ctgccactat aattattgca attccaactg gcgttaaagt cttcagctga ttagctacat
     6241 tacacggagg caatattaag tgatcccccg caatactatg agctctaggc tttattttcc
     6301 tttttaccgt aggaggccta accggtattg tactagcaaa ctcctcacta gatatcgtat
     6361 tacacgatac atattatgtc gtagcccatt ttcattacgt cttgtcaata ggggctgtct
     6421 ttgctattat ggggggcttc attcactgat ttcccttgtt ctcaggttat actctagatg
     6481 aagtctgcgc taaagcccat tttactatta tatttgtagg tgtaaattta actttctttc
     6541 cacaacattt tctaggtcta tccggaatac ctcgacgcta ctctgactac cctgatgcct
     6601 acaccacatg aaatattgta tcctctacag gttctttcat ctccctagta gcaatgttat
     6661 taataattta cataatctga gaagccttcg cctcaaaacg caaagtacta ttaattgaac
     6721 agaccactta taatttagag tgactacatg gctcccctcc accatatcat acatttgaag
     6781 aaccaacatt catcaaagta aataaaaaag gaaggaatcg aaccctctga gattggtttc
     6841 aagccaatcc tataacccct ataacttttt caataagata ttagaaaaat tatttcatag
     6901 cctcgtcaaa gctaagtcat aggataaacc ctatatatct tatatggcac acccagtcca
     6961 actaggccta caagatgcca catcccccat catagaagaa ctaattgcct ttcacgatca
     7021 tgcttttata atcgtagcta taattagctt cctagttcta tatgtgttat catcagtact
     7081 aacaacaaaa ttaactagta ttaatattac agacgctcaa gagatagaga caatttgaac
     7141 catcttaccc gcaattatct tagtcctaat tgctctaccc tctttacgca tcctttactt
     7201 aacagatgaa attaataatc cctcattcac tattaaatca atcggacatc agtgatactg
     7261 aacttatgag tatacagact atgggggcct gatctttaat tcttatatac tcccctcacc
     7321 attcttaaac ccaggagacc tacgacttct agaagtcgat aatcgagtag tacttccaat
     7381 tgaagccccc gtacgtataa taattacatc ccaagacgtt ttacactcat gaaccattcc
     7441 cacattaggc ctaaaaacag atgcgattcc cggacgctta aaccaaacaa catttactgc
     7501 tatgcgacca ggtgtctact atggacaatg ctcagagatc tgcggcgcta atcatagttt
     7561 tataccaatc gtcgcagaat taattccact aaaaattttt gaaataggac ctgtatttac
     7621 cttataagtg tattgaaata cattatttaa aagatattta aaatattaag actcactgta
     7681 tagctgccac agcattaacc ttttaagtta aagataggaa agatattttt cctacagtga
     7741 aatgcctcaa ctaaatacat ctacatggtt tattactatt attaccatgc tacctacatt
     7801 atatttaatt atacaattaa aattactaaa cacaaattat catttattcc catcacaaaa
     7861 attttctaat attcaaatat ttaatagctc ttgacaacta aaatgaacga aaatttattt
     7921 accccattca caaccccaac actcctaggc ctacctgccg taatacctat tattatgttt
     7981 cccacactac tatttccaac ctctaagcat ctcatcaaca atcgacttat tactattcaa
     8041 caaaacctaa ctcaattaat tctaaaacaa ataataacaa cacataatac caaaggacaa
     8101 acttgatccc taatactaat atccctaatt atttttattg ccacaaccaa tctcctcgga
     8161 ctcttacccc actcgtttac gcccaccgcc cagttatcta taaatttagc tatggcaatt
     8221 cccctatgag caggcacggt atttacaggt ctccgcttca aaactaaaaa ttccttagct
     8281 catttcttac cgcaaggaac acctacacct cttatcccca tattagtagt cattgaaact
     8341 attagcctat ttattcaacc agtagcccta gccgtacgcc tgaccgctaa tatcacagca
     8401 ggccatctac tcatacactt aattggaagt gccgcactag cactaataac cataaatttc
     8461 cttgcaactt cactaacttt aattattcta atgttactaa caatcctaga aattgcagtt
     8521 gccctaatcc aagcctatgt ttttacactt ctagtaagcc tctatttaca cgataatacc
     8581 taatgactca ccaagtccac ccttaccata tagttaaacc cagcccatgg ccactaacag
     8641 gagccttctc agctcttcta ataacatctg gcctaattat atgattccac tttcattcca
     8701 ccactttgct agcattagga ttactgacca acatattaac aatatatcag tggtgacgcg
     8761 acattgtacg agaaagcact tatcaaggcc atcatacaac acctgtccaa aaaggtctcc
     8821 gttatggaat agtcctgttc attatttcag aagtcttctt ctttgctgga ttcttttgag
     8881 cattctacca ctcaagcctt gcccccactc cacacttagg cggacactga ccaccaacag
     8941 gtatcacccc gctaaatccc ctagaagtac cccttctaaa tacctccgta ctactcgcat
     9001 caggagttac aatcacctga gcccatcata gcttaataga gagtagccga aaacaaataa
     9061 ttcaagcttt gcttattaca attctattag gaatctactt cacactccta cagatttcag
     9121 aatactatga tgcacccttt gctatctctg atggtattta tggatcaaca ttctttgtcg
     9181 ctactggttt ccacggactt cacgttatta tcggttctac ttttctcact gtttgcttta
     9241 ttcgtcaact actatatcac tttacatcaa accaccattt tggctttgaa gccgccgctt
     9301 gatattgaca cttcgtagat gttgtctgac tattccttta catttctatt tactgatgag
     9361 gctcctattc ttttagtata aatagtacag ctgacttcca attagctagt tttgataata
     9421 ttcaaaaaag aataattaac ctagtattag ctctaactgt caacaccctt ctaaccctac
     9481 tactaacaat catcatattc tgattacccc aacttaactc ctacacagaa aaagccaatc
     9541 cctacgagtg tggctttgac ccactaaacc ccgctcgcat tcctttctcc ataaaatttt
     9601 tcctggttgc tatcactttc ctactatttg acttagaaat tgccctacta ttacccttgc
     9661 catgagccct ccaaacaaca aatcttccta taataattaa atcatcaatt atattaatta
     9721 ctattttaac ccttggctta gcctatgagt gaactcaaaa aggattggaa tgaactgaat
     9781 tggtaagtag tttaaagaaa acaaatgact tcgactcatt agattatgat aatcatacta
     9841 accaaatgcc catcatttat ataaatatta tgctagcatt tagcatctca ctcctaggca
     9901 tgttaactta ccgctcacac ctaatatcat ccctattatg tctagaagga ataatattat
     9961 cactatttat tataagtacc ctcatagccc taaatataca ctttccccta gctaacattg
    10021 taccaattgc cctactagtg tttgccgcct gtgaagcggc agtgggccta gccttattaa
    10081 tttcaatctc aaacacatat ggcctagacc acattcataa tctaaatcta cttcaatgtt
    10141 aaaaatagtt tttcccacaa ttatactatt accaacaaca tgattttcca aaaacaattt
    10201 aatctgaatt aatctaacta tacatagctt aattattagc cttatccccc ttctattctt
    10261 taatcaaact aataataacc tcgttagtta ttcaacctac ctatcctcag acccactaac
    10321 aacacctctt ctaacattaa ctgcctggct cctacctcta ataattatag caagtcaata
    10381 tcatttacat aacgaaagcc ccttacgaaa aaaactttat ttatccataa taattttcct
    10441 acaaatttct ctaattacaa catttatagc tacagaaata attttattct atatctcatt
    10501 tgaaaccacc cttatcccta ccttaattat tattacccga tgaggcaatc aggcagaacg
    10561 cctcaacgca agtacatatt tcctattcta tacactagcc ggttccctcc ccttgttaat
    10621 tatattaata tatatacata ataacttagg ctcattaaac attatactac taacacttac
    10681 agctcaaaaa ctaacagcca cctgatgtca tagcctaacc tgactagcgt gcataatagc
    10741 tttcatagta aaaataccac tatatggtct acacctatga ctaccaaaag cccatgtcga
    10801 agcccctatt gccggatcaa tagtccttgc tgcagtactt ttaaaattag gtggttatgg
    10861 tatagtacga tttacctcaa tcctaaatcc tctaacagag tatatagcct acccattcct
    10921 catgctatct ttgtgaggca taatcataac aagctcaacc tgccttcgac aaacagacct
    10981 taaatcactt atcgcatact cctccgtaag ccacatagcc ctggtaatta tagcttctct
    11041 aattcaaacc ccctgaagct ttaccggcgc tgtcgtactt ataattgccc atggtcttac
    11101 ctcatcaata ctattctgct tagcaaactc aaactacgaa cgaacccaca gccgtattat
    11161 aatactctct cgaggacttc aaacattact tccactaata gccttttggt ggtttgtagc
    11221 aaacctcact aatctagccc tacctcctac catcaattta atcggagaat tactagtagt
    11281 aataacttca ttttcttgat cgcatattac cattatgctt acaggattaa acatgttaat
    11341 tactgctatt tattccctat acatatttac tataacacaa cgaggaacac ttacctccca
    11401 tattattaat ataaaaccct cctttacacg agaaaatata ctaatattta tacatatttc
    11461 tcccatcgtc ctcctatcca ttaaccccga catcattata ggcttcactc cttgtaaata
    11521 tagtttaacc aaaaacatta gattgtgaat ctaaacacag aagcccatta cttcttattt
    11581 accgagaaag cttgcaagga ctgctaaccc atgcccccgt acttaacaaa acggctatct
    11641 caacttttaa aggataacag ttatccattg gtcttaggag ccaaaaatat tggtgcaact
    11701 ccaaataaaa gtagcaaatg catacctcta ttgttatact aaccctaact tctctaactc
    11761 tcccagttat tataaccttt gttaaaccta ataaaaatca cctatatcct aattatgtaa
    11821 aaacaactat gatatttgcc tttattatca gcctcctccc cataacttta tatatccttc
    11881 tagaccaaga cattattatc tcaaactgac attgaaccac catccaatca ttagaactca
    11941 cactgagctt caaactagat tacttctcaa tattattcat cccaatcgca ttatttatta
    12001 cctgatgtat tatagagttc tcattatgat atataagctc agatccaaat attaaccaat
    12061 tttttaagta tctccttact tttctcatca cgatattaat cttaattacc gccaacaacc
    12121 tatttcaact ttttattgga tgagaaggtg tagggattat atcctttcta ttaatcagct
    12181 gatgacattc tcgaacagac gctaacacag cagccatcca agcaatccta tataaccgca
    12241 ttggcgatat tggtttcatc ttagctatag catgatttct cctctattac aattcatgag
    12301 attttcagca aatatttatc ctagattcta actcaaacct cctaccatta ataggcctcc
    12361 ttctagcagc aacaggaaaa tcagctcaac taggtcttca cccttgacta ccctcagcca
    12421 tagaaggtcc aaccccagtt tcagctctac ttcattctag tactatggtg gtcgctggag
    12481 tgtttttact catccgcttt tatcctataa tagaaaataa tatactaatt caaagcttta
    12541 cattatgcct aggagccatt accactatat ttatagcagt ctgtgcttta acacaaaatg
    12601 atattaaaaa gattgtagct ttctccacct ctagccaact aggactaata atagttacta
    12661 ttggtattaa tcaaccacac ctagcattcc tacatatttg tacccacgct ttctttaaag
    12721 ccatattatt tatttgctct ggatctatta ttcacaacct aaacaacgaa caagatattc
    12781 gaaaaatagg aggattgctt aaaataatgc ccattacttc aacctcccta atcatcggta
    12841 atctagcact cacaggcata cccttcctta caggcttcta ctccaaagac cttattatcg
    12901 aaatcgcaaa cacgtcatat accaacgcct gagccctatc catcactctt attgctactt
    12961 ccctaacaag cagctatagc acccgaacta tcatcctagt actaacagga cagcctcgtt
    13021 tttcaacctc aactcacatt aatgaaaata atccggctct actaaaccca ataaaacgcc
    13081 taacactagg tagtctactt gcaggattcc tcattactaa caatattatc cccacgacac
    13141 tcccccaacc aaccatacca tattacctaa aacttctagc cctatgcata accgccctgg
    13201 gtttcctagt agccctagat ctaacgctca taactaataa ccttaaaata ataaccccat
    13261 cacatatatt caaattctct aacatattag ggtattttcc aaccacaatt caccgagcaa
    13321 ttccatatca gaatttaatc ataagccaaa acctggcttt tctcttacta gactcaatct
    13381 gattagaaaa atcaatgccc aaaataattt cacacaccca tatcatctcc tctgtcatcg
    13441 taaccgccca aaaaggtata attaagttat attttctctc tttcctcatt ccccttatcc
    13501 tgatctcact tctaataata taacctattg cctcgagtaa tctcaattac aatatataca
    13561 ccaacaaaca atgtccaacc aacaaccact accaatcagc gcccatagtc atataaagca
    13621 cccgcaccaa tagaatcctc acgaactaac cctgacccct ccccctcaaa aattattcaa
    13681 ctccccatat tattcaaact aactaccact actaactcat cataatttaa gactcacaaa
    13741 attaacccta cttccattgc taaacccact agaagactac ccaacacctc gaaccccgaa
    13801 acccacgctt cagggtattc ttcaatagcc attgcagtag tatacccaaa aacaactatc
    13861 atacctccca aataaattaa aaatattatt aaacctatat aagtaccccc atagtttaaa
    13921 ataattgcac aaccaataac accactgaca attaatgcca aacccccata aataggagaa
    13981 ggcttagaag aaaaacccac aaatcccata actaacaata cacttaacaa aaataaaata
    14041 tatgacatcg tttttacata gactttaacc atgaccaatg acatgaaaaa tcatcgttgt
    14101 tcttcaacta taaaaactac taatgatccc tacacgtaag tctaacccaa ttataaaact
    14161 aattaatcac tcctttatcg atttacccac cccatcaaac atctccatgt gatggaattt
    14221 tggttcccta ctagcaacct gcttagtttt acaaattatt actggcctat tcctagcaat
    14281 acattactca ccagatactt cctccgcctt ctcctcaatc gcacatatca ctcgagacgt
    14341 aaactatggc tgaattattc gacatctcca tgctaacggc gcttccatat tcttcatctg
    14401 cctatttcta cacgtaggtc gaggcttata ttacggctca tttattcttc tagaaacttg
    14461 aaacattggc atcgcacttt tacttatgct tatagcaaca gcctttatag gatatgtact
    14521 cccatgagga caaatatcat tttgaggcgc tacagtaatt acaaatctat tatccgcaat
    14581 cccatatatc ggaacaaatc ttgtccaatg agtttgaggc gggtattcca tcgacaaccc
    14641 aacccttaca cgatttttca cccttcactt tacactacct ttcattattg cagcccttac
    14701 aatactacac ctcctctttc tacacgaaac aggatcaaac aatccctgcg gaatttcctc
    14761 cgactccgat aaaatcccct ttcatcccta ttatacaatt aaagacgcgt taggcataat
    14821 ccttcttttc cttatcctaa taatattagt attattttca cctgatctcc taagcgaccc
    14881 agataactat attccagcca acccactaaa cactccacca cacatcaaac cagagtgata
    14941 tttcctattt gcatatgcaa tcctacgatc agttcctaat aaactaggag gtgtattagc
    15001 acttctccta tccattctca tcctaacaat tataccccta ctacacaaat ctaagcaaca
    15061 aagcatatct tttcgcccgc ttagtcaatt cctactatga ctcctaatca caattctaat
    15121 aacccttaca tgaattggaa gccaaccggt aagccaacct ttcattgcaa ttggccaagt
    15181 agcagccacg atatacttca tcacaatcct aatcttaata ccactagctt ccctaatcga
    15241 aaacaactta ctcaaatgaa cctgcccttg tagtataaac aaatacacca gccttgtaaa
    15301 ctggaaatgg ccccctaccc aagggcaact cagaaagaaa gcacttaact tcactaccaa
    15361 cacccaaaat tgacgttcta tttaaactac tttctgtatt ctagggggta taatccttaa
    15421 aaacaattaa gtataatttg gtttatatgc ccctatgtaa ttcgtgcatt actgttagtc
    15481 cccatggata ttatatagta ctataaatgt tttaccgtcc ataggacata aaattacata
    15541 tttaccagaa attattttca acatgcttac aagcaagtat tataaatgaa tttatcaact
    15601 atagcacata ttattctagc ctccaaagca ataccataaa gcactggaat atcaactaac
    15661 acgattatcc attatcgtac atagtacatt ttattcttgg tcgtacatag tacattacta
    15721 ttgagcatac ccaaaccaat ccttgtcaat acggatattc ttgttcaatc aggtgtccct
    15781 tgttcaccat cctccgtgaa atcaatatcc cgcacaagag tgctactctc ctcgccccgg
    15841 gcccataaat cgtgggggta actataagtc cacacctaaa gggcatctgg ttcctacctc
    15901 agggccatgt atctataacc gctcacacgt tccccttaaa taagacatct cgatggatca
    15961 cgggtctatc accctattaa ccagtcacgg gagctctcca tgcatttggt atcttttatc
    16021 tctggtctgc acgcgacccc attgcagaat gctggtctcg ccacaatcag tcccgcagcg
    16081 cctgtctttg attcctagtt cataccatta tttaccgcac ctacgttcca taatctagcc
    16141 ccgcatgaac cctataaggt gttatttaat ccatgcttgt aagacatata atataactaa
    16201 ccgcacacat ccaccacacc ctaatcctca gaccacagca aactatactc aaaccccccc
    16261 tccccccaac ttcgaccacc ccttataatt tgcctttgcc aaaccccaaa aacaaaagct
    16321 tgacacctag ccgaagtctc acgttttatc ttttgggtgt gcacaacccc aactgtcatt
    16381 ccctcaacta ataaaaattc attatcctta ttgcccttaa tattctcgca cccccccaac
    16441 aacccccaaa gatagcattc acaccactca atactccgtt tatgtagctt aatatttcca
    16501 aagcaagaca ctgaaaatgc ctagacgggt ctatgaaccc cataaaca
//
LOCUS       ESBL-1b                16548 bp    DNA     circular     21-SEP-2019
DEFINITION  Presbytis percura mitochondrion, complete genome.
ACCESSION   ESBL-1b
VERSION
KEYWORDS    .
SOURCE      mitochondrion Presbytis percura
  ORGANISM  Presbytis percura
            Unclassified.
REFERENCE   1  (bases 1 to 16548)
  AUTHORS   Ang,A., Roesma,D., Nijman,V., Meier,R., Srivathsan,A. and
            Rizaldi,R.
  TITLE     Direct Submission
  JOURNAL   Submitted (21-SEP-2019) Department of Biological Sciences, National
            University of Singapore, 14 Science Drive 4, Singapore, NA 117557,
            Singapore
COMMENT     Bankit Comment: TAX: Yes, new species/combinations; SEE ATTACHMENT
            Bankit Comment: TOTAL # OF SEQS:10
            
            ##Assembly-Data-START##
            Assembly Method       :: MITObim v. 1.9
            Sequencing Technology :: Illumina
            ##Assembly-Data-END##
FEATURES             Location/Qualifiers
     source          1..16548
                     /organism="Presbytis percura"
                     /organelle="mitochondrion"
                     /mol_type="genomic DNA"
     rRNA            1..949
                     /product="s-rRNA"
     gene            950..1018
                     /gene="trnV(gta)"
     tRNA            950..1018
                     /gene="trnV(gta)"
                     /product="tRNA-Val"
     rRNA            1017..2578
                     /product="l-rRNA"
     gene            2579..2653
                     /gene="trnL2(tta)"
     tRNA            2579..2653
                     /gene="trnL2(tta)"
                     /product="tRNA-Leu"
     gene            2656..3606
                     /gene="nad1"
     CDS             2656..3606
                     /gene="nad1"
                     /codon_start=1
                     /transl_table=2
                     /product="NADH dehydrogenase subunit 1"
                     /translation="MFTINLLLIILPTMAAMAFLTLTERKLLGYMQLRKGPNIVGPYG
                     LLQPFADAMKLFTKEPLKPLTSTTTLYIIAPTLAFTIALLLWMPLPMPNSLINLNLGL
                     LFILAMSSLTVHSILWSGWASNSNYALIGALRAVAQTISYEVTMAIILLSILLMSGSF
                     NLHALITTQENLWLLLPSWPLAMMWFTSTLAETNRAPFDLTEGESELVSGFNIEYAAG
                     PFALFFMAEYMNIIMMNALTTTIFLGTLYPIHSPELFTTCFITKTLLLTSLFLWIRAT
                     YPRFRYDQLMHLLWKNFLPLTLAFLMWYTAMPITISGIPPQ"
     gene            3611..3680
                     /gene="trnI(atc)"
     tRNA            3611..3680
                     /gene="trnI(atc)"
                     /product="tRNA-Ile"
     gene            complement(3678..3749)
                     /gene="trnQ(caa)"
     tRNA            complement(3678..3749)
                     /gene="trnQ(caa)"
                     /product="tRNA-Gln"
     gene            3751..3818
                     /gene="trnM(atg)"
     tRNA            3751..3818
                     /gene="trnM(atg)"
                     /product="tRNA-Met"
     gene            3819..4844
                     /gene="nad2"
     CDS             3819..4844
                     /gene="nad2"
                     /codon_start=1
                     /transl_table=2
                     /product="NADH dehydrogenase subunit 2"
                     /translation="MNPLAQLIIYSTMILGTLITSLSSHWFLAWTGLEMNMLAFTSIL
                     IKKTNSRSTEAATKYFLVQSTASMILMMAIMHNNMYPGQWAMTNNINQLSSLIMTMAL
                     AMKLGMAPFHFWIPEVTQGTPLMPGLLLLTWQKLAPISIMYQIYPSINTNILLTLSIL
                     SIMVGSWGGLNQTQLRKILAYSSITHMGWMMTTLTYNPNITIFYLLMYIILTTTAFLA
                     LNLNSNTTALMLSQTWNKLTWLMPLMASTLLSMGGLPPLTGFLPKWVTIQELTKNNNF
                     IMPTIMIAMALLNLYFYLRLVYITSMTLLPTSNNAKMKWHFENTKPMPLMAPLIILTT
                     LLLPMSTT"
     gene            4861..4929
                     /gene="trnW(tga)"
     tRNA            4861..4929
                     /gene="trnW(tga)"
                     /product="tRNA-Trp"
     gene            complement(4938..5006)
                     /gene="trnA(gca)"
     tRNA            complement(4938..5006)
                     /gene="trnA(gca)"
                     /product="tRNA-Ala"
     gene            complement(5008..5080)
                     /gene="trnN(aac)"
     tRNA            complement(5008..5080)
                     /gene="trnN(aac)"
                     /product="tRNA-Asn"
     gene            complement(5113..5179)
                     /gene="trnC(tgc)"
     tRNA            complement(5113..5179)
                     /gene="trnC(tgc)"
                     /product="tRNA-Cys"
     gene            complement(5180..5244)
                     /gene="trnY(tac)"
     tRNA            complement(5180..5244)
                     /gene="trnY(tac)"
                     /product="tRNA-Tyr"
     gene            5261..6799
                     /gene="cox1"
     CDS             5261..6799
                     /gene="cox1"
                     /codon_start=1
                     /transl_table=2
                     /product="cytochrome c oxidase subunit 1"
                     /translation="MLINRWLFSTNHKDIGTLYLLFGAWAGTMGMAMSLLIRAELGQP
                     GNLLGNDHIYNVIVTAHAFVMIFFMVMPIMIGGFGNWLVPLMIGAPDMAFPRLNNMSF
                     WLLPPSFLLLIASAMVEAGAGTGWTVYPPLAGNLSHPGASVDLTIFSLHLAGISSILG
                     AINFITTIINMKSPAVSQYQTPLFVWSVLITAVLLLLSLPVLAAGITMLLTDRNLNTT
                     FFDPAGGGDPILYQHLFWFFGHPEVYILILPGFGMISHIVTYYSGKKEPFGYMGMVWA
                     MMSIGFLGFIVWAHHMFTVGMDVDTRAYFTSATMIIAIPTGVKVFSWLATLHGGNIKW
                     SPAMLWALGFIFLFTVGGLTGIVLANSSLDIVLHDTYYVVAHFHYVLSMGAVFAIMGG
                     FIHWFPLFSGYTLDQVCAKAHFTIMFVGVNLTFFPQHFLGLSGMPRRYSDYPDAYTTW
                     NIVSSAGSFISLVAMLFMIYMIWEAFASKRKVLLIEQPTYNLEWLHGSPPPYHTFEEP
                     AFIKV"
     gene            complement(6802..6870)
                     /gene="trnS2(tca)"
     tRNA            complement(6802..6870)
                     /gene="trnS2(tca)"
                     /product="tRNA-Ser"
     gene            6874..6941
                     /gene="trnD(gac)"
     tRNA            6874..6941
                     /gene="trnD(gac)"
                     /product="tRNA-Asp"
     gene            6943..7602
                     /gene="cox2"
     CDS             6943..7602
                     /gene="cox2"
                     /codon_start=1
                     /transl_table=2
                     /product="cytochrome c oxidase subunit 2"
                     /translation="MAHPVQLGLQDATSPIMEELIAFHDHAFMIVSLISFLVLYVLSS
                     VLTTKLTSTNITDAQEMETIWTILPAIILVLIALPSLRILYLTDEINNPSFTIKSIGH
                     QWYWTYEYTDYGGLIFNSYMLPSLFLNPGDLRLLEVDNRVVLPIEAPVRMMITSQDVL
                     HSWTIPTLGLKTDAIPGRLNQTTFTAMRPGVYYGQCSEICGANHSFMPIVAELIPLKI
                     FE"
     gene            7673..7738
                     /gene="trnK(aaa)"
     tRNA            7673..7738
                     /gene="trnK(aaa)"
                     /product="tRNA-Lys"
     gene            7740..7934
                     /gene="atp8"
     CDS             7740..7934
                     /gene="atp8"
                     /codon_start=1
                     /transl_table=2
                     /product="ATP synthase F0 subunit 8"
                     /translation="MPQLNTSTWFITIITMLPTLYLIMQLKLLNTNYHLLPSQKMSNV
                     RMFNTSWQLKWTKIYLPHSQP"
     gene            7901..8575
                     /gene="atp6"
     CDS             7901..8575
                     /gene="atp6"
                     /codon_start=1
                     /transl_table=2
                     /product="ATP synthase F0 subunit 6"
                     /translation="MNENLFTPFTTPTLLGLPTVMPIIMFPMLLFPTSKHLINNRLIT
                     IQQNLTQLVLKQMMTTHNTKGQTWSLMLMSLIIFIAMTNLLGLLPYSFTPTAQLSMNL
                     AMAIPLWAGTVFMGLRFKTKSSLAHFLPQGTPTPLIPMLVIIETISLFIQPMALAVRL
                     TANITAGHLLMHLIGNAALALMAMNFLATSLTLILLMLLTILEIAVALIQAYVFTLLV
                     SLYLHDN"
     gene            8581..9363
                     /gene="cox3"
     CDS             8581..9363
                     /gene="cox3"
                     /codon_start=1
                     /transl_table=2
                     /product="cytochrome c oxidase subunit 3"
                     /translation="MTHQVHPYHMVKPSPWPLTGAFSALLMTSGLIMWFHFHSTTLLT
                     LGLLTNMLTMYQWWRDIVRESTYQGHHTTPVQKGLRYGMVLFIISEIFFFAGFFWAFY
                     HSSLAPTPHLGGHWPPTGITPLNPLEVPLLNTSVLLASGVTITWAHHSLMESNRKQMI
                     QALLITILLGIYFTLLQISEYYEAPFAISDGIYGSTFFVATGFHGLHVIIGSTFLTVC
                     FIRQLLYHFTSNHHFGFEAAAWYWHFVDVVWLFLYISIYWWGS"
     gene            9365..9432
                     /gene="trnG(gga)"
     tRNA            9365..9432
                     /gene="trnG(gga)"
                     /product="tRNA-Gly"
     gene            9433..9777
                     /gene="nad3"
     CDS             9433..9777
                     /gene="nad3"
                     /codon_start=1
                     /transl_table=2
                     /product="NADH dehydrogenase subunit 3"
                     /translation="MNLMLALTVNTLLTLLLTVIMFWLPQLNTYTEKANPYECGFDPL
                     NSARIPFSLKFFLVAITFLLFDLEIALLLPLPWALQTTNLPMMIKSSIMLITILTLGL
                     AYEWTQKGLEWTE"
     gene            9779..9843
                     /gene="trnR(cga)"
     tRNA            9779..9843
                     /gene="trnR(cga)"
                     /product="tRNA-Arg"
     gene            9844..10137
                     /gene="nad4l"
     CDS             9844..10137
                     /gene="nad4l"
                     /codon_start=1
                     /transl_table=2
                     /product="NADH dehydrogenase subunit 4L"
                     /translation="MPIIYMNIMLAFSISLLGMLTYRSHLMSSLLCLEGMMLSLFIMS
                     TLMALNMHFPLANIVPIALLVFAACEAAVGLALLISISNTYGLDHIHNLNLLQC"
     gene            10134..11501
                     /gene="nad4"
     CDS             10134..11501
                     /gene="nad4"
                     /codon_start=1
                     /transl_table=2
                     /product="NADH dehydrogenase subunit 4"
                     /translation="MLKMVFPTIMLLPTTWFSKNNMIWINLTMHSLIISLIPLLFFNQ
                     TNNNLVSYSTYLSSDPLTTPLLMLTAWLLPLMVMASQYHLHNESPLRKKLYLSMMILL
                     QISLITTFMATEMILFYILFETTLIPTLIIITRWGNQAERLNASTYFLFYTLAGSLPL
                     LIMLMYMHNNLGSLNIMLLTITAQKLTATWCHSLTWLACMMAFMVKMPLYGLHLWLPK
                     AHVEAPIAGSMVLAAVLLKLGGYGMMRFTSILNPLTEYMAYPFLMLSLWGMIMTSSTC
                     LRQTDLKSLIAYSSVSHMALVIMASLIQTPWSFTGAIVLMIAHGLTSSMLFCLANSNY
                     ERTHSRIMMLSRGLQTLFPLMAFWWFVANLTNLALPPTINLIGELLVVMTSFSWSHIT
                     IMLTGLNMLITALYSLYMFTTTQRGALTSHIINMKPSFTRENMLMFMHISPIILLSIN
                     PDIIMG"
     gene            11512..11581
                     /gene="trnH(cac)"
     tRNA            11512..11581
                     /gene="trnH(cac)"
                     /product="tRNA-His"
     gene            11582..11640
                     /gene="trnS1(agc)"
     tRNA            11582..11640
                     /gene="trnS1(agc)"
                     /product="tRNA-Ser"
     gene            11641..11711
                     /gene="trnL1(cta)"
     tRNA            11641..11711
                     /gene="trnL1(cta)"
                     /product="tRNA-Leu"
     gene            11728..13512
                     /gene="nad5"
     CDS             11728..13512
                     /gene="nad5"
                     /codon_start=1
                     /transl_table=2
                     /product="NADH dehydrogenase subunit 5"
                     /translation="MVMLVLTSLTLPIIMTLVKPNKNYLYPNYVKTTMMFAFIISLLP
                     TTLYIFLDQDIIISNWHWTTIQSLELTLSFKLDYFSMLFIPIALFITWCIMEFSLWYM
                     SSDPNINQFFKYLLIFLITMLILITANNLFQLFIGWEGVGIMSFLLISWWHSRTDANT
                     AAIQAILYNRIGDIGFVLAMAWFLFHYNSWDFQQMFMLDSNSNLLPLMGLLLAATGKS
                     AQLGLHPWLPSAMEGPTPVSALLHSSTMVVAGVFLLIRFHPMMENNVLIQSFTLCLGA
                     ITTMFMAICALTQNDIKKIVAFSTSSQLGLMMVTIGINQPHLAFLHICTHAFFKAMLF
                     ICSGSIIHNLNNEQDIRKMGGLFKTMPITSTALIIGNLALTGMPFLTGFYSKDLIIET
                     ANTSYTNAWALSTTLIATSLTSSYSTRTIILTLTGQPRFSTSIHINENNPALLNPMKR
                     LTLGSLLAGFLITNNITPTTPPQLTMPYYLKLLALCVTTLGFLMALDLMFMTNNLKMM
                     TPSHMFKFSNMLGYFPTTIHRAIPYQNLIMSQNLAFLLLDSIWLEKSMPKMISYTHIA
                     SSVITTTQKGMIKLYFLSFLIPLILIPLM"
     gene            complement(13528..14046)
                     /gene="nad6"
     CDS             complement(13528..14046)
                     /gene="nad6"
                     /codon_start=1
                     /transl_table=2
                     /product="NADH dehydrogenase subunit 6"
                     /translation="MSYTLFLLSVLLVMGFVGFSSKPSPIYGGLALIVSGIIGCAIIL
                     SYGGTYMGLMMFLIYLGGMMVVFGYTTAMAIEEYPEAWVSGFEVLSSLLVGLAMEVGL
                     ILWILDYDELVVVVSLNNMGSWMIFEGEGSGMIREDSIGAGALYDYGRWLVVVVGWTL
                     FVGVYIVIEITRG"
     gene            complement(14047..14115)
                     /gene="trnE(gaa)"
     tRNA            complement(14047..14115)
                     /gene="trnE(gaa)"
                     /product="tRNA-Glu"
     gene            14121..15254
                     /gene="cob"
     CDS             14121..15254
                     /gene="cob"
                     /codon_start=1
                     /transl_table=2
                     /product="cytochrome b"
                     /translation="MIHTRKSNPIMKLINHSLIDLPTPSNISMWWNFGSLLATCLILQ
                     IITGLFLAMHYSPDISSAFSSIAHIIRDVNYGWIIRYLHANGASMFFICLFLHVGRGL
                     YYGSFILLETWNIGIALLLMVMATAFMGYVLPWGQMSFWGATVITNLLSAIPYIGTNL
                     VQWVWGGYSIDNPTLTRFFTLHFTLPFIIAALTMLHLLFLHETGSNNPCGISSDSDKI
                     PFHPYYTIKDALGMILLFLILMMLVLFSPDLLSDPDNYTPANPLNTPPHIKPEWYFLF
                     AYAILRSVPNKLGGVLALLLSILILAIMPLLHKSKQQSMSFRPLSQFLLWLLVTILLT
                     LTWIGSQPVNQPFIMIGQVAAMMYFTTILILMPLASLIENNLLK"
     gene            15262..15325
                     /gene="trnT(aca)"
     tRNA            15262..15325
                     /gene="trnT(aca)"
                     /product="tRNA-Thr"
     gene            complement(15328..15394)
                     /gene="trnP(cca)"
     tRNA            complement(15328..15394)
                     /gene="trnP(cca)"
                     /product="tRNA-Pro"
     gene            16478..16548
                     /gene="trnF(ttc)"
     tRNA            16478..16548
                     /gene="trnF(ttc)"
                     /product="tRNA-Phe"
BASE COUNT     5413 a   4215 c   2078 g   4842 t
ORIGIN      
        1 aataggtttg gtcccggcct ttctattaac tcctagcaag attacacatg caagcatcct
       61 cgctccagtg aagacaccct gcaaatcacc atgattgaaa ggagtaagta tcaagcacgc
      121 tcaatgcagc tcaagacact ttgcttagcc acacccccac gggagacagc agtgactaat
      181 atttagcaat aaacgaaagt ttaactaagc tatgctattc tagggttggt caatttcgtg
      241 ccagccaccg cggccatacg attgacccga gctaatagac atcggcgtaa agagtgtttt
      301 agacgtgctt aaccaaataa agctaaacta ctactaaact gtaaaatcct agttaatgta
      361 aaacaaacta cgaaagtggc tttaaaaact ctgaatacac tatagctaag actcaaactg
      421 ggattagaca ccccactatg cttagcccta aacttcaata attgaaataa caaaactact
      481 cgccagaaca ctacaagcaa cagcttaaaa ctcaaaggac ttggcggtgc ttcataaccc
      541 cctagaggag cctgttccgt aatcgataaa ccccgattca ccctaccatc tctcgctcag
      601 cctatatacc gccatcttca gcaaacctca acaagagacg caaagtaagc acaaacgccc
      661 acgcaaaaac gttaggtcaa ggtgtagctt atgagctggg aaaaaatggg ctacattttc
      721 tacctcagaa aacctacgat aactcttatg aaacctagga gtccaaggag gatttagcag
      781 taaactaaga atagagtgct tagttgaact aggccatgaa gcacgcacac accgcccgtc
      841 gctctcctca aatatattta aggaacaatt tagctaaata aaccaatatt tatatagagg
      901 agataagtcg taacatggta agtgtactgg aaggtgcact tggataaatc aaggtatagc
      961 tcaacacaaa gcatctggct tacacccgga agatatcaac accacctgat tgccttgagc
     1021 taatactagc ccaaaaatcc ctaaccaaca ctaataccac gcacatataa attaaatcat
     1081 tcacagatat aaaagtatag gtgatagaaa atttactctg gcgccataga gatagtaccg
     1141 caagggaaag atgaaaaaaa aaaactaagc acaaaatagc aaggactcac ccctgtacct
     1201 tctgcattat gaactaacca gagactattt cgcaaagaga actaaagcca actaccccga
     1261 aaccagacga gctacccaaa aacagctaaa agagcacacc cgtctatgta gcaaaatagt
     1321 gggaagattt ttaggtagag gtgatacacc taacgagcct ggtgatagct ggttatccaa
     1381 gatagaatat tagttcaact ttaagcttac ctacagaatt attaatcccc ctgtaagctt
     1441 aactgttagt ctaaagaggg acagctcttt agacattagg aaaaaacctt atatagagag
     1501 taaaaatttt taactaccat agttggccta aaagcagcca tcaattaaga aagcgttcaa
     1561 gctcaacatc aactatctat aaaaattcta aatatattac tgaactcctc atatcacatt
     1621 ggattaatct attatatcat agaagcaata atgctagcat cagtaacatg aataaattct
     1681 cccatgcata agcctaaatc agatcgaaaa cttcgctgat acctaacagc ttaatactaa
     1741 caactacaaa caagtcagta gtacctacac tgttaatcca acacaggcat gctcttaagg
     1801 aaaggttaaa aaaagtaaaa ggaactcggc aaatctaacc ccgcctgttt accaaaaaca
     1861 tcacctctag cattactagt attagaggca ctgcctgccc agtgacacat gtttaacggc
     1921 cgcggtaccc tgaccgtgca aaggtagcat aatcacttgt tctttaaata gggacttgta
     1981 tgaatggcaa cacgagggtt taactgtctc ttactttcaa ccagtgaaat tgacctgccc
     2041 gtgaagaggc gggcataaaa taataagacg agaagaccct gtggagcttc aatttattaa
     2101 tgcaatcacc acaacataaa cccacgggct caacacaccc cgtcactgca ttaaaaattt
     2161 tggttggggt gacctcggag cataactaaa cctccgaaaa actaaaccaa gactacacaa
     2221 gtcaaagcaa atccgcctac attgacccaa taacttgatc aacggaaaaa gttaccccag
     2281 ggataacagc gcaatcctat ttcagagttc atatcgacaa tagggtttac gacctcgatg
     2341 ttggatcagg acatcctaat ggtgcagcag ctatcaaggg ttcgtttgtt caacgattaa
     2401 agtcctacgt gatctgagtt cagaccggag caatccaggt cggtttctat ctattctaca
     2461 tttctccctg tacgaaagga caagagaaat agagcctact tcacaaagtg ccctcctccc
     2521 ataaatgacc taatctcaat ttaacaaaaa ccacacatat gacccaagaa cagggattgt
     2581 taagatggca gagcccggta attgcataag acttaaaact ttataatcag aggttcaact
     2641 cctcttctta gcattatgtt cacaattaat cttctactta tcattttacc caccatagct
     2701 gccatagcat ttctcacgct caccgaacga aaactattag gctacataca attacgcaaa
     2761 gggcctaaca ttgtaggccc ctacggacta ctacaaccct tcgccgatgc aataaaactc
     2821 ttcaccaaag aacccctaaa acccctaacc tccactacga ccctatatat tattgcacca
     2881 accctggcct ttaccattgc cctcctctta tgaatacccc ttcctatacc caactctcta
     2941 atcaacctta atctagggct tttatttatc ttagccatat caagtttaac tgttcactct
     3001 atcttatgat caggatgagc atcaaattca aactatgcat taatcggagc actacgagca
     3061 gtagcccaaa caatctcata tgaagtaacc atagccatta ttctattgtc aattctatta
     3121 ataagcggct cattcaatct ccacgcactt attacaacac aagaaaacct ttgacttctc
     3181 ctaccatcat gacctctagc aataatatga tttacttcca cattagcaga gaccaatcga
     3241 gctccctttg acctaacaga aggagaatca gaactagttt caggctttaa cattgaatac
     3301 gcagcaggcc catttgccct cttctttata gctgagtata taaatattat tataataaat
     3361 gccctaacaa ctacaatttt tctaggtaca ctatatccaa tccactcacc agagctattc
     3421 acaacatgtt ttatcaccaa aacactcctc ttaacttccc tatttctatg aattcgagca
     3481 acctacccac gattccgcta tgaccaactt atacacttac tatgaaaaaa ttttcttcca
     3541 cttacattag cattcctcat atgatacaca gcaataccca ttacaatctc cggcatcccc
     3601 cctcaaaact agaaatatgt ctgataaaag agttactttg atagagtaaa taatagaggc
     3661 acttaatcct cttatttcta gaatcatagg cattgaacct acccctgaga attcaaattt
     3721 ctccgtgcta cctattacac tctattctac agtaaggtca gctaaataag ctatcgggcc
     3781 cataccccga aaatgttggt tatatccttc ccgtactaat taacccacta gctcaactta
     3841 ttatttattc taccataatt ttaggcaccc taatcacatc actaagctcc cactgattcc
     3901 tagcctgaac aggcctagaa ataaatatat tagcttttac ttcaattcta attaaaaaaa
     3961 caaattctcg ctccacagaa gctgctacta aatatttcct tgtacaatcc actgcatcta
     4021 taattctcat aatagcaatt atacataata atatataccc cggacaatga gccataacta
     4081 ataacattaa tcaactctca tccctaatta taacaatagc ccttgctata aaactaggaa
     4141 tagctccttt ccacttctga attccagaag tcacccaagg aacaccccta atacccggcc
     4201 tgcttctact cacatgacaa aaattagccc ctatctcaat tatgtaccaa atttacccct
     4261 caattaatac gaatattctc ctaactctat caattctatc catcatagta ggcagttgag
     4321 gaggcctcaa ccaaacacaa ctacgtaaaa tcctagcata ttcttcaatt acacatatag
     4381 gctgaatgat aacaacacta acatataacc caaatattac aattttttat ttacttatat
     4441 atattatctt aacaaccact gcatttctag ccctaaacct aaactcaaat actacagccc
     4501 taatattatc acaaacctga aacaaactca cctggctaat gccactaata gcatccactc
     4561 ttctatccat aggaggccta cccccactaa ccggtttttt acccaaatga gttaccattc
     4621 aagaactcac aaaaaataat aactttatca tgccaactat tataatcgcc atagccctac
     4681 tcaacttata cttttaccta cgcctagtct atattacctc cataacatta ctccccacat
     4741 ccaataatgc aaaaataaaa tgacacttcg aaaatacaaa acccatacct ctaatagccc
     4801 ctcttattat cctcactacc cttctcttac caatatctac aacagccctg aacattccct
     4861 agaaatttag gttaagcata gaccaaaagc cttcaaagct ctcagtaagt taaataaact
     4921 taatttctga gacacgttaa ggactgcaaa attctactct gcatcaactg aacgcaaatc
     4981 aattgcttta attaagctaa gcccttacta gattaatggg atttaaaccc acaaaaactt
     5041 agttaacagc taaataccct aatcaactgg ctttaatcta cttctcccgc cgcgggaaaa
     5101 aaaaggcggg agaagccccg gcagaaatct agactgctcc tttgaatttg caattcaaca
     5161 tgaaattcac ctcggggctg gtaaaaagag ggctcaacct ctgttcttag atttacagcc
     5221 taatgcttac tcagccattt tacctcctct tttatcacct atgctcatta accgctggct
     5281 attctctaca aatcataaag atattgggac tttgtatctg ctatttggag catgagctgg
     5341 aactatgggt atggctataa gccttcttat tcgagccgaa ctaggccaac ccggtaatct
     5401 actaggcaat gaccatattt ataatgttat cgttacagcc catgcattcg ttataatttt
     5461 cttcatagtt atacctatta taattggagg cttcgggaac tgactagtgc ctctgataat
     5521 tggtgctcct gacatagcat tcccccgttt aaataatata agtttctggc ttcttccacc
     5581 atcattccta cttcttatcg cttcggccat agtagaagcc ggtgccggaa caggttggac
     5641 agtctatccc cctttagcag gaaatttatc tcacccagga gcctccgtag acttaactat
     5701 cttctcactt catctagcag gcatttcttc tattttaggt gctattaatt tcatcacaac
     5761 cattatcaat ataaaatccc ctgcagtatc tcaataccaa acccccttat ttgtgtgatc
     5821 agtcctaatt acagcagtct tactactcct atccctaccc gtactagccg caggcattac
     5881 aatgctacta acagaccgca atctcaatac tactttcttt gatcctgcag gagggggaga
     5941 ccctatccta tatcaacact tattttgatt ctttggtcac cctgaagtct acatccttat
     6001 tcttcctggc tttggaataa tctcccacat tgtaacatac tattctggaa aaaaagaacc
     6061 attcgggtac ataggtatag tctgagctat aatgtcaatt gggtttctag gctttattgt
     6121 gtgagctcac catatattta cagttggcat agacgtagat acacgggcct attttacctc
     6181 tgctactata attattgcaa ttccaactgg cgttaaagtc tttagctgat tagccacatt
     6241 acacggaggc aatattaaat gatcccctgc aatactctga gctctaggct ttattttcct
     6301 ttttaccgtg ggaggcctaa ccggtattgt actagcaaac tcctcactag atatcgtatt
     6361 acatgataca tactatgtcg tagcccattt tcactacgtc ttgtcaatag gggctgtctt
     6421 tgctattatg ggaggcttca ttcactgatt tcccctgttc tcaggctata ctctagatca
     6481 agtctgcgct aaagcccatt ttactatcat atttgtaggc gtaaatttaa ctttctttcc
     6541 acaacatttt ctaggtctat ctggaatacc tcgacgctac tctgattatc ccgatgccta
     6601 taccacatga aatattgtat catctgcagg ttctttcatt tccctagtag caatactatt
     6661 tataatttat ataatctgag aagccttcgc ctcaaaacgt aaagtactat taattgaaca
     6721 gcccacttat aatttagagt gactgcatgg ctcccctcca ccatatcata catttgaaga
     6781 accagcattc atcaaagtaa ataaaaaagg aaggaatcga accctctgag attggtttca
     6841 agccaatcct ataaccccta taactttttc aataagatat tagaaaaact atttcatagc
     6901 cttgtcaaag ctaagttata ggataaaccc tatatatctt atatggccca cccagtccaa
     6961 ctaggcctac aagatgctac atcccctatc atagaagaac taattgcctt tcacgatcat
     7021 gcttttataa tcgtatctct aattagcttc ctagttctat acgtactatc atcagtgtta
     7081 acaacaaaat taactagtac taatattaca gacgctcaag agatagagac tatttgaacc
     7141 atcttacccg caattatcct agtcttaatt gccttaccct ctttacgcat cctttactta
     7201 acagatgaaa ttaataatcc ctcattcact atcaaatcaa ttggacatca atgatactga
     7261 acttatgaat atacagacta tggaggccta atctttaatt cttatatact tccctcacta
     7321 ttcttaaacc caggagacct gcgacttcta gaagtcgata atcgagtagt actcccaatt
     7381 gaagcccctg tacgtataat aattacatcc caagacgtct tacactcatg aaccattccc
     7441 acattaggcc taaaaacaga tgcaattcca ggacgcttaa accaaacaac atttactgct
     7501 atacgaccag gtgtctacta cggacaatgc tcagaaatct gcggtgctaa ccatagtttt
     7561 ataccaattg tcgcagaatt aattccacta aaaatttttg aaataggacc tgtattcacc
     7621 ttatagatgt attgagatat atcatttaaa aaacatttaa aatattaaaa cccactgtat
     7681 agctgccaca gcattaacct tttaagttaa agataggaaa gatattttcc tacagtgaaa
     7741 tgcctcaact aaatacgtct acatggttta ttactattat taccatgcta cctacattat
     7801 atctaattat acaattaaaa ctactaaata caaattatca tttactccca tcacaaaaaa
     7861 tatctaatgt acgaatattc aatacctctt gacaactaaa atgaacgaaa atttatttac
     7921 cccattcaca accccaacac tcctaggcct acccactgta atacctatta ttatatttcc
     7981 tatattatta tttccaacct ctaaacatct catcaacaat cgacttatta ctattcaaca
     8041 aaacttaact caattagttc taaaacaaat aataacaact cataacacca aaggacaaac
     8101 ttgatcccta atactaatat ctctaattat ttttattgct ataaccaatc tcctcggact
     8161 cttaccctac tcatttacgc ccaccgccca gttatctatg aacttagcca tggcaatccc
     8221 cttgtgagca ggtacagtat ttataggtct ccgcttcaaa accaaaagtt ccttagctca
     8281 tttcttacca caaggaacac ctacacctct tatccccata ttagtaatca ttgaaactat
     8341 cagcctattt attcaaccaa tagccctagc tgtacgcctg actgctaata tcacagcagg
     8401 ccatctgctc atacacctaa ttggaaatgc cgcactagca ctaatagcca taaacttcct
     8461 cgcaacttca ctgactttaa tcctcctaat attgctaaca attctagaaa ttgcagttgc
     8521 cctaatccaa gcctatgttt ttacacttct agtaagcctc tacctacacg ataacaccta
     8581 atgacccatc aagtccaccc ttatcatata gttaaaccaa gcccatggcc actaacagga
     8641 gccttctcag ctcttctaat aacatccggc ctaatcatgt gatttcactt tcattctacc
     8701 accctgctaa cactaggatt actaaccaat atattaacaa tatatcaatg gtgacgcgac
     8761 attgtacgag aaagcaccta tcaaggccac catacaacac ctgtccaaaa aggtctccgt
     8821 tatggaatag tcctgtttat tatttcagaa attttcttct ttgctggatt cttttgagca
     8881 ttctaccact caagccttgc ccctacccca cacttaggcg gacactgacc accaacaggt
     8941 attaccccac taaatcccct agaagtaccc cttctaaata cctctgtact actcgcatca
     9001 ggagttacaa tcacctgagc tcatcatagc ttaatagaaa gtaaccgaaa acaaataatt
     9061 caagctttac ttattacaat tctattagga atttacttta cccttctaca gatttcagag
     9121 tactatgaag cacccttcgc tatctctgac ggtatttatg gctcaacatt ctttgtcgct
     9181 actggcttcc acggacttca cgttattatt ggctctacat ttctcactgt ctgctttatt
     9241 cgtcaactat tatatcactt tacatcaaat caccactttg gctttgaagc cgccgcttga
     9301 tattgacact tcgtagatgt tgtctgacta ttcctctaca tttctattta ctgatgaggc
     9361 tcctattctt ttagtataag tagtacagct aacttccaat tagctagttt tgataatatt
     9421 caaaaaagaa taattaactt aatattagct ctaacagtta acacccttct aaccctacta
     9481 ttaacagtca tcatattctg attacctcaa cttaacacct atacagaaaa agccaacccc
     9541 tacgagtgtg gctttgaccc actaaattcc gctcgcattc ctttctcctt aaaatttttc
     9601 ctagttgcta tcactttttt actatttgac ctagagattg ccctactatt acccctgcca
     9661 tgagccctcc aaacaacaaa tcttcctata ataattaaat catcaattat attaattact
     9721 atcttaaccc ttggcttagc ctatgagtga actcaaaagg ggttggagtg aactgaattg
     9781 gtaagtagtt taaataaaac aaatgatttc gactcattag attatgataa tcatactaac
     9841 caaatgccca tcatttatat aaatattata ctagcattta gcatctcact tctaggcata
     9901 ttaacttacc gctcacacct aatatcatcc ctattatgcc tagaaggaat aatactatca
     9961 ctatttatta taagtaccct catagcccta aatatacatt tcccactagc taacattgta
    10021 ccaattgccc tactagtgtt tgctgcctgt gaggcagcag tgggccttgc cttgttaatt
    10081 tcaatctcaa acacatatgg cctagatcac attcataacc taaatctgct tcaatgctaa
    10141 aaatagtttt tcccacaatt atactactac caacaacatg attttccaaa aacaatataa
    10201 tctgaattaa tctaactata catagcttaa ttattagcct tattcccctt ctattcttta
    10261 atcaaactaa taataatctc gttagttatt caacctactt atcctcagac ccactaacaa
    10321 cacctcttct aatattaact gcctgacttc tacctctaat agttatagca agtcaatatc
    10381 atttacataa tgaaagcccc ttacgaaaaa aactttatct atccataata atcttactac
    10441 aaatttccct aattacaaca tttatggcca cagaaataat tctattctat atcttatttg
    10501 aaaccaccct tatccctacc ttaattatta ttacccgatg aggtaatcag gcagaacgcc
    10561 tcaacgcaag tacatatttc ctattttata cattagccgg ttctctcccc ttattaatta
    10621 tattaatata tatacataat aatttaggct cattaaacat catactacta acaattacag
    10681 ctcaaaaact aacagctact tgatgtcata gcctaacctg actagcatgc ataatagcct
    10741 tcatagtaaa aataccatta tatggtctac acctatgatt accaaaagct cacgtcgaag
    10801 cccctattgc cggatcaata gtccttgctg cagtactttt aaaattaggt ggttatggta
    10861 taatacgatt tacctcaatc cttaaccctc taacagagta tatagcctac ccattcctca
    10921 tactatcttt gtgaggcata atcataacaa gctcaacctg ccttcgacaa acggacctta
    10981 aatcacttat cgcatattcc tcagtaagcc acatagccct ggtaatcata gcttctctca
    11041 ttcaaacccc ctgaagcttt accggcgcta tcgtacttat aattgcccac ggtcttacct
    11101 catcaatact attctgttta gcaaactcaa actacgaacg aacccacagt cgcattataa
    11161 tactctctcg aggacttcaa accttatttc cactaatagc cttctggtga tttgtagcaa
    11221 acctcactaa tctagcccta cctcctacca tcaatttaat tggagaacta ctagtagtaa
    11281 tgacttcatt ttcttgatca catattacca ttatgcttac aggactaaac atgttaatta
    11341 ctgcccttta ttccctatat atatttacta caacacaacg aggagcactt acctcccata
    11401 tcatcaatat aaagccttcc tttacacgag aaaatatact aatatttata catatttccc
    11461 ccatcattct cctatccatt aatcccgaca ttattatagg cttcactcct tgtaaatata
    11521 gtttaaccaa aaacattaga ttgtgaatct aaacatagaa gcccatcact tcttatttac
    11581 cgagaaagct tgcaaggact gctaatccat gcccccgtac ttaacaaaac ggctatctca
    11641 acttttaaag gataacagct atccattggc cttaggagcc aaaaatattg gtgcaactcc
    11701 aaataaaagt aataaatgca tacctccatt gttatactag ttctaacttc tctaaccctc
    11761 ccaattatta taacccttgt taaacctaat aaaaattacc tgtatcccaa ttatgtaaaa
    11821 acaactatga tatttgcctt cattatcagc ctcctcccca caactttata catctttcta
    11881 gaccaagaca ttattatctc aaattgacat tgaaccacta tccagtcatt agaacttaca
    11941 ttaagcttca aactagacta cttttcaata ttatttatcc caatcgcatt atttattacc
    12001 tgatgtatta tagagttctc attatgatat ataagctcag acccaaatat caaccaattt
    12061 tttaagtatc tcctcatctt tcttattaca atattaatct taattaccgc caacaatcta
    12121 tttcaacttt ttattggatg agaaggtgta ggaattatat ccttcctgct aatcagctga
    12181 tgacattctc gaacagacgc taacacagca gctatccaag caatcctata taaccgcatt
    12241 ggcgatattg gttttgtctt agctatagca tgatttctct ttcactataa ttcatgagac
    12301 tttcaacaaa tatttatact agattctaac tcaaatcttc taccactaat aggcctcctt
    12361 ctagcagcaa caggaaaatc agctcaacta ggccttcacc cttgactacc ctcagctata
    12421 gaaggtccaa ccccagtttc agccctactt cattccagca ctatagtggt cgctggagtg
    12481 tttctactta tccgctttca tcctataata gaaaataatg tattaattca aagctttaca
    12541 ttatgcctag gagccattac cactatattt atagcaatct gcgctttaac acaaaatgat
    12601 attaaaaaaa tcgtagcttt ctccacctct agccaactag gactaataat agttactatt
    12661 ggtattaatc aaccacacct agcgtttcta catatttgta cccacgcctt ctttaaagcc
    12721 atattattta tttgctccgg gtctattatt cacaacttaa acaatgaaca agatattcga
    12781 aaaataggag ggttatttaa aacaatgccc attacttcaa ccgccctaat cattggtaac
    12841 ctagcactca caggcatacc cttccttaca ggcttctact ccaaagacct tattatcgaa
    12901 actgcaaaca cgtcatatac caacgcctga gccctatcca ccactcttat cgccacctcc
    12961 ctaacaagca gctatagcac ccgaactatt atcctaacac taacaggaca gcctcgtttt
    13021 tcaacctcaa tccatattaa tgaaaataac ccggctctgc taaatccaat aaaacgccta
    13081 acactgggta gtctacttgc aggattcctc attactaata atatcacccc cacgacaccc
    13141 ccccaactaa ccatacctta ttacctaaaa cttctagccc tatgcgtaac caccctaggt
    13201 ttcctaatag ccctagacct aatattcata actaataatc tcaaaataat aaccccatca
    13261 catatattca aattctctaa tatattagga tattttccaa ccacaattca ccgagcaatc
    13321 ccatatcaaa atttaatcat aagccaaaac ctggccttcc tcttactaga ctcaatctga
    13381 ttagaaaagt caatacccaa aataatttca tatacccata tcgcttcctc cgtcatcaca
    13441 accacccaaa aaggtataat taaattatat tttctctctt tcctcatccc ccttatccta
    13501 attccactta tagtaatata atctattgcc tcgagtaatc tcaattacaa tatatacacc
    13561 aacaaacaat gtccaaccaa caaccactac caaccaacgc ccataatcat ataaagcacc
    13621 tgcaccaata gaatcctcac gaattatccc tgacccttcc ccctcaaaaa ttattcagct
    13681 ccccatatta ttcaaactga ctaccactac tagttcatca taatctaaaa ttcataaaat
    13741 taaccctact tccattgcta gacccactaa aagactactc aacacctcaa accctgaaac
    13801 ccacgcttca gggtattctt caatagccat tgcagtagta tacccaaaaa caaccatcat
    13861 acctcccaaa taaattaaaa atatcattaa acctatataa gtacccccat aacttaaaat
    13921 aatcgcacaa ccaataatac cactaacaat taatgccaaa cccccataaa taggagaagg
    13981 cttagaagaa aaacctacaa atcccataac taacagtaca cttaacaaaa ataaagtata
    14041 tgacatcgtt tctacataga ctttaaccat gaccaatgac atgaaaaatc atcgttgttc
    14101 ttcaactata aaaaccacta atgatccata cacgtaaatc caacccaatt ataaaattaa
    14161 ttaatcactc ccttatcgat ttacccaccc cgtcaaacat ctccatatga tggaattttg
    14221 gttccctatt agcaacctgc ttaattctac aaattattac tggcctattt ttagcaatac
    14281 attattcacc agatatttcc tctgccttct cctcaatcgc acatatcatt cgagatgtaa
    14341 actatggctg aattattcga tatcttcatg ctaacggcgc ttccatattt ttcatctgcc
    14401 tattcttaca cgtaggtcgt ggcttatatt atggctcatt tattcttcta gaaacttgaa
    14461 acatcggcat cgcactttta cttatagtta tagcaacggc cttcatagga tatgtactcc
    14521 catgaggaca aatatccttt tgaggtgcta cagtaattac aaacctgtta tccgcaatcc
    14581 catatatcgg aacaaacctt gtccaatgag tttgaggcgg gtactctatc gataacccaa
    14641 cccttacacg atttttcacc ctccacttta cactaccttt cattattgca gccctcacaa
    14701 tactacacct cctctttcta cacgaaacag gatcaaataa tccctgcgga atttcctccg
    14761 actccgataa aattcctttc cacccctact atacaatcaa agacgcgtta ggcataatcc
    14821 ttcttttcct tatcctaata atactagtat tattttcacc cgaccttcta agcgacccag
    14881 ataattatac cccagccaac ccactaaaca ctccaccaca cattaaacca gaatggtatt
    14941 tcctatttgc atatgcaatc ctacgatcag ttcctaataa actagggggt gtgttagcac
    15001 ttctcctgtc cattcttatt ctagcaatta tgcctctact acataaatct aaacaacaaa
    15061 gcatatcttt ccgcccactc agccaattcc tactatgact cctagtcaca attctactaa
    15121 ctcttacatg aattggaagc caaccggtaa accaaccttt cattataatt ggccaagtag
    15181 cagccataat atatttcacc acaatcctaa tcttaatacc attagcctct ctaatcgaaa
    15241 ataacttact caaatgaacc tgcccttgta gtataagcaa atacaccagt cttgtaaact
    15301 ggaaatggac cccctcccca gggcaactca gaaagaaagc acttaacttc accaccaaca
    15361 cccaaaattg acgttctatt taaactactt tctgtattct agggggtaca acctttaaaa
    15421 acaattcaag tacaatatgg tttatatgcc cctatgtaat tcgtgcatta atgtttgtcc
    15481 ccatggatat tatatagtac tataaatgtt ttaccgtcca taagacatga aattacatat
    15541 ttactaaata ttgttcttaa catgcttaca agcaagtatt ataagtggat atatcaactg
    15601 taatacatat tattctagcc tccaaagcaa tactacaaag cacatggata tcaactaaca
    15661 cgattatcca ttaccgtaca tagtacattc tattcttggt cgtacatagt acatcactat
    15721 tgagcatacc caaactaacc cttatcaata cggatattct tgttcaatta ggtgtccctt
    15781 gttcaccatc ctccgtgaaa tcaatatccc gcacaagagt gctactctcc tcgccccggg
    15841 cccataaatc gtgggggtaa ctataaatcc acacctaaag ggcatctggt tcctacctca
    15901 aggccatgta actataaccg ctcacacgtt ccccttaaat aagacatctc gatggatcac
    15961 gggtctatca ccctattaac cagtcacggg agctctccat gcatttggta tcttttatct
    16021 ctggtctgca cgcgacccca ttgcagtatg ctggtctcgc cacaatcagt cccgcagcgc
    16081 ctgtctttga ttcctagtcc ataccattat taaccgcacc tacgttccat aatctagccc
    16141 cgcatgaacc ctataaggtg ttatttaatc catgcttgta agacatacaa tataactaac
    16201 cgcacacatc caccacaccc taatcctcag accacagcaa actatactca aaccccccct
    16261 ccccccaact tcgaccaccc catataattt gcctttgcca aaccccaaaa acaaaagcct
    16321 gacacctagc cgaagtctca cgttttatct tttgggtgtg cacaacccca actgtcattc
    16381 cctcaactaa caaaaattca ttatccttat tgcccttgat accctcgtac cctccccaac
    16441 aacccccaaa gatagcattc acaccactca gcgccccgtt tatgtagctt aatatatcca
    16501 aagcaaggca ctgaaaatgc ctagacgggt ctacagactc cataaaca
//
LOCUS       ESBL-8b                16548 bp    DNA     circular     21-SEP-2019
DEFINITION  Presbytis percura mitochondrion, complete genome.
ACCESSION   ESBL-8b
VERSION
KEYWORDS    .
SOURCE      mitochondrion Presbytis percura
  ORGANISM  Presbytis percura
            Unclassified.
REFERENCE   1  (bases 1 to 16548)
  AUTHORS   Ang,A., Roesma,D., Nijman,V., Meier,R., Srivathsan,A. and
            Rizaldi,R.
  TITLE     Direct Submission
  JOURNAL   Submitted (21-SEP-2019) Department of Biological Sciences, National
            University of Singapore, 14 Science Drive 4, Singapore, NA 117557,
            Singapore
COMMENT     Bankit Comment: TAX: Yes, new species/combinations; SEE ATTACHMENT
            Bankit Comment: TOTAL # OF SEQS:10
            
            ##Assembly-Data-START##
            Assembly Method       :: MITObim v. 1.9
            Sequencing Technology :: Illumina
            ##Assembly-Data-END##
FEATURES             Location/Qualifiers
     source          1..16548
                     /organism="Presbytis percura"
                     /organelle="mitochondrion"
                     /mol_type="genomic DNA"
     rRNA            1..949
                     /product="s-rRNA"
     gene            950..1018
                     /gene="trnV(gta)"
     tRNA            950..1018
                     /gene="trnV(gta)"
                     /product="tRNA-Val"
     rRNA            1017..2578
                     /product="l-rRNA"
     gene            2579..2653
                     /gene="trnL2(tta)"
     tRNA            2579..2653
                     /gene="trnL2(tta)"
                     /product="tRNA-Leu"
     gene            2656..3606
                     /gene="nad1"
     CDS             2656..3606
                     /gene="nad1"
                     /codon_start=1
                     /transl_table=2
                     /product="NADH dehydrogenase subunit 1"
                     /translation="MFTINLLLIILPTMAAMAFLTLTERKLLGYMQLRKGPNIVGPYG
                     LLQPFADAMKLFTKEPLKPLTSTTTLYIIAPTLAFTIALLLWMPLPMPNSLINLNLGL
                     LFILAMSSLTVHSILWSGWASNSNYALIGALRAVAQTISYEVTMAIILLSILLMSGSF
                     NLHALIMTQENLWLLLPSWPLAMMWFTSTLAETNRAPFDLTEGESELVSGFNIEYAAG
                     PFALFFMAEYMNIIMMNALTTTIFLGTLYPIHSPELFTTCFITKTLLLTSLFLWIRAT
                     YPRFRYDQLMHLLWKNFLPLTLAFLMWYTAMPITISGIPPQ"
     gene            3611..3680
                     /gene="trnI(atc)"
     tRNA            3611..3680
                     /gene="trnI(atc)"
                     /product="tRNA-Ile"
     gene            complement(3678..3749)
                     /gene="trnQ(caa)"
     tRNA            complement(3678..3749)
                     /gene="trnQ(caa)"
                     /product="tRNA-Gln"
     gene            3751..3818
                     /gene="trnM(atg)"
     tRNA            3751..3818
                     /gene="trnM(atg)"
                     /product="tRNA-Met"
     gene            3819..4844
                     /gene="nad2"
     CDS             3819..4844
                     /gene="nad2"
                     /codon_start=1
                     /transl_table=2
                     /product="NADH dehydrogenase subunit 2"
                     /translation="MNPLAQLIIYSTMILGTLITSLSSHWFLAWTGLEMNMLAFTSIL
                     IKKTNSRSTEAATKYFLVQSTASMILMMAIMXNNMYPGQWTMTNNINQLSSLIMTMAL
                     AMKLGMAPFHFWIPEVTQGTPLMPGLLLLTWQKLAPISIMYQIYPSINTNILLTLSIL
                     SIMVGSWGGLNQTQLRKILAYSSITHMGWMMTTLTYNPNITIFYLLMYIILTTTAFLA
                     LNLNSNTTALMLSQTWNKLTWLMPLMASTLLSMGGLPPLTGFLPKWVTIQELTKNNNF
                     IMPTIMIAMALLNLYFYLRLVYITSMTLLPTSNNAKMKWHFENTKPMPLMAPLIILTT
                     LLLPMSTT"
     gene            4861..4929
                     /gene="trnW(tga)"
     tRNA            4861..4929
                     /gene="trnW(tga)"
                     /product="tRNA-Trp"
     gene            complement(4938..5006)
                     /gene="trnA(gca)"
     tRNA            complement(4938..5006)
                     /gene="trnA(gca)"
                     /product="tRNA-Ala"
     gene            complement(5008..5080)
                     /gene="trnN(aac)"
     tRNA            complement(5008..5080)
                     /gene="trnN(aac)"
                     /product="tRNA-Asn"
     gene            complement(5113..5179)
                     /gene="trnC(tgc)"
     tRNA            complement(5113..5179)
                     /gene="trnC(tgc)"
                     /product="tRNA-Cys"
     gene            complement(5180..5244)
                     /gene="trnY(tac)"
     tRNA            complement(5180..5244)
                     /gene="trnY(tac)"
                     /product="tRNA-Tyr"
     gene            5261..6799
                     /gene="cox1"
     CDS             5261..6799
                     /gene="cox1"
                     /codon_start=1
                     /transl_table=2
                     /product="cytochrome c oxidase subunit 1"
                     /translation="MLINRWLFSTNHKDIGTLYLLFGAWAGTMGMAMSLLIRAELGQP
                     GNLLGNDHIYNVIVTAHAFVMIFFMVMPIMIGGFGNWLVPLMIGAPDMAFPRLNNMSF
                     WLLPPSFLLLIASAMVEAGAGTGWTVYPPLAGNLSHPGASVDLTIFSLHLAGISSILG
                     AINFITTIINMKSPAVSQYQTPLFVWSVLITAVLLLLSLPVLAAGITMLLTDRNLNTT
                     FFDPAGGGDPILYQHLFWFFGHPEVYILILPGFGMISHIVTYYSGKKEPFGYMGMVWA
                     MMSIGFLGFIVWAHHMFTVGMDVDTRAYFTSATMIIAIPTGVKVFSWLATLHGGNIKW
                     SPAMLWALGFIFLFTVGGLTGIVLANSSLDIVLHDTYYVVAHFHYVLSMGAVFAIMGG
                     FIHWFPLFSGYTLDQVCAKAHFTIMFVGVNLTFFPQHFLGLSGMPRRYSDYPDAYTTW
                     NIVSSAGSFISLVAMLFMIYMIWEAFASKRKVLLIEQPTYNLEWLHGSPPPYHTFEEP
                     XFIKV"
     gene            complement(6802..6870)
                     /gene="trnS2(tca)"
     tRNA            complement(6802..6870)
                     /gene="trnS2(tca)"
                     /product="tRNA-Ser"
     gene            6874..6941
                     /gene="trnD(gac)"
     tRNA            6874..6941
                     /gene="trnD(gac)"
                     /product="tRNA-Asp"
     gene            6943..7602
                     /gene="cox2"
     CDS             6943..7602
                     /gene="cox2"
                     /codon_start=1
                     /transl_table=2
                     /product="cytochrome c oxidase subunit 2"
                     /translation="MAHPVQLGLQDATSPIMEELIAFHDHAFMIVSLISFLVLYVLSS
                     VLTTKLTSTNITDAQEMETIWTILPAIILVLIAMPSLRILYLTDEINNPSFTIKSIGH
                     QWYWTYEYTDYGGLIFNSYMLPSLFLNPGDLRLLEVDNRVVLPIEAPVRMMITSQDVL
                     HSWTIPTLGLKTDAIPGRLNQTTFTAMRPGVYYGQCSEICGANHSFMPIVAELIPLKI
                     FE"
     gene            7673..7738
                     /gene="trnK(aaa)"
     tRNA            7673..7738
                     /gene="trnK(aaa)"
                     /product="tRNA-Lys"
     gene            7740..7928
                     /gene="atp8"
     CDS             7740..7928
                     /gene="atp8"
                     /codon_start=1
                     /transl_table=2
                     /product="ATP synthase F0 subunit 8"
                     /translation="MPQLNTSTWFITIITMLPTLYLIMQLKLLNTNYHLLPSQKISNV
                     RMFNTSWQLKWTKIYLPHS"
     gene            7901..8575
                     /gene="atp6"
     CDS             7901..8575
                     /gene="atp6"
                     /codon_start=1
                     /transl_table=2
                     /product="ATP synthase F0 subunit 6"
                     /translation="MNENLFTPFTXPTLLGLPTVMPIIMFPMLLFPTSKHLINNRLIT
                     IQQNLTQLVLKQMMTTHNTKGQTWSLMLMSLIIFIAMTNLLGLLPYSFTPTAQLSMNL
                     AMAIPLWAGTVFMGLRFKTKSSLAHFLPQGTPTPLIPMLVIIETISLFIQPMALAVRL
                     TANITAGHLLMHLIGNAALALMTMNFLATSLTLILLMLLTILEIAVALIQAYVFTLLV
                     SLYLHDN"
     gene            8581..9363
                     /gene="cox3"
     CDS             8581..9363
                     /gene="cox3"
                     /codon_start=1
                     /transl_table=2
                     /product="cytochrome c oxidase subunit 3"
                     /translation="MTHQVHPYHMVKPSPWPLTGAFSALLMTSGLIMWFHFHSTTLLT
                     LGLLTNMLTMYQWWRDIVRESTYQGHHTTPVQKGLRYGMVLFIISEIFFFAGFFWAFY
                     HSSLAPTPHLGGHWPPTGITPLNPLEVPLLNTSVLLASGVTITWAHHSLMESNRKQMI
                     QALLITILLGIYFTLLQISEYYEAPFAISDGIYGSTFFVATGFHGLHVIIGSTFLTVC
                     FIRQLLYHFTSNHHFGFEAAAWYWHFVDVVWLFLYISIYWWGS"
     gene            9365..9432
                     /gene="trnG(gga)"
     tRNA            9365..9432
                     /gene="trnG(gga)"
                     /product="tRNA-Gly"
     gene            9433..9777
                     /gene="nad3"
     CDS             9433..9777
                     /gene="nad3"
                     /codon_start=1
                     /transl_table=2
                     /product="NADH dehydrogenase subunit 3"
                     /translation="MNLMLALTVNTLLTLLLTVIMFWLPQLNTYTEKANPYECGFDPL
                     NSARIPFSLKFFLVAITFLLFDLEIALLLPLPWALQTTNLPMMIKSSIMLITILTLGL
                     AYEWTQKGLEWTE"
     gene            9779..9843
                     /gene="trnR(cga)"
     tRNA            9779..9843
                     /gene="trnR(cga)"
                     /product="tRNA-Arg"
     gene            9844..10137
                     /gene="nad4l"
     CDS             9844..10137
                     /gene="nad4l"
                     /codon_start=1
                     /transl_table=2
                     /product="NADH dehydrogenase subunit 4L"
                     /translation="MPIIYMNIMLAFSISLLGMLTYRSHLMSSLLCLEGMMLSLFIMS
                     TLMALNMHFPLANIVPIALLVFAACEAAVGLALLISISNTYGLDHIHNLNLLQC"
     gene            10134..11501
                     /gene="nad4"
     CDS             10134..11501
                     /gene="nad4"
                     /codon_start=1
                     /transl_table=2
                     /product="NADH dehydrogenase subunit 4"
                     /translation="MLKMVFPTIMLLPTTWFSKNNMIWINLTMHSLIISLIPLLFFNQ
                     TDNNLVSYSTYLSSDPLTTPLLMLTAWLLPLMVMASQYHLHNESPLRKKLYLSMMILL
                     QISLITTFMATEMILFYILFETTLIPTLIIITRWGNQAERLNASTYFLFYTLAGSLPL
                     LVMLMYMHNNLGSLNIMLLTITAQKLTATWCHSLTWLACMMAFMVKMPLYGLHLWLPK
                     AHVEAPIAGSMVLAAVLLKLGGYGMMRFTSILNPLTEYMAYPFLMLSLWGMIMTSSTC
                     LRQTDLKSLIAYSSVSHMALVIMASLIQTPWSFTGAIVLMIAHGLTSSMLFCLANSNY
                     ERTHSRIMMLSRGLQTLLPLMAFWWFVANLTNLALPPTINLIGELLVVMTSFSWSHIT
                     IMLTGLNMLITALYSLYMFTTTQRGALTSHTINMKPSFTRENMLMFMHISPIVLLSIN
                     PDIIMG"
     gene            11512..11581
                     /gene="trnH(cac)"
     tRNA            11512..11581
                     /gene="trnH(cac)"
                     /product="tRNA-His"
     gene            11582..11640
                     /gene="trnS1(agc)"
     tRNA            11582..11640
                     /gene="trnS1(agc)"
                     /product="tRNA-Ser"
     gene            11641..11711
                     /gene="trnL1(cta)"
     tRNA            11641..11711
                     /gene="trnL1(cta)"
                     /product="tRNA-Leu"
     gene            11728..13512
                     /gene="nad5"
     CDS             11728..13512
                     /gene="nad5"
                     /codon_start=1
                     /transl_table=2
                     /product="NADH dehydrogenase subunit 5"
                     /translation="MVMLVLTSLTLPIIMTLVKPNKNYLYPNYVKTTMMFAFIISLLP
                     TTLYIFLDQDIIISNWHWTTIQSLELTLSFKLDYFSMLFIPIALFITWCIMEFSLWYM
                     SSDPNINQFFKYLLIFLITMLILITANNLFQLFIGWEGVGIMSFLLISWWHSRTDANT
                     AAIQAILYNRIGDIGFVLAMAWFLFHYNSWDFQQMFMLDSNSNLLPLMGLLLAATGKS
                     AQLGLHPWLPSAMEGPTPVSALLHSSTMVVAGVFLLIRFHPMMENNVLIQSFTLCLGA
                     ITTMFMAICALTQNDIKKIVAFSTSSQLGLMMVTIGINQPHLAFLHICTHAFFKAMLF
                     ICSGSIIHNLNNEQDIRKMGGLFKTMPITSTALIIGNLALTGMPFLTGFYSKDLIIET
                     ANTSYTNAWALSTTLIATSLTSSYSTRTIILTLTGQPRFSTSIHINENNPALLNPMKR
                     LTLGSLLAGFLITNNITPTTPPQLTMPYYLKLLALCVTTLGFLMALDLMFMTNNLKMM
                     TPSHMFKFSNMLGYFPTTIHRAIPYQNLIMSQNLAFLLLDSIWLEKSMPKMISYTHIA
                     SSVITTTQKGMIKLYFLSFLIPLILIPLL"
     gene            complement(13528..14046)
                     /gene="nad6"
     CDS             complement(13528..14046)
                     /gene="nad6"
                     /codon_start=1
                     /transl_table=2
                     /product="NADH dehydrogenase subunit 6"
                     /translation="MSYTLFLLSVLLVMGFVGFSSKPSPIYGGLALIVSGIIGCAIIL
                     SYGGTYMGLMMFLIYLGGMMVVFGYTTAMAIEEYPEAWVSGFEVLSSLLVGLAMEVGL
                     ILWILDYDELVVVVSLNNMGSWMIFEGEGSGMIREDSIGAGALYDYGRWLVVVVGWTL
                     FVGVYIVIEITRG"
     gene            complement(14047..14115)
                     /gene="trnE(gaa)"
     tRNA            complement(14047..14115)
                     /gene="trnE(gaa)"
                     /product="tRNA-Glu"
     gene            14121..15254
                     /gene="cob"
     CDS             14121..15254
                     /gene="cob"
                     /codon_start=1
                     /transl_table=2
                     /product="cytochrome b"
                     /translation="MTHTRKSNPIMKLINHSLIDLPTPSNISMWWNFGSLLATCLILQ
                     IITGLFLAMHYSPDISSAFSSIAHIIRDVNYGWIIRYLHANGASMFFICLFLHVGRGL
                     YYGSFILLETWNIGIALLLMVMATAFMGYVLPWGQMSFWGATVITNLLSAIPYIGTNL
                     VQWVWGGYSIDNPTLTRFFTLHFTLPFIIAALTMLHLLFLHETGSNNPCGISSDSDKI
                     PFHPYYTIKDALGMILLFLILMMLVLFSPDLLSDPDNYTPANPLNTPPHIKPEWYFLF
                     AYAILRSVPNKLGGVLALLLSILILAIMPLLHKSKQQSMSFRPLSQFLLWLLVTILLT
                     LTWIGSQPVNQPFIMIGQVAAMMYFTTILILMPLASLIENNLLK"
     gene            15262..15325
                     /gene="trnT(aca)"
     tRNA            15262..15325
                     /gene="trnT(aca)"
                     /product="tRNA-Thr"
     gene            complement(15328..15394)
                     /gene="trnP(cca)"
     tRNA            complement(15328..15394)
                     /gene="trnP(cca)"
                     /product="tRNA-Pro"
     gene            16478..16548
                     /gene="trnF(ttc)"
     tRNA            16478..16548
                     /gene="trnF(ttc)"
                     /product="tRNA-Phe"
BASE COUNT     5409 a   4223 c   2080 g   4829 t      7 others
ORIGIN      
        1 aataggtttg gtcccggcct ttctattaac tcctagcaag attacacatg caagcatcct
       61 cgctccagtg aagacaccct gcaaatcacc atgattgaaa ggagtaagta tcaagcacgc
      121 tcaatgcagc tcaagacact ttgcttagcc acacccccac gggagacagc agtgactaat
      181 atttagcaat aaacgaaagt ttaactaagc tatgctattc tagggttggt caatttcgtg
      241 ccagccaccg cggccatacg attgacccga gctaatagac atcggcgtaa agagtgtttt
      301 agacgtgctt aaccaaataa agctaaacta ctactaaact gtaaaatcct agttaatgta
      361 aaacaaacta cgaaagtggc tttaaaaact ctgaatacac tatagctaag actcaaactg
      421 ggattagaca ccccactatg cttagcccta aacttcaata attgaaataa caaaactact
      481 cgccagaaca ctacaagcaa cagcttaaaa ctcaaaggac ttggcggtgc ttcataaccc
      541 cctagaggag cctgttcygt aatcgataaa ccccgattca ccctaccatc tctcgctcag
      601 cctatatacc gccatcttca gcaaacctca acaagagacg caaagtaagc acaaacgccc
      661 acgcaaaaac gttaggtcaa ggtgtagctt atgagctggg aaaaaatggg ctacattttc
      721 tacctcagaa aacctacgat aactcttatg aaacctagga gtccaaggag gatttagcag
      781 taaactaaga atagagtgct tagttgaact aggccatgaa gcacgcacac accgcccgtc
      841 gctctcctca aatatattta aggaacaatt tagctaaata aaccaatatt tatatagagg
      901 agataagtcg taacatggta agtgtactgg aaggtgcact tggataaatc aaggtatagc
      961 tcaacacaaa gcatctggct tacacccgga agatatcaac accacctgat tgccttgagc
     1021 taatactagc ccaaaaatcc ctaaccaaca ttaataccac gcacatataa attaaatcat
     1081 tcacagatat aaaagtatag gtgatagaaa atctactctg gcgccataga gatagtaccg
     1141 caagggaaag atgaaaaaaa aaaactaagc acaaaatagc aaggactcac ccctgtacct
     1201 tctgcattat gaactaacca gagactattt cgcaaagaga actaaagcca actaccccga
     1261 aaccagacga gctacccaaa aacagctaaa agagcacacc cgtctatgta gcaaaatagt
     1321 gggaagattt ttaggtagag gtgatacacc taacgagcct ggtgatagct ggttatccaa
     1381 gatagaatat tagttcaact ttaagcttac ctacagaatt attaatcccc ctgtaagctt
     1441 aactgttagt ctaaagaggg acagctcttt agacattagg aaaaaacctt atatagagag
     1501 taaaaatttt taactaccat agttggccta aaagcagcca tcaattaaga aagcgttcaa
     1561 gctcaacatc aactatctat aaaaattcta aatatattac tgaactcctc atatcacatt
     1621 ggattaatct attatatcat agaagcaata atgctagcat cagtaacatg aataaattct
     1681 cccatgcata agcctaaatc agatcgaaaa cttcgctgat acctaacagc ttaatactaa
     1741 caactacaaa caagtcagta gtacctacac tgttaatcca acacaggcat gctcttaagg
     1801 aaaggttaaa aaaagtaaaa ggaactcggc aaatctaacc ccgcctgttt accaaaaaca
     1861 tcacctctag cattactagt attagaggca ctgcctgccc agtgacacat gtttaacggc
     1921 cgcggtaccc tgaccgtgca aaggtagcat aatcacttgt tctttaaata gggacttgta
     1981 tgaatggcaa cacgagggtt taactgtctc ttactttcaa ccagtgaaat tgacctgccc
     2041 gtgaagaggc gggcataaaa taataagacg agaagaccct gtggagcttc aatttattaa
     2101 tgcaatcacc acaacataaa cccacgggct caacacaccc cgtcactgca ttaaaaattt
     2161 tggttggggt gacctcggag cataactaaa cctccgaaaa actaaaccaa gactacacaa
     2221 gtcaaagcaa atccgcctac attgacccaa taacttgatc aacggaaaaa gttaccccag
     2281 ggataacagc gcaatcctat ttcagagttc atatcgacaa tagggtttac gacctcgatg
     2341 ttggatcagg acatcctaat ggtgcagcag ctatcaaggg ttcgtttgtt caacgattaa
     2401 agtcctacgt gatctgagtt cagaccggag caatccaggt cggtttctat ctattctaya
     2461 tttctccctg tacgaaagga caagagaaat agagcctact tcacaaagtg ccctcctccc
     2521 ataaatgacc taatctcaat ttaacaaaaa ccacacatat gacccaagaa cagggattgt
     2581 taagatggca gagcccggta attgcataag acttaaaact ttataatcag aggttcaact
     2641 cctcttctta gcattatgtt cacaattaat cttctactta tcattttacc cactatagct
     2701 gccatagcat ttctcacgct caccgaacga aaactattag gctacataca attacgcaaa
     2761 gggcctaaca ttgtaggccc ctacggacta ctacaaccct tcgccgatgc aataaaactc
     2821 ttcaccaaag aacccctaaa acccctaacc tccactacaa ccctatatat tattgcacca
     2881 accctggcct ttaccattgc cctcctctta tgaatacccc ttcctatacc caactctcta
     2941 atcaacctta atctagggct tttatttatc ttagccatat caagtttaac tgttcactct
     3001 atcttatgat caggatgagc atcaaattca aactatgcat taatcggagc actacgagca
     3061 gtagcccaaa caatctcata tgaggtaacc atagccatta ttctattgtc aattctatta
     3121 ataagcggct cattcaatct ccacgcactt attataacac aagaaaacct ttgacttctc
     3181 ctaccatcat gacctctagc aataatatga tttacttcca cattagcaga gaccaatcga
     3241 gctccctttg acctaacaga aggagaatca gaactagtct caggctttaa cattgaatac
     3301 gcagcaggcc catttgccct cttctttata gctgagtata taaatattat tataataaat
     3361 gccctaacaa ctacaatttt tctaggtaca ctatatccaa tccactcacc agagctgttc
     3421 acaacatgtt ttatcaccaa aacactcctc ttaacttccc tatttctatg aattcgagca
     3481 acctacccac gattccgcta tgaccaactt atacacttac tatgaaaaaa ttttcttcca
     3541 cttacattag cattcctcat atgatacaca gcaataccca ttacaatctc cggcatcccc
     3601 cctcaaaact agaaatatgt ctgataaaag agttactttg atagagtaaa taatagaggc
     3661 acttaatcct cttatttcta gaatcatagg cattgaacct acccctgaga attcaaattt
     3721 ctccgtgcta cctattacac tctattctat agtaaggtca gctaaataag ctatcgggcc
     3781 cataccccga aaatgttggt tatatccttc ccgtactaat taacccacta gctcaactta
     3841 ttatttattc taccataatt ttaggcaccc taatcacatc actaagctcc cactgattcc
     3901 tagcctgaac aggcctagaa ataaatatat tagcttttac ttcaattcta attaaaaaaa
     3961 caaattctcg ctccacagaa gctgctacta aatatttcct tgtacaatcc actgcatcta
     4021 taattctcat aatagcaatt atayayaata atatataccc cggacaatga accataacta
     4081 ataacattaa tcaactctca tccctaatta taacaatagc ccttgctata aaactaggaa
     4141 tagctccttt ccacttctga attccagaag tcacccaagg aacaccccta atacccggcc
     4201 tgcttctact cacatgacaa aaattagccc ctatctcaat tatgtaccaa atttacccct
     4261 caattaatac gaatattctc ctaactctat caattctatc catcatagta ggcagttgag
     4321 gaggcctcaa ccaaacacaa ctacgtaaaa tcctagcata ttcttcaatt acacatatag
     4381 gctgaatgat aacaacacta acatataacc caaatattac aattttttat ttacttatgt
     4441 atattatctt aacaaccact gcatttctag ccctaaacct aaactcaaat accacagccc
     4501 taatattatc acaaacctga aacaaactca cctggctaat gccactaata gcatccactc
     4561 ttctatccat aggaggccta cccccactaa ccggtttttt acccaaatga gttaccattc
     4621 aagaactcac aaaaaataat aactttatca tgccaactat tataatcgcc atagccctac
     4681 tcaacttata cttttaccta cgcctagtct atattacctc cataacatta ctccccacat
     4741 ccaataatgc aaaaataaaa tgacacttcg aaaatacaaa acccatacct ctaatagccc
     4801 ctcttattat cctcactacc cttctcttac caatatctac aacagccctg aacattccct
     4861 agaaatttag gttaagcata gaccaaaagc cttcaaagct ctcagtaagt taaataaact
     4921 taatttctga gacacgttaa ggactgcaaa attctactct gcatcaactg aacgcaaatc
     4981 aattgcttta attaagctaa gcccttacta gattaatggg atttaaaccc acaaaaactt
     5041 agttaacagc taaataccct aatcaactgg ctttaatcta cttctcccgc cgcgggaaaa
     5101 aaaaggcggg agaagccccg gcagaaatct agactgctcc tttgaatttg caattcaaca
     5161 tgaaattcac ctcggggctg gtaaaaagag ggctcaacct ctgttcttag atttacagcc
     5221 taatgcttac tcagccattt tacctcctct tttatcacct atgctcatta accgctggct
     5281 attctctaca aatcataaag atattgggac tttgtatctg ctatttggag catgagctgg
     5341 aactatgggt atggctataa gccttcttat tcgagccgaa ctaggccaac ccggtaatct
     5401 actaggcaat gaccatattt ataatgttat cgttacagcc catgcattcg ttataatttt
     5461 cttcatagtt atacctatta taattggagg cttcgggaac tgactagtgc ctctgataat
     5521 tggtgctcct gacatagcat tcccccgttt aaataatata agtttctggc ttcttccacc
     5581 atcattccta cttcttatcg cttcggccat agtagaagcc ggtgccggaa caggttggac
     5641 agtctatccc cctttagcag gaaatttatc tcacccagga gcctccgtag acttaactat
     5701 cttctcactt catctagcag gcatttcttc tattttaggt gctattaatt tcatcacaac
     5761 cattatcaat ataaaatccc ctgcagtatc tcaataccaa acccccttat ttgtgtgatc
     5821 agtcctaatt acagcagtct tactactcct atccctacct gtactagccg caggcattac
     5881 aatgctacta acagaccgca atctcaatac tactttcttt gatcctgcag gagggggaga
     5941 ccctatccta tatcaacact tattttgatt ctttggtcac cctgaagtct acatccttat
     6001 tcttcctggc tttggaataa tctcccacat tgtaacatac tattctggaa aaaaagaacc
     6061 attcgggtac ataggtatag tctgagctat aatgtcaatt gggtttctag gctttattgt
     6121 gtgagctcac catatattta cagttggcat agacgtagat acacgggcct attttacctc
     6181 tgctactata attattgcaa ttccaactgg cgttaaagtc tttagctgat tagccacatt
     6241 acacggaggc aatattaaat gatcccctgc aatactctga gctctaggct ttattttcct
     6301 ttttaccgtg ggaggcctaa ccggtattgt actagcaaac tcctcactag atatcgtatt
     6361 acatgataca tactatgtcg tagcccattt tcactacgtc ttgtcaatag gggctgtctt
     6421 tgctattatg ggaggcttca ttcactgatt tcccctgttc tcaggctata ctctagatca
     6481 agtctgcgct aaagcccatt ttactatcat atttgtaggc gtaaatttaa ctttctttcc
     6541 acaacatttt ctaggtctat ctggaatacc tcgacgctac tctgattatc ccgatgccta
     6601 taccacatga aatattgtat catctgcagg ttctttcatt tccctagtag caatactatt
     6661 tataatttat ataatctgag aagccttcgc ctcaaaacgt aaagtactat taattgaaca
     6721 gcccacttat aatttagagt gactrcatgg ctcccctcca ccatatcata catttgaaga
     6781 accarcattc atcaaagtaa ataaaaaagg aaggaatcga accctctgag attggtttca
     6841 agccaatcct ataaccccta taactttttc aataagatat tagaaaaact atttcatagc
     6901 cttgtcaaag ctaagttata ggataaaccc tatatatctt atatggccca cccagtccaa
     6961 ctaggcctac aagatgctac atcccctatc atagaagaac taattgcctt tcacgatcat
     7021 gcttttataa tcgtatctct aattagcttc ctagttctat acgtactatc atcagtgtta
     7081 acaacaaaat taactagtac taatattaca gacgctcaag agatagagac tatttgaacc
     7141 atcttacccg caattatcct agtcttaatt gccataccct ctttacgcat cctttactta
     7201 acagatgaaa tcaataatcc ctcattcact atcaaatcaa ttggacatca atgatactga
     7261 acctatgaat atacagacta tggaggccta atctttaatt cttatatact tccctcacta
     7321 ttcttaaacc caggagacct gcgacttcta gaagtcgata atcgagtagt actcccaatt
     7381 gaagcccctg tacgtataat aattacatcc caagacgtct tacactcatg aaccattccc
     7441 acattaggcc taaaaacaga tgcaattcca ggacgcttaa accaaacaac atttactgct
     7501 atacgaccag gtgtctacta cggacaatgc tcagaaatct gcggtgctaa ccatagtttt
     7561 ataccaattg tcgcagaatt aattccacta aaaatttttg aaataggacc tgtattcacc
     7621 ttatagatgt attgagatac atcatttaaa aaatatttaa aatattaaaa cccactgtat
     7681 agctgccaca gcattaacct tttaagttaa agataggaaa gatattttcc tacagtgaaa
     7741 tgcctcaact aaatacgtct acatggttta ttactattat taccatgcta cctacattat
     7801 atctaattat acaattaaaa ctactaaata caaattatca tctactccca tcacaaaaaa
     7861 tctctaatgt acgaatattc aatacctctt gacaactaaa atgaacgaaa atttatttac
     7921 cccattcaca aycccaacac tcctaggcct acccactgta atacctatta ttatatttcc
     7981 tatattatta tttccaacct ctaaacatct tatcaacaat cgacttatta ctattcaaca
     8041 aaacttaact caattagttc taaaacaaat aataacaact cataacacca aaggacaaac
     8101 ttgatcccta atactaatat ctctaattat ttttattgct ataaccaatc tcctcggact
     8161 cttaccctac tcatttacgc ccaccgccca gttatctatg aacttagcca tggcaatccc
     8221 cttgtgagca ggtacagtat ttataggtct ccgcttcaaa accaaaagtt ccttagctca
     8281 tttcttacca caaggaacac ctacacctct tatccccata ttagtaatca ttgaaactat
     8341 cagcctattt attcaaccga tagccctagc tgtacgcctg actgctaata tcacagcagg
     8401 ccatctgctc atacacctaa ttggaaatgc cgcactagca ctaataacca taaacttcct
     8461 cgcaacttca ctgactttaa tcctcctaat attgctaaca attctagaaa ttgcagttgc
     8521 cctaatccaa gcctatgttt ttacacttct agtaagcctc tacctacacg ataacaccta
     8581 atgacccatc aagtccaccc ttatcatata gttaaaccaa gcccatggcc actaacagga
     8641 gccttctcag ctcttctaat aacatccggc ctaatcatgt gatttcactt tcattctacc
     8701 accctgctaa cactaggatt actaaccaat atattaacaa tatatcaatg gtgacgcgat
     8761 attgtacgag aaagcaccta tcaaggccac catacaacac ctgtccaaaa aggtctccgt
     8821 tatggaatag tcctgtttat tatttcagaa attttcttct ttgctggatt cttttgagca
     8881 ttctaccact caagccttgc ccctacccca cacttaggcg gacactgacc accaacaggt
     8941 attaccccac taaatcccct agaagtaccc cttctaaata cctctgtact actcgcatca
     9001 ggagttacaa tcacctgagc tcatcatagc ttaatagaaa gtaaccgaaa acaaataatt
     9061 caagctttac ttattacaat tctattagga atttacttta cccttctaca gatttcagag
     9121 tactatgaag cacccttcgc tatctctgac ggtatttatg gctcaacatt ctttgtcgct
     9181 actggcttcc acggacttca cgttattatt ggctctacat ttctcactgt ctgctttatt
     9241 cgtcaactat tatatcactt tacatcaaat caccattttg gctttgaagc cgccgcttga
     9301 tattgacact tcgtagatgt tgtctgacta ttcctctaca tttctattta ctgatgaggc
     9361 tcctattctt ttagtataag tagtacagct aacttccaat tagctagttt tgataatatt
     9421 caaaaaagaa taattaactt aatattagct ctaacagtta acacccttct aaccctacta
     9481 ttaacagtca tcatattctg attacctcaa cttaacacct atacagaaaa agccaacccc
     9541 tacgagtgtg gctttgaccc actaaattcc gctcgcattc ctttctcctt aaaatttttc
     9601 ctagttgcta tcactttttt actatttgac ctagagattg ccctactatt acccctacca
     9661 tgagccctcc aaacaacaaa tcttcctata ataattaaat catcaattat attaattact
     9721 atcttaaccc ttggcttagc ctatgagtga actcaaaagg gattggagtg aactgaattg
     9781 gtaagtagtt taaataaaac aaatgatttc gactcattag attatgataa tcatactaac
     9841 caaatgccca tcatttatat aaatattatg ctagcattta gcatctcact tctaggcata
     9901 ttaacttacc gctcacacct aatatcatcc ctattatgcc tagaaggaat aatactatca
     9961 ctatttatta taagtaccct catagcccta aatatacatt tcccactagc taacattgta
    10021 ccaattgccc tactagtgtt tgctgcctgt gaggcagcag tgggccttgc cttgttaatt
    10081 tcaatctcaa acacatatgg cctagatcac attcataacc taaatctgct tcaatgctaa
    10141 aaatagtttt tcccacaatt atactactac caacaacatg attttccaaa aacaatataa
    10201 tctgaattaa cctaactata catagcttaa ttattagcct tattcccctt ctattcttta
    10261 atcaaactga taataatctc gttagttatt caacctactt atcctcagac ccactaacaa
    10321 cacctcttct aatattaact gcctgacttc tacctctaat agttatagca agtcaatatc
    10381 atttacataa tgaaagcccc ttacgaaaaa aactttatct atccataata atcttactac
    10441 aaatttccct aattacaaca tttatggcca cagaaataat tctattctac atcttatttg
    10501 aaaccaccct tatccctacc ttaattatta ttacccgatg aggtaatcag gcagaacgcc
    10561 tcaacgcaag tacatacttc ctattttata cattagccgg ttctctcccc ttattagtta
    10621 tattaatata tatacataat aatttaggct cattaaacat catactacta acaattacag
    10681 ctcaaaaact aacagctacc tgatgtcata gcctaacctg actagcatgc ataatagcct
    10741 tcatagtaaa aataccatta tatggtctac acctatgatt accaaaagct cacgtcgaag
    10801 cccctattgc cggatcaata gtccttgctg cagtactttt aaaattaggt ggttatggta
    10861 taatacgatt tacctcaatc cttaaccctc taacagagta tatagcctac ccattcctca
    10921 tactatcttt gtgaggcata atcataacaa gctcaacctg ccttcgacaa acggacctta
    10981 aatcacttat cgcatattcc tcagtaagcc acatagccct ggtaattata gcttctctca
    11041 ttcaaacccc ctgaagcttt accggcgcta tcgtacttat aattgcccac ggtcttacct
    11101 catcaatact attctgctta gcaaactcaa actacgaacg aacccacagt cgcattataa
    11161 tactctctcg aggacttcaa accttacttc cactaatagc cttctggtga tttgtagcaa
    11221 acctcactaa tctagcccta cctcctacca tcaatttaat tggagaacta ctagtagtaa
    11281 tgacttcatt ttcttgatca catattacca ttatgcttac aggactaaac atgttaatta
    11341 ctgcccttta ttccctatat atatttacta caacacaacg aggagcactt acctcccata
    11401 ccatcaatat aaagccttcc tttacacgag aaaatatact aatatttata catatttccc
    11461 ccatcgttct cctatccatt aatcccgaca ttattatagg cttcactcct tgtaaatata
    11521 gtttaaccaa aaacattaga ttgtgaatct aaacatagaa gcccatcact tcttatttac
    11581 cgagaaagct tgcaaggact gctaatccat gcccccgtac ttaacaaaac ggctatctca
    11641 acttttaaag gataacagct atccattggc cttaggagcc aaaaatattg gtgcaactcc
    11701 aaataaaagt aataaatgca tacctccatt gttatactag ttctaacttc tctaaccctc
    11761 ccaattatta taacccttgt taaacctaat aaaaattacc tgtatcccaa ttatgtaaaa
    11821 acaactatga tatttgcctt cattatcagc ctcctcccca caactttata catctttcta
    11881 gaccaagaca ttattatctc aaattgacat tgaaccacta tccagtcatt agaacttaca
    11941 ttaagcttca aactagacta cttttcaata ttatttatcc caatcgcatt atttattacc
    12001 tgatgtatta tagagttctc attatgatat ataagctcag acccaaatat caaccaattt
    12061 tttaaatatc tcctcatctt tcttattaca atattaatct taattaccgc caacaaccta
    12121 tttcaacttt ttattggatg agaaggtgta ggaattatat ccttcctgtt aatcagctga
    12181 tgacattctc gaacagacgc taacacagca gctatccaag caatcctata taaccgcatt
    12241 ggcgatattg gttttgtctt agctatagca tgatttctct ttcactataa ttcatgagac
    12301 tttcaacaaa tatttatact agattctaac tcaaatcttc taccactaat aggcctcctt
    12361 ctagcagcaa caggaaaatc agctcaacta ggccttcacc cttgactacc ctcagctata
    12421 gaaggtccaa ccccagtttc agccctactt cattccagca ctatagtggt cgctggagtg
    12481 tttctactta tccgctttca tcctataata gaaaataatg tattaattca aagctttaca
    12541 ttatgcctag gagccattac cactatattt atagcaatct gcgctttaac acaaaatgat
    12601 attaaaaaaa tcgtagcttt ctccacctct agccaactag gactaataat agttactatt
    12661 ggtattaatc aaccacacct agcgtttcta catatttgta cccacgcctt ctttaaagcc
    12721 atattattta tttgctccgg gtctattatt cacaacttaa acaatgaaca agatattcga
    12781 aaaataggag ggttatttaa aacaatgccc attacttcaa ccgccctaat cattggtaac
    12841 ctagcactca caggcatacc cttccttaca ggcttctact ccaaagacct tattatcgaa
    12901 actgcaaaca cgtcatatac caacgcctga gccctatcca ccactcttat cgccacctcc
    12961 ctaacaagca gctatagcac ccgaactatt atcctaacac taacaggaca gcctcgtttt
    13021 tcaacctcaa tccacattaa tgaaaataac ccggctctgc taaatccaat aaaacgccta
    13081 acactgggta gtctacttgc aggattcctc attactaata atatcacccc cacgacaccc
    13141 ccccaactaa ccatacctta ttacctaaaa cttctagccc tatgcgtaac caccctaggt
    13201 ttcctaatag ccctagacct aatattcata actaataatc tcaaaataat aaccccatca
    13261 catatattca aattctctaa tatattagga tattttccaa ccacaattca ccgagcaatc
    13321 ccatatcaaa atttaatcat aagccaaaac ctggccttcc tcttactaga ctcaatctga
    13381 ttagaaaagt caatacccaa aataatttca tatacccata tcgcttcctc cgtcatcaca
    13441 accacccaaa aaggtataat taaattatat tttctctctt tcctcatccc ccttatccta
    13501 attccacttc tagtaatata atctattgcc tcgagtaatc tcaattacaa tatatacacc
    13561 aacaaacaat gtccaaccaa caaccactac caaccaacgc ccataatcat ataaagcacc
    13621 tgcaccaata gaatcctcac gaattatccc tgacccttcc ccctcaaaaa ttattcagct
    13681 ccccatatta ttcaaactga ctaccactac tagctcatca taatctaaaa ttcataaaat
    13741 taaccctact tccattgcta gacccactaa aagactactc aacacctcaa accctgaaac
    13801 ccacgcttca gggtattctt caatagccat tgcagtagta tacccaaaaa caaccatcat
    13861 acctcccaaa taaattaaaa atatcattaa acctatataa gtacccccat aacttaaaat
    13921 aatcgcacaa ccaataatac cactaacaat taatgccaaa cccccataaa taggagaagg
    13981 cttagaagaa aaacctacaa atcccataac taacagtaca cttaacaaaa ataaagtata
    14041 tgacatcgtt tctacatagg ctttaaccat gaccaatgac atgaaaaatc atcgttgttc
    14101 ttcaactata aaaaccacta atgacccata cacgtaaatc caacccaatt ataaaattaa
    14161 ttaatcactc ccttatcgat ttacccaccc cgtcaaacat ctccatatga tggaattttg
    14221 gttccctatt agcaacctgc ttaattttac aaattattac tggcctattt ttagcaatac
    14281 attactcacc agatatttcc tccgccttct cctcaatcgc acatatcatt cgagatgtaa
    14341 actatggctg aattattcga tatcttcatg ctaacggcgc ttccatattt ttcatctgcc
    14401 tattcttaca cgtaggtcgt ggcttatatt atggctcatt tattcttcta gaaacttgaa
    14461 acatcggcat cgcactttta cttatagtta tagcaacggc cttcatagga tatgtactcc
    14521 catgaggaca aatatccttt tgaggtgcta cagtaattac aaacctgtta tccgcaatcc
    14581 catatatcgg aacaaacctt gtccaatgag tttgaggcgg gtactctatc gataacccaa
    14641 cccttacacg atttttcacc ctccacttta cactaccttt cattattgca gccctcacaa
    14701 tactacacct cctctttcta cacgaaacag gatcaaataa tccctgcgga atttcctccg
    14761 actccgataa aattcctttc cacccctact atacaatcaa agacgcgtta ggcataatcc
    14821 ttcttttcct tatcctaata atactagtat tattttcacc cgaccttcta agcgacccag
    14881 ataattatac cccagccaac ccactaaaca ctccaccaca cattaaacca gaatggtatt
    14941 tcctatttgc atatgcaatc ctacgatcag ttcctaataa actagggggt gtattagcac
    15001 ttctcctgtc cattcttatt ctagcaatta tgcctctact acataaatct aaacaacaaa
    15061 gcatatcttt ccgcccactt agccaattcc tactatgact cctagtcaca attctactaa
    15121 ctcttacatg aattggaagc caaccggtaa accaaccttt cattataatt ggccaagtag
    15181 cagccataat atatttcacc acaatcctaa tcttaatacc attagcctct ctaatcgaaa
    15241 ataacttact caaatgaacc tgcccttgta gtataagcaa atacaccagt cttgtaaact
    15301 ggaaatggac cccctcccca gggcaactca gaaagaaagc acttaacttt accaccaaca
    15361 cccaaaattg acgttctatt taaactactt tctgtattct agggggtaca acctttaaaa
    15421 acaattcaag tacaatatgg tttatatgcc cctatgtaat tcgtgcatta atgtttgtcc
    15481 ccatggatat tatatagtac tataaatgtt ttaccgtcca taagacatga aattacatat
    15541 ttactaagaa ttgtcctcaa catgcttaca agcaagtatt ataagtggat atatcaactg
    15601 taatacatat cattctagcc tccaaagcaa tatcacaaag cacatgaata tcaactaaca
    15661 cgactattca ttaccgtaca tagtacattc tattcttggt cgtacatagt acatcactat
    15721 tgagcatacc caaaccaacc cctatcaata cggatattct tgttcaattg ggtgtccctt
    15781 gttcaccatc ctccgtgaaa tcaatatccc gcacaagagt gctactctcc tcgccccggg
    15841 cccataaatc gtgggggtaa ctataaatcc acacctaaag ggcatctggt tcctacctca
    15901 aggccatgta actataaccg ctcacacgtt ccccttaaat aagacatctc gatggatcac
    15961 gggtctatca ccctattaac cagtcacggg agctctccat gcatttggta tcttttatct
    16021 ctggtctgca cgcgacccca ttgcagtatg ctggtctcgc cacaatcagt cccgcagcgc
    16081 ctgtctttga ttcctagtcc ataccattat taaccgcacc tacgttccat aatctagccc
    16141 cgcatgaacc ctataaggtg ttatttaatc catgcttgta agacatacaa tataactaac
    16201 cgcacgcatc caccacaccc taatcctcag accacagcaa actatactca aaccccccct
    16261 ccccccaact tcgaccaccc catataattt gcctttgcca aaccccaaaa acaaaagcct
    16321 gacacctagc cgaagtctca cgttttatct tttgggtgtg cacaacccca actgtcattc
    16381 cctcaactaa caaaaattca ttatccttat tgcccttgat accctcgtac cctccccaac
    16441 aacccccaaa gatagcattc acaccactca gtgccccgtt tatgtagctt aatatatcca
    16501 aagcaaggca ctgaaaatgc ctagacgggt ctacagactc cataaaca
//
LOCUS       ESBL-5                 16548 bp    DNA     circular     21-SEP-2019
DEFINITION  Presbytis percura mitochondrion, complete genome.
ACCESSION   ESBL-5
VERSION
KEYWORDS    .
SOURCE      mitochondrion Presbytis percura
  ORGANISM  Presbytis percura
            Unclassified.
REFERENCE   1  (bases 1 to 16548)
  AUTHORS   Ang,A., Roesma,D., Nijman,V., Meier,R., Srivathsan,A. and
            Rizaldi,R.
  TITLE     Direct Submission
  JOURNAL   Submitted (21-SEP-2019) Department of Biological Sciences, National
            University of Singapore, 14 Science Drive 4, Singapore, NA 117557,
            Singapore
COMMENT     Bankit Comment: TAX: Yes, new species/combinations; SEE ATTACHMENT
            Bankit Comment: TOTAL # OF SEQS:10
            
            ##Assembly-Data-START##
            Assembly Method       :: MITObim v. 1.9
            Sequencing Technology :: Illumina
            ##Assembly-Data-END##
FEATURES             Location/Qualifiers
     source          1..16548
                     /organism="Presbytis percura"
                     /organelle="mitochondrion"
                     /mol_type="genomic DNA"
     rRNA            1..949
                     /product="s-rRNA"
     gene            950..1018
                     /gene="trnV(gta)"
     tRNA            950..1018
                     /gene="trnV(gta)"
                     /product="tRNA-Val"
     rRNA            1017..2578
                     /product="l-rRNA"
     gene            2579..2653
                     /gene="trnL2(tta)"
     tRNA            2579..2653
                     /gene="trnL2(tta)"
                     /product="tRNA-Leu"
     gene            2656..3606
                     /gene="nad1"
     CDS             2656..3606
                     /gene="nad1"
                     /codon_start=1
                     /transl_table=2
                     /product="NADH dehydrogenase subunit 1"
                     /translation="MFTINLLLIILPTMAAMAFLTLTERKLLGYMQLRKGPNIVGPYG
                     LLQPFADAMKLFTKEPLKPLTSTTTLYIIAPTLAFTIALLLWMPLPMPNSLINLNLGL
                     LFILAMSSLTVHSILWSGWASNSNYALIGALRAVAQTISYEVTMAIILLSILLMSGSF
                     NLHALIMTQENLWLLLPSWPLAMMWFTSTLAETNRAPFDLTEGESELVSGFNIEYAAG
                     PFALFFMAEYMNIIMMNALTTTIFLGTLYPIHSPELFTTCFITKTLLLTSLFLWIRAT
                     YPRFRYDQLMHLLWKNFLPLTLAFLMWYTAMPITISGIPPQ"
     gene            3611..3680
                     /gene="trnI(atc)"
     tRNA            3611..3680
                     /gene="trnI(atc)"
                     /product="tRNA-Ile"
     gene            complement(3678..3749)
                     /gene="trnQ(caa)"
     tRNA            complement(3678..3749)
                     /gene="trnQ(caa)"
                     /product="tRNA-Gln"
     gene            3751..3818
                     /gene="trnM(atg)"
     tRNA            3751..3818
                     /gene="trnM(atg)"
                     /product="tRNA-Met"
     gene            3819..4844
                     /gene="nad2"
     CDS             3819..4844
                     /gene="nad2"
                     /codon_start=1
                     /transl_table=2
                     /product="NADH dehydrogenase subunit 2"
                     /translation="MNPLAQLIIYSTMILGTLITSLSSHWFLAWTGLEMNMLAFTSIL
                     IKKTNSRSTEAATKYFLVQSTASMILMMAIMHNNMYPGQWTMTNNINQLSSLIMTMAL
                     AMKLGMAPFHFWIPEVTQGTPLMPGLLLLTWQKLAPISIMYQIYPSINTNILLTLSIL
                     SIMVGSWGGLNQTQLRKILAYSSITHMGWMMTTLTYNPNITIFYLLMYIILTTTAFLA
                     LNLNSNTTALMLSQTWNKLTWLMPLMASTLLSMGGLPPLTGFLPKWVTIQELTKNNNF
                     IMPTIMIAMALLNLYFYLRLVYITSMTLLPTSNNAKMKWHFENTKPMPLMAPLIILTT
                     LLLPMSTT"
     gene            4861..4929
                     /gene="trnW(tga)"
     tRNA            4861..4929
                     /gene="trnW(tga)"
                     /product="tRNA-Trp"
     gene            complement(4938..5006)
                     /gene="trnA(gca)"
     tRNA            complement(4938..5006)
                     /gene="trnA(gca)"
                     /product="tRNA-Ala"
     gene            complement(5008..5080)
                     /gene="trnN(aac)"
     tRNA            complement(5008..5080)
                     /gene="trnN(aac)"
                     /product="tRNA-Asn"
     gene            complement(5113..5179)
                     /gene="trnC(tgc)"
     tRNA            complement(5113..5179)
                     /gene="trnC(tgc)"
                     /product="tRNA-Cys"
     gene            complement(5180..5244)
                     /gene="trnY(tac)"
     tRNA            complement(5180..5244)
                     /gene="trnY(tac)"
                     /product="tRNA-Tyr"
     gene            5261..6799
                     /gene="cox1"
     CDS             5261..6799
                     /gene="cox1"
                     /codon_start=1
                     /transl_table=2
                     /product="cytochrome c oxidase subunit 1"
                     /translation="MLINRWLFSTNHKDIGTLYLLFGAWAGTMGMAMSLLIRAELGQP
                     GNLLGNDHIYNVIVTAHAFVMIFFMVMPIMIGGFGNWLVPLMIGAPDMAFPRLNNMSF
                     WLLPPSFLLLIASAMVEAGAGTGWTVYPPLAGNLSHPGASVDLTIFSLHLAGISSILG
                     AINFITTIINMKSPAVSQYQTPLFVWSVLITAVLLLLSLPVLAAGITMLLTDRNLNTT
                     FFDPAGGGDPILYQHLFWFFGHPEVYILILPGFGMISHIVTYYSGKKEPFGYMGMVWA
                     MMSIGFLGFIVWAHHMFTVGMDVDTRAYFTSATMIIAIPTGVKVFSWLATLHGGNIKW
                     SPAMLWALGFIFLFTVGGLTGIVLANSSLDIVLHDTYYVVAHFHYVLSMGAVFAIMGG
                     FIHWFPLFSGYTLDQVCAKAHFTIMFVGVNLTFFPQHFLGLSGMPRRYSDYPDAYTTW
                     NIVSSAGSFISLVAMLFMIYMIWEAFASKRKVLLIEQPTYNLEWLHGSPPPYHTFEEP
                     AFIKV"
     gene            complement(6802..6870)
                     /gene="trnS2(tca)"
     tRNA            complement(6802..6870)
                     /gene="trnS2(tca)"
                     /product="tRNA-Ser"
     gene            6874..6941
                     /gene="trnD(gac)"
     tRNA            6874..6941
                     /gene="trnD(gac)"
                     /product="tRNA-Asp"
     gene            6943..7602
                     /gene="cox2"
     CDS             6943..7602
                     /gene="cox2"
                     /codon_start=1
                     /transl_table=2
                     /product="cytochrome c oxidase subunit 2"
                     /translation="MAHPVQLGLQDATSPIMEELIAFHDHAFMIVSLISFLVLYVLSS
                     VLTTKLTSTNITDAQEMETIWTILPAIILVLIAXPSLRILYLTDEINNPSFTIKSIGH
                     QWYWTYEYTDYGGLIFNSYMLPSLFLNPGDLRLLEVDNRVVLPIEAPVRMMITSQDVL
                     HSWTIPTLGLKTDAIPGRLNQTTFTAMRPGVYYGQCSEICGANHSFMPIVAELIPLKI
                     FE"
     gene            7673..7738
                     /gene="trnK(aaa)"
     tRNA            7673..7738
                     /gene="trnK(aaa)"
                     /product="tRNA-Lys"
     gene            7740..7928
                     /gene="atp8"
     CDS             7740..7928
                     /gene="atp8"
                     /codon_start=1
                     /transl_table=2
                     /product="ATP synthase F0 subunit 8"
                     /translation="MPQLNTSTWFITIITMLPTLYLIMQLKLLNTNYHLLPSQKISNV
                     RMFNTSWQLKWTKIYLPHS"
     gene            7901..8575
                     /gene="atp6"
     CDS             7901..8575
                     /gene="atp6"
                     /codon_start=1
                     /transl_table=2
                     /product="ATP synthase F0 subunit 6"
                     /translation="MNENLFTPFTIPTLLGLPTVMPIIMFPMLLFPTSKHLINNRLIT
                     IQQNLTQLVLKQMMTTHNTKGQTWSLMLMSLIIFIAMTNLLGLLPYSFTPTAQLSMNL
                     AMAIPLWAGTVFMGLRFKTKSSLAHFLPQGTPTPLIPMLVIIETISLFIQPMALAVRL
                     TANITAGHLLMHLIGNAALALMAMNFLATSLTLILLMLLTILEIAVALIQAYVFTLLV
                     SLYLHDN"
     gene            8581..9363
                     /gene="cox3"
     CDS             8581..9363
                     /gene="cox3"
                     /codon_start=1
                     /transl_table=2
                     /product="cytochrome c oxidase subunit 3"
                     /translation="MTHQVHPYHMVKPSPWPLTGAFSALLMTSGLIMWFHFHSTTLLT
                     LGLLTNMLTMYQWWRDIVRESTYQGHHTTPVQKGLRYGMVLFIISEIFFFAGFFWAFY
                     HSSLAPTPHLGGHWPPTGITPLNPLEVPLLNTSVLLASGVTITWAHHSLMESNRKQMI
                     QALLITILLGIYFTLLQISEYYEAPFAISDGIYGSTFFVATGFHGLHVIIGSTFLTVC
                     FIRQLLYHFTSNHHFGFEAAAWYWHFVDVVWLFLYISIYWWGS"
     gene            9365..9432
                     /gene="trnG(gga)"
     tRNA            9365..9432
                     /gene="trnG(gga)"
                     /product="tRNA-Gly"
     gene            9433..9777
                     /gene="nad3"
     CDS             9433..9777
                     /gene="nad3"
                     /codon_start=1
                     /transl_table=2
                     /product="NADH dehydrogenase subunit 3"
                     /translation="MNLMLALTVNTLLTLLLTVIMFWLPQLNTYTEKANPYECGFDPL
                     NSARIPFSLKFFLVAITFLLFDLEIALLLPLPWALQTTNLPMMIKSSIMLITILTLGL
                     AYEWTQKGLEWTE"
     gene            9779..9843
                     /gene="trnR(cga)"
     tRNA            9779..9843
                     /gene="trnR(cga)"
                     /product="tRNA-Arg"
     gene            9844..10137
                     /gene="nad4l"
     CDS             9844..10137
                     /gene="nad4l"
                     /codon_start=1
                     /transl_table=2
                     /product="NADH dehydrogenase subunit 4L"
                     /translation="MPIIYMNIMLAFSISLLGMLTYRSHLMSSLLCLEGMMLSLFIMS
                     TLMALNMHFPLANIVPIALLVFAACEAAVGLALLISISNTYGLDHIHNLNLLQC"
     gene            10134..11501
                     /gene="nad4"
     CDS             10134..11501
                     /gene="nad4"
                     /codon_start=1
                     /transl_table=2
                     /product="NADH dehydrogenase subunit 4"
                     /translation="MLKMVFPTIMLLPTTWFSKNNMIWINLTMHSLIISLIPLLFFNQ
                     TDNNLVSYSTYLSSDPLTTPLLMLTAWLLPLMVMASQYHLHNESPLRKKLYLSMMILL
                     QISLITTFMATEMILFYILFETTLIPTLIIITRWGNQAERLNASTYFLFYTLAGSLPL
                     LIMLMYMHNNLGSLNIMLLTITAQKLTATWCHSLTWLACMMAFMVKMPLYGLHLWLPK
                     AHVEAPIAGSMVLAAVLLKLGGYGMMRFTSILNPLTEYMAYPFLMLSLWGMIMTSSTC
                     LRQTDLKSLIAYSSVSHMALVIMASLIQTPWSFTGAIVLMIAHGLTSSMLFCLANSNY
                     ERTHSRIMMLSRGLQTLLPLMAFWWFVANLTNLALPPTINLIGELLVVMTSFSWSHIT
                     IMLTGLNMLITALYSLYMFTTTQRGALTSHTINMKPSFTRENMLMFMHISPIVLLSIN
                     PDIIMG"
     gene            11512..11581
                     /gene="trnH(cac)"
     tRNA            11512..11581
                     /gene="trnH(cac)"
                     /product="tRNA-His"
     gene            11582..11640
                     /gene="trnS1(agc)"
     tRNA            11582..11640
                     /gene="trnS1(agc)"
                     /product="tRNA-Ser"
     gene            11641..11711
                     /gene="trnL1(cta)"
     tRNA            11641..11711
                     /gene="trnL1(cta)"
                     /product="tRNA-Leu"
     gene            11728..13500
                     /gene="nad5"
     CDS             11728..13500
                     /gene="nad5"
                     /codon_start=1
                     /transl_table=2
                     /product="NADH dehydrogenase subunit 5"
                     /translation="MVMLVLTSLTLPIIMTLVKPNKNYLYPNYVKTTMMFAFIISLLP
                     TTLYIFLDQDIIISNWHWTTIQSLELTLSFKLDYFSMLFIPIALFITWCIMEFSLWYM
                     SSDPNINQFFKYLLIFLITMLILITANNLFQLFIGWEGVGIMSFLLISWWHSRTDANT
                     AAIQAILYNRIGDIGFVLAMAWFLFHYNSWDFQQMFMLDSNSNLLPLMGLLLAATGKS
                     AQLGLHPWLPSAMEGPTPVSALLHSSTMVVAGVFLLIRFHPMMENNVLIQSFTLCLGA
                     ITTMFMAICALTQNDIKKIVAFSTSSQLGLMMVTIGINQPHLAFLHICTHAFFKAMLF
                     ICSGSIIHNLNNEQDIRKMGGLFKTMPITSTALIIGNLALTGMPFLTGFYSKDLIIET
                     ANTSYTNAWALSTTLIATSLTSSYSTRTIILTLTGQPRFSTSIHINENNPALLNPMKR
                     LTLGSLLAGFLITNNITPTTPPQLTMPYYLKLLALCVTTLGFLMALDLMFMTNNLKMM
                     TPSHMFKFSNMLGYFPTTIHRAIPYQNLIMSQNLAFLLLDSIWLEKSMPKMISYTHIA
                     SSVITTTQKGMIKLYFLSFLIPLIL"
     gene            complement(13528..14046)
                     /gene="nad6"
     CDS             complement(13528..14046)
                     /gene="nad6"
                     /codon_start=1
                     /transl_table=2
                     /product="NADH dehydrogenase subunit 6"
                     /translation="MSYTLFLLSVLLVMGFVGFSSKPSPIYGGLALIVSGIIGCAIIL
                     SYGGTYMGLMMFLIYLGGMMVVFGYTTAMAIEEYPEAWVSGFEVLSSLLVGLAMEVGL
                     ILWILDYDELVVVVSLNNMGSWMVFEGEGSGMIREDSIGAGALYDYGRWLVVVVGWTL
                     FVGVYIVIEITRG"
     gene            complement(14047..14115)
                     /gene="trnE(gaa)"
     tRNA            complement(14047..14115)
                     /gene="trnE(gaa)"
                     /product="tRNA-Glu"
     gene            14121..15254
                     /gene="cob"
     CDS             14121..15254
                     /gene="cob"
                     /codon_start=1
                     /transl_table=2
                     /product="cytochrome b"
                     /translation="MIHTRKSNPIMKLINHSLIDLPTPSNISMWWNFGSLLATCLILQ
                     IITGLFLAMHYSPDISSAFSSIAHIIRDVNYGWIIRYLHANGASMFFICLFLHVGRGL
                     YYGSFILLETWNIGIALLLMVMATAFMGYVLPWGQMSFWGATVITNLLSAIPYIGTNL
                     VQWVWGGYSIDNPTLTRFFTLHFTLPFIIAALTMLHLLFLHETGSNNPCGISSDSDKI
                     PFHPYYTIKDALGMILLFLILMMLVLFSPDLLSDPDNYTPANPLNTPPHIKPEWYFLF
                     AYAILRSVPNKLGGVLALLLSILILAIMPLLHKSKQQSMSFRPLSQFLLWLLVTILLT
                     LTWIGSQPVNQPFIMIGQVAAMMYFTTILILMPLASLIENNLLK"
     gene            15262..15325
                     /gene="trnT(aca)"
     tRNA            15262..15325
                     /gene="trnT(aca)"
                     /product="tRNA-Thr"
     gene            complement(15328..15394)
                     /gene="trnP(cca)"
     tRNA            complement(15328..15394)
                     /gene="trnP(cca)"
                     /product="tRNA-Pro"
     gene            16478..16548
                     /gene="trnF(ttc)"
     tRNA            16478..16548
                     /gene="trnF(ttc)"
                     /product="tRNA-Phe"
BASE COUNT     5408 a   4221 c   2082 g   4827 t     10 others
ORIGIN      
        1 aataggtttg gtcccggcct ttctattaac tcctagcaag attacacatg caagcatcct
       61 cgctccagtg aagacaccct gcaaatcacc atgattgaaa ggagtaagta tcaagcacgc
      121 tcaatgcagc tcaagacact ttgcttagcc acacccccac gggagacagc agtgactaat
      181 atttagcaat aaacgaaagt ttaactaagc tatgctattc tagggttggt caatttcgtg
      241 ccagccaccg cggccatacg attgacccga gctaatagac atcggcgtaa agagtgtttt
      301 agacgtgctt aaccaaataa agctaaacta ctactaaact gtaaaatcct agttaatgta
      361 aaacaaacta cgaaagtggc tttaaaaact ctgaatacac tatagctaag actcaaactg
      421 ggattagaca ccccactatg cttagcccta aacttcaata attgaaataa caaaactact
      481 cgccagaaca ctacaagcaa cagcttaaaa ctcaaaggac ttggcggtgc ttcataaccc
      541 cctagaggag cctgttctgt aatcgataaa ccccgattca ccctaccatc tctcgctcag
      601 cctatatacc gccatcttca gcaaacctca acaagagacg caaagtaagc acaaacgccc
      661 acgcaaaaac gttaggtcaa ggtgtagctt atgagctggg aaaaaatggg ctacattttc
      721 tacctcagaa aacctacgat aactcttatg aaacctagga gtccaaggag gatttagcag
      781 taaactaaga atagagtgct tagttgaact aggccatgaa gcacgcacac accgcccgtc
      841 gctctcctca aatatattta aggaacaatt tagctaaata aaccaatatt tatatagagg
      901 agataagtcg taacatggta agtgtactgg aaggtgcact tggataaatc aaggtatagc
      961 tcaacacaaa gcatctggct tacacccgga agatatcaac accacctgat tgccttgagc
     1021 taatactagc ccaaaaatcc ctaaccaaca ytaataccac gcacatataa attaaatcat
     1081 tcacagatat aaaagtatag gtgatagaaa atctactctg gcgccataga gatagtaccg
     1141 caagggaaag atgaaaaaaa aaaactaagc acaaaatagc aaggactcac ccctgtacct
     1201 tctgcattat gaactaacca gagactattt cgcaaagaga actaaagcca actaccccga
     1261 aaccagacga gctacccaaa aacagctaaa agagcacacc cgtctatgta gcaaaatagt
     1321 gggaagattt ttaggtagag gtgatacacc taacgagcct ggtgatagct ggttatccaa
     1381 gatagaatat tagttcaact ttaagcttac ctacagaatt attaatcccc ctgtaagctt
     1441 aactgttagt ctaaagaggg acagctcttt agacattagg aaaaaacctt atatagagag
     1501 taaaaatttt taactaccat agttggccta aaagcagcca tcaattaaga aagcgttcaa
     1561 gctcaacatc aactatctat aaaaattcta aatatattac tgaactcctc atatcacatt
     1621 ggattaatct attatatcat agaagcaata atgctagcat cagtaacatg aataaattct
     1681 cccatgcata agcctaaatc agatcgaaaa cttcgctgat acctaacagc ttaatactaa
     1741 caactacaaa caagtcagta gtacctacac tgttaatcca acacaggcat gctcttaagg
     1801 aaaggttaaa aaaagtaaaa ggaactcggc aaatctaacc ccgcctgttt accaaaaaca
     1861 tcacctctag cattactagt attagaggca ctgcctgccc agtgacacat gtttaacggc
     1921 cgcggtaccc tgaccgtgca aaggtagcat aatcacttgt tctttaaata gggacttgta
     1981 tgaatggcaa cacgagggtt taactgtctc ttactttcaa ccagtgaaat tgacctgccc
     2041 gtgaagaggc gggcataaaa taataagacg agaagaccct gtggagcttc aatttattaa
     2101 tgcaatcacc acaacataaa cccacgggct caacacaccc cgtcactgca ttaaaaattt
     2161 tggttggggt gacctcggag cataactaaa cctccgaaaa actaaaccaa gactacacaa
     2221 gtcaaagcaa atccgcctac attgacccaa taacttgatc aacggaaaaa gttaccccag
     2281 ggataacagc gcaatcctat ttcagagttc atatcgacaa tagggtttac gacctcgatg
     2341 ttggatcagg acatcctaat ggtgcagcag ctatcaaggg ttcgtttgtt caacgattaa
     2401 agtcctacgt gatctgagtt cagaccggag caatccaggt cggtttctat ctattctaca
     2461 tttctccctg tacgaaagga caagagaaat agagcctact tcacaaagtg ccctcctccc
     2521 ataaatgacc taatctcaat ttaacaaaaa ccacacatat gacccaagaa cagggattgt
     2581 taagatggca gagcccggta attgcataag acttaaaact ttataatcag aggttcaact
     2641 cctcttctta gcattatgtt cacaattaat cttctactta tcattttacc cacyatagct
     2701 gccatagcat ttctcacgct caccgaacga aaactattag gctacataca attacgcaaa
     2761 gggcctaaca ttgtaggccc ctacggacta ctacaaccct tcgccgatgc aataaaactc
     2821 ttcaccaaag aacccctaaa acccctaacc tccactacaa ccctatatat tattgcacca
     2881 accctggcct ttaccattgc cctcctctta tgaatacccc ttcctatacc caactctcta
     2941 atcaacctta atctagggct tttatttatc ttagccatat caagtttaac tgttcactct
     3001 atcttatgat caggatgagc atcaaattca aactatgcat taatcggagc actacgagca
     3061 gtagcccaaa caatctcata tgaggtaacc atagccatta ttctattgtc aattctatta
     3121 ataagcggct cattcaatct ccacgcactt attataacac aagaaaacct ttgacttctc
     3181 ctaccatcat gacctctagc aataatatga tttacttcca cattagcaga gaccaatcga
     3241 gctccctttg acctaacaga aggagaatca gaactagtct caggctttaa cattgaatac
     3301 gcagcaggcc catttgccct cttctttata gctgagtata taaacattat tataataaat
     3361 gccctaacaa ctacaatttt tctaggtaca ctatatccaa tccactcacc agagctgttc
     3421 acaacatgtt ttatcaccaa aacactcctc ttaacttccc tatttctatg aattcgagca
     3481 acctacccac gattccgcta tgaccaactt atacacttac tatgaaaaaa ttttcttcca
     3541 cttacattag cattcctcat atgatacaca gcaataccca ttacaatctc cggcatcccc
     3601 cctcaaaact agaaatatgt ctgataaaag agttactttg atagagtaaa taatagaggc
     3661 acttaatcct cttatttcta gaatcatagg cattgaacct acccctgaga attcaaattt
     3721 ctccgtgcta cctattacac tctattctat agtaaggtca gctaaataag ctatcgggcc
     3781 cataccccga aaatgttggt tatatccttc ccgtactaat taacccacta gctcaactta
     3841 ttatttattc taccataatt ttaggcaccc taatcacatc actaagctcc cactgattcc
     3901 tagcctgaac aggcctagaa ataaatatat tagcttttac ttcaattcta attaaaaaaa
     3961 caaattctcg ctccacagaa gctgctacta aatatttcct tgtacaatcc actgcatcta
     4021 taattctcat aatagcaatt atacataata atatataccc cggacaatgg accataacta
     4081 ataacattaa tcaactctca tccctaatta taacaatagc ccttgctata aaactaggaa
     4141 tagctccttt ccacttctga attccagaag tcacccaagg aacaccccta atacccggcc
     4201 tgcttctact cacatgacaa aaattagccc ctatctcaat tatgtaccaa atttacccct
     4261 caattaatac gaatattctc ctaactctat caattctatc catcatagta ggcagttgag
     4321 gaggcctcaa ccaaacacaa ctacgtaaaa tcctagcata ttcttcaatt acacatatag
     4381 gctgaatgat aacaacacta acatataacc caaatattac aattttttat ttacttatat
     4441 atattatctt aacaaccact gcatttctag ccctaaacct aaactcaaat accacagccc
     4501 taatattatc acaaacctga aacaaactca cctggctaat gccactaata gcatccactc
     4561 ttctatccat aggaggccta cccccactaa ccggtttttt acccaaatga gttaccattc
     4621 aagaactcac aaaaaataat aactttatca tgccaactat tataatcgcc atagccctac
     4681 tcaacttata cttttaycta cgcctagtct atattacctc cataacatta ctccccacat
     4741 ccaataatgc aaaaataaaa tgacacttcg aaaatacaaa acccatacct ctaatagccc
     4801 ctcttattat cctcactacc cttctcttac caatatctac aacagccctg aacattccct
     4861 agaaatttag gttaagcata gaccaaaagc cttcaaagct ctcagtaagt taaataaact
     4921 taatttctga gacacgttaa ggactgcaaa attctactct gcatcaactg aacgcaaatc
     4981 aattgcttta attaagctaa gcccttacta gattaatggg atttaaaccc acaaaaactt
     5041 agttaacagc taaataccct aatcaactgg ctttaatcta cttctcccgc cgcgggaaaa
     5101 aaaaggcggg agaagccccg gcagaaatct agactgctcc tttgaatttg caattcaaca
     5161 tgaaattcac ctcggggctg gtaaaaagag ggctcaacct ctgttcttag atttacagcc
     5221 taatgcttac tcagccattt tacctcctct tttatcacct atgctcatta accgctggct
     5281 attctctaca aatcataaag atattgggac tttgtatctg ctatttggag catgagctgg
     5341 aactatgggt atggctataa gccttcttat tcgagccgaa ctaggccaac ccggtaatct
     5401 actaggcaat gaccatattt ataatgttat cgttacagcc catgcattcg ttataatttt
     5461 cttcatagtt atacctatta taattggagg cttcgggaac tgactagtgc ctctgataat
     5521 tggtgctcct gacatagcat tcccccgttt aaataatata agtttctggc ttcttccacc
     5581 atcattccta cttcttatcg cttcggccat agtagaagcc ggtgccggaa caggttggac
     5641 agtctatccc cctttagcag gaaatttatc tcacccagga gcctccgtag acttaactat
     5701 cttctcactt catctagcag gcatttcttc tattttaggt gctattaatt tcatcacaac
     5761 cattatcaat ataaaatccc ctgcagtatc tcaataccaa acccccttat ttgtgtgatc
     5821 agtcctaatt acagcagtct tactactcct atccctaccc gtactagccg caggcattac
     5881 aatgctacta acagaccgca atctcaatac tactttcttt gatcctgcag gagggggaga
     5941 ccctatccta tatcaacact tattttgatt ctttggtcac cctgaagtct acatccttat
     6001 tcttcctggc tttggaataa tctcccacat tgtaacatac tattctggaa aaaaagaacc
     6061 attcgggtac ataggtatag tctgagctat aatgtcaatt gggtttctag gctttattgt
     6121 gtgagctcac catatattta cagttggcat agacgtagat acacgggcct attttacctc
     6181 tgctactata attattgcaa ttccaactgg cgttaaagtc tttagctgat tagccacatt
     6241 acacggaggc aatattaaat gatcccctgc aatactctga gctctaggct ttattttcct
     6301 ttttaccgtg ggaggcctaa ccggtattgt actagcaaac tcctcactag atatcgtatt
     6361 acatgataca tactatgtcg tagcccattt tcactacgtc ttgtcaatag gggctgtctt
     6421 tgctattatg ggaggcttca ttcactgatt tcccctgttc tcaggctata ctctagatca
     6481 agtctgcgct aaagcccatt ttactatcat atttgtaggc gtaaatttaa ctttctttcc
     6541 acaacatttt ctaggtctat ctggaatacc tcgacgctac tctgattatc ccgatgccta
     6601 taccacatga aatattgtat catctgcagg ttctttcatt tccctagtag caatactatt
     6661 tataatttat ataatctgag aagccttcgc ctcaaaacgt aaagtactat taattgaaca
     6721 gcccacttat aatttagagt gactacatgg ctcccctcca ccatatcata catttgaaga
     6781 accagcattc atcaaagtaa ataaaaaagg aaggaatcga accctctgag attggtttca
     6841 agccaatcct ataaccccta taactttttc aataagatat tagaaaaact atttcatagc
     6901 cttgtcaaag ctaagttata ggataaaccc tatatatctt atatggccca cccagtccaa
     6961 ctaggcctac aagatgctac atcccctatc atagaagaac taattgcctt tcacgatcat
     7021 gcttttataa tcgtatctct aattagcttc ctagttctat acgtactatc atcagtgtta
     7081 acaacaaaat taactagtac taatattaca gacgctcaag agatagagac tatttgaacc
     7141 atcttacccg caattatcct agtcttaatt gccwtaccct ctttacgcat cctttactta
     7201 acagatgaaa tcaataatcc ctcattcact atcaaatcaa ttggacatca atgatactga
     7261 acctatgaat atacagacta tggaggccta atctttaatt cttatatact tccctcacta
     7321 ttcttaaacc caggagacct gcgacttcta gaagtcgata atcgagtagt actcccaatt
     7381 gaagcccctg tacgtataat aattacatcc caagacgtct tacactcatg aaccattccc
     7441 acattaggcc taaaaacaga tgcaattcca ggacgcttaa accaaacaac atttactgct
     7501 atacgaccag gtgtctacta cggacaatgc tcagaaatct gcggtgctaa ccatagtttt
     7561 ataccaattg tcgcagaatt aattccacta aaaatttttg aaataggacc tgtattcacc
     7621 ttatagatgt attgagatac atcatttaaa aaatatttaa aatattaaaa cccactgtat
     7681 agctgccaca gcattaacct tttaagttaa agataggaaa gatattttcc tacagtgaaa
     7741 tgcctcaact aaatacgtct acatggttta ttactattat taccatgcta cctacattat
     7801 atctaattat acaattaaaa ctactaaata caaattatca tctactccca tcacaaaaaa
     7861 tctctaatgt acgaatattc aatacctctt gacaactaaa atgaacgaaa atttatttac
     7921 cccattcaca atcccaacac tcctaggcct acccactgta atacctatta ttatatttcc
     7981 tatattatta tttccaacct ctaaacatct catcaacaat cgacttatta ctattcaaca
     8041 aaacttaact caattagttc taaaacaaat aataacaact cataacacca aaggacaaac
     8101 ttgatcccta atactaatat ctctaattat ttttattgct ataaccaatc tcctcggact
     8161 cttaccctac tcatttacgc ccaccgccca gttatctatg aacttagcca tggcaatccc
     8221 cttgtgagca ggtacagtat ttataggtct ccgcttcaaa accaaaagtt ccttagctca
     8281 tttcttacca caaggaacac ctacacctct tatccccata ttagtaatca ttgaaactat
     8341 cagcctattt attcaaccaa tagccctagc tgtacgcctg actgctaata tcacagcagg
     8401 ccatctgctc atacacctaa ttggaaatgc cgcactagca ctaatagcca taaacttcct
     8461 cgcaacttca ctgactttaa tcctcctaat attgctaaca attctagaaa ttgcagttgc
     8521 cctaatccaa gcctatgttt ttacacttct agtaagcctc tacctacacg ataacaccta
     8581 atgacccatc aagtccaccc ttatcatata gttaaaccaa gcccatggcc actaacagga
     8641 gccttctcag ctcttctaat aacatccggc ctaatcatgt gatttcactt tcattctacc
     8701 accctgctaa cactaggatt actaaccaat atattaacaa tatatcaatg gtgacgcgat
     8761 attgtacgag aaagcaccta tcaaggccac catacaacac ctgtccaaaa aggtctccgt
     8821 tatggaatag tcctgtttat tatttcagaa attttcttct ttgctggatt cttttgagca
     8881 ttctaccact caagccttgc ccctacccca cacttaggcg gacactgacc accaacaggt
     8941 attaccccac taaatcccct agaagtaccc cttctaaata cctctgtact actcgcatca
     9001 ggagttacaa tcacctgagc tcatcatagc ttaatagaaa gtaaccgaaa acaaataatt
     9061 caagctttac ttattacaat tctattagga atttacttta cccttctaca gatttcagag
     9121 tactatgaag cacccttcgc tatctctgac ggtatttatg gctcaacatt ctttgtcgct
     9181 actggcttcc acggacttca cgttattatt ggctctacat ttctcactgt ctgctttatt
     9241 cgtcaactat tatatcactt tacatcaaat caccactttg gctttgaagc cgccgcttga
     9301 tattgacact tcgtagatgt tgtctgacta ttcctctaca tttctattta ctgatgaggc
     9361 tcctattctt ttagtataag tagtacagct aacttccaat tagctagttt tgataatatt
     9421 caaaaaagaa taattaactt aatattagct ctaacagtta acacccttct aaccctacta
     9481 ttaacagtca tcatattctg attacctcaa cttaacacct atacagaaaa agccaacccc
     9541 tacgagtgtg gctttgaccc actaaattcc gctcgcattc ctttctcctt aaaatttttc
     9601 ctagttgcta tcactttttt actatttgac ctagagattg ccctactatt acccctgcca
     9661 tgagccctcc aaacaacaaa tcttcctata ataattaaat catcaattat attaattact
     9721 atcttaaccc ttggcttagc ctatgagtga actcaaaagg gattggagtg aactgaattg
     9781 gtaagtagtt taaataaaac aaatgatttc gactcattag attatgataa tcatactaac
     9841 caaatgccca tcatttatat aaatattatg ctagcattta gcatctcact tctaggcata
     9901 ttaacttacc gctcacacct aatatcatcc ctattatgcc tagaaggaat aatactatca
     9961 ctatttatta taagtaccct catagcccta aatatacatt tcccactagc taacattgta
    10021 ccaattgccc tactagtgtt tgctgcctgt gaggcagcag tgggccttgc cttgttaatt
    10081 tcaatctcaa acacatatgg cctagatcac attcataacc taaatctgct tcaatgctaa
    10141 aaatagtttt tcccacaatt atactactac caacaacatg attttccaaa aacaatataa
    10201 tctgaattaa cctaactata catagcttaa ttattagcct tattcccctt ctattcttta
    10261 atcaaactga taataatctc gttagttatt caacctactt atcctcagac ccactaacaa
    10321 cacctcttct aatattaact gcctgacttc tacctctaat agttatagca agtcaatatc
    10381 atttacataa tgaaagcccc ttacgaaaaa aactttatct atccataata atcttactac
    10441 aaatttccct aattacaaca tttatggcca cagaaataat tctattctat atcttatttg
    10501 aaaccaccct tatccctacc ttaattatta ttacccgatg aggtaatcag gcagaacgcc
    10561 tcaacgcaag tacatatttc ctattttata cattagccgg ttctctcccc ttattaatta
    10621 tattaatata tatacataat aatttaggct cattaaacat catactacta acaattacag
    10681 ctcaaaaact aacagctacc tgatgtcata gcctaacctg actagcatgc ataatagcct
    10741 tcatagtaaa aataccatta tatggtctac acctatgatt accaaaagct cacgtcgaag
    10801 cccctattgc cggatcaata gtccttgctg cagtactttt aaaattaggt ggttatggta
    10861 taatacgatt tacctcaatc cttaaccctc taacagagta tatagcctac ccattcctca
    10921 tactatcttt gtgaggcata atcataacaa gctcaacctg ccttcgacaa acggacctta
    10981 aatcacttat cgcatattcc tcagtaagcc acatagccct ggtaattata gcttctctca
    11041 ttcaaacccc ctgaagcttt accggcgcta tcgtacttat aattgcccac ggtcttacct
    11101 catcaatact attctgctta gcaaactcaa actacgaacg aacccacagt cgcattataa
    11161 tactctctcg aggacttcaa accttacttc cactaatagc cttctggtga tttgtagcaa
    11221 acctcactaa tctagcccta cctcctacca tcaatttaat tggagaacta ctagtagtaa
    11281 tgacttcatt ttcttgatca catattacca ttatgcttac aggactaaac atgttaatta
    11341 ctgcccttta ttccctatat atatttacta caacacaacg aggagcactt acctcccata
    11401 ccatcaatat aaagccttcc tttacacgag aaaatatact aatatttata catatttccc
    11461 ccatcgttct cctatccatt aatcccgaca ttattatagg cttcactcct tgtaaatata
    11521 gtttaaccaa aaacattaga ttgtgaatct aaacatagaa gcccatcact tcttatttac
    11581 cgagaaagct tgcaaggact gctaatccat gcccccgtac ttaacaaaac ggctatctca
    11641 acttttaaag gataacagct atccattggc cttaggagcc aaaaatattg gtgcaactcc
    11701 aaataaaagt aataaatgca tacctccatt gttatactag ttctaacttc tctaaccctc
    11761 ccaattatta taacccttgt taaacctaat aaaaattacc tgtatcccaa ttatgtaaaa
    11821 acaactatga tatttgcctt cattatcagc ctcctcccca caactttata catctttcta
    11881 gaccaagaca ttattatctc aaattgacat tgaaccacta tccagtcatt agaacttaca
    11941 ttaagcttca aactagacta cttttcaata ttatttatcc caatcgcatt atttattacc
    12001 tgatgtatta tagagttctc attatgatat ataagctcag acccaaatat caaccaattt
    12061 tttaagtatc tcctcatctt tcttattaca atattaatct taattaccgc caacaaycta
    12121 tttcaacttt ttattggatg agaaggtgta ggaattatat ccttcctgtt aatcagctga
    12181 tgacattctc gaacagacgc taacacagca gctatccaag caatcctata taaccgcatt
    12241 ggcgatattg gttttgtctt agctatagca tgatttctct ttcactataa ttcatgagac
    12301 tttcaacaaa tatttatact agattctaac tcaaatcttc taccactaat aggcctcctt
    12361 ctagcagcaa caggaaaatc agctcaacta ggccttcacc cttgactacc ctcagctata
    12421 gaaggtccaa ccccagtttc agccctactt cattccagca ctatagtggt cgctggagtg
    12481 tttctactta tccgctttca tcctataata gaaaataatg tattaattca aagctttaca
    12541 ttatgcctag gagccattac cactatattt atagcaatct gcgctttaac acaaaatgat
    12601 attaaaaaaa tcgtagcttt ctccacctct agccagctag gactaataat agttactatt
    12661 ggtattaatc aaccacacct agcgtttcta catatttgta cccacgcctt ctttaaagcc
    12721 atattattta tttgctccgg gtctattatt cacaacttaa acaatgaaca agatattcga
    12781 aaaataggag ggttatttaa aacaatgccc attacttcaa ccgccctaat cattggtaac
    12841 ctagcactca caggcatacc cttccttaca ggcttctact ccaaagacct tattatcgaa
    12901 actgcaaaca cgtcatatac caacgcctga gccctatcca ccactcttat cgccacctcc
    12961 ctaacaagca gctatagcac ccgaactatt atcctaacac taacaggaca gcctcgtttt
    13021 tcaacctcaa tccacattaa tgaaaataac ccggctctgc taaatccaat aaaacgccta
    13081 acactgggta gtctacttgc aggattcctc attactaata atatyacccc cacgacaccc
    13141 ccccaactaa ccatacctta ttacctaaaa cttctagccc tatgcgtaac caccctaggt
    13201 ttcctaatag ccctagacct aatattcata actaataatc tcaaaataat aaccccatca
    13261 catatattca aattctctaa tatattagga tattttccaa ccacaattca ccgagcaatc
    13321 ccatatcaaa atttaatcat aagccaaaac ctggccttcc tcttactaga ctcaatctga
    13381 ttagaaaagt caatacccaa aataatttca tatacccata tcgcttcctc cgtcatcaca
    13441 accacccaaa aaggtataat taaattatat tttctctctt tcctcatccc ccttatccta
    13501 attccacttm tartaatata atctattgcc tcgagtaatc tcaattacaa tatatacacc
    13561 aacaaacaat gtccaaccaa caaccactac caaccaacgc ccataatcat ataaagcacc
    13621 tgcaccaata gaatcctcac gaattatccc tgacccttcc ccctcaaaaa ctattcagct
    13681 ccccatatta ttcaaactga ctaccactac tagctcatca taatctaaaa ttcataaaat
    13741 taaccctact tccattgcta gacccactaa aagactactc aacacctcaa accctgaaac
    13801 ccacgcttca ggatattctt caatagccat tgcagtagta tacccaaaaa caaccatcat
    13861 acctcccaaa taaattaaaa atatcattaa acctatataa gtacccccat aacttaaaat
    13921 aatcgcacaa ccaataatac cactaacaat taatgccaaa cccccataaa taggagaagg
    13981 cttagaagaa aaacctacaa atcccataac taacagtaca cttaacaaaa ataaagtata
    14041 tgacatcgtt tctacatagg ctttaaccat gaccaatgac atgaaaaatc atcgttgttc
    14101 ttcaactata aaaaccacta atgatccata cacgtaaatc caacccaatt ataaaattaa
    14161 ttaatcactc ccttatcgat ttacccaccc cgtcaaacat ctccatatga tggaattttg
    14221 gttccctatt agcaacctgc ttaattttac aaattattac tggcctattt ttagcaatac
    14281 attactcacc agatatttcc tccgccttct cctcaatcgc acatatcatt cgagatgtaa
    14341 actatggctg aattattcga tatcttcatg ctaacggcgc ttccatattt ttcatctgcc
    14401 tattcttaca cgtaggtcgt ggcttatatt atggctcatt tattcttcta gaaacttgaa
    14461 acatcggcat cgcactttta cttatagtta tagcaacggc cttcatagga tatgtactcc
    14521 catgaggaca aatatccttt tgaggtgcta cagtaattac aaacctgtta tccgcaatcc
    14581 catatatcgg aacaaacctt gtccaatgag tttgaggcgg gtactctatc gataacccaa
    14641 cccttacacg atttttcacc ctccacttta cactaccttt cattattgca gccctcacaa
    14701 tactacacct cctctttcta cacgaaacag gatcaaataa tccctgcgga atttcctccg
    14761 actccgataa aattcctttc cacccctact atacaatcaa agacgcgtta ggcataatcc
    14821 ttcttttcct tatcctaata atactagtat tattttcacc cgaccttcta agcgacccag
    14881 ataattatac cccagccaac ccactaaaca ctccaccaca cattaaacca gaatggtatt
    14941 tcctatttgc atatgcaatc ctacgatcag ttcctaataa actagggggt gtattagcac
    15001 ttctcctgtc cattcttatt ctagcaatta tgcctctact acataaatct aaacaacaaa
    15061 gcatatcttt ccgcccacty agccaattcc tactatgact cctagtcaca attctactaa
    15121 ctcttacatg aattggaagc caaccggtaa accaaccttt cattataatt ggccaagtag
    15181 cagccataat atatttcacc acaatcctaa tcttaatacc attagcctct ctaatcgaaa
    15241 ataacttact caaatgaacc tgcccttgta gtataagcaa atacaccagt cttgtaagct
    15301 ggaaatggac cccctcccca gggcaactca gaaagaaagc acttaacttt accaccaaca
    15361 cccaaaattg acgttctatt taaactactt tctgtattct agggggtaca acctttaaaa
    15421 acaattcaag tacaatatgg tttatatgcc cctatgtaat tcgtgcatta atgtttgtcc
    15481 ccatggatat tatatagtac tataaatgtt ttaccgtcca taggacatga aattacatat
    15541 ttactgagaa ttgtcctcaa catgcttaca agcaagtatt ataagtggat atatcaactg
    15601 taatacatat cattctagcc tccaaagcaa tatcacaaag cacatgaata tcaactaaca
    15661 cgactatcca ttaccgtaca tagtacattc tattcttggt cgtacatagt acatcactat
    15721 tgagcatacc caaactaacc cttatcaata cggatattct tgttcaatta ggtgtccctt
    15781 gttcaccatc ctccgtgaaa tcaatatccc gcacaagagt gctactctcc tcgccccggg
    15841 cccataaatc gtgggggtaa ctataaatcc acacctaaag ggcatctggt tcctacctca
    15901 aggccatgta actataaccg ctcacacgtt ccccttaaat aagacatctc gatggatcac
    15961 gggtctatca ccctattaac cagtcacggg agctctccat gcatttggta tcttttatct
    16021 ctggtctgca cgcgacccca ttgcagtatg ctggtctcgc cacaatcagt cccgcagcgc
    16081 ctgtctttga ttcctagtcc ataccattat taaccgcacc tacgttccat aatctagccc
    16141 cgcatgaacc ctataaggtg ttatttaatc catgcttgta agacatacaa tataactaac
    16201 cgcacacatc caccacaccc taatcctcag accacagcaa actatactca aaccccccct
    16261 ccccccaact tcgaccaccc catataattt gcctttgcca aaccccaaaa acaaaagcct
    16321 gacacctagc cgaagtctca cgttttatct tttgggtgtg cacaacccca actgtcattc
    16381 cctcaactaa caaaaattca ttatccttat tgcccttgat acactcgtac cctccccaac
    16441 aacccccaaa gatagcattc acaccactca gygccccgtt tatgtagctt aatatatcca
    16501 aagcaaggca ctgaaaatgc ctagacgggt ctacagactc cataaaca
//
LOCUS       ESBL-6a                16548 bp    DNA     circular     21-SEP-2019
DEFINITION  Presbytis percura mitochondrion, complete genome.
ACCESSION   ESBL-6a
VERSION
KEYWORDS    .
SOURCE      mitochondrion Presbytis percura
  ORGANISM  Presbytis percura
            Unclassified.
REFERENCE   1  (bases 1 to 16548)
  AUTHORS   Ang,A., Roesma,D., Nijman,V., Meier,R., Srivathsan,A. and
            Rizaldi,R.
  TITLE     Direct Submission
  JOURNAL   Submitted (21-SEP-2019) Department of Biological Sciences, National
            University of Singapore, 14 Science Drive 4, Singapore, NA 117557,
            Singapore
COMMENT     Bankit Comment: TAX: Yes, new species/combinations; SEE ATTACHMENT
            Bankit Comment: TOTAL # OF SEQS:10
            
            ##Assembly-Data-START##
            Assembly Method       :: MITObim v. 1.9
            Sequencing Technology :: Illumina
            ##Assembly-Data-END##
FEATURES             Location/Qualifiers
     source          1..16548
                     /organism="Presbytis percura"
                     /organelle="mitochondrion"
                     /mol_type="genomic DNA"
     rRNA            1..949
                     /product="s-rRNA"
     gene            950..1018
                     /gene="trnV(gta)"
     tRNA            950..1018
                     /gene="trnV(gta)"
                     /product="tRNA-Val"
     rRNA            1017..2578
                     /product="l-rRNA"
     gene            2579..2653
                     /gene="trnL2(tta)"
     tRNA            2579..2653
                     /gene="trnL2(tta)"
                     /product="tRNA-Leu"
     gene            2656..3606
                     /gene="nad1"
     CDS             2656..3606
                     /gene="nad1"
                     /codon_start=1
                     /transl_table=2
                     /product="NADH dehydrogenase subunit 1"
                     /translation="MFTINLLLIILPTMAAMAFLTLTERKLLGYMQLRKGPNIVGPYG
                     LLQPFADAMKLFTKEPLKPLTSTTTLYIIAPTLAFTIALLLWMPLPMPNSLINLNLGL
                     LFILAMSSLTVHSILWSGWASNSNYALIGALRAVAQTISYEVTMAIILLSILLMSGSF
                     NLHALIMTQENLWLLLPSWPLAMMWFTSTLAETNRAPFDLTEGESELVSGFNIEYAAG
                     PFALFFMAEYMNIIMMNALTTTIFLGTLYPIHSPELFTTCFITKTLLLTSLFLWIRAT
                     YPRFRYDQLMHLLWKNFLPLTLAFLMWYTAMPITISGIPPQ"
     gene            3611..3680
                     /gene="trnI(atc)"
     tRNA            3611..3680
                     /gene="trnI(atc)"
                     /product="tRNA-Ile"
     gene            complement(3678..3749)
                     /gene="trnQ(caa)"
     tRNA            complement(3678..3749)
                     /gene="trnQ(caa)"
                     /product="tRNA-Gln"
     gene            3751..3818
                     /gene="trnM(atg)"
     tRNA            3751..3818
                     /gene="trnM(atg)"
                     /product="tRNA-Met"
     gene            3819..4844
                     /gene="nad2"
     CDS             3819..4844
                     /gene="nad2"
                     /codon_start=1
                     /transl_table=2
                     /product="NADH dehydrogenase subunit 2"
                     /translation="MNPLAQLIIYSTMILGTLITSLSSHWFLAWTGLEMNMLAFTSIL
                     IKKTNSRSTEAATKYFLVQSTASMILMMAIMHNNMYPGQWAMTNNINQLSSLIMTMAL
                     AMKLGMAPFHFWIPEVTQGTPLMPGLLLLTWQKLAPISIMYQIYPSINTNILLTLSIL
                     SIMVGSWGGLNQTQLRKILAYSSITHMGWMMTTLTYNPNTTIFYLLMYIILTTTAFLA
                     LNLNSNTTALMLSQTWNKLTWLMPLMASTLLSMGGLPPLTGFLPKWVTIQELTKNNNF
                     IMPTIMIAMALLNLYFYLRLVYITSMTLLPTSNNAKMKWHFENTKPMPLMAPLIILTT
                     LLLPMSTT"
     gene            4861..4929
                     /gene="trnW(tga)"
     tRNA            4861..4929
                     /gene="trnW(tga)"
                     /product="tRNA-Trp"
     gene            complement(4938..5006)
                     /gene="trnA(gca)"
     tRNA            complement(4938..5006)
                     /gene="trnA(gca)"
                     /product="tRNA-Ala"
     gene            complement(5008..5080)
                     /gene="trnN(aac)"
     tRNA            complement(5008..5080)
                     /gene="trnN(aac)"
                     /product="tRNA-Asn"
     gene            complement(5113..5179)
                     /gene="trnC(tgc)"
     tRNA            complement(5113..5179)
                     /gene="trnC(tgc)"
                     /product="tRNA-Cys"
     gene            complement(5180..5244)
                     /gene="trnY(tac)"
     tRNA            complement(5180..5244)
                     /gene="trnY(tac)"
                     /product="tRNA-Tyr"
     gene            5261..6799
                     /gene="cox1"
     CDS             5261..6799
                     /gene="cox1"
                     /codon_start=1
                     /transl_table=2
                     /product="cytochrome c oxidase subunit 1"
                     /translation="MLINRWLFSTNHKDIGTLYLLFGAWAGTMGMAMSLLIRAELGQP
                     GNLLGNDHIYNVIVTAHAFVMIFFMVMPIMIGGFGNWLVPLMIGAPDMAFPRLNNMSF
                     WLLPPSFLLLIASAMVEAGAGTGWTVYPPLAGNLSHPGASVDLTIFSLHLAGISSILG
                     AINFITTIINMKSPAVSQYQTPLFVWSVLITAVLLLLSLPVLAAGITMLLTDRNLNTT
                     FFDPAGGGDPILYQHLFWFFGHPEVYILILPGFGMISHIVTYYSGKKEPFGYMGMVWA
                     MMSIGFLGFIVWAHHMFTVGMDVDTRAYFTSATMIIAIPTGVKVFSWLATLHGGNIKW
                     SPAMLWALGFIFLFTVGGLTGIVLANSSLDIVLHDTYYVVAHFHYVLSMGAVFAIMGG
                     FIHWFPLFSGYTLDQVCAKAHFTIMFVGVNLTFFPQHFLGLSGMPRRYSDYPDAYTTW
                     NIVSSAGSFISLVAMLFMIYMIWEAFASKRKVLLIEQPTYNLEWLHGSPPPYHTFEEP
                     AFIKV"
     gene            complement(6802..6870)
                     /gene="trnS2(tca)"
     tRNA            complement(6802..6870)
                     /gene="trnS2(tca)"
                     /product="tRNA-Ser"
     gene            6874..6941
                     /gene="trnD(gac)"
     tRNA            6874..6941
                     /gene="trnD(gac)"
                     /product="tRNA-Asp"
     gene            6943..7602
                     /gene="cox2"
     CDS             6943..7602
                     /gene="cox2"
                     /codon_start=1
                     /transl_table=2
                     /product="cytochrome c oxidase subunit 2"
                     /translation="MAHPVQLGLQDATSPIMEELIAFHDHAFMIVSLISFLVLYVLSS
                     VLTTKLTSTNITDAQEMETIWTILPAIILVLIAMPSLRILYLTDEINNPSFTIKSIGH
                     QWYWTYEYTDYGGLIFNSYMLPSLFLNPGDLRLLEVDNRVVLPIEAPVRMMITSQDVL
                     HSWTIPTLGLKTDAIPGRLNQTTFTAMRPGVYYGQCSEICGANHSFMPIVAELIPLKI
                     FE"
     gene            7673..7738
                     /gene="trnK(aaa)"
     tRNA            7673..7738
                     /gene="trnK(aaa)"
                     /product="tRNA-Lys"
     gene            7740..7928
                     /gene="atp8"
     CDS             7740..7928
                     /gene="atp8"
                     /codon_start=1
                     /transl_table=2
                     /product="ATP synthase F0 subunit 8"
                     /translation="MPQLNTSTWFITIITMLPTLYLIMQLKLLNTNYHLLPSQKISNV
                     RMFNTSWQLKWTKIYLPHS"
     gene            7901..8575
                     /gene="atp6"
     CDS             7901..8575
                     /gene="atp6"
                     /codon_start=1
                     /transl_table=2
                     /product="ATP synthase F0 subunit 6"
                     /translation="MNENLFTPFTIPTLLGLPTVMPIIMFPMLLFPTSKHLINNRLIT
                     IQQNLTQLVLKQMMTTHNTKGQTWSLMLMSLIIFIAMTNLLGLLPYSFTPTAQLSMNL
                     AMAIPLWAGTVFMGLRFKTKSSLAHFLPQGTPTPLIPMLVIIETISLFIQPMALAVRL
                     TANITAGHLLMHLIGNAALALMAMNFLATSLTLIILMLLTILEIAVALIQAYVFTLLV
                     SLYLHDN"
     gene            8581..9363
                     /gene="cox3"
     CDS             8581..9363
                     /gene="cox3"
                     /codon_start=1
                     /transl_table=2
                     /product="cytochrome c oxidase subunit 3"
                     /translation="MTHQVHPYHMVKPSPWPLTGAFSALLMTSGLIMWFHFHSTTLLT
                     LGLLTNMLTMYQWWRDIVRESTYQGHHTTPVQKGLRYGMVLFIISEIFFFAGFFWAFY
                     HSSLAPTPHLGGHWPPTGITPLNPLEVPLLNTSVLLASGVTITWAHHSLMESNRKQMI
                     QALLITILLGIYFTLLQISEYYEAPFAISDGIYGSTFFVATGFHGLHVIIGSTFLTVC
                     FIRQLLYHFTSNHHFGFEAAAWYWHFVDVVWLFLYISIYWWGS"
     gene            9365..9432
                     /gene="trnG(gga)"
     tRNA            9365..9432
                     /gene="trnG(gga)"
                     /product="tRNA-Gly"
     gene            9433..9777
                     /gene="nad3"
     CDS             9433..9777
                     /gene="nad3"
                     /codon_start=1
                     /transl_table=2
                     /product="NADH dehydrogenase subunit 3"
                     /translation="MNLMLALTVNTLLTLLLTVIMFWLPQLNTYTEKANPYECGFDPL
                     NSARIPFSLKFFLVAITFLLFDLEIALLLPLPWALQTTNLPMMIKSSIMLITILTLGL
                     AYEWTQKGLEWTE"
     gene            9779..9843
                     /gene="trnR(cga)"
     tRNA            9779..9843
                     /gene="trnR(cga)"
                     /product="tRNA-Arg"
     gene            9844..10137
                     /gene="nad4l"
     CDS             9844..10137
                     /gene="nad4l"
                     /codon_start=1
                     /transl_table=2
                     /product="NADH dehydrogenase subunit 4L"
                     /translation="MPIIYMNIMLAFSISLLGMLTYRSHLMSSLLCLEGMMLSLFIMS
                     TLMALNMHFPLANIVPIALLVFAACEAAVGLALLISISNTYGLDHIHNLNLLQC"
     gene            10134..11501
                     /gene="nad4"
     CDS             10134..11501
                     /gene="nad4"
                     /codon_start=1
                     /transl_table=2
                     /product="NADH dehydrogenase subunit 4"
                     /translation="MLKMVFPTIMLLPTTWFSKNNMIWINLTMHSLIISLIPLLFFNQ
                     TNNNLVSYSTYLSSDPLTTPLLMLTAWLLPLMVMASQYHLHNESPLRKKLYLSMMILL
                     QISLITTFMATEMILFYILFETTLIPTLIIITRWGNQAERLNASTYFLFYTLAGSLPL
                     LVMLMYMHNNLGSLNIMLLTITAQKLTATWCHSLTWLACMMAFMVKMPLYGLHLWLPK
                     AHVEAPIAGSMVLAAVLLKLGGYGMMRFTSILNPLTEYMAYPFLMLSLWGMIMTSSTC
                     LRQTDLKSLIAYSSVSHMALVIMASLIQTPWSFTGAIVLMIAHGLTSSMLFCLANSNY
                     ERTHSRIMMLSRGLQTLLPLMAFWWFVANLTNLALPPTINLIGELLVVMTSFSWSHIT
                     IMLTGLNMLITALYSLYMFTTTQRGTLTSHTINMKPSFTRENMLMFMHISPIVLLSIN
                     PDIIMG"
     gene            11512..11581
                     /gene="trnH(cac)"
     tRNA            11512..11581
                     /gene="trnH(cac)"
                     /product="tRNA-His"
     gene            11582..11640
                     /gene="trnS1(agc)"
     tRNA            11582..11640
                     /gene="trnS1(agc)"
                     /product="tRNA-Ser"
     gene            11641..11711
                     /gene="trnL1(cta)"
     tRNA            11641..11711
                     /gene="trnL1(cta)"
                     /product="tRNA-Leu"
     gene            11728..13512
                     /gene="nad5"
     CDS             11728..13512
                     /gene="nad5"
                     /codon_start=1
                     /transl_table=2
                     /product="NADH dehydrogenase subunit 5"
                     /translation="MVMLVLTSLTLPIIMTLVKPNKNYLYPNYVKTTMMFAFIISLLP
                     TTLYIFLDQDIIISNWHWTTIQSLELTLSFKLDYFSMLFIPIALFITWCIMEFSLWYM
                     SSDPNINQFFKYILIFLITMLILITANNLFQLFIGWEGVGIMSFLLISWWHSRTDANT
                     AAIQAILYNRIGDIGFVLAMAWFLFHYNSWDFQQMFMLDSNSNLLPLMGLLLAATGKS
                     AQLGLHPWLPSAMEGPTPVSALLHSSTMVVAGVFLLIRFHPMMENSVLIQSFTLCLGA
                     ITTMFMAICALTQNDIKKIVAFSTSSQLGLMMVTIGINQPHLAFLHICTHAFFKAMLF
                     ICSGSIIHNLNNEQDIRKMGGLFKTMPITSTALIIGNLALTGMPFLTGFYSKDLIIET
                     ANTSYTNAWALSTTLIATSLTSSYSTRTIILTLTGQPRFSTSIHINENNPALLNPMKR
                     LTLGSLLAGFLITNNITPTTPPQLTMPYYLKLLALCVTTLGFLMALDLMFMTNNLKMM
                     TPSHMFKFSNMLGYFPTTIHRAIPYQNLIMSQNLAFLLLDSIWLEKSMPKMISYTHIA
                     SSVITTTQKGMIKLYFLSFLIPLILIPLM"
     gene            complement(13528..14046)
                     /gene="nad6"
     CDS             complement(13528..14046)
                     /gene="nad6"
                     /codon_start=1
                     /transl_table=2
                     /product="NADH dehydrogenase subunit 6"
                     /translation="MSYTLFLLSVLLVMGFVGFSSKPSPIYGGLALIVSGIIGCAIIL
                     SYGGTYMGLMMFLIYLGGMMVVFGYTTAMAIEEYPEAWVSGFEVLSSLLVGLAMEVGL
                     ILWILDYDELVVVVSLNNMGSWMIFEGEGSGMIREDSIGAGALYDYGRWLVVVVGWTL
                     FVGVYIVIEITRG"
     gene            complement(14047..14115)
                     /gene="trnE(gaa)"
     tRNA            complement(14047..14115)
                     /gene="trnE(gaa)"
                     /product="tRNA-Glu"
     gene            14121..15254
                     /gene="cob"
     CDS             14121..15254
                     /gene="cob"
                     /codon_start=1
                     /transl_table=2
                     /product="cytochrome b"
                     /translation="MTHTRKSNPIMKLINHSLIDLPTPSNISMWWNFGSLLATCLILQ
                     IITGLFLAMHYSPDISSAFSSIAHIIRDVNYGWIIRYLHANGASMFFICLFLHVGRGL
                     YYGSFILLETWNIGIALLLMVMATAFMGYVLPWGQMSFWGATVITNLLSAIPYIGTNL
                     VQWVWGGYSIDNPTLTRFFTLHFTLPFIIAALTMLHLLFLHETGSNNPCGISSDSDKI
                     PFHPYYTIKDALGMILLFLILMMLVLFSPDLLSDPDNYTPANPLNTPPHIKPEWYFLF
                     AYAILRSVPNKLGGVLALLLSILILAIMPLLHKSKQQSMSFRPLSQFLLWLLVTILLT
                     LTWIGSQPVNQPFIMIGQVAAMMYFTTILILMPLASLIENNLLK"
     gene            15262..15325
                     /gene="trnT(aca)"
     tRNA            15262..15325
                     /gene="trnT(aca)"
                     /product="tRNA-Thr"
     gene            complement(15328..15394)
                     /gene="trnP(cca)"
     tRNA            complement(15328..15394)
                     /gene="trnP(cca)"
                     /product="tRNA-Pro"
     gene            16478..16548
                     /gene="trnF(ttc)"
     tRNA            16478..16548
                     /gene="trnF(ttc)"
                     /product="tRNA-Phe"
BASE COUNT     5412 a   4214 c   2082 g   4837 t      3 others
ORIGIN      
        1 aataggtttg gtcccggcct ttctattaac tcctagcaag attacacatg caagcatcct
       61 cgctccagtg aagacaccct gcaaatcacc atgattgaaa ggagtaagta tcaagcacgc
      121 tcaatgcagc tcaagacact ttgcttagcc acacccccac gggagacagc agtgactaat
      181 atttagcaat aaacgaaagt ttaactaagc tatgctattc tagggttggt caatttcgtg
      241 ccagccaccg cggccatacg attgacccga gctaatagac atcggcgtaa agagtgtttt
      301 agacgtgctt aaccaaataa agctaaacta ctactaaact gtaaaatcct agttaatgta
      361 aaacaaacta cgaaagtggc tttaaaaact ctgaatacac tatagctaag actcaaactg
      421 ggattagaca ccccactatg cttagcccta aacttcaata attgaaataa caaaactact
      481 cgccagaaca ctacaagcaa cagcttaaaa ctcaaaggac ttggcggtgc ttcataaccc
      541 cctagaggag cctgttctgt aatcgataaa ccccgattca ccctaccatc tctcgctcag
      601 cctatatacc gccatcttca gcaaacctca acaagagacg caaagtaagc acaaacgccc
      661 acgcaaaaac gttaggtcaa ggtgtagctt atgagctggg aaaaaatggg ctacattttc
      721 tacctcagaa aacctacgat aactcttatg aaacctagga gtccaaggag gatttagcag
      781 taaactaaga atagagtgct tagttgaact aggccatgaa gcacgcacac accgcccgtc
      841 gctctcctca aatatattta aggaacaatt tagctaaata aaccaatatt tatatagagg
      901 agataagtcg taacatggta agtgtactgg aaggtgcact tggataaatc aaggtatagc
      961 tcaacacaaa gcatctggct tacacccgga agatatcaac accacctgat tgccttgagc
     1021 taatactagc ccaaaaatcc ctaaccaaca ttaataccac gcacatataa attaaatcat
     1081 tcacagatat aaaagtatag gtgatagaaa atctactctg gcgccataga gatagtaccg
     1141 caagggaaag atgaaaaaaa aaaactaagc acaaaatagc aaggacttac ccctgtacct
     1201 tctgcattat gaactaacca gagactattt cgcaaagaga actaaagcca actaccccga
     1261 aaccagacga gctacccaaa aacagctaaa agagcacacc cgtctatgta gcaaaatagt
     1321 gggaagattt ttaggtagag gtgatacacc taacgagcct ggtgatagct ggttatccaa
     1381 gatagaatat tagttcaact ttaagcttac ctacagaatt attaatcccc ctgtaagctt
     1441 aactgttagt ctaaagaggg acagctcttt agacattagg aaaaaacctt atatagagag
     1501 taaaaatttt taactaccat agttggccta aaagcagcca tcaattaaga aagcgttcaa
     1561 gctcaacatc aactatctat aaaaattcta aatatattac tgaactcctc atatcacatt
     1621 ggattaatct attatatcat agaagcaata atgctagcat cagtaacatg aataaattct
     1681 cccatgcata agcctaaatc agatcgaaaa cttcgctgat acctaacagc ttaatactaa
     1741 caactacaaa caagtcagta gtacctacac tgttaatcca acacaggcat gctcttaagg
     1801 aaaggttaaa aaaagtaaaa ggaactcggc aaatctaacc ccgcctgttt accaaaaaca
     1861 tcacctctag cattactagt attagaggca ctgcctgccc agtgacacat gtttaacggc
     1921 cgcggtaccc tgaccgtgca aaggtagcat aatcacttgt tctttaaata gggacttgta
     1981 tgaatggcaa cacgagggtt taactgtctc ttactttcaa ccagtgaaat tgacctgccc
     2041 gtgaagaggc gggcataaaa taataagacg agaagaccct gtggagcttc aatttattaa
     2101 tgcaatcacc acaacataaa cccacgggct caacacaccc cgtcactgca ttaaaaattt
     2161 tggttggggt gacctcggag cataactaaa cctccgaaaa actaaaccaa gactacacaa
     2221 gtcaaagcaa atccgcctac attgacccaa taacttgatc aacggaaaaa gttaccccag
     2281 ggataacagc gcaatcctat ttcagagttc atatcgacaa tagggtttac gacctcgatg
     2341 ttggatcagg acatcctaat ggtgcagcag ctatcaaggg ttcgtttgtt caacgattaa
     2401 agtcctacgt gatctgagtt cagaccggag caatccaggt cggtttctat ctattctaca
     2461 tttctccctg tacgaaagga caagagaaat agagcctact tcacaaagtg ccctcctccc
     2521 ataaatgacc taatctcaat ttaacaaaaa ccacacatat gacccaagaa cagggattgt
     2581 taagatggca gagcccggta attgcataag acttaaaact ttataatcag aggttcaact
     2641 cctcttctta gcattatgtt cacaattaat cttctactta tcattttacc cactatagct
     2701 gccatagcat ttctcacgct caccgaacga aaactattag gctacataca attacgcaaa
     2761 gggcctaaca ttgtaggccc ctacggacta ctacaaccct tcgccgatgc aataaaactc
     2821 ttcaccaaag aacccctaaa acccctaacc tccactacaa ccctatatat tattgcacca
     2881 accctggcct ttaccattgc cctcctctta tgaatacccc ttcctatacc caactctcta
     2941 atcaacctta atctagggct tttatttatc ttagccatat caagtttaac tgttcactct
     3001 atcttatgat caggatgagc atcaaattca aactatgcat taatcggagc actacgagca
     3061 gtagcccaaa caatctcata tgaggtaacc atagccatta ttctattgtc aattctatta
     3121 ataagcggct cattcaatct ccacgcactt attataacac aagaaaacct ttgacttctc
     3181 ctaccatcat gacctctagc aataatatga tttacttcca cattagcaga gaccaatcga
     3241 gctccctttg acctaacaga aggagaatca gaactagtct caggctttaa cattgaatac
     3301 gcagcaggcc catttgccct cttctttata gctgagtata taaatattat tataataaat
     3361 gccctaacaa ctacaatttt tctaggtaca ctatatccaa tccactcacc agagctgttc
     3421 acaacatgtt ttatcaccaa aacactcctc ttaacttccc tatttctatg aattcgagca
     3481 acctacccac gattccgcta tgaccaactt atacacttac tatgaaaaaa ttttcttcca
     3541 cttacattag cattcctcat atgatacaca gcaataccca ttacaatctc cggcatcccc
     3601 cctcaaaact agaaatatgt ctgataaaag agttactttg atagagtaaa taatagaggc
     3661 acttaatcct cttatttcta gaatcatagg cattgaacct acccctgaga attcaaattt
     3721 ctccgtgcta cctattacac tctattctat agtaaggtca gctaaataag ctatcgggcc
     3781 cataccccga aaatgttggt tatatccttc ccgtactaat taacccacta gctcaactta
     3841 ttatttattc taccataatt ttaggcaccc taatcacatc actaagctcc cactgattcc
     3901 tagcctgaac aggcctagaa ataaatatat tagcttttac ttcaattcta attaaaaaaa
     3961 caaattctcg ctccacagaa gctgctacta aatatttcct tgtacaatcc actgcatcta
     4021 taattctcat aatagcaatt atacataata atatataccc cggacaatga gccataacta
     4081 ataacattaa tcaactctca tccctaatta taacaatagc ccttgctata aaactaggaa
     4141 tagctccttt ccacttctga attccagaag tcacccaagg aacaccccta atacccggcc
     4201 tgcttctact cacatgacaa aaattagccc ctatctcaat tatgtaccaa atttacccct
     4261 caattaatac gaatattctc ctaactctat caattctatc catcatagta ggcagttgag
     4321 gaggcctcaa ccaaacacaa ctacgtaaaa tcctagcata ttcttcaatt acacatatag
     4381 gctgaatgat aacaacacta acatataacc caaatactac aattttttat ttacttatat
     4441 atattatctt aacaaccact gcatttctag ccctaaacct aaactcaaat accacagccc
     4501 taatattatc acaaacctga aacaaactca cctggctaat gccactaata gcatccactc
     4561 ttctatccat aggaggccta cccccactaa ccggtttttt acccaaatga gttaccattc
     4621 aagaactcac aaaaaataat aactttatca tgccaactat tataatcgcc atagccctac
     4681 tcaacttata cttttaccta cgcctagtct atattacctc cataacatta ctccccacat
     4741 ccaataatgc aaaaataaaa tgacacttcg aaaatacaaa accyatacct ctaatagccc
     4801 ctcttattat cctcactacc cttctcttac caatatctac aacagccctg aacattccct
     4861 agaaatttag gttaagcata gaccaaaagc cttcaaagct ctcagtaagt taaataaact
     4921 taatttctga gacacgttaa ggactgcaaa attctactct gcatcaactg aacgcaaatc
     4981 aattgcttta attaagctaa gcccttacta gattaatggg atttaaaccc acaaaaactt
     5041 agttaacagc taaataccct aatcaactgg ctttaatcta cttctcccgc cgcgggaaaa
     5101 aaaaggcggg agaagccccg gcagaaatct agactgctcc tttgaatttg caattcaaca
     5161 tgaaattcac ctcggggctg gtaaaaagag ggctcaacct ctgttcttag atttacagcc
     5221 taatgcttac tcagccattt tacctcctct tttatcacct atgctcatta accgctggct
     5281 attctctaca aatcataaag atattgggac tttgtatctg ctatttggag catgagctgg
     5341 aactatgggt atggctataa gccttcttat tcgagccgaa ctaggccaac ccggtaatct
     5401 actaggcaat gaccatattt ataatgttat cgttacagcc catgcattcg ttataatttt
     5461 cttcatagtt atacctatta taattggagg cttcgggaac tgactagtgc ctctgataat
     5521 tggtgctcct gacatagcat tcccccgttt aaataatata agtttctggc ttcttccacc
     5581 atcattccta cttcttatcg cttcggccat agtagaagcc ggtgccggaa caggttggac
     5641 agtctatccc cctttagcag gaaatttatc tcacccagga gcctccgtag acttaactat
     5701 cttctcactt catctagcag gcatttcttc tattttaggt gctattaatt tcatcacaac
     5761 cattatcaat ataaaatccc ctgcagtatc tcaataccaa acccccttat ttgtgtgatc
     5821 agtcctaatt acagcagtct tactactcct atccctaccc gtactagccg caggcattac
     5881 aatgctgcta acagaccgca atctcaatac tactttcttt gatcctgcag gagggggaga
     5941 ccctatccta tatcaacact tattttgatt ctttggtcac cctgaagtct acatccttat
     6001 tcttcctggc tttggaataa tctcccacat tgtaacatac tattctggaa aaaaagaacc
     6061 attcggatat ataggtatag tctgagctat aatgtcaatt gggtttctag gctttattgt
     6121 gtgagctcac catatattta cagttggcat agacgtagat acacgggcct attttacctc
     6181 tgctactata attattgcaa ttccaactgg cgttaaagtc tttagctgat tagccacatt
     6241 acacggaggc aatattaaat gatcccctgc aatactctga gctctaggct ttattttcct
     6301 ttttactgtg ggaggcctaa ccggtattgt actagcaaac tcctcactag atatcgtatt
     6361 acatgataca tactatgtcg tagcccattt tcactacgtc ttgtcaatag gggctgtctt
     6421 tgctattatg ggaggcttca ttcactgatt tcccctgttc tcaggctata ctctagatca
     6481 agtctgcgct aaagcccatt ttactatcat atttgtaggc gtaaatttaa ctttctttcc
     6541 acaacatttt ctaggtctat ctggaatacc tcgacgctac tctgattatc ccgatgccta
     6601 taccacatga aatattgtat catctgcagg ttctttcatt tccctagtag caatactatt
     6661 tataatttat ataatctgag aagccttcgc ctcaaaacgt aaagtactat taattgaaca
     6721 gcccacttat aatttagagt gactacatgg ctcccctcca ccatatcata catttgaaga
     6781 accagcattc atcaaagtaa ataaaaaagg aaggaatcga accctctgag attggtttca
     6841 agccaatcct ataaccccta taactttttc aataagatat tagaaaaact atttcatagc
     6901 cttgtcaaag ctaagttata ggataaaccc tatatatctt atatggccca cccagtccaa
     6961 ctaggcctac aagatgctac atcccctatc atagaagaac taattgcctt tcacgatcat
     7021 gcttttataa tcgtatctct aattagcttc ctagttctat acgtactatc atcagtgtta
     7081 acaacaaaat taactagtac taatattaca gacgctcaag agatagagac tatttgaacc
     7141 atcttacccg caattatcct agtcttaatt gccataccct ctttacgcat cctttactta
     7201 acagatgaaa tcaataatcc ctcattcact atcaaatcaa ttggacatca atgatactga
     7261 acctatgagt atacagacta tggaggccta atctttaatt cttatatact tccctcacta
     7321 ttcttaaacc caggagacct gcgacttcta gaagtcgata atcgagtagt actcccaatt
     7381 gaagcccctg tacgtataat aattacatcc caagacgtct tacactcatg aaccattccc
     7441 acattaggcc taaaaacaga tgcaattcca ggacgcttaa accaaacaac atttactgct
     7501 atacgaccag gtgtctacta cggacaatgc tcagaaatct gcggtgctaa ccatagtttt
     7561 ataccaattg tcgcagaatt aattccacta aaaatttttg aaataggacc tgtattcacc
     7621 ttatagatgt attgagatac atcatttaaa aaatatttaa aatattaaaa cccactgtat
     7681 agctgccaca gcattaacct tttaagttaa agataggaaa gatattttcc tacagtgaaa
     7741 tgcctcaact aaatacgtct acatggttta ttactattat taccatgcta cctacattat
     7801 atctaattat acaattaaaa ctactaaata caaattacca tctactccca tcacaaaaaa
     7861 tctctaatgt acgaatattc aatacctctt gacaactaaa atgaacgaaa atttatttac
     7921 cccattcaca atcccaacac tcctaggcct acccactgta atacctatta ttatatttcc
     7981 tatattatta tttccaacct ctaaacatct catcaacaat cgacttatta ctattcaaca
     8041 aaacttaact caattagttc taaaacaaat aataacaact cataacacca aaggacaaac
     8101 ttgatcccta atactaatat ctctaattat ttttattgct ataaccaatc tcctcggact
     8161 cttaccctac tcatttacgc ccaccgccca gttatctatg aacttagcca tggcaatccc
     8221 cttgtgagca ggtacagtat ttataggtct ccgcttcaaa accaaaagtt ccttagctca
     8281 tttcttacca caaggaacac ctacacctct tatccccata ttagtaatca ttgaaactat
     8341 cagcctattt attcaaccga tagccctagc tgtacgcctg actgctaata tcacagcagg
     8401 ccatctgctc atacacctaa ttggaaatgc cgcactagca ctaatagcca taaacttcct
     8461 cgcaacttca ctgactttaa tcatcctaat attgctaaca attctagaaa ttgcagttgc
     8521 cctaatccaa gcctatgttt ttacacttct agtaagcctc tacctacacg ataacaccta
     8581 atgacccatc aagtccaccc ttatcatata gttaaaccaa gcccatggcc actaacagga
     8641 gccttctcag ctcttctaat aacatccggc ctaatcatgt gatttcactt tcattctacc
     8701 accctgctaa cactaggatt actaaccaat atattaacaa tatatcaatg gtgacgcgat
     8761 attgtacgag aaagcaccta tcaaggccac catacaacac ctgtccaaaa aggtctccgt
     8821 tatggaatag tcctgtttat tatttcagaa attttcttct ttgctggatt cttttgagca
     8881 ttctaccact caagccttgc ccctacccca cacttaggcg gacactgacc accaacaggt
     8941 attaccccac taaatcccct agaagtaccc cttctaaata cctctgtact actcgcatca
     9001 ggagttacaa tcacctgagc tcatcatagc ttaatagaaa gtaaccgaaa acaaataatt
     9061 caagctttac ttattacaat tctattagga atttacttta cccttctaca gatttcagag
     9121 tactatgaag cacccttcgc tatctctgac ggtatttatg gctcaacatt ctttgtcgct
     9181 actggcttcc acggacttca cgttattatt ggctctacat ttctcactgt ctgctttatt
     9241 cgtcaactat tatatcactt tacatcaaat caccattttg gctttgaagc cgccgcttga
     9301 tattgacact tcgtagatgt tgtctgacta ttcctctaca tttctattta ctgatgaggc
     9361 tcctattctt ttagtataag tagtacagct aacttccaat tagctagttt tgataatatt
     9421 caaaaaagaa taattaactt aatattagct ctaacagtta acacccttct aaccctacta
     9481 ttaacagtca tcatattctg attacctcaa cttaacacct atacagaaaa agccaacccc
     9541 tacgagtgtg gctttgaccc actaaattcc gctcgcattc ctttctcctt aaaatttttc
     9601 ctagttgcta tcactttttt actatttgac ctagagattg ccctactatt acccctacca
     9661 tgagccctcc aaacaacaaa tcttcctata ataattaaat catcaattat attaattact
     9721 atcttaaccc ttggtttagc ctatgagtga actcaaaagg gattggagtg aactgaattg
     9781 gtaagtagtt taaataaaac aaatgatttc gactcattag attatgataa tcatactaac
     9841 caaatgccca tcatttatat aaatattatg ctagcattta gcatctcact tctaggcata
     9901 ttaacttacc gctcacacct aatatcatcc ctattatgcc tagaaggaat aatactatca
     9961 ctatttatta taagtaccct catagcccta aatatacatt tcccactagc taacattgta
    10021 ccaattgccc tactagtgtt tgctgcctgt gaggcagcag tgggccttgc cttgttaatt
    10081 tcaatctcaa acacatatgg cctagatcac attcacaacc taaatctgct tcaatgctaa
    10141 aaatagtttt tcccacaatt atactactac caacaacatg attttccaaa aacaatataa
    10201 tctgaattaa cctaactata catagcttaa ttattagcct tattcccctt ctattcttta
    10261 atcaaactaa taataatctc gttagttatt caacctactt atcctcagac ccactaacaa
    10321 cacctcttct aatattaact gcctgacttc tacctctaat agttatagca agtcaatatc
    10381 atttacataa tgaaagcccc ttacgaaaaa aactttatct atccataata atcttactac
    10441 aaatttccct aattacaaca tttatggcca cagaaataat tctattctat atcttatttg
    10501 aaaccaccct tatccctacc ttaattatta ttacccgatg aggtaatcag gcagaacgcc
    10561 tcaacgcaag tacatatttc ctattttata cattagccgg ttctctcccc ttattagtta
    10621 tattaatata tatacataat aatttaggct cattaaacat catactacta acaattacag
    10681 ctcaaaaact aacagctact tgatgtcata gcctaacctg actagcatgc ataatagcct
    10741 tcatagtaaa aataccatta tatggtctac acctatgatt accaaaagct cacgtcgaag
    10801 cccctattgc cggatcaata gtccttgctg cagtactttt aaaattaggt ggttatggta
    10861 taatacgatt tacctcaatc cttaaccctc taacagagta tatagcctac ccattcctca
    10921 tactatcttt gtgaggcata atcataacaa gctcaacctg ccttcgacaa acggacctta
    10981 aatcacttat cgcatattcc tcagtaagcc acatagccct ggtaattata gcttctctca
    11041 ttcaaacccc ctgaagcttt accggcgcta tcgtacttat aattgcccac ggtcttacct
    11101 catcaatact attctgctta gcaaactcaa actacgaacg aacccacagt cgcattataa
    11161 tactctctcg aggacttcaa accttacttc cactaatagc cttctggtga tttgtagcaa
    11221 acctcactaa tctagcccta cctcctacca tcaatttaat tggagaacta ctagtagtaa
    11281 tgacttcatt ttcttgatca catattacca ttatgcttac aggactaaac atgttaatta
    11341 ctgcccttta ttccctatat atatttacta caacacaacg aggaacactt acctcccata
    11401 ccatcaatat aaagccttcc tttacacgag aaaatatact aatatttata catatttccc
    11461 ccatcgttct cctatccatt aatcccgaca ttattatagg cttcactcct tgtaaatata
    11521 gtttaaccaa aaacattaga ttgtgaatct aaacatagaa gcccatcact tcttatttac
    11581 cgagaaagct tgcaaggact gctaatccat gcccccgtac ttaacaaaac ggctatctca
    11641 acttttaaag gataacagct atccattggc cttaggagcc aaaaatattg gtgcaactcc
    11701 aaataaaagt aataaatgca tacctccatt gttatactag ttctaacttc tctaaccctc
    11761 ccaattatta taacccttgt taaacctaat aaaaattacc tgtatcccaa ttatgtaaaa
    11821 acaactatga tatttgcctt cattatcagc ctcctcccca caactttata catctttcta
    11881 gaccaagaca ttattatctc aaattgacat tgaaccacta tccagtcatt agaacttaca
    11941 ttaagcttca aactagacta cttttcaata ttatttatcc caatcgcatt atttattacc
    12001 tgatgtatta tagagttctc attatgatat ataagctcag acccaaatat caaccaattt
    12061 tttaaatata tcctcatctt tcttattaca atattaatct taattaccgc caacaaccta
    12121 tttcaacttt ttattggatg agaaggtgta ggaattatat ccttcctgtt aatcagctga
    12181 tgacattctc gaacagacgc taacacagca gctatccaag caatcctata taaccgcatt
    12241 ggcgatattg gttttgtctt agctatagca tgatttctct ttcactataa ttcatgagac
    12301 tttcaacaaa tatttatact agattctaac tcaaatcttc taccactaat aggcctcctt
    12361 ctagcagcaa caggaaaatc agctcaacta ggccttcacc cttgactacc ctcagctata
    12421 gaaggtccaa ccccagtttc agccctactt cattccagca ctatagtggt cgctggagtg
    12481 tttctactta tccgctttca tcctataata gaaaatagtg tattaattca aagctttaca
    12541 ttatgcctag gagccattac cactatattt atagcaatct gcgctttaac acaaaatgat
    12601 attaaaaaaa tcgtagcttt ctccacctct agccaactag gactaataat agttactatt
    12661 ggtattaatc aaccacacct agcgtttcta catatttgta cccacgcctt ctttaaagcc
    12721 atattattta tttgctccgg gtctattatt cacaacttaa acaatgaaca agatattcga
    12781 aaaataggag ggttatttaa aacaatgccc attacttcaa ccgccctaat cattggtaac
    12841 ctagcactca caggcatacc cttccttaca ggcttctact ccaaagacct tattatcgaa
    12901 actgcaaaca cgtcatatac caacgcctga gccctatcca ccactcttat cgccacctcc
    12961 ctaacaagca gctatagcac ccggactatt atcctaacac taacaggaca gcctcgtttt
    13021 tcaacctcaa tccacattaa tgaaaataac ccggctctgc taaatccaat aaaacgccta
    13081 acactgggta gtctacttgc aggattcctc attactaata atattacccc cacgacaccc
    13141 ccccaactaa ccatacctta ttacctaaaa cttctagccc tatgcgtaac caccctaggt
    13201 ttcctaatag ccctagacct aatattcata actaataatc tcaaaataat aaccccatca
    13261 catatattca aattctctaa tatattagga tattttccaa ccacaattca ccgagcaatc
    13321 ccatatcaaa atttaatcat aagccaaaac ctggccttcc tcttactaga ctcaatctga
    13381 ttagaaaagt caatacccaa aataatttca tatacccata tcgcttcctc cgtcatcaca
    13441 accacccaaa aaggtataat taaattatat tttctctctt tcctcatccc ccttatccta
    13501 attccactta tagtaatata atctattgcc tcgagtaatc tcaattacaa tatatacacc
    13561 aacaaacaat gtccaaccaa caaccactac caaccaacgc ccataatcat ataaagcacc
    13621 tgcaccaata gaatcctcac gaattatccc tgacccttcc ccctcaaaaa ttattcagct
    13681 ccccatatta ttcaaactga ctaccactac tagctcatca taatctaaaa ttcataaaat
    13741 taaccctact tccattgcta gacccactaa aagactactc aacacctcaa accctgaaac
    13801 ccacgcttca ggatattctt caatagccat tgcagtagta tacccaaaaa caaccatcat
    13861 acctcccaaa taaattaaaa atatcattaa acctatataa gtacccccat aacttaaaat
    13921 aatcgcacaa ccaataatac cactaacaat taatgccaaa cccccataaa taggagaagg
    13981 cttagaagaa aaacctacaa atcccataac taacagtaca cttaacaaaa ataaagtata
    14041 tgacatcgtt tctacatagg ctttaaccat gaccaatgac atgaaaaatc atcgttgttc
    14101 ttcaactata aaaaccacta atgacccata cacgtaaatc caacccaatt ataaaattaa
    14161 ttaatcactc ccttatcgat ttacccaccc cgtcaaacat ctccatatga tggaattttg
    14221 gttccctatt agcaacctgc ttaattttac aaattattac tggcctattt ttagcaatac
    14281 attactcacc agatatttcc tccgccttct cctcaatcgc acatatcatt cgagatgtaa
    14341 actatggctg aattattcga tatcttcatg ctaacggcgc ttccatattt ttcatctgcc
    14401 tattcttaca cgtaggtcgt ggcttatatt atggctcatt tattcttcta gaaacttgaa
    14461 acatcggcat cgcactttta cttatagtta tagcaacggc cttcatagga tatgtactcc
    14521 catgaggaca aatatccttt tgaggtgcta cagtaattac aaacctgtta tccgcaatcc
    14581 catatatcgg aacaaacctt gtccaatgag tttgaggcgg gtactctatc gataacccaa
    14641 cccttacacg atttttcacc ctccacttta cactaccttt cattattgca gccctcacaa
    14701 tactacacct cctctttcta cacgaaacag gatcaaataa tccctgcgga atttcctccg
    14761 actccgataa aattcctttc cacccctact atacaatcaa agacgcgtta ggcataatcc
    14821 ttcttttcct tatcctaata atactagtat tattttcacc cgaccttcta agcgacccag
    14881 ataattatac cccagccaac ccactaaaca ctccaccaca cattaaacca gaatggtatt
    14941 tcctatttgc atatgcaatc ctacgatcag ttcctaataa actagggggt gtgttagcac
    15001 ttctcctgtc cattcttatt ctagcaatta tgcctctact acataaatct aaacaacaaa
    15061 gcatatcttt ccgcccactt agccaattcc tactatgact cctagtcaca attctactaa
    15121 ctcttacatg aattggaagc caaccggtaa accaaccttt cattataatt ggccaagtag
    15181 cagccataat atatttcacc acaatcctaa tcttaatacc attagcctct ctaatcgaaa
    15241 ataacttact caaatgaacc tgcccttgta gtataagcaa atacaccagt cttgtaaact
    15301 ggaaatggac cccctcccca gggcaactca gaaagaaagc acttaacttt accaccaaca
    15361 cccaaaattg acgttctatt taaactactt tctgtattct agggggtaca acctttaaaa
    15421 acaattcaag tacaatatgg tttatatgcc cctatgtaat tcgtgcatta atgtttgtcc
    15481 ccatggatat tatatagtac tataaatgtt ttaccgtcca taagacatga aattacatat
    15541 ttactaagaa ttgttctcaa catgcttaca agcaagtatt ataagtggat atatcaactg
    15601 taatacatat yattctagcc tccaaagcaa tatcacaaag cacatgaata tcaactaaca
    15661 cgattatcca ttaccgtaca tagtacattc tattcttggt cgtacatagt acatcactat
    15721 tgagcatacc caaaccaacc ctcatcaata cggatattct tgttcaatta ggtgtccctt
    15781 gttcaccatc ctccgtgaaa tcaatatccc gcacaagagt gctactctcc tcgccccggg
    15841 cccataaatc gtgggggtaa ctataagtcc acacctaaag ggcatctggt tcctacctca
    15901 aggccatgta actataaccg ctcacacgtt ccccttaaat aagacatctc gatggatcac
    15961 gggtctatca ccctattaac cagtcacggg agctctccat gcatttggta tcttttatct
    16021 ctggtctgca cgcgacccca ttgcagtatg ctggtctcgc cacaatcagt cccgcagcgc
    16081 ctgtctttga ttcctagttc ataccattat taaccgcacc tacgttccat aatctagccc
    16141 cgcatgaacc ytataaggtg ttatttaatc catgcttgta agacatacaa tataactaac
    16201 cgcacacatc caccacaccc taatcctcag accacagcaa actatactca aaccccccct
    16261 ccccccaact tcgaccaccc catataattt gcctttgcca aaccccaaaa acaaaagcct
    16321 gacacctagc cgaagtctca cgttttatct tttgggtgtg cacaacccca actgtcattc
    16381 cctcaactaa caaaaattca ttatccttat tgcccttgat accctcgtac cctccccaac
    16441 aacccccaaa gatagcattc acaccactca gtgccccgtt tatgtagctt aatatatcca
    16501 aagcaaggca ctgaaaatgc ctagacgggt ctacagactc cataaaca
//
LOCUS       Pres2                  16558 bp    DNA     circular     21-SEP-2019
DEFINITION  Presbytis sp. mitochondrion, complete genome.
ACCESSION   Pres2
VERSION
KEYWORDS    .
SOURCE      mitochondrion Presbytis sp.
  ORGANISM  Presbytis sp.
            Unclassified.
REFERENCE   1  (bases 1 to 16558)
  AUTHORS   Ang,A., Roesma,D., Nijman,V., Meier,R., Srivathsan,A. and
            Rizaldi,R.
  TITLE     Direct Submission
  JOURNAL   Submitted (21-SEP-2019) Department of Biological Sciences, National
            University of Singapore, 14 Science Drive 4, Singapore, NA 117557,
            Singapore
COMMENT     Bankit Comment: TAX: Yes, new species/combinations; SEE ATTACHMENT
            Bankit Comment: TOTAL # OF SEQS:10
            
            ##Assembly-Data-START##
            Assembly Method       :: MITObim v. 1.9
            Sequencing Technology :: Illumina
            ##Assembly-Data-END##
FEATURES             Location/Qualifiers
     source          1..16558
                     /organism="Presbytis sp."
                     /organelle="mitochondrion"
                     /mol_type="genomic DNA"
     rRNA            1..949
                     /product="s-rRNA"
     gene            950..1018
                     /gene="trnV(gta)"
     tRNA            950..1018
                     /gene="trnV(gta)"
                     /product="tRNA-Val"
     rRNA            1017..2579
                     /product="l-rRNA"
     gene            2580..2654
                     /gene="trnL2(tta)"
     tRNA            2580..2654
                     /gene="trnL2(tta)"
                     /product="tRNA-Leu"
     gene            2657..3607
                     /gene="nad1"
     CDS             2657..3607
                     /gene="nad1"
                     /codon_start=1
                     /transl_table=2
                     /product="NADH dehydrogenase subunit 1"
                     /translation="MFTINLLLIILPTMAAMAFLTLTERKLLGYMQLRKGPNIVGPYG
                     LLQPFADAMKLFTKEPLKPLTSTITLYIIAPTLAFTIALLLWMPLPMPNPLINLNLGL
                     LFILATSSLTVHSILWSGWASNSNYALIGALRAVAQTISYEVTMAIILLSILLMSGSF
                     NLHALITTQENLWLLLPSWPLAMMWFTSTLAETNRAPFDLTEGESELVSGFNIEYAAG
                     PFALFFMAEYMNIIMMNALTATIFLGTLYPIHSPELFTTCFIIKTLLLTSLFLWIRAT
                     YPRFRYDQLMHLLWKNFLPLTLAFLMWYTTMSITISGIPPQ"
     gene            3612..3681
                     /gene="trnI(atc)"
     tRNA            3612..3681
                     /gene="trnI(atc)"
                     /product="tRNA-Ile"
     gene            complement(3679..3750)
                     /gene="trnQ(caa)"
     tRNA            complement(3679..3750)
                     /gene="trnQ(caa)"
                     /product="tRNA-Gln"
     gene            3752..3819
                     /gene="trnM(atg)"
     tRNA            3752..3819
                     /gene="trnM(atg)"
                     /product="tRNA-Met"
     gene            3820..4857
                     /gene="nad2"
     CDS             3820..4857
                     /gene="nad2"
                     /codon_start=1
                     /transl_table=2
                     /product="NADH dehydrogenase subunit 2"
                     /translation="MNPLAQLIIYSTMILGTLITSLSSHWFLAWAGLEMNMLTFTSIL
                     IKKTNSRSTEAATKYFLVQSTASMILMMAIMYNNMYPGQWAMINNINQLSSLIMTTAL
                     AMKLGMAPFHFWIPEVTQGTPLMPGLLLLTWQKLAPISIMYQIYPSVNTNIILTLSIL
                     SIMVGSWGGLNQTQLRKILAYSSITHMGWMMTTLTYNPNITIFYLFTYIILTTTAFMA
                     LNLNSNTTALMLSQAWNKLTWLMPLMASTLLSMGGLPPLTGFLPKWITIQELTKNNNF
                     IMPTIMIAMALLNLYFYLRLIYITSMTLLPTSNNTKMKWQFENMKTMPLMAPLIILAT
                     LLLPMSTTALSI"
     gene            4862..4930
                     /gene="trnW(tga)"
     tRNA            4862..4930
                     /gene="trnW(tga)"
                     /product="tRNA-Trp"
     gene            complement(4939..5007)
                     /gene="trnA(gca)"
     tRNA            complement(4939..5007)
                     /gene="trnA(gca)"
                     /product="tRNA-Ala"
     gene            complement(5009..5081)
                     /gene="trnN(aac)"
     tRNA            complement(5009..5081)
                     /gene="trnN(aac)"
                     /product="tRNA-Asn"
     gene            complement(5114..5180)
                     /gene="trnC(tgc)"
     tRNA            complement(5114..5180)
                     /gene="trnC(tgc)"
                     /product="tRNA-Cys"
     gene            complement(5181..5245)
                     /gene="trnY(tac)"
     tRNA            complement(5181..5245)
                     /gene="trnY(tac)"
                     /product="tRNA-Tyr"
     gene            5263..6801
                     /gene="cox1"
     CDS             5263..6801
                     /gene="cox1"
                     /codon_start=1
                     /transl_table=2
                     /product="cytochrome c oxidase subunit 1"
                     /translation="MLINRWLFSTNHKDIGTLYLLFGAWAGTMGMAMSLLIRAELGQP
                     GNLLGNDHIYNVIVTAHAFVMIFFMVMPIMIGGFGNWLVPLMIGAPDMAFPRLNNMSF
                     WLLPPSFMLLLASAMVEAGAGTGWTVYPPLAGNLSHPGASVDLTIFSLHLAGISSILG
                     AINFITTIINMKPPAVSQYQIPLFVWSVLITAVLLLLSLPVLAAGITMLLTDRNINTT
                     FFDPAGGGDPILYQHLFWFFGHPEVYILILPGFGMISHIVTYYSGKKEPFGYMGMVWA
                     MVSIGFLGFIVWAHHMFTVGMDVDTRAYFTSATMIIAIPTGVKVFSWLATLHGGDIKW
                     SPAMLWALGFIFLFTVGGLTGIVLANSSLDIVLHDTYYVVAHFHYVLSMGAVFAIMGG
                     FIHWFPLFSGYTLDQVCAKAHFTMMFVGVNLTFFPQHFLGLSGMPRRYSDYPDAYTTW
                     NIVSSTGSFISLVAMLLMIYMIWEAFASKRKVLLIEQPTYNLEWLHGSPPPYHTFEEP
                     TFIKV"
     gene            complement(6804..6872)
                     /gene="trnS2(tca)"
     tRNA            complement(6804..6872)
                     /gene="trnS2(tca)"
                     /product="tRNA-Ser"
     gene            6876..6943
                     /gene="trnD(gac)"
     tRNA            6876..6943
                     /gene="trnD(gac)"
                     /product="tRNA-Asp"
     gene            6945..7604
                     /gene="cox2"
     CDS             6945..7604
                     /gene="cox2"
                     /codon_start=1
                     /transl_table=2
                     /product="cytochrome c oxidase subunit 2"
                     /translation="MAHPVQLGLQDATSPIMEELIAFHDHAFMIVSLISFLVLYVLSS
                     VLTTKLTSTNITDAQEMETIWTILPAIILVLIALPSLRILYLTDEINNPSFTIKSIGH
                     QWYWTYEYTDYGGLIFNSYMLPSLFLNPGDLRLLEVDNRVVLPIEAPVRMMITSQDVL
                     HSWTIPTLGLKTDAIPGRLNQTTFTAMRPGVYYGQCSEICGANHSFMPIVAELIPLKI
                     FE"
     gene            7675..7740
                     /gene="trnK(aaa)"
     tRNA            7675..7740
                     /gene="trnK(aaa)"
                     /product="tRNA-Lys"
     gene            7742..7930
                     /gene="atp8"
     CDS             7742..7930
                     /gene="atp8"
                     /codon_start=1
                     /transl_table=2
                     /product="ATP synthase F0 subunit 8"
                     /translation="MPQLNTSTWLITIITMLPTLYMIMQLKLLNTNYHLPLSQKISNM
                     RMFNNPWQLKWTKIYLPHS"
     gene            7903..8580
                     /gene="atp6"
     CDS             7903..8580
                     /gene="atp6"
                     /codon_start=1
                     /transl_table=2
                     /product="ATP synthase F0 subunit 6"
                     /translation="MNENLFTPFTTPTLLGLSAVVPIIMFPVLMFPTSKHLINNRLIT
                     IQQNLTQLILKQMMMTHNTKGQTWSLMLTSLIIFIATTNLLGLLPHSFTPTAQLSMNL
                     AMAIPLWAGTVFTGLRFKTKSSLAHFLPQGTPTPLIPMLVVIETISLFIQPVALAVRL
                     TANITAGHLLMHLIGSAVLTLMAMDFLATSLTLMLLLMLLTILEIAVALIQAYVFTLL
                     VSLYLHDN"
     gene            8586..9368
                     /gene="cox3"
     CDS             8586..9368
                     /gene="cox3"
                     /codon_start=1
                     /transl_table=2
                     /product="cytochrome c oxidase subunit 3"
                     /translation="MTHQVHPYHMVKPSPWPLTGAFSALLMTSGLIMWFHFHSTTLLT
                     LGLLTNMLTMYQWWRDIVRESTYQGHHTAPVQKGLRYGMVLFIISEVFFFAGFFWAFY
                     HSSLAPTPHLGGHWPPTGITPLNPLEVPLLNTSVLLASGVTITWAHHSLMENNRKQMI
                     QALLITILLGVYFTLLQISEYYEAPFAISDGIYGSTFFVATGFHGLHVIIGSTFLTVC
                     FIRQLLYHFTSSHHFGFEAAAWYWHFVDVVWLFLYISIYWWGS"
     gene            9370..9437
                     /gene="trnG(gga)"
     tRNA            9370..9437
                     /gene="trnG(gga)"
                     /product="tRNA-Gly"
     gene            9438..9782
                     /gene="nad3"
     CDS             9438..9782
                     /gene="nad3"
                     /codon_start=1
                     /transl_table=2
                     /product="NADH dehydrogenase subunit 3"
                     /translation="MNLMLALTVNTLLTLLLTAIMFWLPQLNSYTEKANPYECGFDPL
                     NSARIPFSMKFFLVAITFLLFDLEIALLLPLPWALQTTNLPMMIKSSIMLITILTLGL
                     AYEWTQKGLEWTE"
     gene            9784..9848
                     /gene="trnR(cga)"
     tRNA            9784..9848
                     /gene="trnR(cga)"
                     /product="tRNA-Arg"
     gene            9849..10142
                     /gene="nad4l"
     CDS             9849..10142
                     /gene="nad4l"
                     /codon_start=1
                     /transl_table=2
                     /product="NADH dehydrogenase subunit 4L"
                     /translation="MPIIYMNIMLAFIISLLGMLIYRSHLMSSLLCLEGMMLSLFIMS
                     TLMALNMHFPLANIVPIALLVFAACEAAVGLALLISISNTYGLDHIQNLNLLQC"
     gene            10139..11506
                     /gene="nad4"
     CDS             10139..11506
                     /gene="nad4"
                     /codon_start=1
                     /transl_table=2
                     /product="NADH dehydrogenase subunit 4"
                     /translation="MLKMVFPTVMLLPTTWFSKNNMIWINLTTHSLIISLIPLLFFNQ
                     TDSNLVSYSTYLSSDPLTTPLLTLTAWLLPLMIMASQYHLHNESPLRKKLYLSMMIFL
                     QISLITTFMATEMILFYILFETTLIPTLIIITRWGNQAERLNASTYFLFYTLAGSLPL
                     LIMLMFMYNNLGSLNIMLLTLTAQKLTNTWCHSLTWLACMMAFMVKMPLYGLHLWLPK
                     AHVEAPIAGSMVLAAVLLKLGGYGMMRFTSILNPLTEYMAYPFLMLSLWGMIMTSSTC
                     LRQTDLKSLIAYSSVSHMALVIMASLIQTPWSFTGAIVLMIAHGLTSSMLFCLANSNY
                     ERTHSRIMMLSRGLQTLLPLMAFWWFAANLTNLALPPTINLIGELLVVMTSFSWSHIT
                     IMFTGLNMLITALYSLYMFITTQRGALTSHIINMKPSFTRENMLMFMHISPIVLLSIN
                     PNIIMG"
     gene            11517..11586
                     /gene="trnH(cac)"
     tRNA            11517..11586
                     /gene="trnH(cac)"
                     /product="tRNA-His"
     gene            11587..11645
                     /gene="trnS1(agc)"
     tRNA            11587..11645
                     /gene="trnS1(agc)"
                     /product="tRNA-Ser"
     gene            11646..11716
                     /gene="trnL1(cta)"
     tRNA            11646..11716
                     /gene="trnL1(cta)"
                     /product="tRNA-Leu"
     gene            11733..13517
                     /gene="nad5"
     CDS             11733..13517
                     /gene="nad5"
                     /codon_start=1
                     /transl_table=2
                     /product="NADH dehydrogenase subunit 5"
                     /translation="MVMLTLTSLILPIIITLVKPNKNHLYPNYVKTTMMFAFIISLLP
                     TTLYIFLDQDIIISNWHWTTIQSLELMLSFKLDYFSMLFIPIALFITWCIMEFSLWYM
                     SSDPNINQFFKYLLIFLITMLILITANNFFQLFIGWEGVGIMSFLLIGWWHSRTDANT
                     AAIQAILYNRIGDIGFVLAMAWFILHYNSWDFQQMFILDSNSNLLPLMGLLLAATGKS
                     AQLGLHPWLPSAMEGPTPVSALLHSSTMVVAGVFLLIRFHPLMENNMLFQSFTLCLGA
                     ITTMFMAICALTQNDIKKIVAFSTSSQLGLMMVTIGINQPHLAFLHICTHAFFKAMLF
                     ICSGSIIHNLNNEQDIRKMGGLFKTMPITSTALIIGNLALTGMPFLTGFYSKDLIIET
                     ANTSYTNAWALSITLIATSLTSSYSTRTIILTLTGQPRFSTSTHINENNPALLNPMKR
                     LTLGSLLAGFLITNNITPTTLPQLTMPYYLKLLALCVTALGFLMALDLTLMTNNLKMM
                     IPSHMFKFSNMLGYFPTTIHRTIPYQNLIMSQNLAFLLLDSIWLEKSMPKVISHTHII
                     SSITTTTQKGMIKLYFLSFLIPITLITLL"
     gene            complement(13533..14051)
                     /gene="nad6"
     CDS             complement(13533..14051)
                     /gene="nad6"
                     /codon_start=1
                     /transl_table=2
                     /product="NADH dehydrogenase subunit 6"
                     /translation="MSYTLFLLSVLLVMGFVGFSSKPSPIYGGLALIVSGIIGCAVIL
                     NYGGTYMGLMMFLIYLGGMMVVFGYTTAMAIEEYPEAWVSGFEVLASLLVGLAMEVGL
                     ILWILDYDELVVVVNLSNMGSWMIFEGEGSGLIREDSIGAGALYDYGRWLVVVVGWTL
                     FVGVYIVIEITRG"
     gene            complement(14052..14120)
                     /gene="trnE(gaa)"
     tRNA            complement(14052..14120)
                     /gene="trnE(gaa)"
                     /product="tRNA-Glu"
     gene            14126..15259
                     /gene="cob"
     CDS             14126..15259
                     /gene="cob"
                     /codon_start=1
                     /transl_table=2
                     /product="cytochrome b"
                     /translation="MTPTRKSNPIMKLINHSLIDLPTPSNISMWWNFGSLLGTCLILQ
                     VVTGLFLAMHYSPDISSAFSSTAHIIRDVNYGWIIRYLHANGASMFFICLFLHVGRGL
                     YYGSFLLLETWNIGIALLLMVMATAFMGYVLPWGQMSFWGATVITNLLSAIPYIGTNL
                     VQWIWGGYSIDNPTLTRFFTLHFTLPFIIMALTMLHLLFLHETGSNNPCGIPSDSDKI
                     PFHPYYTTKDALGMILLFLILMTLVLFSPDLLSDPDNYTPANPLNTPPHIKPEWYFLF
                     AYAILRSVPNKLGGVLALLLSILILAVMPLLHKSKQQSMSFRPLSQFLLWLLITILLI
                     LTWIGSQPVNHPFIMIGQVASTMYFATILILMPLASLIENNLLK"
     gene            15267..15332
                     /gene="trnT(aca)"
     tRNA            15267..15332
                     /gene="trnT(aca)"
                     /product="tRNA-Thr"
     gene            complement(15335..15401)
                     /gene="trnP(cca)"
     tRNA            complement(15335..15401)
                     /gene="trnP(cca)"
                     /product="tRNA-Pro"
     gene            16488..16558
                     /gene="trnF(ttc)"
     tRNA            16488..16558
                     /gene="trnF(ttc)"
                     /product="tRNA-Phe"
BASE COUNT     5419 a   4194 c   2088 g   4853 t      4 others
ORIGIN      
        1 aataggtttg gtcccggcct ttctattaac ttctagcaag attacacatg caagcatccc
       61 cgccccagtg aagacaccct gcaaatcatc atgattaaaa ggagtaagta ttaagcacgc
      121 tcaatgcagc tcaagacact ttgcttagcc acacccccac gggaaacagc agtgactaat
      181 atttagcaat aaacgaaagt ttaactaagc tatgctacaa tagggttggt caatttcgtg
      241 ccagctaccg cggccatacg attgacccga gctaatagac atcggcgtaa agagtgtttt
      301 agatatactt aaccaaataa agctaaacta cccctaaact gtaaaatcct agccaatgta
      361 aaataaacta cgaaagtggc tttaaaagtt ctgaatacac tatagctaag actcaaactg
      421 ggattagaya ccccactatg ctcagcccta aacttcaata gttgaaataa caaaactact
      481 cgccagaaca ctacaagcaa cagcttaaaa ctcaaaggac ttggcggtgc ttcatatccc
      541 cctagaggag cctgttccgt aaccgataaa ccccgatcta ccctaccatc tctcgctcag
      601 cctatatacc gccatcttca gcaaacctca acaagagacg caaagtaagc acaaacgtcc
      661 acgcaaaaac gttaggtcaa ggtgtagctt atgagctggg aaaaaatggg ctacattttc
      721 tacctcagaa aatctacgat aactcttatg aaatctaaga gtctaaggag gatttagcag
      781 taaactaaga atagagtgct tagttgaact aggccatgaa gcacgcacac accgcccgtc
      841 gctctcctca aatatattta agaaataact taactaaata aaataatatt tatatagagg
      901 agataagtcg taacatggta agtgtactgg aaggtgcact tggataaatc aaggtatagc
      961 tcaatacaaa gcatccggct tacacccgga agacatcaac tccatctgat taccttgagc
     1021 taatactagc ccaaaaaccc caaaccaaca ttaataccat atatacataa aataaatcat
     1081 tcacagatat aaaagtatag gtgatagaaa gtttactatg gcgccataga gatagtaccg
     1141 caagggaaag atgaaaaaaa aacaactaag cacaaaatag caaggaccta cccctgtacc
     1201 ttctgcatta tgaactaacc agagactatt tcgcaaagag aackaaagcc aamtwccccg
     1261 aaaccagacg agctacccaa aaacagctaa aagagcacac ccgtctatgt ggcaaaatag
     1321 tgggaagatt tctgggtaga ggtgatacac ctaacgagcc tggtgatagc tggttatcca
     1381 agatagaata ttagttcaac cttaagctta cctatagaat tattaatctc cctgtaagct
     1441 taattgttag tctaaagagg gacagctctt tagacattag gaaaaaacct tatatagaga
     1501 gtaaaaattt ttaattacca tagttggcct aaaagcagcc atcaattaag aaagcgttca
     1561 agctcaacat taactaccta taaaaattct aaacatatca ctgaactcct catatcacat
     1621 tggattaatc tattatatca tagaagcaat aatgctagca tcagtaacat gaataaattc
     1681 tcctatgcat aagcctaaat cagatcgaaa acctcgctga taattaacag cttagtacta
     1741 acaaccataa acaagtcagt attatctaca ctgttaatcc aacacaggca tgctctcaag
     1801 gaaaggttaa aaaaagtaaa aggaactcgg caaatctaac cccgcctgtt taccaaaaac
     1861 atcacctcta gcattactag tattagaggc actgcctgcc cagtgacaca tgtttaacgg
     1921 ccgcggtacc ctgaccgtgc aaaggtagca taatcacttg ttctttaaat agggacttgt
     1981 atgaatggca acacgagggt ttaactgtct cttactttca accagtgaaa ttgacctgcc
     2041 cgtgaagagg cgggcataaa ataataagac gagaagaccc tgtggagctt taatttatta
     2101 atgcaataat cataacacaa acctatgggc tcaacatatc ctatcactgc attaaaaatt
     2161 ttggttgggg tgacctcgga gcataattaa acctccgaaa gactaaacca aggctataca
     2221 agccaaagta aatccgccta cattgaccca atattttgat caacggaaaa agttacccca
     2281 gggataacag cgcaatccta ttccagagtc catatcgaca atagggttta cgacctcgat
     2341 gttggatcag gacatcctaa tggtgcagca gctatcaagg gttcgtttgt tcaacgatta
     2401 aagtcctacg tgatctgagt tcagaccgga gcaatccagg tcggtttcta tctattctac
     2461 atttctccct gtacgaaagg acaagagaaa tagagcctac ttcacaaagt gccctccccc
     2521 cataaatgac ctaatctcaa tttaacaaaa atcacacata tgacccaaga acagggattg
     2581 ttaagatggc aaggcccggt aattgcataa aacttaaaac tttataacca gaggttcaac
     2641 tcctcttctt aacattatgt tcacaattaa ccttctactt atcattctac ccaccatagc
     2701 tgccatagca tttctcacac tcaccgaacg aaaactatta ggctatatac aattacgcaa
     2761 agggcctaac attgtaggcc cctatgggct actacaaccc ttcgccgatg caataaaact
     2821 cttcaccaaa gaacccctaa aacccctaac ctccactatt accctatata ttattgcacc
     2881 aaccctggcc tttaccattg ccctcctctt atgaataccc ctccctatac ccaaccccct
     2941 aattaacctt aatctaggac ttttatttat tttagccaca tcaagcctaa ctgtccactc
     3001 tatcctatga tcaggatgag catcaaattc aaactatgca ttaatcggag cactacgagc
     3061 agtagcccaa acaatttcat acgaagtaac catagccatt attctgctat caattctatt
     3121 aataagcggc tcattcaatc tccacgcact tatcacaaca caagaaaacc tttgacttct
     3181 cctaccatca tgacctctag ctataatatg atttacctcc acactagcag aaaccaatcg
     3241 agctcccttc gacttaacag aaggagaatc agaactagtc tcaggcttta acattgaata
     3301 cgcagcaggc ccatttgccc ttttctttat agctgaatat ataaatatta tcataataaa
     3361 tgccctaaca gctacaattt ttctaggtac attataccct atccactcac cagaactatt
     3421 cacaacatgt tttatcatca aaacactcct cttaacctcc ctatttctat gaattcgagc
     3481 aacctaccca cgatttcgct atgaccaact tatacatcta ctatgaaaaa attttcttcc
     3541 ccttacatta gcattcctca tatgatatac aacaatatcc attacaatct ccggcatccc
     3601 tcctcagaac tagaaatatg tctgacaaaa gagttacttt gatagagtaa ataatagagg
     3661 cacttaatcc tcttatttct agaattatag gcattgaacc tacccctgag aattcaaatt
     3721 cctccgtgct acctattaca ccccattcta cagtaaggtc agctaaataa gctatcgggc
     3781 ccataccccg aaaatgttgg ttataccctt cccgtactaa ttaacccatt agctcaactt
     3841 attatttact ctaccataat cttaggtacc ctcatcacat cactaagctc ccactgattt
     3901 ctagcctgag caggtctaga aataaatata ttaactttca cttcaattct aattaaaaaa
     3961 acaaattctc gctccacaga agctgctact aaatatttcc ttgtacaatc caccgcatcc
     4021 ataattctca taatagcaat tatatataat aatatgtatc ccggacaatg agccataatt
     4081 aataacatta atcaactctc atccctaatt ataacaacag cccttgccat aaaactagga
     4141 atagccccct ttcacttctg aattccagag gtcacccaag gaacacccct aatacccggt
     4201 ctgcttctac ttacatgaca aaaactagcc cctatctcaa ttatgtatca aatttacccc
     4261 tcagttaata caaatattat tctaactcta tcaattctat ctatcatagt aggcagttga
     4321 ggaggcctca accaaacaca actacgtaaa atcctagcat actcttcaat tacacatata
     4381 ggctgaataa taacaacact aacatataac ccaaacatca caatttttta tttatttaca
     4441 tacattattt taacaaccac tgcatttata gccctaaacc taaactcaaa taccacagcc
     4501 ctaatattat cacaagcttg aaataaactt acctggttaa taccactaat ggcatccact
     4561 cttctatcta tgggaggcct acccccacta accggctttt tacccaaatg aattaccatt
     4621 caagaactta caaaaaataa taactttatt atacccacta tcataatcgc tatagcccta
     4681 ctcaacctat acttttattt acgcctaatc tatatcacct caataacatt actccccaca
     4741 tccaacaata caaaaataaa atgacagttc gaaaatataa aaaccatacc tctaatagcc
     4801 cctctcatta ttcttgccac tctcctccta ccaatatcta caacagccct gagtatccct
     4861 tagaaattta ggttaaatat agaccgaaag ccttcaaagc tctcagtaag ttagataaac
     4921 ttaatttctg agacatacta aggactgcaa aactctactc tgcatcaact gaacgcaaat
     4981 caattgcttt aattaagcta agcccttact agattaatgg gatttaaacc cataaaaact
     5041 tagttaacag ctaaacaccc taatcaactg gctttaatct acttctcccg ccgcagggaa
     5101 aaaaaggcgg gagaagcccc ggcagaaatc taagctgctc ctttgaattt gcaattcaac
     5161 atgaaattca cctcggggct ggcaaaaaga gggctcaacc tctgttctta ggtttacagc
     5221 ctaatgctta ctcagccatt ttaccttctc tttttatcac ctatgctcat taaccgctgg
     5281 ttattctcta caaatcataa agatatcgga actttgtatc tgttatttgg agcatgagct
     5341 ggcactatag gtatggctat aagccttctt attcgagccg aactaggcca acccggtaat
     5401 ctactaggca atgaccatat ttataatgtt attgttacag cccatgcatt cgttataatt
     5461 ttctttatag tcatacctat cataattgga ggcttcggaa actgactagt gcctctgata
     5521 attggtgctc ctgacatagc atttcctcgt ctaaataata taagtttctg gctacttcca
     5581 ccatcattta tacttcttct cgcttcggcc atagtagaag ctggtgcagg aacaggttga
     5641 acagtctatc cccctttagc agggaattta tctcacccag gagcctccgt agacttaact
     5701 atcttttcac ttcatctagc aggcatttct tctattttag gtgctattaa cttcatcaca
     5761 accattatca atataaaacc ccctgcagta tctcaatatc aaatcccctt atttgtgtga
     5821 tcagttctaa ttaccgcagt cttactactt ctatccctac ccgtactagc cgcaggcatt
     5881 acaatgctac taacagaccg caatattaat actacctttt ttgaccctgc aggaggggga
     5941 gaccctatcc tatatcaaca tttattctga ttctttggcc accctgaagt ctacattctt
     6001 attcttcctg gctttggaat aatttcccat atcgtaacat actattctgg aaaaaaagaa
     6061 ccattcgggt acataggtat agtctgagct atggtatcaa ttgggtttct aggctttatt
     6121 gtgtgagctc accatatatt tacagttggc atagacgtag acacacgggc ctattttacc
     6181 tctgccacta taattattgc aattccaact ggcgttaaag tctttagctg actagccaca
     6241 ttacacggag gtgatattaa gtgatccccc gcaatacttt gggctctggg ctttattttt
     6301 ctttttaccg taggaggtct aaccggtatt gtactagcaa actcctcact agacatcgta
     6361 ttacacgata catattatgt cgtagcccat tttcactacg tcctgtcaat aggggctgtc
     6421 tttgctatta tggggggctt cattcactga tttcccctgt tctcaggcta tactctagat
     6481 caagtctgcg ctaaagccca ttttactatg atatttgtag gcgtaaattt aactttcttt
     6541 ccacaacatt ttctaggtct atccggaata cctcgacgct attctgacta ccctgatgcc
     6601 tataccacat gaaatattgt atcatctaca ggttctttca tttccctagt agcaatactg
     6661 ttaataattt acataatctg agaagccttc gcctcaaaac gtaaagtact attaattgaa
     6721 caacccactt ataatttaga gtgattacat ggctctcctc caccatatca cacatttgaa
     6781 gaaccaactt tcatcaaagt aaataaaaaa ggaaggaatc gaaccctctg agattggttt
     6841 caagccaatc ctataacccc tataactttt tcaataagat attagaaaaa ttatttcata
     6901 gccttgtcaa agctaagtca taggataaac cctatatatc ttatatggcc cacccagttc
     6961 aactaggcct acaagatgcc acatccccta tcatagaaga actaattgcc tttcacgatc
     7021 atgcttttat aattgtgtct ctaattagtt tcctagttct atacgtacta tcatcagtgt
     7081 taacaacaaa attaactagt actaatatta cagacgctca agagatagag actatttgaa
     7141 ccatcttacc cgcaattatt ctagtcctaa ttgctttacc ctctttacgc attctttact
     7201 taacagatga aattaataat ccctcattca ctattaaatc aatcggacat cagtgatact
     7261 gaacctatga atacacagac tatgggggtc tgatctttaa ctcttatata cttccctcac
     7321 tattcttaaa tccaggagat ctacgactcc tagaagtcga taatcgagta gtactcccaa
     7381 ttgaagcccc tgttcgtata ataattacat cccaggacgt cttacactca tgaaccatcc
     7441 ccacattagg tctaaaaaca gatgcaattc caggacgctt aaaccaaaca acattcactg
     7501 ctatacgacc aggtgtatac tacggacaat gctcagaaat ctgcggtgct aaccatagtt
     7561 ttataccaat tgtcgcagaa ttgattccat taaaaatttt tgaaatagga cctgtattta
     7621 ccttatagat atattgagat ataccattta gaagacattt aaaatactaa gactcactgt
     7681 atagctgcca cagcattaac cttttaagtt aaagataggg aagatatttt cctacagtga
     7741 aatgcctcaa ctaaacacgt ccacatggct tattactatt attaccatgc tacctacatt
     7801 atatataatt atacaattaa aactactaaa tacaaactat catttacccc tttcacaaaa
     7861 aatttctaat atacgaatat ttaataaccc ttgacaatta aaatgaacga aaatttattt
     7921 accccattca caactccaac actcctaggt ctatccgctg tagtgcctat tattatattt
     7981 cctgtattga tatttccaac ctctaagcac ctaatcaaca atcgactaat tactattcaa
     8041 caaaacttaa ctcaattaat tctaaaacaa ataataataa ctcataacac caaaggacaa
     8101 acttgatctc taatactaac atctctaatt atttttattg ccacaaccaa cctcctcgga
     8161 ctcttacccc actcgtttac acctaccgct cagctatcta taaacttagc tatggcaatt
     8221 cccctatgag caggtacagt atttacaggt ctccgcttca aaaccaaaag ttccttagct
     8281 catttcctgc cacaaggaac acctacacct cttattccca tattagtagt cattgaaact
     8341 attagcctat ttattcaacc agtagctcta gccgtacgcc tgaccgccaa tatcacagca
     8401 ggtcatctgc tcatacacct aattggaagt gccgtattaa cactaatagc catagatttc
     8461 cttgcaactt cactaacttt aatactactt ttaatattat taacaattct agaaattgca
     8521 gttgccctaa tccaagccta tgtctttacg cttctagtaa gtctctattt acacgataac
     8581 acctaatgac tcaccaagtt cacccttatc atatagttaa acccagccca tgaccactaa
     8641 caggagcctt ctcagctctt ctaataacat ctggcctaat catgtgattc cactttcatt
     8701 ccactaccct actaacacta ggattactaa ctaatatatt aacaatatat caatgatgac
     8761 gcgacattgt acgagaaagc acctatcaag gccatcatac agcacctgtc caaaaaggcc
     8821 tccgctatgg aatagtcctg ttcattattt cagaagtttt cttctttgct gggttctttt
     8881 gagcattcta ccactcaagc cttgccccta ctccacactt aggcggacac tgaccaccaa
     8941 caggtattac cccactaaat cccctagaag taccccttct aaatacttct gtactactcg
     9001 catcaggagt tacaatcact tgggcccacc atagcttaat agagaataac cgaaaacaaa
     9061 taattcaagc tttacttatt acaattctac taggtgtcta ctttacactc ctacagatct
     9121 cagagtatta tgaagcaccc ttcgctattt ccgacggtat ttatggctca acattctttg
     9181 tcgccactgg cttccacgga cttcacgtta ttatcggctc tacatttctc actgtttgct
     9241 ttattcgtca actactatac cactttacat caagccacca ttttggcttt gaagccgccg
     9301 cttgatattg acacttcgta gatgtagtct gactattcct ctacatttct atttattgat
     9361 gaggttccta ttcttttagt ataaacagta cagctgactt ccaattagct agttttgata
     9421 atattcgaaa aagaataatt aacttaatat tagccctaac agtcaacacc cttctaaccc
     9481 tactactaac agccatcata ttctggttac ctcaacttaa ctcctataca gaaaaagcta
     9541 atccctatga gtgcggcttt gacccactaa attcggctcg cattcctttc tccataaaat
     9601 ttttcctagt tgctatcact ttccttctat ttgacttaga aattgcccta ctactacccc
     9661 taccatgagc cctccaaaca acaaatcttc ccatgataat taaatcatca attatattaa
     9721 ttactatttt aacccttggc ttagcctacg agtgaactca aaaggggcta gaatgaactg
     9781 aattggtaag tagtttaaat aaaataaatg atttcgactc attagattat gataatcata
     9841 ctaaccaaat gcccatcatt tacataaata ttatactagc atttatcatc tcactcctag
     9901 gcatactaat ctaccgctca catctgatat catccctatt atgcctagaa ggaataatat
     9961 tatcattatt tattataagt accctcatag ccctaaatat acatttcccc ctagctaaca
    10021 ttgtaccaat tgctctacta gtgtttgctg cctgtgaagc agcagtgggc cttgccttgt
    10081 taatttcaat ctcaaataca tatggcctgg atcacattca aaacctaaat ttacttcaat
    10141 gctaaaaata gtatttccca cagtcatact attaccaaca acatggtttt ccaaaaacaa
    10201 tataatctga attaacctaa ctacacatag cttaattatt agccttattc cccttctatt
    10261 ctttaatcaa actgatagta atttagtcag ttattcaacc tacttatcat cagacccact
    10321 aacaacacca cttctaacac taactgcctg acttctaccc ctaataatta tagcaagtca
    10381 atatcattta cataatgaaa gtcccttacg aaaaaaactt tatttatcca taataatttt
    10441 cctacaaatc tccctaatta caacatttat agccacagaa ataattctat tctatatctt
    10501 atttgaaacc acccttatcc ccaccttaat tatcatcacc cgatggggta atcaggcaga
    10561 acgcctcaac gcaagtacat atttcctatt ctatacacta gccggttctc tccccttact
    10621 aattatatta atatttatat ataataattt aggctcacta aacatcatat tactaacact
    10681 tacagctcaa aaactaacaa acacctgatg ccatagctta acctgactag catgtataat
    10741 agctttcata gtaaaaatac cactatatgg tctacatcta tgactaccaa aagctcacgt
    10801 cgaggccccc atcgccggat caatagtcct tgctgcagta cttttaaaat taggcggtta
    10861 tggtataata cgatttacct caatcctcaa tcctctaaca gaatatatag cctacccatt
    10921 cctgatatta tctttatgag gcataatcat aacaagctca acctgccttc gacaaacgga
    10981 ccttaaatca cttatcgcat actcatccgt aagtcacata gccctggtaa tcatagcttc
    11041 tctcattcaa accccctgaa gctttaccgg cgctatcgta cttataattg cccacggtct
    11101 tacttcatca atattattct gcttagcaaa ctcaaactac gaacgaactc acagtcgtat
    11161 tataatactc tctcgaggac ttcaaaccct actccctcta atagccttct gatggtttgc
    11221 agcaaacctc actaatctag ccctaccccc taccattaat ttaattggag aactactagt
    11281 agtaatgact tcattttctt gatcacatat taccattata tttacaggat taaatatgtt
    11341 aattactgcc ctttattccc tatatatatt cattacaaca caacgaggag cacttacctc
    11401 ccatattatc aatataaaac cctcctttac acgagaaaat atactaatat ttatgcatat
    11461 ttcccccatt gttctcctat ccattaaccc taacatcatc ataggtttca ctccttgtaa
    11521 atatagttta accaaaaaca ttagattgtg aatctaaaca tagaaactca tcacttctta
    11581 tttaccgaga aagcttgcaa ggactgctaa tccatgcccc cgtacttaac aaaacggcta
    11641 tctcaacttt taaaggataa tagctatcca ttggtcttag gagccaaaaa tattggtgca
    11701 actccaaata aaagtaataa atgcatgcct ccattgttat actaacccta acttccctga
    11761 tcctcccaat tattattacc cttgttaaac ctaataaaaa tcacctatat cctaattatg
    11821 taaaaacaac tataatattt gcctttatta tcagcctcct ccccacaact ttatatatct
    11881 ttctagacca agacattatt atctcaaact gacattgaac caccatccaa tcattagaac
    11941 taatattgag cttcaaacta gactactttt caatattatt tatcccaatc gcattattta
    12001 ttacctggtg tattatagaa ttctcattat gatatataag ctcagatcca aatattaacc
    12061 aattctttaa gtatctcctt atttttctca tcacaatatt aatcttaatt accgccaaca
    12121 acttctttca actttttatt gggtgagaag gcgtaggaat tatatccttt ctactaatcg
    12181 gctgatgaca ttctcgaaca gacgctaaca cagcagccat ccaagcaatc ctatataacc
    12241 gtattggcga tattggtttt gtcttagcta tagcatgatt tattcttcat tataactcat
    12301 gagactttca acaaatattt atcctagatt ctaactcaaa ccttctacca ctaataggcc
    12361 tccttctagc agcaacagga aaatcagccc aactaggcct tcacccttga ttaccctcag
    12421 ccatagaagg tccaacccca gtttcagccc tacttcactc tagcactatg gtggttgctg
    12481 gggtgtttct acttatccgc tttcaccctt taatagaaaa taatatatta tttcaaagct
    12541 ttacattatg cctaggagcc attactacta tatttatagc aatctgcgct ttaacacaaa
    12601 atgatatcaa gaaaattgta gctttctcta cctctagcca actaggacta ataatagtca
    12661 ctattggtat caatcaacca cacctagcat ttctacacat ttgtacccac gccttcttta
    12721 aagctatatt gttcatctgt tctggttcta ttatccacaa cttaaacaat gaacaagata
    12781 ttcgaaaaat aggagggtta tttaaaacaa tacccattac ttcaaccgcc ctaatcattg
    12841 gaaacctagc actcacaggc atacccttcc ttacaggctt ctactccaaa gaccttatta
    12901 tcgagaccgc aaacacgtca tataccaacg cctgagccct atccatcact ctcatcgcca
    12961 cttctctaac aagcagctac agcacccgga ctattatcct cacgctaaca gggcagcccc
    13021 gtttttcaac ctcaactcac attaatgaaa ataacccggc tctactaaat ccaataaaac
    13081 gcctaacact gggtagtcta ctcgcaggat tcctcattac taataatatt actcccacga
    13141 cactccccca actaaccata ccttattacc taaaacttct agccctatgt gtaacagctc
    13201 taggtttcct aatagcccta gatctaacac tcataaccaa taacctcaaa ataataatcc
    13261 catcacacat attcaaattc tctaacatac tagggtattt cccaaccaca attcaccgaa
    13321 caatcccata tcaaaattta atcataagcc aaaacctagc ttttctctta ctagactcaa
    13381 tttggttaga aaaatcaata cccaaagtaa tctcacatac ccacatcatc tcttccatca
    13441 ctacaacgac ccaaaaaggt ataattaagt tatattttct ctcttttctc attcccatta
    13501 ccctaattac acttctaata gtataatcta ttacctcgag taatctcgat tacaatatat
    13561 acaccaacaa acaatgtcca accaacaacc actaccaatc aacgcccata gtcatataaa
    13621 gcacccgcac caatagaatc ctcacgaatt aaccctgacc cctccccctc aaaaattatt
    13681 cagctcccta tattacttaa attaactacc actaccaact catcataatc taaaattcac
    13741 aaaattaatc ctacttccat tgctaaaccc actagaagac tagccaacac ctcaaaccct
    13801 gaaactcacg cttcagggta ctcttcaata gctattgcag tagtatatcc aaaaacaacc
    13861 attatacctc ccaaataaat taaaaatatt attaaaccta tataagtacc cccatagttt
    13921 aaaataaccg cacaaccaat aataccactg acaattaatg ccaaaccccc atagatagga
    13981 gaaggtttag aagaaaaacc cacaaacccc ataactaaca gtacactcaa caaaaataaa
    14041 gtatatgaca tagtttttac atagactcta accatgacca atgacatgaa aaatcatcgt
    14101 tgttcttcaa ctataaaaac cactaatgac ccccacacgt aaatctaatc caattataaa
    14161 actaattaat cactccctca tcgatttacc cactccatca aacatctcca tatgatggaa
    14221 ctttggttcc ctattaggaa cctgcttaat cttacaagtt gttactggtc tatttctagc
    14281 aatacattac tcaccagaca tttcctccgc cttctcctca accgcacata tcattcgaga
    14341 cgtaaactat ggctgaatta ttcgatatct ccatgctaac ggcgcttcca tatttttcat
    14401 ctgcctattt ctacacgtag gtcgaggctt atattacggc tcatttcttc ttctagaaac
    14461 ttgaaatatt ggtatcgcac ttttacttat agttatagca acggccttca taggctatgt
    14521 actcccatga ggacaaatat cattttgagg tgctacagta attacaaatt tattatccgc
    14581 aatcccgtat atcggaacaa accttgtcca atgaatttga ggtggatact ccatcgacaa
    14641 tccaaccctt acacgattct tcactctcca ctttacacta cctttcatta ttatagccct
    14701 cacaatatta cacctccttt ttctacacga aacaggatca aacaatccct gcggaattcc
    14761 ctccgactcc gataaaattc ctttccaccc ctattataca accaaagacg cattaggcat
    14821 aatccttctt ttcctcatcc taataacact agtattattt tcacctgacc ttttaagcga
    14881 cccagacaac tataccccag ccaacccact taacacccca ccacacatca agccagagtg
    14941 gtacttccta tttgcatatg caatcctacg atccgttccc aataaactag gaggtgtatt
    15001 agcacttcta ctgtctatcc ttatcctagc agttataccc ctattacata aatctaagca
    15061 acaaagcata tcttttcgcc cacttagcca attcctacta tgacttctaa tcacaattct
    15121 attaattctc acatgaattg gaagccaacc ggtaaaccac cccttcatta taattggcca
    15181 agtagcatcc acaatatact tcgccacaat cctaatctta ataccattag cctccctaat
    15241 tgaaaataac ttactcaaat gaacctgccc ttgtagtata agcaaataca ccagccttgt
    15301 aaactggaaa cggacacctc ctcccaaggg caactcagaa agaaagcact taacttcact
    15361 accaacaccc aaaattggcg ttctatttaa actactttct gtattctagg gggcacaatt
    15421 cttaagaaaa caattcaagt acaatctgat ttatatgccc ctatgtaatt cgtgcattac
    15481 tgttagtccc catggatatt atatagtact ataaatgttt taccgtccat aggacataaa
    15541 attacatatt tactaagaat tattatcaac atgcttataa gcaggtatta taactgaatg
    15601 tatcaactgt aacacataca atttcaacct ccaaagcaat attacaaagc actagaatat
    15661 caactaatac gagaatccat tatcgtacat agtacatata tattcttggt cgtacatagt
    15721 acattactat tgagcatacc caatccaatt cccatcaaca cggatattct tgttcagttg
    15781 ggtgtccctt gttcaccatc ctccgtgaaa tcaatatccc gcacaagagt gctactctcc
    15841 tcgccccggg cccataaatc gtgggggtaa ctacaacatc acacctaaag ggcatctggt
    15901 tcctacctca aggccatgta actataaccg ctcacacgtt ccccttaaat aagacatctc
    15961 gatggatcac gggtctatca ccctattaac cagtcacggg agctctccat gcatttggta
    16021 tcttttatct ctggtctgca cgcgacccca ttgcagtatg ctggtctcgc cactatcagt
    16081 cccgcagcgc ctgtctttga ttcctagttc atactattat taaccgcacc tacgttccat
    16141 aatctagccc cgcatgaacc ctacatggtg ttatttaatt catgcttgta agacatataa
    16201 tataactaac cgcacgcatc caccacacct taatcctcag accacagcaa actatactca
    16261 aaccccccct ccccccaact tcgaccaccc catataattt gcctttgcca aaccccaaaa
    16321 acaaaagcct gacacccagc cgaagtctca cattttatct ttagggtgta cacaacctca
    16381 actgtcactt cctcaactaa taaaaatcca ttatccttat tgcccttgat atcctcatat
    16441 cctccccaac aacccccaaa gataatattt aaaccattca atattccgtt tatgtagctt
    16501 aatataccca aagcaagaca ctgaaaatgc ctagacgggt ctacagaccc cataaaca
//
